# Supplementary material for: Viral delivery of recombinases to activate heritable genetic switches in plants
Source: bioRxiv preprint, doi:10.1101/2024.03.03.583219, version 1 (2024-03-05)
Supplement: Supplementary_Fileset_1 [file 583219_file02.zip › Vector maps/pJPC263: Cre Lox P1 switch, unrecombined.gb]

LOCUS       pJPC263_(Unrecombined) 12776 bp ds-DNA     circular     21-JAN-2024
DEFINITION  .
FEATURES             Location/Qualifiers
     misc_feature    complement(1..26)
                     /label="T-DNA border (R)"
                     /ApEinfo_revcolor="#c6c9d1"
                     /ApEinfo_fwdcolor="#c6c9d1"
     misc_feature    138..890
                     /label="2x CaMV 35S promoter"
                     /ApEinfo_revcolor="#84b0dc"
                     /ApEinfo_fwdcolor="#84b0dc"
     primer          799..819
                     /label="oJC1345"
                     /note="sequence: tttGAAGACttggagCCACTGACGTAAGGGATGACG"
                     /ApEinfo_revcolor="#f7977a"
                     /ApEinfo_fwdcolor="#f7977a"
     primer          818..837
                     /label="oJPC131"
                     /note="sequence: CGCACAATCCCACTATCCTT"
                     /ApEinfo_revcolor="#b7e6d7"
                     /ApEinfo_fwdcolor="#b7e6d7"
     misc_feature    839..885
                     /label="minimal CaMV 35S promoter"
                     /ApEinfo_revcolor="#f58a5e"
                     /ApEinfo_fwdcolor="#f58a5e"
     misc_feature    907..968
                     /label="TMV Omega"
                     /ApEinfo_revcolor="#c7b0e3"
                     /ApEinfo_fwdcolor="#c7b0e3"
     misc_feature    1018..1030
                     /label="Left Arm"
                     /ApEinfo_revcolor="#c7b0e3"
                     /ApEinfo_fwdcolor="#c7b0e3"
     misc_feature    1018..1051
                     /label="loxP1L"
                     /ApEinfo_revcolor="#85dae9"
                     /ApEinfo_fwdcolor="#85dae9"
     misc_feature    1031..1038
                     /label="Core"
                     /ApEinfo_revcolor="#faac61"
                     /ApEinfo_fwdcolor="#faac61"
     misc_feature    1039..1051
                     /label="Right Arm"
                     /ApEinfo_revcolor="#9eafd2"
                     /ApEinfo_fwdcolor="#9eafd2"
     misc_feature    1053..1850
                     /label="neomycin phosphotransferase"
                     /ApEinfo_revcolor="#b7e6d7"
                     /ApEinfo_fwdcolor="#b7e6d7"
     terminator      1859..2108
                     /label="HSP terminator"
                     /ApEinfo_revcolor="#9d1b1c"
                     /ApEinfo_fwdcolor="#9d1b1c"
     misc_feature    2171..2204
                     /label="LoxP1R"
                     /ApEinfo_revcolor="#b1ff67"
                     /ApEinfo_fwdcolor="#b1ff67"
     misc_feature    2246..3736
                     /label="CYP76AD1"
                     /ApEinfo_revcolor="#0f7ffe"
                     /ApEinfo_fwdcolor="#0f7ffe"
     primer          complement(2350..2371)
                     /label="oJC1346"
                     /note="sequence: tttGAAGACttagcgGATCGGAAGCGGCTTTGGT"
                     /ApEinfo_revcolor="#f7977a"
                     /ApEinfo_fwdcolor="#f7977a"
     primer          complement(2462..2481)
                     /label="oJPC200"
                     /note="sequence: ACAACGATGGTGGTCACAGA"
                     /ApEinfo_revcolor="#f58a5e"
                     /ApEinfo_fwdcolor="#f58a5e"
     misc_feature    3737..3745
                     /label="GSG linker"
                     /ApEinfo_revcolor="#b1ff67"
                     /ApEinfo_fwdcolor="#b1ff67"
     misc_feature    3746..3802
                     /label="P2A"
                     /ApEinfo_revcolor="#85dae9"
                     /ApEinfo_fwdcolor="#85dae9"
     misc_feature    3803..4627
                     /label="DODA"
                     /ApEinfo_revcolor="#ffef86"
                     /ApEinfo_fwdcolor="#ffef86"
     misc_feature    4628..4636
                     /label="GSG linker"
                     /ApEinfo_revcolor="#75c6a9"
                     /ApEinfo_fwdcolor="#75c6a9"
     CDS             4637..4693
                     /label="P2A"
                     /ApEinfo_revcolor="#ffef86"
                     /ApEinfo_fwdcolor="#ffef86"
     misc_feature    4694..6202
                     /label="Glucosyltransferase"
                     /ApEinfo_revcolor="#fc66fe"
                     /ApEinfo_fwdcolor="#fc66fe"
     terminator      6207..6397
                     /label="35S terminator"
                     /ApEinfo_revcolor="#9d1b1c"
                     /ApEinfo_fwdcolor="#9d1b1c"
     misc_feature    6213..6387
                     /label="CaMV poly(A) signal"
                     /ApEinfo_revcolor="#9eafd2"
                     /ApEinfo_fwdcolor="#9eafd2"
     misc_feature    complement(6518..6543)
                     /label="LB"
                     /ApEinfo_revcolor="#f58a5e"
                     /ApEinfo_fwdcolor="#f58a5e"
     gene            6968..7762
                     /label="KanR"
                     /ApEinfo_revcolor="#c7b0e3"
                     /ApEinfo_fwdcolor="#c7b0e3"
     misc_feature    7849..8437
                     /label="ori"
                     /ApEinfo_revcolor="#c6c9d1"
                     /ApEinfo_fwdcolor="#c6c9d1"
     misc_feature    8053..8333
                     /label="pBR322 origin"
                     /ApEinfo_revcolor="#f58a5e"
                     /ApEinfo_fwdcolor="#f58a5e"
     misc_feature    8473..8733
                     /label="bom site from pBR322"
                     /ApEinfo_revcolor="#b1ff67"
                     /ApEinfo_fwdcolor="#b1ff67"
     modified_base   complement(8621..8621)
                     /label="SapI site removed (G>C)"
                     /ApEinfo_revcolor="#b1ff67"
                     /ApEinfo_fwdcolor="#b1ff67"
     misc_feature    complement(8623..8763)
                     /label="BOM pBR322"
                     /ApEinfo_revcolor="#b1ff67"
                     /ApEinfo_fwdcolor="#b1ff67"
     modified_base   complement(8847..8847)
                     /label="Esp3I site removed (G>A)"
                     /ApEinfo_revcolor="#b1ff67"
                     /ApEinfo_fwdcolor="#b1ff67"
     modified_base   complement(9084..9084)
                     /label="SapI site removed (G>C)"
                     /ApEinfo_revcolor="#b1ff67"
                     /ApEinfo_fwdcolor="#b1ff67"
     misc_feature    complement(9107..9301)
                     /label="pVS1 oriV"
                     /ApEinfo_revcolor="#d6b295"
                     /ApEinfo_fwdcolor="#d6b295"
     modified_base   complement(9310..9310)
                     /label="BsaI site removed (T>C)"
                     /ApEinfo_revcolor="#b1ff67"
                     /ApEinfo_fwdcolor="#b1ff67"
     misc_feature    complement(9367..10473)
                     /label="pVS1 replication protein"
                     /ApEinfo_revcolor="#f58a5e"
                     /ApEinfo_fwdcolor="#f58a5e"
     misc_feature    complement(10868..11497)
                     /label="pVS1 StaA"
                     /ApEinfo_revcolor="#b4abac"
                     /ApEinfo_fwdcolor="#b4abac"
     misc_feature    complement(10868..11497)
                     /label="pVS1 partitioning protein"
                     /ApEinfo_revcolor="#f58a5e"
                     /ApEinfo_fwdcolor="#f58a5e"
     modified_base   complement(11696..11696)
                     /label="Esp3I site removed (T>G)"
                     /ApEinfo_revcolor="#b1ff67"
                     /ApEinfo_fwdcolor="#b1ff67"
     misc_feature    complement(11796..12482)
                     /label="pVS1 resolvase"
                     /ApEinfo_revcolor="#f58a5e"
                     /ApEinfo_fwdcolor="#f58a5e"
ORIGIN
        1 taaacgctct tttctcttag gtttacccgc caatatatcc tgtcaaacac tgatagtttt
       61 tcgtacgacc ctcggtaccg atcggcgcgc cGGAGagatc gcgcacgccA ATGctaccgt
      121 aggtcctGCT TCAGGAGGTC AACATGGTGG AGCACGACAC TCTGGTCTAC TCCAAAAATG
      181 TCAAAGATAC AGTCTCAGAA GATCAAAGGG CTATTGAGAC TTTTCAACAA AGGATAATTT
      241 CGGGAAACCT CCTCGGATTC CATTGCCCAG CTATCTGTCA CTTCATCGAA AGGACAGTAG
      301 AAAAGGAAGG TGGCTCCTAC AAATGCCATC ATTGCGATAA AGGAAAGGCT ATCATTCAAG
      361 ATCTCTCTGC CGACAGTGGT CCCAAAGATG GACCCCCACC CACGAGGAGC ATCGTGGAAA
      421 AAGAAGAGGT TCCAACCACG TCTACAAAGC AAGTGGATTG ATGTGATAAC ATGGTGGAGC
      481 ACGACACTCT GGTCTACTCC AAAAATGTCA AAGATACAGT CTCAGAAGAT CAAAGGGCTA
      541 TTGAGACTTT TCAACAAAGG ATAATTTCGG GAAACCTCCT CGGATTCCAT TGCCCAGCTA
      601 TCTGTCACTT CATCGAAAGG ACAGTAGAAA AGGAAGGTGG CTCCTACAAA TGCCATCATT
      661 GCGATAAAGG AAAGGCTATC ATTCAAGATC TCTCTGCCGA CAGTGGTCCC AAAGATGGAC
      721 CCCCACCCAC GAGGAGCATC GTGGAAAAAG AAGAGGTTCC AACCACGTCT ACAAAGCAAG
      781 TGGATTGATG TGACATCTCC ACTGACGTAA GGGATGACGC ACAATCCCAC TATCCTTCGC
      841 AAGACCCTTC CTCTATATAA GGAAGTTCAT TTCATTTGGA GAGGACACGC TCGAGTATAA
      901 GAGCTCATTT TTACAACAAT TACCAACAAC AACAAACAAC AAACAACATT ACAATTACAT
      961 TTACAATTAT CGATACAATc TGAGAaCACG ACGCTgagct cGGACggcgc gccGGAGcct
     1021 AgTTCcTATA GCcTACATTA TACGAAGTTA TAATGgggat tgaacaagat ggattgcacg
     1081 caggttctcc ggccgcttgg gtggagaggc tattcggcta tgactgggca caacagacaa
     1141 tcggctgctc tgatgccgcc gtgttccggc tgtcagcgca ggggcgcccg gttctttttg
     1201 tcaagaccga cctgtccggt gccctgaatg aactccagga cgaggcagcg cggctatcgt
     1261 ggctggccac gacgggcgtt ccttgcgcag ctgtgctcga cgttgtcact gaagcgggaa
     1321 gggactggct gctattgggc gaagtgccgg ggcaggatct cctgtcatct caccttgctc
     1381 ctgccgagaa agtatccatc atggctgatg caatgcggcg gctgcatacg cttgatccgg
     1441 ctacctgccc attcgaccac caagcgaaac atcgcatcga gcgagcacgt actcggatgg
     1501 aagccggtct tgtcgatcag gatgatctgg acgaagagca tcaggggctc gcgccagccg
     1561 aactgttcgc caggctcaag gcgcgcatgc ccgacggcga ggatctcgtc gtgacacatg
     1621 gcgatgcctg cttgccgaat atcatggtgg aaaatggccg cttttctgga ttcatcgact
     1681 gtggccggct gggtgtggcg gaccgctatc aggacatagc gttggctacc cgtgatattg
     1741 ctgaagagct tggcggcgaa tgggctgacc gcttcctcgt gctttacggt atcgccgctc
     1801 ccgattcgca gcgcatcgcc ttctatcgcc ttcttgacga gttcttctga gcggGCTTat
     1861 atgaagatga agatgaaata tttggtgtgt caaataaaaa gcttgtgtgc ttaagtttgt
     1921 gtttttttct tggcttgttg tgttatgaat ttgtggcttt ttctaatatt aaatgaatgt
     1981 aagatcacat tataatgaat aaacaaatgt ttctataatc cattgtgaat gttttgttgg
     2041 atctcttctg cagcatataa ctactgtatg tgctatggta tggactatgg aatatgatta
     2101 aagataagcg ctgagctcCC GGggcgcgcc GGAGagatcg cgcacgccAA TGctaccgta
     2161 ggtcctGCTT ATAACTTCGT ATAGCcTACA TTATAgGAtG gaggCGCTga gctcTCCCgg
     2221 cgcgccGGAG agatcgcgca cgccAATGGA TCATGCGACC CTCGCCATGA TCCTCGCGAT
     2281 CTGGTTCATC AGCTTCCACT TCATCAAGCT GCTGTTCTCC CAGCAGACCA CCAAGCTGCT
     2341 TCCGCCAGGA CCAAAGCCGC TTCCGATCAT CGGCAACATC CTTGAGGTGG GCAAGAAGCC
     2401 GCATCGGTCC TTCGCCAACC TCGCCAAGAT TCACGGCCCA CTCATTTCCC TCAGACTCGG
     2461 CTCTGTGACC ACCATCGTTG TGTCCTCTGC CGACGTGGCC AAAGAGATGT TCCTCAAGAA
     2521 GGATCACCCG CTCTCCAACC GCACGATCCC GAATAGTGTT ACAGCCGGCG ACCACCACAA
     2581 GCTCACCATG TCTTGGCTCC CGGTGTCTCC GAAGTGGCGC AACTTCCGCA AGATTACCGC
     2641 CGTGCATCTG CTCTCCCCAC AGAGACTCGA TGCCTGCCAG ACATTCAGGC ACGCCAAGGT
     2701 GCAGCAGCTC TACGAGTACG TTCAAGAGTG CGCCCAGAAA GGCCAGGCCG TGGATATTGG
     2761 CAAGGCCGCC TTTACGACCA GCCTCAACCT CCTCAGCAAG CTGTTCTTCA GCGTCGAGCT
     2821 GGCGCACCAC AAGTCCCATA CCAGCCAAGA GTTCAAAGAG CTGATCTGGA ACATCATGGA
     2881 AGATATAGGC AAGCCGAACT ACGCCGACTA CTTCCCGATT CTCGGCTGCG TTGACCCATC
     2941 TGGCATTAGA AGAAGGCTCG CCTGCTCCTT CGACAAGCTG ATCGCCGTGT TCCAGGGCAT
     3001 CATCTGCGAG AGACTCGCCC CAGATTCCTC CACCACAACT ACCACCACCA CCGACGACGT
     3061 GCTCGATGTG CTCCTCCAGC TGTTCAAGCA GAACGAGCTG ACGATGGGCG AGATCAACCA
     3121 CCTCCTCGTG GACATCTTCG ACGCCGGCAC CGATACCACA TCCTCCACAT TCGAGTGGGT
     3181 GATGACCGAG CTGATCCGCA ATCCAGAGAT GATGGAAAAG GCCCAAGAGG AAATCAAGCA
     3241 GGTCCTCGGC AAGGACAAGC AGATCCAAGA GTCCGACATC ATCAACCTGC CGTACCTCCA
     3301 GGCGATCATC AAAGAGACAC TCCGCCTCCA TCCGCCGACC GTGTTCTTGC TCCCAAGAAA
     3361 GGCCGACACC GATGTCGAGC TGTACGGCTA CATCGTGCCG AAGGATGCCC AGATCCTCGT
     3421 GAACCTCTGG GCCATTGGCA GGGACCCAAA CGCCTGGCAG AACGCCGATA TTTTCAGCCC
     3481 AGAGCGCTTC ATCGGCTGCG AGATCGATGT TAAGGGCCGC GATTTCGGCC TCCTTCCATT
     3541 TGGCGCTGGC CGCAGAATTT GCCCAGGCAT GAATCTCGCC ATCAGGATGC TCACCCTCAT
     3601 GCTCGCCACA CTCCTCCAGT TCTTCAACTG GAAGCTCGAA GGCGACATCT CCCCGAAGGA
     3661 CCTCGACATG GACGAGAAGT TCGGCATTGC GCTCCAAAAG ACCAAGCCGC TCAAGCTCAT
     3721 CCCGATTCCG CGCTACggta gcggagctac caattttagc ctccttaagc aggcTggtga
     3781 tgtagaagag aaccccgggc ctATGAAGAT GATGAACGGC GAGGACGCCA ACGACCAGAT
     3841 GATCAAAGAG TCCTTCTTCA TCACCCACGG CAACCCGATC CTCACCGTCG AGGATACACA
     3901 TCCGCTCAGG CCGTTCTTCG AGACATGGCG CGAGAAGATT TTCTCCAAGA AGCCGAAGGC
     3961 CATCCTCATC ATCTCCGGCC ACTGGGAGAC AGTGAAGCCA ACCGTGAACG CCGTGCACAT
     4021 CAACGACACC ATCCACGACT TCGACGACTA CCCAGCCGCC ATGTACCAGT TCAAGTACCC
     4081 AGCTCCAGGC GAGCCAGAGC TTGCGAGAAA GGTGGAAGAG ATCCTCAAGA AGTCCGGGTT
     4141 CGAGACAGCC GAGACAGACC AAAAGAGGGG CCTTGATCAC GGCGCCTGGG TTCCACTCAT
     4201 GCTCATGTAT CCAGAGGCGG ACATCCCGGT GTGCCAGCTC TCAGTTCAGC CACATCTCGA
     4261 CGGCACCTAC CACTACAATC TCGGCAGAGC CCTCGCGCCG CTCAAGAATG ATGGCGTGCT
     4321 CATTATTGGC TCCGGCAGCG CCACACATCC ACTCGATGAG ACACCGCACT ACTTCGATGG
     4381 TGTTGCCCCT TGGGCCGCTG CCTTCGATTC TTGGCTTAGG AAGGCCCTCA TCAACGGCCG
     4441 CTTCGAGGAA GTGAACATCT ACGAGAGCAA GGCCCCGAAC TGGAAGCTCG CCCATCCATT
     4501 TCCAGAGCAC TTCTACCCGC TCCACGTTGT GCTCGGCGCT GCTGGTGAAA AGTGGAAGGC
     4561 CGAGCTGATC CACTCCTCCT GGGATCATGG CACACTTTGC CACGGCTCCT ACAAGTTCAC
     4621 CTCCGCCgga tccggagcaa ccaactttag cctgctcaag caagcaggag atgttgagga
     4681 aaatcctggc cccatgaccg ccatcaagat gaacaccaac ggcgagggcg agacacagca
     4741 catcctcatg atcccgttca tggcgcaggg ccacctcagg ccatttctcg aactcgccat
     4801 gttcctctac aagcgctccc acgtgatcat caccctgctc acaactccgc tcaatgccgg
     4861 cttcctcagg cacctccttc accaccattc ctactcctcc agcggcatca ggatcgtcga
     4921 gctgccattc aactccacca accacggact cccaccgggc atcgagaaca ccgataagct
     4981 cacactcccg ctcgtggtgt ccctcttcca ttccaccatc agcctcgatc cgcacctccg
     5041 cgattacatc tccaggcatt tcagcccagc caggccacca ctctgcgtga tccatgatgt
     5101 gttcctcggc tgggttgacc aggtggccaa ggatgtgggc tctacaggcg tggtgttcac
     5161 aacaggcggc gcttatggca catccgccta cgtgtccatc tggaacgatc tcccgcacca
     5221 gaactactcc gacgaccaag agttcccgct gccaggcttc ccagagaacc ataagttccg
     5281 caggtcccag ctccatcggt tcctcagata tgccgacggc tccgacgatt ggtccaagta
     5341 tttccagccg cagctccgcc agtccatgaa gtcttttggc tggctctgca actccgtgga
     5401 agagatcgag acactcggct tctccatcct ccgcaactac accaagctgc cgatctgggg
     5461 catcggccca cttattgctt ccccagtgca gcactcctcc tccgacaaca attcaacagg
     5521 cgccgagttc gtgcagtggc tcagcctcaa agagccggac tccgtcctct acatctcctt
     5581 cggctcccag aacacgatca gcccgacgca gatgatggaa ctcgctgctg gccttgagtc
     5641 ctccgagaag ccattcctct gggtgatcag agccccgttc ggcttcgaca tcaacgaaga
     5701 gatgcgccca gagtggctgc cagagggctt tgaggaacgc atgaaggtga agaaacaggg
     5761 caagctcgtg tacaagctcg gcccgcagct tgagatcctc aaccatgaat ccatcggcgg
     5821 ctttctcacc cactgcggat ggaacagcat ccttgagtct cttcgcgagg gcgttccgat
     5881 gcttggatgg ccacttgctg ccgagcaggc ctacaacctc aagtacctcg aagatgagat
     5941 gggcgtcgcg gttgagcttg ctagaggcct cgaaggcgag atctccaaag agaaggtcaa
     6001 gcgcatcgtc gagatgatcc ttgagcgcaa cgagggctcc aaaggctggg agatgaagaa
     6061 tcgcgccgtg gaaatgggca aaaagctcaa ggacgccgtg aacgaggaaa aagagctgaa
     6121 gggctcctcc gtgaaggcga tcgacgattt cctcgacgcc gtcatgcagg ccaaacttga
     6181 gccaagcctc cagtgatagt gaGCTTctcg agtttctcca taataatgtg tgagtagttc
     6241 ccagataagg gaattagggt tcctataggg tttcgctcat gtgttgagca tataagaaac
     6301 ccttagtatg tatttgtatt tgtaaaatac ttctatcaat aaaatttcta attcctaaaa
     6361 ccaaaatcca gtactaaaat ccagatcccc cgaattaCGC TgagctcAGT Gtttgatcgc
     6421 cggcggtacc gagtgtactt caagtcactc aattcggcgt taattcagta cattaaaaac
     6481 gtccgcaatg tgttattaag ttgtctaagc gtcaatttgt ttacaccaca atatatcctg
     6541 ccaccagcca gccaacagct ccccgaccgg cagctcggca caaaatcacc actcgataca
     6601 ggcagcccat cagtccggga cggcgtcagc gggagagccg ttgtaaggcg gcagactttg
     6661 ctcatgttac cgatgctatt cggaagaacg gcaactaagc tgccgggttt gaaacacgga
     6721 tgatctcgcg gagggtagca tgttgattgt aacgatgaca gagcgttgct gcctgtgatc
     6781 accgcggttt caaaatcggc tccgtcgata ctatgttata cgccaacttt gaaaacaact
     6841 ttgaaaaagc tgttttctgg tatttaaggt tttagaatgc aaggaacagt gaattggagt
     6901 tcgtcttgtt ataattagct tcttggggta tctttaaata ctgtagaaaa gaggaaggaa
     6961 ataataaatg gctaaaatga gaatatcacc ggaattgaaa aaactgatcg aaaaataccg
     7021 ctgcgtaaaa gatacggaag gaatgtctcc tgctaaggta tataagctgg tgggagaaaa
     7081 tgaaaaccta tatttaaaaa tgacggacag ccggtataaa gggaccacct atgatgtgga
     7141 acgggaaaag gacatgatgc tatggctgga aggaaagctg cctgttccaa aggtcctgca
     7201 ctttgaacgg catgatggct ggagcaatct gctcatgagt gaggccgatg gcgtcctttg
     7261 ctcggaagag tatgaagatg aacaaagccc tgaaaagatt atcgagctgt atgcggagtg
     7321 catcaggctc tttcactcca tcgacatatc ggattgtccc tatacgaata gcttagacag
     7381 ccgcttagcc gaattggatt acttactgaa taacgatctg gccgatgtgg attgcgaaaa
     7441 ctgggaagaa gacactccat ttaaagatcc gcgcgagctg tatgattttt taaagacgga
     7501 aaagcccgaa gaggaacttg tcttttccca cggcgacctg ggagacagca acatctttgt
     7561 gaaagatggc aaagtaagtg gctttattga tcttgggaga agcggcaggg cggacaagtg
     7621 gtatgacatt gccttctgcg tccggtcgat cagggaggat atcggggaag aacagtatgt
     7681 cgagctattt tttgacttac tggggatcaa gcctgattgg gagaaaataa aatattatat
     7741 tttactggat gaattgtttt agtacctaga atgcatgacc aaaatccctt aacgtgagtt
     7801 ttcgttccac tgagcgtcag accccgtaga aaagatcaaa ggatcttctt gagatccttt
     7861 ttttctgcgc gtaatctgct gcttgcaaac aaaaaaacca ccgctaccag cggtggtttg
     7921 tttgccggat caagagctac caactctttt tccgaaggta actggcttca gcagagcgca
     7981 gataccaaat actgtccttc tagtgtagcc gtagttaggc caccacttca agaactctgt
     8041 agcaccgcct acatacctcg ctctgctaat cctgttacca gtggctgctg ccagtggcga
     8101 taagtcgtgt cttaccgggt tggactcaag acgatagtta ccggataagg cgcagcggtc
     8161 gggctgaacg gggggttcgt gcacacagcc cagcttggag cgaacgacct acaccgaact
     8221 gagataccta cagcgtgagc tatgagaaag cgccacgctt cccgaaggga gaaaggcgga
     8281 caggtatccg gtaagcggca gggtcggaac aggagagcgc acgagggagc ttccaggggg
     8341 aaacgcctgg tatctttata gtcctgtcgg gtttcgccac ctctgacttg agcgtcgatt
     8401 tttgtgatgc tcgtcagggg ggcggagcct atggaaaaac gccagcaacg cggccttttt
     8461 acggttcctg gccttttgct ggccttttgc tcacatgttc tttcctgcgt tatcccctga
     8521 ttctgtggat aaccgtatta ccgcctttga gtgagctgat accgctcgcc gcagccgaac
     8581 gaccgagcgc agcgagtcag tgagcgagga agcggaagag ggcctgatgc ggtattttct
     8641 ccttacgcat ctgtgcggta tttcacaccg catatggtgc actctcagta caatctgctc
     8701 tgatgccgca tagttaagcc agtatacact ccgctatcgc tacgtgactg ggtcatggct
     8761 gcgccccgac acccgccaac acccgctgac gcgccctgac gggcttgtct gctcccggca
     8821 tccgcttaca gacaagctgt gaccgtttcc gggagctgca tgtgtcagag gttttcaccg
     8881 tcatcaccga aacgcgcgag gcagggtgcc ttgatgtggg cgccggcggt cgagtggcga
     8941 cggcgcggct tgtccgcgcc ctggtagatt gcctggccgt aggccagcca tttttgagcg
     9001 gccagcggcc gcgataggcc gacgcgaagc ggcggggcgt agggagcgca gcgaccgaag
     9061 ggtaggcgct ttttgcagct cttgggctgt gcgctggcca gacagttatg cacaggccag
     9121 gcgggtttta agagttttaa taagttttaa agagttttag gcggaaaaat cgcctttttt
     9181 ctcttttata tcagtcactt acatgtgtga ccggttccca atgtacggct ttgggttccc
     9241 aatgtacggg ttccggttcc caatgtacgg ctttgggttc ccaatgtacg tgctatccac
     9301 aggaaagagg ccttttcgac ctttttcccc tgctagggca atttgcccta gcatctgctc
     9361 cgtacattag gaaccggcgg atgcttcgcc ctcgatcagg ttgcggtagc gcatgactag
     9421 gatcgggcca gcctgccccg cctcctcctt caaatcgtac tccggcaggt catttgaccc
     9481 gatcagcttg cgcacggtga aacagaactt cttgaactct ccggcgctgc cactgcgttc
     9541 gtagatcgtc ttgaacaacc atctggcttc tgccttgcct gcggcgcggc gtgccaggcg
     9601 gtagagaaaa cggccgatgc cgggatcgat caaaaagtaa tcggggtgaa ccgtcagcac
     9661 gtccgggttc ttgccttctg tgatctcgcg gtacatccaa tcagctagct cgatctcgat
     9721 gtactccggc cgcccggttt cgctctttac gatcttgtag cggctaatca aggcttcacc
     9781 ctcggatacc gtcaccaggc ggccgttctt ggccttcttc gtacgctgca tggcaacgtg
     9841 cgtggtgttt aaccgaatgc aggtttctac caggtcgtct ttctgctttc cgccatcggc
     9901 tcgccggcag aacttgagta cgtccgcaac gtgtggacgg aacacgcggc cgggcttgtc
     9961 tcccttccct tcccggtatc ggttcatgga ttcggttaga tgggaaaccg ccatcagtac
    10021 caggtcgtaa tcccacacac tggccatgcc ggccggccct gcggaaacct ctacgtgccc
    10081 gtctggaagc tcgtagcgga tcacctcgcc agctcgtcgg tcacgcttcg acagacggaa
    10141 aacggccacg tccatgatgc tgcgactatc gcgggtgccc acgtcataga gcatcggaac
    10201 gaaaaaatct ggttgctcgt cgcccttggg cggcttccta atcgacggcg caccggctgc
    10261 cggcggttgc cgggattctt tgcggattcg atcagcggcc gcttgccacg attcaccggg
    10321 gcgtgcttct gcctcgatgc gttgccgctg ggcggcctgc gcggccttca acttctccac
    10381 caggtcatca cccagcgccg cgccgatttg taccgggccg gatggtttgc gaccgtcacg
    10441 ccgattcctc gggcttgggg gttccagtgc cattgcaggg ccggcagaca acccagccgc
    10501 ttacgcctgg ccaaccgccc gttcctccac acatggggca ttccacggcg tcggtgcctg
    10561 gttgttcttg attttccatg ccgcctcctt tagccgctaa aattcatcta ctcatttatt
    10621 catttgctca tttactctgg tagctgcgcg atgtattcag atagcagctc ggtaatggtc
    10681 ttgccttggc gtaccgcgta catcttcagc ttggtgtgat cctccgccgg caactgaaag
    10741 ttgacccgct tcatggctgg cgtgtctgcc aggctggcca acgttgcagc cttgctgctg
    10801 cgtgcgctcg gacggccggc acttagcgtg tttgtgcttt tgctcatttt ctctttacct
    10861 cattaactca aatgagtttt gatttaattt cagcggccag cgcctggacc tcgcgggcag
    10921 cgtcgccctc gggttctgat tcaagaacgg ttgtgccggc ggcggcagtg cctgggtagc
    10981 tcacgcgctg cgtgatacgg gactcaagaa tgggcagctc gtacccggcc agcgcctcgg
    11041 caacctcacc gccgatgcgc gtgcctttga tcgcccgcga cacgacaaag gccgcttgta
    11101 gccttccatc cgtgacctca atgcgctgct taaccagctc caccaggtcg gcggtggccc
    11161 atatgtcgta agggcttggc tgcaccggaa tcagcacgaa gtcggctgcc ttgatcgcgg
    11221 acacagccaa gtccgccgcc tggggcgctc cgtcgatcac tacgaagtcg cgccggccga
    11281 tggccttcac gtcgcggtca atcgtcgggc ggtcgatgcc gacaacggtt agcggttgat
    11341 cttcccgcac ggccgcccaa tcgcgggcac tgccctgggg atcggaatcg actaacagaa
    11401 catcggcccc ggcgagttgc agggcgcggg ctagatgggt tgcgatggtc gtcttgcctg
    11461 acccgccttt ctggttaagt acagcgataa ccttcatgcg ttccccttgc gtatttgttt
    11521 atttactcat cgcatcatat acgcagcgac cgcatgacgc aagctgtttt actcaaatac
    11581 acatcacctt tttagacggc ggcgctcggt ttcttcagcg gccaagctgg ccggccaggc
    11641 cgccagcttg gcatcagaca aaccggccag gatttcatgc agccgcacgg ttgagccgtg
    11701 cgcgggcggc tcgaacacgt acccggccgc gatcatctcc gcctcgatct cttcggtaat
    11761 gaaaaacggt tcgtcctggc cgtcctggtg cggtttcatg cttgttcctc ttggcgttca
    11821 ttctcggcgg ccgccagggc gtcggcctcg gtcaatgcgt cctcacggaa ggcaccgcgc
    11881 cgcctggcct cggtgggcgt cacttcctcg ctgcgctcaa gtgcgcggta cagggtcgag
    11941 cgatgcacgc caagcagtgc agccgcctct ttcacggtgc ggccttcctg gtcgatcagc
    12001 tcgcgggcgt gcgcgatctg tgccggggtg agggtagggc gggggccaaa cttcacgcct
    12061 cgggccttgg cggcctcgcg cccgctccgg gtgcggtcga tgattaggga acgctcgaac
    12121 tcggcaatgc cggcgaacac ggtcaacacc atgcggccgg ccggcgtggt ggtgtcggcc
    12181 cacggctctg ccaggctacg caggcccgcg ccggcctcct ggatgcgctc ggcaatgtcc
    12241 agtaggtcgc gggtgctgcg ggccaggcgg tctagcctgg tcactgtcac aacgtcgcca
    12301 gggcgtaggt ggtcaagcat cctggccagc tccgggcggt cgcgcctggt gccggtgatc
    12361 ttctcggaaa acagcttggt gcagccggcc gcgtgcagtt cggcccgttg gttggtcaag
    12421 tcctggtcgt cggtgctgac gcgggcatag cccagcaggc cagcggcggc gctcttgttc
    12481 atggcgtaat gtctccggtt ctagtcgcaa gtattctact ttatgcgact aaaacacgcg
    12541 acaagaaaac gccaggaaaa gggcagggcg gcagcctgtc gcgtaactta ggacttgtgc
    12601 gacatgtcgt tttcagaaga cggctgcact gaacgtcaga agccgactgc actatagcag
    12661 cggaggggtt ggatcaaagt actttgatcc cgaggggaac cctgtggttg gcatgcacat
    12721 acaaatggac gaacggataa accttttcac gcccttttaa atatccgtta ttctaa
//
