# Supplementary material for: Viral delivery of recombinases to activate heritable genetic switches in plants
Source: bioRxiv preprint, doi:10.1101/2024.03.03.583219, version 1 (2024-03-05)
Supplement: Supplementary_Fileset_1 [file 583219_file02.zip › Vector maps/pJPC263: Cre Lox P1 switch, recombined.gb]

LOCUS       pJPC263_(Recombined)   11623 bp ds-DNA     circular     21-JAN-2024
DEFINITION  .
FEATURES             Location/Qualifiers
     misc_feature    complement(1..26)
                     /label="T-DNA border (R)"
                     /ApEinfo_revcolor="#c6c9d1"
                     /ApEinfo_fwdcolor="#c6c9d1"
     misc_feature    138..890
                     /label="2x CaMV 35S promoter"
                     /ApEinfo_revcolor="#84b0dc"
                     /ApEinfo_fwdcolor="#84b0dc"
     primer          799..819
                     /label="oJC1345"
                     /note="sequence: tttGAAGACttggagCCACTGACGTAAGGGATGACG"
                     /ApEinfo_revcolor="#f7977a"
                     /ApEinfo_fwdcolor="#f7977a"
     primer          818..837
                     /label="oJPC131"
                     /note="sequence: CGCACAATCCCACTATCCTT"
                     /ApEinfo_revcolor="#b7e6d7"
                     /ApEinfo_fwdcolor="#b7e6d7"
     misc_feature    839..885
                     /label="minimal CaMV 35S promoter"
                     /ApEinfo_revcolor="#f58a5e"
                     /ApEinfo_fwdcolor="#f58a5e"
     misc_feature    907..968
                     /label="TMV Omega"
                     /ApEinfo_revcolor="#c7b0e3"
                     /ApEinfo_fwdcolor="#c7b0e3"
     misc_feature    1018..1030
                     /label="loxP1L"
                     /ApEinfo_revcolor="#85dae9"
                     /ApEinfo_fwdcolor="#85dae9"
     misc_feature    1018..1030
                     /label="Left Arm"
                     /ApEinfo_revcolor="#c7b0e3"
                     /ApEinfo_fwdcolor="#c7b0e3"
     misc_feature    1031..1038
                     /label="core"
                     /ApEinfo_revcolor="#ff9ccd"
                     /ApEinfo_fwdcolor="#ff9ccd"
     misc_feature    1031..1051
                     /label="LoxP1R"
                     /ApEinfo_revcolor="#b1ff67"
                     /ApEinfo_fwdcolor="#b1ff67"
     misc_feature    1093..2583
                     /label="CYP76AD1"
                     /ApEinfo_revcolor="#0f7ffe"
                     /ApEinfo_fwdcolor="#0f7ffe"
     primer          complement(1197..1218)
                     /label="oJC1346"
                     /note="sequence: tttGAAGACttagcgGATCGGAAGCGGCTTTGGT"
                     /ApEinfo_revcolor="#f7977a"
                     /ApEinfo_fwdcolor="#f7977a"
     primer          complement(1309..1328)
                     /label="oJPC200"
                     /note="sequence: ACAACGATGGTGGTCACAGA"
                     /ApEinfo_revcolor="#f58a5e"
                     /ApEinfo_fwdcolor="#f58a5e"
     misc_feature    2584..2592
                     /label="GSG linker"
                     /ApEinfo_revcolor="#b1ff67"
                     /ApEinfo_fwdcolor="#b1ff67"
     misc_feature    2593..2649
                     /label="P2A"
                     /ApEinfo_revcolor="#85dae9"
                     /ApEinfo_fwdcolor="#85dae9"
     misc_feature    2650..3474
                     /label="DODA"
                     /ApEinfo_revcolor="#ffef86"
                     /ApEinfo_fwdcolor="#ffef86"
     misc_feature    3475..3483
                     /label="GSG linker"
                     /ApEinfo_revcolor="#75c6a9"
                     /ApEinfo_fwdcolor="#75c6a9"
     CDS             3484..3540
                     /label="P2A"
                     /ApEinfo_revcolor="#ffef86"
                     /ApEinfo_fwdcolor="#ffef86"
     misc_feature    3541..5049
                     /label="Glucosyltransferase"
                     /ApEinfo_revcolor="#fc66fe"
                     /ApEinfo_fwdcolor="#fc66fe"
     terminator      5054..5244
                     /label="35S terminator"
                     /ApEinfo_revcolor="#9d1b1c"
                     /ApEinfo_fwdcolor="#9d1b1c"
     misc_feature    5060..5234
                     /label="CaMV poly(A) signal"
                     /ApEinfo_revcolor="#9eafd2"
                     /ApEinfo_fwdcolor="#9eafd2"
     misc_feature    complement(5365..5390)
                     /label="LB"
                     /ApEinfo_revcolor="#f58a5e"
                     /ApEinfo_fwdcolor="#f58a5e"
     gene            5815..6609
                     /label="KanR"
                     /ApEinfo_revcolor="#c7b0e3"
                     /ApEinfo_fwdcolor="#c7b0e3"
     misc_feature    6696..7284
                     /label="ori"
                     /ApEinfo_revcolor="#c6c9d1"
                     /ApEinfo_fwdcolor="#c6c9d1"
     misc_feature    6900..7180
                     /label="pBR322 origin"
                     /ApEinfo_revcolor="#f58a5e"
                     /ApEinfo_fwdcolor="#f58a5e"
     misc_feature    7320..7580
                     /label="bom site from pBR322"
                     /ApEinfo_revcolor="#b1ff67"
                     /ApEinfo_fwdcolor="#b1ff67"
     modified_base   complement(7468..7468)
                     /label="SapI site removed (G>C)"
                     /ApEinfo_revcolor="#b1ff67"
                     /ApEinfo_fwdcolor="#b1ff67"
     misc_feature    complement(7470..7610)
                     /label="BOM pBR322"
                     /ApEinfo_revcolor="#b1ff67"
                     /ApEinfo_fwdcolor="#b1ff67"
     modified_base   complement(7694..7694)
                     /label="Esp3I site removed (G>A)"
                     /ApEinfo_revcolor="#b1ff67"
                     /ApEinfo_fwdcolor="#b1ff67"
     modified_base   complement(7931..7931)
                     /label="SapI site removed (G>C)"
                     /ApEinfo_revcolor="#b1ff67"
                     /ApEinfo_fwdcolor="#b1ff67"
     misc_feature    complement(7954..8148)
                     /label="pVS1 oriV"
                     /ApEinfo_revcolor="#d6b295"
                     /ApEinfo_fwdcolor="#d6b295"
     modified_base   complement(8157..8157)
                     /label="BsaI site removed (T>C)"
                     /ApEinfo_revcolor="#b1ff67"
                     /ApEinfo_fwdcolor="#b1ff67"
     misc_feature    complement(8214..9320)
                     /label="pVS1 replication protein"
                     /ApEinfo_revcolor="#f58a5e"
                     /ApEinfo_fwdcolor="#f58a5e"
     misc_feature    complement(9715..10344)
                     /label="pVS1 partitioning protein"
                     /ApEinfo_revcolor="#f58a5e"
                     /ApEinfo_fwdcolor="#f58a5e"
     misc_feature    complement(9715..10344)
                     /label="pVS1 StaA"
                     /ApEinfo_revcolor="#b4abac"
                     /ApEinfo_fwdcolor="#b4abac"
     modified_base   complement(10543..10543)
                     /label="Esp3I site removed (T>G)"
                     /ApEinfo_revcolor="#b1ff67"
                     /ApEinfo_fwdcolor="#b1ff67"
     misc_feature    complement(10643..11329)
                     /label="pVS1 resolvase"
                     /ApEinfo_revcolor="#f58a5e"
                     /ApEinfo_fwdcolor="#f58a5e"
ORIGIN
        1 taaacgctct tttctcttag gtttacccgc caatatatcc tgtcaaacac tgatagtttt
       61 tcgtacgacc ctcggtaccg atcggcgcgc cGGAGagatc gcgcacgccA ATGctaccgt
      121 aggtcctGCT TCAGGAGGTC AACATGGTGG AGCACGACAC TCTGGTCTAC TCCAAAAATG
      181 TCAAAGATAC AGTCTCAGAA GATCAAAGGG CTATTGAGAC TTTTCAACAA AGGATAATTT
      241 CGGGAAACCT CCTCGGATTC CATTGCCCAG CTATCTGTCA CTTCATCGAA AGGACAGTAG
      301 AAAAGGAAGG TGGCTCCTAC AAATGCCATC ATTGCGATAA AGGAAAGGCT ATCATTCAAG
      361 ATCTCTCTGC CGACAGTGGT CCCAAAGATG GACCCCCACC CACGAGGAGC ATCGTGGAAA
      421 AAGAAGAGGT TCCAACCACG TCTACAAAGC AAGTGGATTG ATGTGATAAC ATGGTGGAGC
      481 ACGACACTCT GGTCTACTCC AAAAATGTCA AAGATACAGT CTCAGAAGAT CAAAGGGCTA
      541 TTGAGACTTT TCAACAAAGG ATAATTTCGG GAAACCTCCT CGGATTCCAT TGCCCAGCTA
      601 TCTGTCACTT CATCGAAAGG ACAGTAGAAA AGGAAGGTGG CTCCTACAAA TGCCATCATT
      661 GCGATAAAGG AAAGGCTATC ATTCAAGATC TCTCTGCCGA CAGTGGTCCC AAAGATGGAC
      721 CCCCACCCAC GAGGAGCATC GTGGAAAAAG AAGAGGTTCC AACCACGTCT ACAAAGCAAG
      781 TGGATTGATG TGACATCTCC ACTGACGTAA GGGATGACGC ACAATCCCAC TATCCTTCGC
      841 AAGACCCTTC CTCTATATAA GGAAGTTCAT TTCATTTGGA GAGGACACGC TCGAGTATAA
      901 GAGCTCATTT TTACAACAAT TACCAACAAC AACAAACAAC AAACAACATT ACAATTACAT
      961 TTACAATTAT CGATACAATc TGAGAaCACG ACGCTgagct cGGACggcgc gccGGAGcct
     1021 AgTTCcTATA GCcTACATTA TAgGAtGgag gCGCTgagct cTCCCggcgc gccGGAGaga
     1081 tcgcgcacgc cAATGGATCA TGCGACCCTC GCCATGATCC TCGCGATCTG GTTCATCAGC
     1141 TTCCACTTCA TCAAGCTGCT GTTCTCCCAG CAGACCACCA AGCTGCTTCC GCCAGGACCA
     1201 AAGCCGCTTC CGATCATCGG CAACATCCTT GAGGTGGGCA AGAAGCCGCA TCGGTCCTTC
     1261 GCCAACCTCG CCAAGATTCA CGGCCCACTC ATTTCCCTCA GACTCGGCTC TGTGACCACC
     1321 ATCGTTGTGT CCTCTGCCGA CGTGGCCAAA GAGATGTTCC TCAAGAAGGA TCACCCGCTC
     1381 TCCAACCGCA CGATCCCGAA TAGTGTTACA GCCGGCGACC ACCACAAGCT CACCATGTCT
     1441 TGGCTCCCGG TGTCTCCGAA GTGGCGCAAC TTCCGCAAGA TTACCGCCGT GCATCTGCTC
     1501 TCCCCACAGA GACTCGATGC CTGCCAGACA TTCAGGCACG CCAAGGTGCA GCAGCTCTAC
     1561 GAGTACGTTC AAGAGTGCGC CCAGAAAGGC CAGGCCGTGG ATATTGGCAA GGCCGCCTTT
     1621 ACGACCAGCC TCAACCTCCT CAGCAAGCTG TTCTTCAGCG TCGAGCTGGC GCACCACAAG
     1681 TCCCATACCA GCCAAGAGTT CAAAGAGCTG ATCTGGAACA TCATGGAAGA TATAGGCAAG
     1741 CCGAACTACG CCGACTACTT CCCGATTCTC GGCTGCGTTG ACCCATCTGG CATTAGAAGA
     1801 AGGCTCGCCT GCTCCTTCGA CAAGCTGATC GCCGTGTTCC AGGGCATCAT CTGCGAGAGA
     1861 CTCGCCCCAG ATTCCTCCAC CACAACTACC ACCACCACCG ACGACGTGCT CGATGTGCTC
     1921 CTCCAGCTGT TCAAGCAGAA CGAGCTGACG ATGGGCGAGA TCAACCACCT CCTCGTGGAC
     1981 ATCTTCGACG CCGGCACCGA TACCACATCC TCCACATTCG AGTGGGTGAT GACCGAGCTG
     2041 ATCCGCAATC CAGAGATGAT GGAAAAGGCC CAAGAGGAAA TCAAGCAGGT CCTCGGCAAG
     2101 GACAAGCAGA TCCAAGAGTC CGACATCATC AACCTGCCGT ACCTCCAGGC GATCATCAAA
     2161 GAGACACTCC GCCTCCATCC GCCGACCGTG TTCTTGCTCC CAAGAAAGGC CGACACCGAT
     2221 GTCGAGCTGT ACGGCTACAT CGTGCCGAAG GATGCCCAGA TCCTCGTGAA CCTCTGGGCC
     2281 ATTGGCAGGG ACCCAAACGC CTGGCAGAAC GCCGATATTT TCAGCCCAGA GCGCTTCATC
     2341 GGCTGCGAGA TCGATGTTAA GGGCCGCGAT TTCGGCCTCC TTCCATTTGG CGCTGGCCGC
     2401 AGAATTTGCC CAGGCATGAA TCTCGCCATC AGGATGCTCA CCCTCATGCT CGCCACACTC
     2461 CTCCAGTTCT TCAACTGGAA GCTCGAAGGC GACATCTCCC CGAAGGACCT CGACATGGAC
     2521 GAGAAGTTCG GCATTGCGCT CCAAAAGACC AAGCCGCTCA AGCTCATCCC GATTCCGCGC
     2581 TACggtagcg gagctaccaa ttttagcctc cttaagcagg cTggtgatgt agaagagaac
     2641 cccgggcctA TGAAGATGAT GAACGGCGAG GACGCCAACG ACCAGATGAT CAAAGAGTCC
     2701 TTCTTCATCA CCCACGGCAA CCCGATCCTC ACCGTCGAGG ATACACATCC GCTCAGGCCG
     2761 TTCTTCGAGA CATGGCGCGA GAAGATTTTC TCCAAGAAGC CGAAGGCCAT CCTCATCATC
     2821 TCCGGCCACT GGGAGACAGT GAAGCCAACC GTGAACGCCG TGCACATCAA CGACACCATC
     2881 CACGACTTCG ACGACTACCC AGCCGCCATG TACCAGTTCA AGTACCCAGC TCCAGGCGAG
     2941 CCAGAGCTTG CGAGAAAGGT GGAAGAGATC CTCAAGAAGT CCGGGTTCGA GACAGCCGAG
     3001 ACAGACCAAA AGAGGGGCCT TGATCACGGC GCCTGGGTTC CACTCATGCT CATGTATCCA
     3061 GAGGCGGACA TCCCGGTGTG CCAGCTCTCA GTTCAGCCAC ATCTCGACGG CACCTACCAC
     3121 TACAATCTCG GCAGAGCCCT CGCGCCGCTC AAGAATGATG GCGTGCTCAT TATTGGCTCC
     3181 GGCAGCGCCA CACATCCACT CGATGAGACA CCGCACTACT TCGATGGTGT TGCCCCTTGG
     3241 GCCGCTGCCT TCGATTCTTG GCTTAGGAAG GCCCTCATCA ACGGCCGCTT CGAGGAAGTG
     3301 AACATCTACG AGAGCAAGGC CCCGAACTGG AAGCTCGCCC ATCCATTTCC AGAGCACTTC
     3361 TACCCGCTCC ACGTTGTGCT CGGCGCTGCT GGTGAAAAGT GGAAGGCCGA GCTGATCCAC
     3421 TCCTCCTGGG ATCATGGCAC ACTTTGCCAC GGCTCCTACA AGTTCACCTC CGCCggatcc
     3481 ggagcaacca actttagcct gctcaagcaa gcaggagatg ttgaggaaaa tcctggcccc
     3541 atgaccgcca tcaagatgaa caccaacggc gagggcgaga cacagcacat cctcatgatc
     3601 ccgttcatgg cgcagggcca cctcaggcca tttctcgaac tcgccatgtt cctctacaag
     3661 cgctcccacg tgatcatcac cctgctcaca actccgctca atgccggctt cctcaggcac
     3721 ctccttcacc accattccta ctcctccagc ggcatcagga tcgtcgagct gccattcaac
     3781 tccaccaacc acggactccc accgggcatc gagaacaccg ataagctcac actcccgctc
     3841 gtggtgtccc tcttccattc caccatcagc ctcgatccgc acctccgcga ttacatctcc
     3901 aggcatttca gcccagccag gccaccactc tgcgtgatcc atgatgtgtt cctcggctgg
     3961 gttgaccagg tggccaagga tgtgggctct acaggcgtgg tgttcacaac aggcggcgct
     4021 tatggcacat ccgcctacgt gtccatctgg aacgatctcc cgcaccagaa ctactccgac
     4081 gaccaagagt tcccgctgcc aggcttccca gagaaccata agttccgcag gtcccagctc
     4141 catcggttcc tcagatatgc cgacggctcc gacgattggt ccaagtattt ccagccgcag
     4201 ctccgccagt ccatgaagtc ttttggctgg ctctgcaact ccgtggaaga gatcgagaca
     4261 ctcggcttct ccatcctccg caactacacc aagctgccga tctggggcat cggcccactt
     4321 attgcttccc cagtgcagca ctcctcctcc gacaacaatt caacaggcgc cgagttcgtg
     4381 cagtggctca gcctcaaaga gccggactcc gtcctctaca tctccttcgg ctcccagaac
     4441 acgatcagcc cgacgcagat gatggaactc gctgctggcc ttgagtcctc cgagaagcca
     4501 ttcctctggg tgatcagagc cccgttcggc ttcgacatca acgaagagat gcgcccagag
     4561 tggctgccag agggctttga ggaacgcatg aaggtgaaga aacagggcaa gctcgtgtac
     4621 aagctcggcc cgcagcttga gatcctcaac catgaatcca tcggcggctt tctcacccac
     4681 tgcggatgga acagcatcct tgagtctctt cgcgagggcg ttccgatgct tggatggcca
     4741 cttgctgccg agcaggccta caacctcaag tacctcgaag atgagatggg cgtcgcggtt
     4801 gagcttgcta gaggcctcga aggcgagatc tccaaagaga aggtcaagcg catcgtcgag
     4861 atgatccttg agcgcaacga gggctccaaa ggctgggaga tgaagaatcg cgccgtggaa
     4921 atgggcaaaa agctcaagga cgccgtgaac gaggaaaaag agctgaaggg ctcctccgtg
     4981 aaggcgatcg acgatttcct cgacgccgtc atgcaggcca aacttgagcc aagcctccag
     5041 tgatagtgaG CTTctcgagt ttctccataa taatgtgtga gtagttccca gataagggaa
     5101 ttagggttcc tatagggttt cgctcatgtg ttgagcatat aagaaaccct tagtatgtat
     5161 ttgtatttgt aaaatacttc tatcaataaa atttctaatt cctaaaacca aaatccagta
     5221 ctaaaatcca gatcccccga attaCGCTga gctcAGTGtt tgatcgccgg cggtaccgag
     5281 tgtacttcaa gtcactcaat tcggcgttaa ttcagtacat taaaaacgtc cgcaatgtgt
     5341 tattaagttg tctaagcgtc aatttgttta caccacaata tatcctgcca ccagccagcc
     5401 aacagctccc cgaccggcag ctcggcacaa aatcaccact cgatacaggc agcccatcag
     5461 tccgggacgg cgtcagcggg agagccgttg taaggcggca gactttgctc atgttaccga
     5521 tgctattcgg aagaacggca actaagctgc cgggtttgaa acacggatga tctcgcggag
     5581 ggtagcatgt tgattgtaac gatgacagag cgttgctgcc tgtgatcacc gcggtttcaa
     5641 aatcggctcc gtcgatacta tgttatacgc caactttgaa aacaactttg aaaaagctgt
     5701 tttctggtat ttaaggtttt agaatgcaag gaacagtgaa ttggagttcg tcttgttata
     5761 attagcttct tggggtatct ttaaatactg tagaaaagag gaaggaaata ataaatggct
     5821 aaaatgagaa tatcaccgga attgaaaaaa ctgatcgaaa aataccgctg cgtaaaagat
     5881 acggaaggaa tgtctcctgc taaggtatat aagctggtgg gagaaaatga aaacctatat
     5941 ttaaaaatga cggacagccg gtataaaggg accacctatg atgtggaacg ggaaaaggac
     6001 atgatgctat ggctggaagg aaagctgcct gttccaaagg tcctgcactt tgaacggcat
     6061 gatggctgga gcaatctgct catgagtgag gccgatggcg tcctttgctc ggaagagtat
     6121 gaagatgaac aaagccctga aaagattatc gagctgtatg cggagtgcat caggctcttt
     6181 cactccatcg acatatcgga ttgtccctat acgaatagct tagacagccg cttagccgaa
     6241 ttggattact tactgaataa cgatctggcc gatgtggatt gcgaaaactg ggaagaagac
     6301 actccattta aagatccgcg cgagctgtat gattttttaa agacggaaaa gcccgaagag
     6361 gaacttgtct tttcccacgg cgacctggga gacagcaaca tctttgtgaa agatggcaaa
     6421 gtaagtggct ttattgatct tgggagaagc ggcagggcgg acaagtggta tgacattgcc
     6481 ttctgcgtcc ggtcgatcag ggaggatatc ggggaagaac agtatgtcga gctatttttt
     6541 gacttactgg ggatcaagcc tgattgggag aaaataaaat attatatttt actggatgaa
     6601 ttgttttagt acctagaatg catgaccaaa atcccttaac gtgagttttc gttccactga
     6661 gcgtcagacc ccgtagaaaa gatcaaagga tcttcttgag atcctttttt tctgcgcgta
     6721 atctgctgct tgcaaacaaa aaaaccaccg ctaccagcgg tggtttgttt gccggatcaa
     6781 gagctaccaa ctctttttcc gaaggtaact ggcttcagca gagcgcagat accaaatact
     6841 gtccttctag tgtagccgta gttaggccac cacttcaaga actctgtagc accgcctaca
     6901 tacctcgctc tgctaatcct gttaccagtg gctgctgcca gtggcgataa gtcgtgtctt
     6961 accgggttgg actcaagacg atagttaccg gataaggcgc agcggtcggg ctgaacgggg
     7021 ggttcgtgca cacagcccag cttggagcga acgacctaca ccgaactgag atacctacag
     7081 cgtgagctat gagaaagcgc cacgcttccc gaagggagaa aggcggacag gtatccggta
     7141 agcggcaggg tcggaacagg agagcgcacg agggagcttc cagggggaaa cgcctggtat
     7201 ctttatagtc ctgtcgggtt tcgccacctc tgacttgagc gtcgattttt gtgatgctcg
     7261 tcaggggggc ggagcctatg gaaaaacgcc agcaacgcgg cctttttacg gttcctggcc
     7321 ttttgctggc cttttgctca catgttcttt cctgcgttat cccctgattc tgtggataac
     7381 cgtattaccg cctttgagtg agctgatacc gctcgccgca gccgaacgac cgagcgcagc
     7441 gagtcagtga gcgaggaagc ggaagagggc ctgatgcggt attttctcct tacgcatctg
     7501 tgcggtattt cacaccgcat atggtgcact ctcagtacaa tctgctctga tgccgcatag
     7561 ttaagccagt atacactccg ctatcgctac gtgactgggt catggctgcg ccccgacacc
     7621 cgccaacacc cgctgacgcg ccctgacggg cttgtctgct cccggcatcc gcttacagac
     7681 aagctgtgac cgtttccggg agctgcatgt gtcagaggtt ttcaccgtca tcaccgaaac
     7741 gcgcgaggca gggtgccttg atgtgggcgc cggcggtcga gtggcgacgg cgcggcttgt
     7801 ccgcgccctg gtagattgcc tggccgtagg ccagccattt ttgagcggcc agcggccgcg
     7861 ataggccgac gcgaagcggc ggggcgtagg gagcgcagcg accgaagggt aggcgctttt
     7921 tgcagctctt gggctgtgcg ctggccagac agttatgcac aggccaggcg ggttttaaga
     7981 gttttaataa gttttaaaga gttttaggcg gaaaaatcgc cttttttctc ttttatatca
     8041 gtcacttaca tgtgtgaccg gttcccaatg tacggctttg ggttcccaat gtacgggttc
     8101 cggttcccaa tgtacggctt tgggttccca atgtacgtgc tatccacagg aaagaggcct
     8161 tttcgacctt tttcccctgc tagggcaatt tgccctagca tctgctccgt acattaggaa
     8221 ccggcggatg cttcgccctc gatcaggttg cggtagcgca tgactaggat cgggccagcc
     8281 tgccccgcct cctccttcaa atcgtactcc ggcaggtcat ttgacccgat cagcttgcgc
     8341 acggtgaaac agaacttctt gaactctccg gcgctgccac tgcgttcgta gatcgtcttg
     8401 aacaaccatc tggcttctgc cttgcctgcg gcgcggcgtg ccaggcggta gagaaaacgg
     8461 ccgatgccgg gatcgatcaa aaagtaatcg gggtgaaccg tcagcacgtc cgggttcttg
     8521 ccttctgtga tctcgcggta catccaatca gctagctcga tctcgatgta ctccggccgc
     8581 ccggtttcgc tctttacgat cttgtagcgg ctaatcaagg cttcaccctc ggataccgtc
     8641 accaggcggc cgttcttggc cttcttcgta cgctgcatgg caacgtgcgt ggtgtttaac
     8701 cgaatgcagg tttctaccag gtcgtctttc tgctttccgc catcggctcg ccggcagaac
     8761 ttgagtacgt ccgcaacgtg tggacggaac acgcggccgg gcttgtctcc cttcccttcc
     8821 cggtatcggt tcatggattc ggttagatgg gaaaccgcca tcagtaccag gtcgtaatcc
     8881 cacacactgg ccatgccggc cggccctgcg gaaacctcta cgtgcccgtc tggaagctcg
     8941 tagcggatca cctcgccagc tcgtcggtca cgcttcgaca gacggaaaac ggccacgtcc
     9001 atgatgctgc gactatcgcg ggtgcccacg tcatagagca tcggaacgaa aaaatctggt
     9061 tgctcgtcgc ccttgggcgg cttcctaatc gacggcgcac cggctgccgg cggttgccgg
     9121 gattctttgc ggattcgatc agcggccgct tgccacgatt caccggggcg tgcttctgcc
     9181 tcgatgcgtt gccgctgggc ggcctgcgcg gccttcaact tctccaccag gtcatcaccc
     9241 agcgccgcgc cgatttgtac cgggccggat ggtttgcgac cgtcacgccg attcctcggg
     9301 cttgggggtt ccagtgccat tgcagggccg gcagacaacc cagccgctta cgcctggcca
     9361 accgcccgtt cctccacaca tggggcattc cacggcgtcg gtgcctggtt gttcttgatt
     9421 ttccatgccg cctcctttag ccgctaaaat tcatctactc atttattcat ttgctcattt
     9481 actctggtag ctgcgcgatg tattcagata gcagctcggt aatggtcttg ccttggcgta
     9541 ccgcgtacat cttcagcttg gtgtgatcct ccgccggcaa ctgaaagttg acccgcttca
     9601 tggctggcgt gtctgccagg ctggccaacg ttgcagcctt gctgctgcgt gcgctcggac
     9661 ggccggcact tagcgtgttt gtgcttttgc tcattttctc tttacctcat taactcaaat
     9721 gagttttgat ttaatttcag cggccagcgc ctggacctcg cgggcagcgt cgccctcggg
     9781 ttctgattca agaacggttg tgccggcggc ggcagtgcct gggtagctca cgcgctgcgt
     9841 gatacgggac tcaagaatgg gcagctcgta cccggccagc gcctcggcaa cctcaccgcc
     9901 gatgcgcgtg cctttgatcg cccgcgacac gacaaaggcc gcttgtagcc ttccatccgt
     9961 gacctcaatg cgctgcttaa ccagctccac caggtcggcg gtggcccata tgtcgtaagg
    10021 gcttggctgc accggaatca gcacgaagtc ggctgccttg atcgcggaca cagccaagtc
    10081 cgccgcctgg ggcgctccgt cgatcactac gaagtcgcgc cggccgatgg ccttcacgtc
    10141 gcggtcaatc gtcgggcggt cgatgccgac aacggttagc ggttgatctt cccgcacggc
    10201 cgcccaatcg cgggcactgc cctggggatc ggaatcgact aacagaacat cggccccggc
    10261 gagttgcagg gcgcgggcta gatgggttgc gatggtcgtc ttgcctgacc cgcctttctg
    10321 gttaagtaca gcgataacct tcatgcgttc cccttgcgta tttgtttatt tactcatcgc
    10381 atcatatacg cagcgaccgc atgacgcaag ctgttttact caaatacaca tcaccttttt
    10441 agacggcggc gctcggtttc ttcagcggcc aagctggccg gccaggccgc cagcttggca
    10501 tcagacaaac cggccaggat ttcatgcagc cgcacggttg agccgtgcgc gggcggctcg
    10561 aacacgtacc cggccgcgat catctccgcc tcgatctctt cggtaatgaa aaacggttcg
    10621 tcctggccgt cctggtgcgg tttcatgctt gttcctcttg gcgttcattc tcggcggccg
    10681 ccagggcgtc ggcctcggtc aatgcgtcct cacggaaggc accgcgccgc ctggcctcgg
    10741 tgggcgtcac ttcctcgctg cgctcaagtg cgcggtacag ggtcgagcga tgcacgccaa
    10801 gcagtgcagc cgcctctttc acggtgcggc cttcctggtc gatcagctcg cgggcgtgcg
    10861 cgatctgtgc cggggtgagg gtagggcggg ggccaaactt cacgcctcgg gccttggcgg
    10921 cctcgcgccc gctccgggtg cggtcgatga ttagggaacg ctcgaactcg gcaatgccgg
    10981 cgaacacggt caacaccatg cggccggccg gcgtggtggt gtcggcccac ggctctgcca
    11041 ggctacgcag gcccgcgccg gcctcctgga tgcgctcggc aatgtccagt aggtcgcggg
    11101 tgctgcgggc caggcggtct agcctggtca ctgtcacaac gtcgccaggg cgtaggtggt
    11161 caagcatcct ggccagctcc gggcggtcgc gcctggtgcc ggtgatcttc tcggaaaaca
    11221 gcttggtgca gccggccgcg tgcagttcgg cccgttggtt ggtcaagtcc tggtcgtcgg
    11281 tgctgacgcg ggcatagccc agcaggccag cggcggcgct cttgttcatg gcgtaatgtc
    11341 tccggttcta gtcgcaagta ttctacttta tgcgactaaa acacgcgaca agaaaacgcc
    11401 aggaaaaggg cagggcggca gcctgtcgcg taacttagga cttgtgcgac atgtcgtttt
    11461 cagaagacgg ctgcactgaa cgtcagaagc cgactgcact atagcagcgg aggggttgga
    11521 tcaaagtact ttgatcccga ggggaaccct gtggttggca tgcacataca aatggacgaa
    11581 cggataaacc ttttcacgcc cttttaaata tccgttattc taa
//
