# Supplementary material for: Viral delivery of recombinases to activate heritable genetic switches in plants
Source: bioRxiv preprint, doi:10.1101/2024.03.03.583219, version 1 (2024-03-05)
Supplement: Supplementary_Fileset_1 [file 583219_file02.zip › Vector maps/pJPC063: TRV2-Int13.gb]

LOCUS       pJPC063                10929 bp ds-DNA     circular     21-JAN-2024
DEFINITION  .
KEYWORDS    "Creator" "Resistance" "Origin(s) of Rep" "Module" "Empty Module
            Cassette" "Plant Selection Promoter" "Plant Selection" "Nuclease
            Promoter" "Nuclease" "Guide Promoter" "Guide Terminator" "Gene"
            "Viral Replicon" "Parent Plasmids" "Description" "Box"
FEATURES             Location/Qualifiers
     misc_feature    1..26
                     /label="T-DNA Border (L)"
                     /ApEinfo_revcolor="#ff0000"
                     /ApEinfo_fwdcolor="#ff0000"
     promoter        128..896
                     /label="2x 35S"
                     /ApEinfo_revcolor="#ff9ccd"
                     /ApEinfo_fwdcolor="#ff9ccd"
     misc_feature    897..1260
                     /label="TRV2 5' Sequence"
                     /ApEinfo_revcolor="#f58a5e"
                     /ApEinfo_fwdcolor="#f58a5e"
     misc_feature    1261..1424
                     /label="TRV2 Viral Promoter"
                     /ApEinfo_revcolor="#ff9ccd"
                     /ApEinfo_fwdcolor="#ff9ccd"
     misc_feature    1425..1456
                     /label="TRV2 5' Sequence"
                     /ApEinfo_revcolor="#f58a5e"
                     /ApEinfo_fwdcolor="#f58a5e"
     misc_feature    1457..2068
                     /label="Coat Protein"
                     /ApEinfo_revcolor="#ff9ccd"
                     /ApEinfo_fwdcolor="#ff9ccd"
     misc_feature    2069..2237
                     /label="TRV2 Sequence"
                     /ApEinfo_revcolor="#f58a5e"
                     /ApEinfo_fwdcolor="#f58a5e"
     misc_feature    2238..2424
                     /label="PeBV sgPromoter"
                     /ApEinfo_revcolor="#84b0dc"
                     /ApEinfo_fwdcolor="#84b0dc"
     primer          2371..2390
                     /label="oJPC077"
                     /note="sequence: acaactcggtttgctgacct"
                     /ApEinfo_revcolor="#f58a5e"
                     /ApEinfo_fwdcolor="#f58a5e"
     misc_feature    2434..3858
                     /label="Int13"
                     /ApEinfo_revcolor="#85dae9"
                     /ApEinfo_fwdcolor="#85dae9"
     misc_feature    3869..4263
                     /label="TRV 3' sequence"
                     /ApEinfo_revcolor="#f58a5e"
                     /ApEinfo_fwdcolor="#f58a5e"
     primer          complement(3956..3978)
                     /label="oJPC078"
                     /note="sequence: accgatcaatcaagatcagtcga"
                     /ApEinfo_revcolor="#f58a5e"
                     /ApEinfo_fwdcolor="#f58a5e"
     misc_feature    4366..4628
                     /label="Nos Terminator"
                     /ApEinfo_revcolor="#a40000"
                     /ApEinfo_fwdcolor="#a40000"
     misc_feature    4669..4694
                     /label="T-DNA Border (R)"
                     /ApEinfo_revcolor="#ff0000"
                     /ApEinfo_fwdcolor="#ff0000"
     misc_feature    complement(5737..6736)
                     /label="STA region from pVS1"
                     /ApEinfo_revcolor="#b7e6d7"
                     /ApEinfo_fwdcolor="#b7e6d7"
     rep_origin      complement(7330..8330)
                     /label="pVS1 ori"
                     /ApEinfo_revcolor="#d6b295"
                     /ApEinfo_fwdcolor="#d6b295"
     misc_feature    complement(8740..9000)
                     /label="bom site from pBR322"
                     /ApEinfo_revcolor="#85dae9"
                     /ApEinfo_fwdcolor="#85dae9"
     misc_feature    9711..10505
                     /label="KanR"
                     /ApEinfo_revcolor="#85dae9"
                     /ApEinfo_fwdcolor="#85dae9"
ORIGIN
        1 tggcaggata tattgtggtg taaacaaatt gacgcttaga caacttaata acacattgcg
       61 gacgttttta atgtactgaa ttaacgccga attaattcct aggccaccat gttgggcccg
      121 gcgcgccaag cttgcatgcc tgcaggtcaa catggtggag cacgacactc tcgtctactc
      181 caagaatatc aaagatacag tctcagaaga ccagagggct attgagactt ttcaacaaag
      241 ggtaatatcg ggaaacctcc tcggattcca ttgcccagct atctgtcact tcatcgaaag
      301 gacagtagaa aaggaagatg gcttctacaa atgccatcat tgcgataaag gaaaggctat
      361 cgttcaagat gcctctaccg acagtggtcc caaagatgga cccccaccca cgaggaacat
      421 cgtggaaaaa gaagacgttc caaccacgtc ttcaaagcaa gtggattgat gtgatggtca
      481 acatggtgga gcacgacact ctcgtctact ccaagaatat caaagataca gtctcagaag
      541 accagagggc tattgagact tttcaacaaa gggtaatatc gggaaacctc ctcggattcc
      601 attgcccagc tatctgtcac ttcatcgaaa ggacagtaga aaaggaagat ggcttctaca
      661 aatgccatca ttgcgataaa ggaaaggcta tcgttcaaga tgcctctacc gacagtggtc
      721 ccaaagatgg acccccaccc acgaggaaca tcgtggaaaa agaagacgtt ccaaccacgt
      781 cttcaaagca agtggattga tgtgatatct ccactgacgt aagggatgac gcacaatccc
      841 actatccttc gcaagaccct tcctctatat aaggaagttc atttcatttg gagaggataa
      901 aacattgcac ctatggtgtt gccctggctg gggtatgtca gtgatcgcag tagaatgtac
      961 taattgacaa gttggagaat acggtagaac gtccttatcc aacacagcct ttatccctct
     1021 ccctgacgag gtttttgtca gtgtaatatt tctttttgaa ctatccagct tagtaccgta
     1081 cgggaaagtg actggtgtgc ttatctttga aatgttactt tgggtttcgg ttctttaggt
     1141 tagtaagaaa gcacttgtct tctcatacaa aggaaaacct gagacgtatc gcttacgaaa
     1201 gtagcaatga aagaaaggtg gtggttttaa tcgctaccgc aaaaacgatg gggtcgtttt
     1261 aattaacttc tcctacgcaa gcgtctaaac ggacgttggg gttttgctag tttctttaga
     1321 gaaaactagc taagtcttta atgttatcat tagagatggc ataaatataa tacttgtgtc
     1381 tgctgataag atcattttaa tttggacgat tagacttgtt gaactacagg ttactgaatc
     1441 acttgcgcta atcaacatgg gagatatgta cgatgaatca tttgacaagt cgggcggtcc
     1501 tgctgacttg atggacgatt cttgggtgga atcagtttcg tggaaagatc tgttgaagaa
     1561 gttacacagc ataaaatttg cactacagtc tggtagagat gagatcactg ggttactagc
     1621 ggcactgaat agacagtgtc cttattcacc atatgagcag tttccagata agaaggtgta
     1681 tttcctttta gactcacggg ctaacagtgc tcttggtgtg attcagaacg cttcagcgtt
     1741 caagagacga gctgatgaga agaatgcagt ggcgggtgtt acaaatattc ctgcgaatcc
     1801 aaacacaacg gttacgacga accaagggag tactactact accaaggcga acactggctc
     1861 gactttggaa gaagacttgt acacttatta caaattcgat gatgcctcta cagctttcca
     1921 caaatctcta acttcgttag agaacatgga gttgaagagt tattaccgaa ggaactttga
     1981 gaaagtattc gggattaagt ttggtggagc agctgctagt tcatctgcac cgcctccagc
     2041 gagtggaggt ccgatacgtc ctaatcccta gggatttaag gacgtgaact ctgttgagat
     2101 ctctgtgaaa ttcagagggt gggtgatacc atattcactg atgccattag cgacatctaa
     2161 atagggctaa ttgtgactaa tttgagggaa tttcctttac cattgacgtc agtgtcgttg
     2221 gtagcatttg agtttcggag catcttgttc tggggtttca cactatcttt agagaaagtg
     2281 ttaagttaat taagttatct taattaagag cataattata ctgatttgtc tctcgttgat
     2341 agagtctatc attctgttac taaaaatttg acaactcggt ttgctgacct actggttact
     2401 gtatcactta cccgagttaa cgagtctagA AACATGgccg tgggtatcta tattcgtgtt
     2461 agcacccaag aacaggcaag cgaaggtcat agcattgaaa gccagaaaaa aaagctggcg
     2521 agctattgtg aaattcaggg ttgggatgat tatcgcttct atattgaaga aggcatcagc
     2581 ggcaaaaata ccaatcgtcc gaaactgaaa ctgctgatgg aacatatcga aaagggcaaa
     2641 attaacatcc tgctggttta tcgtctggat cgtctgaccc gtagcgttat tgatctgcat
     2701 aagctgctga attttctgca agaacatggt tgtgcattta aaagcgcaac cgaaacctat
     2761 gataccacca ccgcaaatgg tcgtatgagc atgggtattg ttagcctgct ggcacagtgg
     2821 gaaaccgaaa atatgagcga acgtattaaa ctgaacctgg aacacaaagt tctggttgaa
     2881 ggtgaacgtg ttggtgcaat tccgtatggt tttgatctgt ccgatgatga gaaactggtg
     2941 aaaaatgaaa aaagcgccat tctgctggat atggttgaac gtgtggaaaa tggttggagc
     3001 gttaatcgca ttgtgaatta tctgaatctg accaacaatg accgtaattg gagcccgaat
     3061 ggtgttctgc gtctgctgcg taatccggca ctgtatggtg caacccgttg gaatgataaa
     3121 attgccgaaa atacgcacga aggcattatt agcaaagaac gttttaatcg cctgcagcag
     3181 attctggcag atcgtagcat tcatcatcgt cgtgatgtta aaggcaccta tatctttcag
     3241 ggtgtgctgc gttgtccggt ttgtgatcag accctgagcg tgaatcgttt tatcaaaaaa
     3301 cgtaaagatg gcaccgaata ttgtggtgtg ctgtatcgtt gtcagccgtg tattaaacag
     3361 aataaataca atctggccat tggcgaagca cgttttctga aagcactgaa tgaatatatg
     3421 agcaccgttg aatttcagac cgttgaagat gaagtgatcc cgaaaaaaag cgaacgtgaa
     3481 atgctggaaa gccagctgca gcaaattgca cgtaaacgtg aaaaatatca gaaagcatgg
     3541 gcaagcgatc tgatgagcga cgatgaattt gaaaaactga tggttgaaac ccgtgaaacc
     3601 tacgatgaat gtaaacagaa actggaaagc tgtgaggatc cgatcaaaat cgatgaaacc
     3661 tatctgaaag aaattgtgta tatgtttcac cagaccttta acgatctgga aagcgaaaaa
     3721 cagaaagaat ttatcagcaa gttcattcgc accattcgct ataccgttaa agaacagcag
     3781 ccgattcgtc cggataaaag caaaaccggt aaaggcaaac agaaggtgat tattaccgag
     3841 gtggaattct accagtaaAG TGccgggcat gtcccgaaga cattaaacta cggttcttta
     3901 agtagatccg tgtctgaagt tttaggttca atttaaacct acgagattga cattctcgac
     3961 tgatcttgat tgatcggtaa gtcttttgta atttaatttt ctttttgatt ttattttaaa
     4021 ttgttatctg tttctgtgta tagactgttt gagatcggcg tttggccgac tcattgtctt
     4081 accatagggg aacggacttt gtttgtgttg ttattttatt tgtattttat taaaattctc
     4141 aacgatctga aaaagcctcg cggctaagag attgttgggg ggtgagtaag tacttttaaa
     4201 gtgatgatgg ttacaaaggc aaaaggggta aaacccctcg cctacgtaag cgttattacg
     4261 cccgtctgta cttatatcag tacactgacg agtccctaaa ggacgaaacg ggagaacgct
     4321 agccaccacc accaccacca cgtgtgaatt acaggtgacc agctcgaatt tccccgatcg
     4381 ttcaaacatt tggcaataaa gtttcttaag attgaatcct gttgccggtc ttgcgatgat
     4441 tatcatataa tttctgttga attacgttaa gcatgtaata attaacatgt aatgcatgac
     4501 gttatttatg agatgggttt ttatgattag agtcccgcaa ttatacattt aatacgcgat
     4561 agaaaacaaa atatagcgcg caaactagga taaattatcg cgcgcggtgt catctatgtt
     4621 actagatcgg gaattaaact atcagtgttt gacaggatat attggcgggt aaacctaaga
     4681 gaaaagagcg tttattagaa taaTcggata tttaaaaggg cgtgaaaagg tttatccgtt
     4741 cgtccatttg tatgtgcatg ccaaccacag ggttcccctc gggatcaaag tactttgatc
     4801 caacccctcc gctgctatag tgcagtcggc ttctgacgtt cagtgcagcc gtcttctgaa
     4861 aacgacatgt cgcacaagtc ctaagttacg cgacaggctg ccgccctgcc cttttcctgg
     4921 cgttttcttg tcgcgtgttt tagtcgcata aagtagaata cttgcgacta gaaccggaga
     4981 cattacgcca tgaacaagag cgccgccgct ggcctgctgg gctatgcccg cgtcagcacc
     5041 gacgaccagg acttgaccaa ccaacgggcc gaactgcacg cggccggctg caccaagctg
     5101 ttttccgaga agatcaccgg caccaggcgc gaccgcccgg agctggccag gatgcttgac
     5161 cacctacgcc ctggcgacgt tgtgacagtg accaggctag accgcctggc ccgcagcacc
     5221 cgcgacctac tggacattgc cgagcgcatc caggaggccg gcgcgggcct gcgtagcctg
     5281 gcagagccgt gggccgacac caccacgccg gccggccgca tggtgttgac cgtgttcgcc
     5341 ggcattgccg agttcgagcg ttccctaatc atcgaccgca cccggagcgg gcgcgaggcc
     5401 gccaaggccc gaggcgtgaa gtttggcccc cgccctaccc tcaccccggc acagatcgcg
     5461 cacgcccgcg agctgatcga ccaggaaggc cgcaccgtga aagaggcggc tgcactgctt
     5521 ggcgtgcatc gctcgaccct gtaccgcgca cttgagcgca gcgaggaagt gacgcccacc
     5581 gaggccaggc ggcgcggtgc cttccgtgag gacgcattga ccgaggccga cgccctggcg
     5641 gccgccgaga atgaacgcca agaggaacaa gcatgaaacc gcaccaggac ggccaggacg
     5701 aaccgttttt cattaccgaa gagatcgagg cggagatgat cgcggccggg tacgtgttcg
     5761 agccgcccgc gcacgtctca accgtgcggc tgcatgaaat cctggccggt ttgtctgatg
     5821 ccaagctggc ggcctggccg gccagcttgg ccgctgaaga aaccgagcgc cgccgtctaa
     5881 aaaggtgatg tgtatttgag taaaacagct tgcgtcatgc ggtcgctgcg tatatgatgc
     5941 gatgagtaaa taaacaaata cgcaagggga acgcatgaag gttatcgctg tacttaacca
     6001 gaaaggcggg tcaggcaaga cgaccatcgc aacccatcta gcccgcgccc tgcaactcgc
     6061 cggggccgat gttctgttag tcgattccga tccccagggc agtgcccgcg attgggcggc
     6121 cgtgcgggaa gatcaaccgc taaccgttgt cggcatcgac cgcccgacga ttgaccgcga
     6181 cgtgaaggcc atcggccggc gcgacttcgt agtgatcgac ggagcgcccc aggcggcgga
     6241 cttggctgtg tccgcgatca aggcagccga cttcgtgctg attccggtgc agccaagccc
     6301 ttacgacata tgggccaccg ccgacctggt ggagctggtt aagcagcgca ttgaggtcac
     6361 ggatggaagg ctacaagcgg cctttgtcgt gtcgcgggcg atcaaaggca cgcgcatcgg
     6421 cggtgaggtt gccgaggcgc tggccgggta cgagctgccc attcttgagt cccgtatcac
     6481 gcagcgcgtg agctacccag gcactgccgc cgccggcaca accgttcttg aatcagaacc
     6541 cgagggcgac gctgcccgcg aggtccaggc gctggccgct gaaattaaat caaaactcat
     6601 ttgagttaat gaggtaaaga gaaaatgagc aaaagcacaa acacgctaag tgccggccgt
     6661 ccgagcgcac gcagcagcaa ggctgcaacg ttggccagcc tggcagacac gccagccatg
     6721 aagcgggtca actttcagtt gccggcggag gatcacacca agctgaagat gtacgcggta
     6781 cgccaaggca agaccattac cgagctgcta tctgaataca tcgcgcagct accagagtaa
     6841 atgagcaaat gaataaatga gtagatgaat tttagcggct aaaggaggcg gcatggaaaa
     6901 tcaagaacaa ccaggcaccg acgccgtgga atgccccatg tgtggaggaa cgggcggttg
     6961 gccaggcgta agcggctggg ttgCctgccg gccctgcaat ggcactggaa cccccaagcc
     7021 cgaggaatcg gcgtgaGcgg tcgcaaacca tccggcccgg tacaaatcgg cgcggcgctg
     7081 ggtgatgacc tggtggagaa gttgaaggcc gcgcaggccg cccagcggca acgcatcgag
     7141 gcagaagcac gccccggtga atcgtggcaa gcggccgctg atcgaatccg caaagaatcc
     7201 cggcaaccgc cggcagccgg tgcgccgtcg attaggaagc cgcccaaggg cgacgagcaa
     7261 ccagattttt tcgttccgat gctctatgac gtgggcaccc gcgatagtcg cagcatcatg
     7321 gacgtggccg ttttccgtct gtcgaagcgt gaccgacgag ctggcgaggt gatccgctac
     7381 gagcttccag acgggcacgt agaggtttcc gcagggccgg ccggcatggc cagtgtgtgg
     7441 gattacgacc tggtactgat ggcggtttcc catctaaccg aatccatgaa ccgataccgg
     7501 gaagggaagg gagacaagcc cggccgcgtg ttccgtccac acgttgcgga cgtactcaag
     7561 ttctgccggc gagccgatgg cggaaagcag aaagacgacc tggtagaaac ctgcattcgg
     7621 ttaaacacca cgcacgttgc catgcagcgt acgaagaagg ccaagaacgg ccgcctggtg
     7681 acggtatccg agggtgaagc cttgattagc cgctacaaga tcgtaaagag cgaaaccggg
     7741 cggccggagt acatcgagat cgagctagct gattggatgt accgcgagat cacagaaggc
     7801 aagaacccgg acgtgctgac ggttcacccc gattactttt tgatcgatcc cggcatcggc
     7861 cgttttctct accgcctggc acgccgcgcc gcaggcaagg cagaagccag atggttgttc
     7921 aagacgatct acgaacgcag tggcagcgcc ggagagttca agaagttctg tttcaccgtg
     7981 cgcaagctga tcgggtcaaa tgacctgccg gagtacgatt tgaaggagga ggcggggcag
     8041 gctggcccga tcctagtcat gcgctaccgc aacctgatcg agggcgaagc atccgccggt
     8101 tcctaatgta cggagcagat gctagggcaa attgccctag caggggaaaa aggtcgaaaa
     8161 ggtctctttc ctgtggatag cacgtacatt gggaacccaa agccgtacat tgggaaccgg
     8221 aacccgtaca ttgggaaccc aaagccgtac attgggaacc ggtcacacat gtaagtgact
     8281 gatataaaag agaaaaaagg cgatttttcc gcctaaaact ctttaaaact tattaaaact
     8341 cttaaaaccc gcctggcctg tgcataactg tctggccagc gcacagccga agagctgcaa
     8401 aaagcgccta cccttcggtc gctgcgctcc ctacgccccg ccgcttcgcg tcggcctatc
     8461 gcggccgctg gccgctcaaa aatggctggc ctacggccag gcaatctacc agggcgcgga
     8521 caagccgcgc cgtcgccact cgaccgccgg cgcccacatc aaggcaccct gcctcgcgcg
     8581 tttcggtgat gacggtgaaa acctctgaca catgcagctc ccggagacgg tcacagcttg
     8641 tctgtaagcg gatgccggga gcagacaagc ccgtcagggc gcgtcagcgg gtgttggcgg
     8701 gtgtcggggc gcagccatga cccagtcacg tagcgatagc ggagtgtata ctggcttaac
     8761 tatgcggcat cagagcagat tgtactgaga gtgcaccata tgcggtgtga aataccgcac
     8821 agatgcgtaa ggagaaaata ccgcatcagg cgctcttccg cttcctcgct cactgactcg
     8881 ctgcgctcgg tcgttcggct gcggcgagcg gtatcagctc actcaaaggc ggtaatacgg
     8941 ttatccacag aatcagggga taacgcagga aagaacatgt gagcaaaagg ccagcaaaag
     9001 gccaggaacc gtaaaaaggc cgcgttgctg gcgtttttcc ataggctccg cccccctgac
     9061 gagcatcaca aaaatcgacg ctcaagtcag aggtggcgaa acccgacagg actataaaga
     9121 taccaggcgt ttccccctgg aagctccctc gtgcgctctc ctgttccgac cctgccgctt
     9181 accggatacc tgtccgcctt tctcccttcg ggaagcgtgg cgctttctca tagctcacgc
     9241 tgtaggtatc tcagttcggt gtaggtcgtt cgctccaagc tgggctgtgt gcacgaaccc
     9301 cccgttcagc ccgaccgctg cgccttatcc ggtaactatc gtcttgagtc caacccggta
     9361 agacacgact tatcgccact ggcagcagcc actggtaaca ggattagcag agcgaggtat
     9421 gtaggcggtg ctacagagtt cttgaagtgg tggcctaact acggctacac tagaaggaca
     9481 gtatttggta tctgcgctct gctgaagcca gttaccttcg gaaaaagagt tggtagctct
     9541 tgatccggca aacaaaccac cgctggtagc ggtggttttt ttgtttgcaa gcagcagatt
     9601 acgcgcagaa aaaaaggatc tcaagaagat cctttgatct tttctacggg gtctgacgct
     9661 cagtggaacg aaaactcacg ttaagggatt ttggtcatgc attctaggta ctaaaacaat
     9721 tcatccagta aaatataata ttttattttc tcccaatcag gcttgatccc cagtaagtca
     9781 aaaaatagct cgacatactg ttcttccccg atatcctccc tgatcgaccg gacgcagaag
     9841 gcaatgtcat accacttgtc cgccctgccg cttctcccaa gatcaataaa gccacttact
     9901 ttgccatctt tcacaaagat gttgctgtct cccaggtcgc cgtgggaaaa gacaagttcc
     9961 tcttcgggct tttccgtctt taaaaaatca tacagctcgc gcggatcttt aaatggagtg
    10021 tcttcttccc agttttcgca atccacatcg gccagatcgt tattcagtaa gtaatccaat
    10081 tcggctaagc ggctgtctaa gctattcgta tagggacaat ccgatatgtc gatggagtga
    10141 aagagcctga tgcactccgc atacagctcg ataatctttt cagggctttg ttcatcttca
    10201 tactcttccg agcaaaggac gccatcggcc tcactcatga gcagattgct ccagccatca
    10261 tgccgttcaa agtgcaggac ctttggaaca ggcagctttc cttccagcca tagcatcatg
    10321 tccttttccc gttccacatc ataggtggtc cctttatacc ggctgtccgt catttttaaa
    10381 tataggtttt cattttctcc caccagctta tataccttag caggagacat tccttccgta
    10441 tcttttacgc agcggtattt ttcgatcagt tttttcaatt ccggtgatat tctcatttta
    10501 gccatttatt atttccttcc tcttttctac agtatttaaa gataccccaa gaagctaatt
    10561 ataacaagac gaactccaat tcactgttcc ttgcattcta aaaccttaaa taccagaaaa
    10621 cagctttttc aaagttgttt tcaaagttgg cgtataacat agtatcgacg gagccgattt
    10681 tgaaaccgcg gtgatcacag gcagcaacgc tctgtcatcg ttacaatcaa catgctaccc
    10741 tccgcgagat catccgtgtt tcaaacccgg cagcttagtt gccgttcttc cgaatagcat
    10801 cggtaacatg agcaaagtct gccgccttac aacggctctc ccgctgacgc cgtcccggac
    10861 tgatgggctg cctgtatcga gtggtgattt tgtgccgagc tgccggtcgg ggagctgttg
    10921 gctggctgg
//
