# Supplementary material for: Viral delivery of recombinases to activate heritable genetic switches in plants
Source: bioRxiv preprint, doi:10.1101/2024.03.03.583219, version 1 (2024-03-05)
Supplement: Supplementary_Fileset_1 [file 583219_file02.zip › Vector maps/pJPC055: TRV2-Cre.gb]

LOCUS       pJPC055                10552 bp ds-DNA     circular     21-OCT-2022
DEFINITION  .
KEYWORDS    "Creator" "Resistance" "Origin(s) of Rep" "Module" "Empty Module
            Cassette" "Plant Selection Promoter" "Plant Selection" "Nuclease
            Promoter" "Nuclease" "Guide Promoter" "Guide Terminator" "Gene"
            "Viral Replicon" "Parent Plasmids" "Description" "Box"
FEATURES             Location/Qualifiers
     misc_feature    1..26
                     /label="T-DNA Border (L)"
                     /ApEinfo_revcolor="#ff0000"
                     /ApEinfo_fwdcolor="#ff0000"
     promoter        128..896
                     /label="2x 35S"
                     /ApEinfo_revcolor="#ff9ccd"
                     /ApEinfo_fwdcolor="#ff9ccd"
     misc_feature    897..1260
                     /label="TRV2 5' Sequence"
                     /ApEinfo_revcolor="#f58a5e"
                     /ApEinfo_fwdcolor="#f58a5e"
     misc_feature    1261..1424
                     /label="TRV2 Viral Promoter"
                     /ApEinfo_revcolor="#ff9ccd"
                     /ApEinfo_fwdcolor="#ff9ccd"
     misc_feature    1425..1456
                     /label="TRV2 5' Sequence"
                     /ApEinfo_revcolor="#f58a5e"
                     /ApEinfo_fwdcolor="#f58a5e"
     misc_feature    1457..2068
                     /label="Coat Protein"
                     /ApEinfo_revcolor="#ff9ccd"
                     /ApEinfo_fwdcolor="#ff9ccd"
     misc_feature    2069..2237
                     /label="TRV2 Sequence"
                     /ApEinfo_revcolor="#f58a5e"
                     /ApEinfo_fwdcolor="#f58a5e"
     misc_feature    2238..2424
                     /label="PeBV sgPromoter"
                     /ApEinfo_revcolor="#84b0dc"
                     /ApEinfo_fwdcolor="#84b0dc"
     primer          2371..2390
                     /label="oJPC077"
                     /note="sequence: acaactcggtttgctgacct"
                     /ApEinfo_revcolor="#f58a5e"
                     /ApEinfo_fwdcolor="#f58a5e"
     misc_feature    2436..2439
                     /label="AATG"
                     /ApEinfo_revcolor="#ffef86"
                     /ApEinfo_fwdcolor="#ffef86"
     misc_feature    2437..3468
                     /label="Maize-optimized Cre Recombinase"
                     /ApEinfo_revcolor="#c7b0e3"
                     /ApEinfo_fwdcolor="#c7b0e3"
     CDS             2437..3468
                     /label="Translation 2437-3468"
                     /translation="MSNLLTVHQNLPALPVDATSDEVRKNLMDMFRDRQAFSEHTWKMLLSVCRSWAAWCKLNNRKWFPAEPEDVRDYLLYLQARGLAVKTIQQHLGQLNMLHRRSGLPRPSDSNAVSLVMRRIRKENVDAGERAKQALAFERTDFDQVRSLMENSDRCQDIRNLAFLGIAYNTLLRIAEIARIRVKDISRTDGGRMLIHIGRTKTLVSTAGVEKALSLGVTKLVERWISVSGVADDPNNYLFCRVRKNGVAAPSATSQLSTRALEGIFEATHRLIYGAKDDSGQRYLAWSGHSARVGAARDMARAGVSIPEIMQAGGWTNVNIVMNYIRNLDSETGAMVRLLEDGD*"
     misc_feature    3468..3471
                     /label="GCTT"
                     /ApEinfo_revcolor="#ffef86"
                     /ApEinfo_fwdcolor="#ffef86"
     misc_feature    3492..3886
                     /label="TRV 3' sequence"
                     /ApEinfo_revcolor="#f58a5e"
                     /ApEinfo_fwdcolor="#f58a5e"
     primer          complement(3579..3601)
                     /label="oJPC078"
                     /note="sequence: accgatcaatcaagatcagtcga"
                     /ApEinfo_revcolor="#f58a5e"
                     /ApEinfo_fwdcolor="#f58a5e"
     misc_feature    3989..4251
                     /label="Nos Terminator"
                     /ApEinfo_revcolor="#a40000"
                     /ApEinfo_fwdcolor="#a40000"
     misc_feature    4292..4317
                     /label="T-DNA Border (R)"
                     /ApEinfo_revcolor="#ff0000"
                     /ApEinfo_fwdcolor="#ff0000"
     misc_feature    complement(5360..6359)
                     /label="STA region from pVS1"
                     /ApEinfo_revcolor="#b7e6d7"
                     /ApEinfo_fwdcolor="#b7e6d7"
     rep_origin      complement(6953..7953)
                     /label="pVS1 ori"
                     /ApEinfo_revcolor="#d6b295"
                     /ApEinfo_fwdcolor="#d6b295"
     misc_feature    complement(8363..8623)
                     /label="bom site from pBR322"
                     /ApEinfo_revcolor="#85dae9"
                     /ApEinfo_fwdcolor="#85dae9"
     misc_feature    9334..10128
                     /label="KanR"
                     /ApEinfo_revcolor="#85dae9"
                     /ApEinfo_fwdcolor="#85dae9"
ORIGIN
        1 tggcaggata tattgtggtg taaacaaatt gacgcttaga caacttaata acacattgcg
       61 gacgttttta atgtactgaa ttaacgccga attaattcct aggccaccat gttgggcccg
      121 gcgcgccaag cttgcatgcc tgcaggtcaa catggtggag cacgacactc tcgtctactc
      181 caagaatatc aaagatacag tctcagaaga ccagagggct attgagactt ttcaacaaag
      241 ggtaatatcg ggaaacctcc tcggattcca ttgcccagct atctgtcact tcatcgaaag
      301 gacagtagaa aaggaagatg gcttctacaa atgccatcat tgcgataaag gaaaggctat
      361 cgttcaagat gcctctaccg acagtggtcc caaagatgga cccccaccca cgaggaacat
      421 cgtggaaaaa gaagacgttc caaccacgtc ttcaaagcaa gtggattgat gtgatggtca
      481 acatggtgga gcacgacact ctcgtctact ccaagaatat caaagataca gtctcagaag
      541 accagagggc tattgagact tttcaacaaa gggtaatatc gggaaacctc ctcggattcc
      601 attgcccagc tatctgtcac ttcatcgaaa ggacagtaga aaaggaagat ggcttctaca
      661 aatgccatca ttgcgataaa ggaaaggcta tcgttcaaga tgcctctacc gacagtggtc
      721 ccaaagatgg acccccaccc acgaggaaca tcgtggaaaa agaagacgtt ccaaccacgt
      781 cttcaaagca agtggattga tgtgatatct ccactgacgt aagggatgac gcacaatccc
      841 actatccttc gcaagaccct tcctctatat aaggaagttc atttcatttg gagaggataa
      901 aacattgcac ctatggtgtt gccctggctg gggtatgtca gtgatcgcag tagaatgtac
      961 taattgacaa gttggagaat acggtagaac gtccttatcc aacacagcct ttatccctct
     1021 ccctgacgag gtttttgtca gtgtaatatt tctttttgaa ctatccagct tagtaccgta
     1081 cgggaaagtg actggtgtgc ttatctttga aatgttactt tgggtttcgg ttctttaggt
     1141 tagtaagaaa gcacttgtct tctcatacaa aggaaaacct gagacgtatc gcttacgaaa
     1201 gtagcaatga aagaaaggtg gtggttttaa tcgctaccgc aaaaacgatg gggtcgtttt
     1261 aattaacttc tcctacgcaa gcgtctaaac ggacgttggg gttttgctag tttctttaga
     1321 gaaaactagc taagtcttta atgttatcat tagagatggc ataaatataa tacttgtgtc
     1381 tgctgataag atcattttaa tttggacgat tagacttgtt gaactacagg ttactgaatc
     1441 acttgcgcta atcaacatgg gagatatgta cgatgaatca tttgacaagt cgggcggtcc
     1501 tgctgacttg atggacgatt cttgggtgga atcagtttcg tggaaagatc tgttgaagaa
     1561 gttacacagc ataaaatttg cactacagtc tggtagagat gagatcactg ggttactagc
     1621 ggcactgaat agacagtgtc cttattcacc atatgagcag tttccagata agaaggtgta
     1681 tttcctttta gactcacggg ctaacagtgc tcttggtgtg attcagaacg cttcagcgtt
     1741 caagagacga gctgatgaga agaatgcagt ggcgggtgtt acaaatattc ctgcgaatcc
     1801 aaacacaacg gttacgacga accaagggag tactactact accaaggcga acactggctc
     1861 gactttggaa gaagacttgt acacttatta caaattcgat gatgcctcta cagctttcca
     1921 caaatctcta acttcgttag agaacatgga gttgaagagt tattaccgaa ggaactttga
     1981 gaaagtattc gggattaagt ttggtggagc agctgctagt tcatctgcac cgcctccagc
     2041 gagtggaggt ccgatacgtc ctaatcccta gggatttaag gacgtgaact ctgttgagat
     2101 ctctgtgaaa ttcagagggt gggtgatacc atattcactg atgccattag cgacatctaa
     2161 atagggctaa ttgtgactaa tttgagggaa tttcctttac cattgacgtc agtgtcgttg
     2221 gtagcatttg agtttcggag catcttgttc tggggtttca cactatcttt agagaaagtg
     2281 ttaagttaat taagttatct taattaagag cataattata ctgatttgtc tctcgttgat
     2341 agagtctatc attctgttac taaaaatttg acaactcggt ttgctgacct actggttact
     2401 gtatcactta cccgagttaa cgagtctagA AACcaAATGA GCAACTTGTT GACGGTCCAT
     2461 CAAAATCTTC CGGCGTTGCC CGTCGATGCC ACATCCGATG AAGTCAGAAA GAACCTCATG
     2521 GATATGTTTC GGGATCGGCA AGCATTTAGC GAACACACTT GGAAGATGCT CCTGTCCGTC
     2581 TGTAGGAGCT GGGCTGCATG GTGCAAACTC AACAATAGAA AGTGGTTTCC CGCCGAACCC
     2641 GAGGATGTGC GCGACTACCT CTTGTACCTG CAAGCGAGAG GATTGGCGGT CAAGACAATA
     2701 CAGCAGCATC TGGGACAACT CAATATGCTT CATCGCCGGT CTGGCTTGCC TAGACCAAGC
     2761 GACTCTAATG CAGTTTCGTT GGTGATGCGG CGCATTCGCA AAGAGAACGT TGATGCTGGG
     2821 GAAAGAGCCA AACAGGCCTT GGCGTTTGAA CGCACTGACT TCGACCAAGT CAGGAGCCTG
     2881 ATGGAGAACA GCGACCGCTG CCAAGACATC AGGAACCTGG CATTCCTCGG GATAGCGTAT
     2941 AACACGCTTC TCCGCATAGC GGAAATTGCT CGGATTCGGG TCAAGGATAT ATCAAGAACA
     3001 GACGGCGGGC GGATGTTGAT TCACATCGGA CGCACTAAAA CGTTGGTGTC AACTGCCGGG
     3061 GTGGAGAAGG CTCTCTCTTT GGGTGTCACT AAACTTGTGG AGCGGTGGAT CTCGGTCAGC
     3121 GGCGTGGCTG ATGACCCGAA TAACTATCTT TTTTGCCGGG TCAGAAAAAA TGGTGTGGCG
     3181 GCCCCTTCGG CGACCTCACA ACTCTCGACT CGGGCTCTGG AAGGCATATT TGAAGCGACG
     3241 CATCGGCTGA TTTATGGTGC CAAAGATGAT AGCGGGCAAA GGTACCTCGC GTGGTCTGGG
     3301 CACTCTGCGA GAGTGGGGGC AGCACGCGAT ATGGCGCGCG CTGGTGTCTC AATCCCCGAA
     3361 ATTATGCAAG CCGGGGGCTG GACCAATGTT AATATCGTGA TGAATTACAT TAGGAACCTC
     3421 GATAGCGAGA CTGGGGCCAT GGTGCGGCTT CTTGAGGATG GAGATTAGCT Ttgagaccac
     3481 gAGTGccggg catgtcccga agacattaaa ctacggttct ttaagtagat ccgtgtctga
     3541 agttttaggt tcaatttaaa cctacgagat tgacattctc gactgatctt gattgatcgg
     3601 taagtctttt gtaatttaat tttctttttg attttatttt aaattgttat ctgtttctgt
     3661 gtatagactg tttgagatcg gcgtttggcc gactcattgt cttaccatag gggaacggac
     3721 tttgtttgtg ttgttatttt atttgtattt tattaaaatt ctcaacgatc tgaaaaagcc
     3781 tcgcggctaa gagattgttg gggggtgagt aagtactttt aaagtgatga tggttacaaa
     3841 ggcaaaaggg gtaaaacccc tcgcctacgt aagcgttatt acgcccgtct gtacttatat
     3901 cagtacactg acgagtccct aaaggacgaa acgggagaac gctagccacc accaccacca
     3961 ccacgtgtga attacaggtg accagctcga atttccccga tcgttcaaac atttggcaat
     4021 aaagtttctt aagattgaat cctgttgccg gtcttgcgat gattatcata taatttctgt
     4081 tgaattacgt taagcatgta ataattaaca tgtaatgcat gacgttattt atgagatggg
     4141 tttttatgat tagagtcccg caattataca tttaatacgc gatagaaaac aaaatatagc
     4201 gcgcaaacta ggataaatta tcgcgcgcgg tgtcatctat gttactagat cgggaattaa
     4261 actatcagtg tttgacagga tatattggcg ggtaaaccta agagaaaaga gcgtttatta
     4321 gaataaTcgg atatttaaaa gggcgtgaaa aggtttatcc gttcgtccat ttgtatgtgc
     4381 atgccaacca cagggttccc ctcgggatca aagtactttg atccaacccc tccgctgcta
     4441 tagtgcagtc ggcttctgac gttcagtgca gccgtcttct gaaaacgaca tgtcgcacaa
     4501 gtcctaagtt acgcgacagg ctgccgccct gcccttttcc tggcgttttc ttgtcgcgtg
     4561 ttttagtcgc ataaagtaga atacttgcga ctagaaccgg agacattacg ccatgaacaa
     4621 gagcgccgcc gctggcctgc tgggctatgc ccgcgtcagc accgacgacc aggacttgac
     4681 caaccaacgg gccgaactgc acgcggccgg ctgcaccaag ctgttttccg agaagatcac
     4741 cggcaccagg cgcgaccgcc cggagctggc caggatgctt gaccacctac gccctggcga
     4801 cgttgtgaca gtgaccaggc tagaccgcct ggcccgcagc acccgcgacc tactggacat
     4861 tgccgagcgc atccaggagg ccggcgcggg cctgcgtagc ctggcagagc cgtgggccga
     4921 caccaccacg ccggccggcc gcatggtgtt gaccgtgttc gccggcattg ccgagttcga
     4981 gcgttcccta atcatcgacc gcacccggag cgggcgcgag gccgccaagg cccgaggcgt
     5041 gaagtttggc ccccgcccta ccctcacccc ggcacagatc gcgcacgccc gcgagctgat
     5101 cgaccaggaa ggccgcaccg tgaaagaggc ggctgcactg cttggcgtgc atcgctcgac
     5161 cctgtaccgc gcacttgagc gcagcgagga agtgacgccc accgaggcca ggcggcgcgg
     5221 tgccttccgt gaggacgcat tgaccgaggc cgacgccctg gcggccgccg agaatgaacg
     5281 ccaagaggaa caagcatgaa accgcaccag gacggccagg acgaaccgtt tttcattacc
     5341 gaagagatcg aggcggagat gatcgcggcc gggtacgtgt tcgagccgcc cgcgcacgtc
     5401 tcaaccgtgc ggctgcatga aatcctggcc ggtttgtctg atgccaagct ggcggcctgg
     5461 ccggccagct tggccgctga agaaaccgag cgccgccgtc taaaaaggtg atgtgtattt
     5521 gagtaaaaca gcttgcgtca tgcggtcgct gcgtatatga tgcgatgagt aaataaacaa
     5581 atacgcaagg ggaacgcatg aaggttatcg ctgtacttaa ccagaaaggc gggtcaggca
     5641 agacgaccat cgcaacccat ctagcccgcg ccctgcaact cgccggggcc gatgttctgt
     5701 tagtcgattc cgatccccag ggcagtgccc gcgattgggc ggccgtgcgg gaagatcaac
     5761 cgctaaccgt tgtcggcatc gaccgcccga cgattgaccg cgacgtgaag gccatcggcc
     5821 ggcgcgactt cgtagtgatc gacggagcgc cccaggcggc ggacttggct gtgtccgcga
     5881 tcaaggcagc cgacttcgtg ctgattccgg tgcagccaag cccttacgac atatgggcca
     5941 ccgccgacct ggtggagctg gttaagcagc gcattgaggt cacggatgga aggctacaag
     6001 cggcctttgt cgtgtcgcgg gcgatcaaag gcacgcgcat cggcggtgag gttgccgagg
     6061 cgctggccgg gtacgagctg cccattcttg agtcccgtat cacgcagcgc gtgagctacc
     6121 caggcactgc cgccgccggc acaaccgttc ttgaatcaga acccgagggc gacgctgccc
     6181 gcgaggtcca ggcgctggcc gctgaaatta aatcaaaact catttgagtt aatgaggtaa
     6241 agagaaaatg agcaaaagca caaacacgct aagtgccggc cgtccgagcg cacgcagcag
     6301 caaggctgca acgttggcca gcctggcaga cacgccagcc atgaagcggg tcaactttca
     6361 gttgccggcg gaggatcaca ccaagctgaa gatgtacgcg gtacgccaag gcaagaccat
     6421 taccgagctg ctatctgaat acatcgcgca gctaccagag taaatgagca aatgaataaa
     6481 tgagtagatg aattttagcg gctaaaggag gcggcatgga aaatcaagaa caaccaggca
     6541 ccgacgccgt ggaatgcccc atgtgtggag gaacgggcgg ttggccaggc gtaagcggct
     6601 gggttgCctg ccggccctgc aatggcactg gaacccccaa gcccgaggaa tcggcgtgaG
     6661 cggtcgcaaa ccatccggcc cggtacaaat cggcgcggcg ctgggtgatg acctggtgga
     6721 gaagttgaag gccgcgcagg ccgcccagcg gcaacgcatc gaggcagaag cacgccccgg
     6781 tgaatcgtgg caagcggccg ctgatcgaat ccgcaaagaa tcccggcaac cgccggcagc
     6841 cggtgcgccg tcgattagga agccgcccaa gggcgacgag caaccagatt ttttcgttcc
     6901 gatgctctat gacgtgggca cccgcgatag tcgcagcatc atggacgtgg ccgttttccg
     6961 tctgtcgaag cgtgaccgac gagctggcga ggtgatccgc tacgagcttc cagacgggca
     7021 cgtagaggtt tccgcagggc cggccggcat ggccagtgtg tgggattacg acctggtact
     7081 gatggcggtt tcccatctaa ccgaatccat gaaccgatac cgggaaggga agggagacaa
     7141 gcccggccgc gtgttccgtc cacacgttgc ggacgtactc aagttctgcc ggcgagccga
     7201 tggcggaaag cagaaagacg acctggtaga aacctgcatt cggttaaaca ccacgcacgt
     7261 tgccatgcag cgtacgaaga aggccaagaa cggccgcctg gtgacggtat ccgagggtga
     7321 agccttgatt agccgctaca agatcgtaaa gagcgaaacc gggcggccgg agtacatcga
     7381 gatcgagcta gctgattgga tgtaccgcga gatcacagaa ggcaagaacc cggacgtgct
     7441 gacggttcac cccgattact ttttgatcga tcccggcatc ggccgttttc tctaccgcct
     7501 ggcacgccgc gccgcaggca aggcagaagc cagatggttg ttcaagacga tctacgaacg
     7561 cagtggcagc gccggagagt tcaagaagtt ctgtttcacc gtgcgcaagc tgatcgggtc
     7621 aaatgacctg ccggagtacg atttgaagga ggaggcgggg caggctggcc cgatcctagt
     7681 catgcgctac cgcaacctga tcgagggcga agcatccgcc ggttcctaat gtacggagca
     7741 gatgctaggg caaattgccc tagcagggga aaaaggtcga aaaggtctct ttcctgtgga
     7801 tagcacgtac attgggaacc caaagccgta cattgggaac cggaacccgt acattgggaa
     7861 cccaaagccg tacattggga accggtcaca catgtaagtg actgatataa aagagaaaaa
     7921 aggcgatttt tccgcctaaa actctttaaa acttattaaa actcttaaaa cccgcctggc
     7981 ctgtgcataa ctgtctggcc agcgcacagc cgaagagctg caaaaagcgc ctacccttcg
     8041 gtcgctgcgc tccctacgcc ccgccgcttc gcgtcggcct atcgcggccg ctggccgctc
     8101 aaaaatggct ggcctacggc caggcaatct accagggcgc ggacaagccg cgccgtcgcc
     8161 actcgaccgc cggcgcccac atcaaggcac cctgcctcgc gcgtttcggt gatgacggtg
     8221 aaaacctctg acacatgcag ctcccggaga cggtcacagc ttgtctgtaa gcggatgccg
     8281 ggagcagaca agcccgtcag ggcgcgtcag cgggtgttgg cgggtgtcgg ggcgcagcca
     8341 tgacccagtc acgtagcgat agcggagtgt atactggctt aactatgcgg catcagagca
     8401 gattgtactg agagtgcacc atatgcggtg tgaaataccg cacagatgcg taaggagaaa
     8461 ataccgcatc aggcgctctt ccgcttcctc gctcactgac tcgctgcgct cggtcgttcg
     8521 gctgcggcga gcggtatcag ctcactcaaa ggcggtaata cggttatcca cagaatcagg
     8581 ggataacgca ggaaagaaca tgtgagcaaa aggccagcaa aaggccagga accgtaaaaa
     8641 ggccgcgttg ctggcgtttt tccataggct ccgcccccct gacgagcatc acaaaaatcg
     8701 acgctcaagt cagaggtggc gaaacccgac aggactataa agataccagg cgtttccccc
     8761 tggaagctcc ctcgtgcgct ctcctgttcc gaccctgccg cttaccggat acctgtccgc
     8821 ctttctccct tcgggaagcg tggcgctttc tcatagctca cgctgtaggt atctcagttc
     8881 ggtgtaggtc gttcgctcca agctgggctg tgtgcacgaa ccccccgttc agcccgaccg
     8941 ctgcgcctta tccggtaact atcgtcttga gtccaacccg gtaagacacg acttatcgcc
     9001 actggcagca gccactggta acaggattag cagagcgagg tatgtaggcg gtgctacaga
     9061 gttcttgaag tggtggccta actacggcta cactagaagg acagtatttg gtatctgcgc
     9121 tctgctgaag ccagttacct tcggaaaaag agttggtagc tcttgatccg gcaaacaaac
     9181 caccgctggt agcggtggtt tttttgtttg caagcagcag attacgcgca gaaaaaaagg
     9241 atctcaagaa gatcctttga tcttttctac ggggtctgac gctcagtgga acgaaaactc
     9301 acgttaaggg attttggtca tgcattctag gtactaaaac aattcatcca gtaaaatata
     9361 atattttatt ttctcccaat caggcttgat ccccagtaag tcaaaaaata gctcgacata
     9421 ctgttcttcc ccgatatcct ccctgatcga ccggacgcag aaggcaatgt cataccactt
     9481 gtccgccctg ccgcttctcc caagatcaat aaagccactt actttgccat ctttcacaaa
     9541 gatgttgctg tctcccaggt cgccgtggga aaagacaagt tcctcttcgg gcttttccgt
     9601 ctttaaaaaa tcatacagct cgcgcggatc tttaaatgga gtgtcttctt cccagttttc
     9661 gcaatccaca tcggccagat cgttattcag taagtaatcc aattcggcta agcggctgtc
     9721 taagctattc gtatagggac aatccgatat gtcgatggag tgaaagagcc tgatgcactc
     9781 cgcatacagc tcgataatct tttcagggct ttgttcatct tcatactctt ccgagcaaag
     9841 gacgccatcg gcctcactca tgagcagatt gctccagcca tcatgccgtt caaagtgcag
     9901 gacctttgga acaggcagct ttccttccag ccatagcatc atgtcctttt cccgttccac
     9961 atcataggtg gtccctttat accggctgtc cgtcattttt aaatataggt tttcattttc
    10021 tcccaccagc ttatatacct tagcaggaga cattccttcc gtatctttta cgcagcggta
    10081 tttttcgatc agttttttca attccggtga tattctcatt ttagccattt attatttcct
    10141 tcctcttttc tacagtattt aaagataccc caagaagcta attataacaa gacgaactcc
    10201 aattcactgt tccttgcatt ctaaaacctt aaataccaga aaacagcttt ttcaaagttg
    10261 ttttcaaagt tggcgtataa catagtatcg acggagccga ttttgaaacc gcggtgatca
    10321 caggcagcaa cgctctgtca tcgttacaat caacatgcta ccctccgcga gatcatccgt
    10381 gtttcaaacc cggcagctta gttgccgttc ttccgaatag catcggtaac atgagcaaag
    10441 tctgccgcct tacaacggct ctcccgctga cgccgtcccg gactgatggg ctgcctgtat
    10501 cgagtggtga ttttgtgccg agctgccggt cggggagctg ttggctggct gg
//
