# Supplementary material for: Viral delivery of recombinases to activate heritable genetic switches in plants
Source: bioRxiv preprint, doi:10.1101/2024.03.03.583219, version 1 (2024-03-05)
Supplement: Supplementary_Fileset_1 [file 583219_file02.zip › Vector maps/pJPC060: TRV2-FLPe.gb]

LOCUS       pJPC060                10783 bp ds-DNA     circular     21-OCT-2022
DEFINITION  .
KEYWORDS    "Creator" "Resistance" "Origin(s) of Rep" "Module" "Empty Module
            Cassette" "Plant Selection Promoter" "Plant Selection" "Nuclease
            Promoter" "Nuclease" "Guide Promoter" "Guide Terminator" "Gene"
            "Viral Replicon" "Parent Plasmids" "Description" "Box"
FEATURES             Location/Qualifiers
     misc_feature    1..26
                     /label="T-DNA Border (L)"
                     /ApEinfo_revcolor="#ff0000"
                     /ApEinfo_fwdcolor="#ff0000"
     promoter        128..896
                     /label="2x 35S"
                     /ApEinfo_revcolor="#ff9ccd"
                     /ApEinfo_fwdcolor="#ff9ccd"
     misc_feature    897..1260
                     /label="TRV2 5' Sequence"
                     /ApEinfo_revcolor="#f58a5e"
                     /ApEinfo_fwdcolor="#f58a5e"
     misc_feature    1261..1424
                     /label="TRV2 Viral Promoter"
                     /ApEinfo_revcolor="#ff9ccd"
                     /ApEinfo_fwdcolor="#ff9ccd"
     misc_feature    1425..1456
                     /label="TRV2 5' Sequence"
                     /ApEinfo_revcolor="#f58a5e"
                     /ApEinfo_fwdcolor="#f58a5e"
     misc_feature    1457..2068
                     /label="Coat Protein"
                     /ApEinfo_revcolor="#ff9ccd"
                     /ApEinfo_fwdcolor="#ff9ccd"
     misc_feature    2069..2237
                     /label="TRV2 Sequence"
                     /ApEinfo_revcolor="#f58a5e"
                     /ApEinfo_fwdcolor="#f58a5e"
     misc_feature    2238..2424
                     /label="PeBV sgPromoter"
                     /ApEinfo_revcolor="#84b0dc"
                     /ApEinfo_fwdcolor="#84b0dc"
     primer          2371..2390
                     /label="oJPC077"
                     /note="sequence: acaactcggtttgctgacct"
                     /ApEinfo_revcolor="#f58a5e"
                     /ApEinfo_fwdcolor="#f58a5e"
     misc_feature    2434..3712
                     /label="FLPe"
                     /ApEinfo_revcolor="#84b0dc"
                     /ApEinfo_fwdcolor="#84b0dc"
     misc_feature    3723..4117
                     /label="TRV 3' sequence"
                     /ApEinfo_revcolor="#f58a5e"
                     /ApEinfo_fwdcolor="#f58a5e"
     primer          complement(3810..3832)
                     /label="oJPC078"
                     /note="sequence: accgatcaatcaagatcagtcga"
                     /ApEinfo_revcolor="#f58a5e"
                     /ApEinfo_fwdcolor="#f58a5e"
     misc_feature    4220..4482
                     /label="Nos Terminator"
                     /ApEinfo_revcolor="#a40000"
                     /ApEinfo_fwdcolor="#a40000"
     misc_feature    4523..4548
                     /label="T-DNA Border (R)"
                     /ApEinfo_revcolor="#ff0000"
                     /ApEinfo_fwdcolor="#ff0000"
     misc_feature    complement(5591..6590)
                     /label="STA region from pVS1"
                     /ApEinfo_revcolor="#b7e6d7"
                     /ApEinfo_fwdcolor="#b7e6d7"
     rep_origin      complement(7184..8184)
                     /label="pVS1 ori"
                     /ApEinfo_revcolor="#d6b295"
                     /ApEinfo_fwdcolor="#d6b295"
     misc_feature    complement(8594..8854)
                     /label="bom site from pBR322"
                     /ApEinfo_revcolor="#85dae9"
                     /ApEinfo_fwdcolor="#85dae9"
     misc_feature    9565..10359
                     /label="KanR"
                     /ApEinfo_revcolor="#85dae9"
                     /ApEinfo_fwdcolor="#85dae9"
ORIGIN
        1 tggcaggata tattgtggtg taaacaaatt gacgcttaga caacttaata acacattgcg
       61 gacgttttta atgtactgaa ttaacgccga attaattcct aggccaccat gttgggcccg
      121 gcgcgccaag cttgcatgcc tgcaggtcaa catggtggag cacgacactc tcgtctactc
      181 caagaatatc aaagatacag tctcagaaga ccagagggct attgagactt ttcaacaaag
      241 ggtaatatcg ggaaacctcc tcggattcca ttgcccagct atctgtcact tcatcgaaag
      301 gacagtagaa aaggaagatg gcttctacaa atgccatcat tgcgataaag gaaaggctat
      361 cgttcaagat gcctctaccg acagtggtcc caaagatgga cccccaccca cgaggaacat
      421 cgtggaaaaa gaagacgttc caaccacgtc ttcaaagcaa gtggattgat gtgatggtca
      481 acatggtgga gcacgacact ctcgtctact ccaagaatat caaagataca gtctcagaag
      541 accagagggc tattgagact tttcaacaaa gggtaatatc gggaaacctc ctcggattcc
      601 attgcccagc tatctgtcac ttcatcgaaa ggacagtaga aaaggaagat ggcttctaca
      661 aatgccatca ttgcgataaa ggaaaggcta tcgttcaaga tgcctctacc gacagtggtc
      721 ccaaagatgg acccccaccc acgaggaaca tcgtggaaaa agaagacgtt ccaaccacgt
      781 cttcaaagca agtggattga tgtgatatct ccactgacgt aagggatgac gcacaatccc
      841 actatccttc gcaagaccct tcctctatat aaggaagttc atttcatttg gagaggataa
      901 aacattgcac ctatggtgtt gccctggctg gggtatgtca gtgatcgcag tagaatgtac
      961 taattgacaa gttggagaat acggtagaac gtccttatcc aacacagcct ttatccctct
     1021 ccctgacgag gtttttgtca gtgtaatatt tctttttgaa ctatccagct tagtaccgta
     1081 cgggaaagtg actggtgtgc ttatctttga aatgttactt tgggtttcgg ttctttaggt
     1141 tagtaagaaa gcacttgtct tctcatacaa aggaaaacct gagacgtatc gcttacgaaa
     1201 gtagcaatga aagaaaggtg gtggttttaa tcgctaccgc aaaaacgatg gggtcgtttt
     1261 aattaacttc tcctacgcaa gcgtctaaac ggacgttggg gttttgctag tttctttaga
     1321 gaaaactagc taagtcttta atgttatcat tagagatggc ataaatataa tacttgtgtc
     1381 tgctgataag atcattttaa tttggacgat tagacttgtt gaactacagg ttactgaatc
     1441 acttgcgcta atcaacatgg gagatatgta cgatgaatca tttgacaagt cgggcggtcc
     1501 tgctgacttg atggacgatt cttgggtgga atcagtttcg tggaaagatc tgttgaagaa
     1561 gttacacagc ataaaatttg cactacagtc tggtagagat gagatcactg ggttactagc
     1621 ggcactgaat agacagtgtc cttattcacc atatgagcag tttccagata agaaggtgta
     1681 tttcctttta gactcacggg ctaacagtgc tcttggtgtg attcagaacg cttcagcgtt
     1741 caagagacga gctgatgaga agaatgcagt ggcgggtgtt acaaatattc ctgcgaatcc
     1801 aaacacaacg gttacgacga accaagggag tactactact accaaggcga acactggctc
     1861 gactttggaa gaagacttgt acacttatta caaattcgat gatgcctcta cagctttcca
     1921 caaatctcta acttcgttag agaacatgga gttgaagagt tattaccgaa ggaactttga
     1981 gaaagtattc gggattaagt ttggtggagc agctgctagt tcatctgcac cgcctccagc
     2041 gagtggaggt ccgatacgtc ctaatcccta gggatttaag gacgtgaact ctgttgagat
     2101 ctctgtgaaa ttcagagggt gggtgatacc atattcactg atgccattag cgacatctaa
     2161 atagggctaa ttgtgactaa tttgagggaa tttcctttac cattgacgtc agtgtcgttg
     2221 gtagcatttg agtttcggag catcttgttc tggggtttca cactatcttt agagaaagtg
     2281 ttaagttaat taagttatct taattaagag cataattata ctgatttgtc tctcgttgat
     2341 agagtctatc attctgttac taaaaatttg acaactcggt ttgctgacct actggttact
     2401 gtatcactta cccgagttaa cgagtctagA AACATGAGCC AATTTGATAT ATTATGTAAA
     2461 ACACCACCTA AGGTCCTGGT TCGTCAGTTT GTGGAAAGGT TTGAAAGACC TTCAGGGGAA
     2521 AAAATAGCAT CATGTGCTGC TGAACTAACC TATTTATGTT GGATGATTAC TCATAACGGA
     2581 ACAGCAATCA AGAGAGCCAC ATTCATGAGC TATAATACTA TCATAAGCAA TTCGCTGAGT
     2641 TTCGATATTG TCAACAAATC ACTCCAGTTT AAATACAAGA CGCAAAAAGC AACAATTCTG
     2701 GAAGCCTCAT TAAAGAAATT AATTCCTGCT TGGGAATTTA CAATTATTCC TTACAATGGA
     2761 CAAAAACATC AATCTGATAT CACTGATATT GTAAGTAGTT TGCAATTACA GTTCGAATCA
     2821 TCGGAAGAAG CAGATAAGGG AAATAGCCAC AGTAAAAAAA TGCTTAAAGC ACTTCTAAGT
     2881 GAGGGTGAAA GCATCTGGGA GATCACTGAG AAAATACTAA ATTCGTTTGA GTATACCTCG
     2941 AGATTTACAA AAACAAAAAC TTTATACCAA TTCCTCTTCC TAGCTACTTT CATCAATTGT
     3001 GGAAGATTCA GCGATATTAA GAACGTTGAT CCGAAATCAT TTAAATTAGT CCAAAATAAG
     3061 TATCTGGGAG TAATAATCCA GTGTTTAGTG ACAGAGACAA AGACAAGCGT TAGTAGGCAC
     3121 ATATACTTCT TTAGCGCAAG GGGTAGGATC GATCCACTTG TATATTTGGA TGAATTTTTG
     3181 AGGAACTCTG AACCAGTCCT AAAACGAGTA AATAGGACCG GCAATTCTTC AAGCAACAAA
     3241 CAGGAATACC AATTATTAAA AGATAACTTA GTCAGATCGT ACAACAAGGC TTTGAAGAAA
     3301 AATGCGCCTT ATCCAATCTT TGCTATAAAG AATGGCCCAA AATCTCACAT TGGAAGgCAT
     3361 TTGATGACCT CATTTCTGTC AATGAAGGGC CTAACGGAGT TGACTAATGT TGTGGGAAAT
     3421 TGGAGCGATA AGCGTGCTTC TGCCGTGGCC AGGACAACGT ATACTCATCA GATAACAGCA
     3481 ATACCTGATC ACTACTTCGC ACTAGTTTCT CGGTACTATG CATATGATCC AATATCAAAG
     3541 GAAATGATAG CATTGAAGGA TGAGACTAAT CCAATTGAGG AGTGGCAGCA TATAGAACAG
     3601 CTAAAGGGTA GTGCTGAAGG AAGCATACGA TACCCCGCAT GGAATGGGAT AATATCACAG
     3661 GAGGTACTAG ACTACCTTTC ATCCTACATA AATAGACGCA TAGGATGAGC TTAGTGccgg
     3721 gcatgtcccg aagacattaa actacggttc tttaagtaga tccgtgtctg aagttttagg
     3781 ttcaatttaa acctacgaga ttgacattct cgactgatct tgattgatcg gtaagtcttt
     3841 tgtaatttaa ttttcttttt gattttattt taaattgtta tctgtttctg tgtatagact
     3901 gtttgagatc ggcgtttggc cgactcattg tcttaccata ggggaacgga ctttgtttgt
     3961 gttgttattt tatttgtatt ttattaaaat tctcaacgat ctgaaaaagc ctcgcggcta
     4021 agagattgtt ggggggtgag taagtacttt taaagtgatg atggttacaa aggcaaaagg
     4081 ggtaaaaccc ctcgcctacg taagcgttat tacgcccgtc tgtacttata tcagtacact
     4141 gacgagtccc taaaggacga aacgggagaa cgctagccac caccaccacc accacgtgtg
     4201 aattacaggt gaccagctcg aatttccccg atcgttcaaa catttggcaa taaagtttct
     4261 taagattgaa tcctgttgcc ggtcttgcga tgattatcat ataatttctg ttgaattacg
     4321 ttaagcatgt aataattaac atgtaatgca tgacgttatt tatgagatgg gtttttatga
     4381 ttagagtccc gcaattatac atttaatacg cgatagaaaa caaaatatag cgcgcaaact
     4441 aggataaatt atcgcgcgcg gtgtcatcta tgttactaga tcgggaatta aactatcagt
     4501 gtttgacagg atatattggc gggtaaacct aagagaaaag agcgtttatt agaataaTcg
     4561 gatatttaaa agggcgtgaa aaggtttatc cgttcgtcca tttgtatgtg catgccaacc
     4621 acagggttcc cctcgggatc aaagtacttt gatccaaccc ctccgctgct atagtgcagt
     4681 cggcttctga cgttcagtgc agccgtcttc tgaaaacgac atgtcgcaca agtcctaagt
     4741 tacgcgacag gctgccgccc tgcccttttc ctggcgtttt cttgtcgcgt gttttagtcg
     4801 cataaagtag aatacttgcg actagaaccg gagacattac gccatgaaca agagcgccgc
     4861 cgctggcctg ctgggctatg cccgcgtcag caccgacgac caggacttga ccaaccaacg
     4921 ggccgaactg cacgcggccg gctgcaccaa gctgttttcc gagaagatca ccggcaccag
     4981 gcgcgaccgc ccggagctgg ccaggatgct tgaccaccta cgccctggcg acgttgtgac
     5041 agtgaccagg ctagaccgcc tggcccgcag cacccgcgac ctactggaca ttgccgagcg
     5101 catccaggag gccggcgcgg gcctgcgtag cctggcagag ccgtgggccg acaccaccac
     5161 gccggccggc cgcatggtgt tgaccgtgtt cgccggcatt gccgagttcg agcgttccct
     5221 aatcatcgac cgcacccgga gcgggcgcga ggccgccaag gcccgaggcg tgaagtttgg
     5281 cccccgccct accctcaccc cggcacagat cgcgcacgcc cgcgagctga tcgaccagga
     5341 aggccgcacc gtgaaagagg cggctgcact gcttggcgtg catcgctcga ccctgtaccg
     5401 cgcacttgag cgcagcgagg aagtgacgcc caccgaggcc aggcggcgcg gtgccttccg
     5461 tgaggacgca ttgaccgagg ccgacgccct ggcggccgcc gagaatgaac gccaagagga
     5521 acaagcatga aaccgcacca ggacggccag gacgaaccgt ttttcattac cgaagagatc
     5581 gaggcggaga tgatcgcggc cgggtacgtg ttcgagccgc ccgcgcacgt ctcaaccgtg
     5641 cggctgcatg aaatcctggc cggtttgtct gatgccaagc tggcggcctg gccggccagc
     5701 ttggccgctg aagaaaccga gcgccgccgt ctaaaaaggt gatgtgtatt tgagtaaaac
     5761 agcttgcgtc atgcggtcgc tgcgtatatg atgcgatgag taaataaaca aatacgcaag
     5821 gggaacgcat gaaggttatc gctgtactta accagaaagg cgggtcaggc aagacgacca
     5881 tcgcaaccca tctagcccgc gccctgcaac tcgccggggc cgatgttctg ttagtcgatt
     5941 ccgatcccca gggcagtgcc cgcgattggg cggccgtgcg ggaagatcaa ccgctaaccg
     6001 ttgtcggcat cgaccgcccg acgattgacc gcgacgtgaa ggccatcggc cggcgcgact
     6061 tcgtagtgat cgacggagcg ccccaggcgg cggacttggc tgtgtccgcg atcaaggcag
     6121 ccgacttcgt gctgattccg gtgcagccaa gcccttacga catatgggcc accgccgacc
     6181 tggtggagct ggttaagcag cgcattgagg tcacggatgg aaggctacaa gcggcctttg
     6241 tcgtgtcgcg ggcgatcaaa ggcacgcgca tcggcggtga ggttgccgag gcgctggccg
     6301 ggtacgagct gcccattctt gagtcccgta tcacgcagcg cgtgagctac ccaggcactg
     6361 ccgccgccgg cacaaccgtt cttgaatcag aacccgaggg cgacgctgcc cgcgaggtcc
     6421 aggcgctggc cgctgaaatt aaatcaaaac tcatttgagt taatgaggta aagagaaaat
     6481 gagcaaaagc acaaacacgc taagtgccgg ccgtccgagc gcacgcagca gcaaggctgc
     6541 aacgttggcc agcctggcag acacgccagc catgaagcgg gtcaactttc agttgccggc
     6601 ggaggatcac accaagctga agatgtacgc ggtacgccaa ggcaagacca ttaccgagct
     6661 gctatctgaa tacatcgcgc agctaccaga gtaaatgagc aaatgaataa atgagtagat
     6721 gaattttagc ggctaaagga ggcggcatgg aaaatcaaga acaaccaggc accgacgccg
     6781 tggaatgccc catgtgtgga ggaacgggcg gttggccagg cgtaagcggc tgggttgCct
     6841 gccggccctg caatggcact ggaaccccca agcccgagga atcggcgtga Gcggtcgcaa
     6901 accatccggc ccggtacaaa tcggcgcggc gctgggtgat gacctggtgg agaagttgaa
     6961 ggccgcgcag gccgcccagc ggcaacgcat cgaggcagaa gcacgccccg gtgaatcgtg
     7021 gcaagcggcc gctgatcgaa tccgcaaaga atcccggcaa ccgccggcag ccggtgcgcc
     7081 gtcgattagg aagccgccca agggcgacga gcaaccagat tttttcgttc cgatgctcta
     7141 tgacgtgggc acccgcgata gtcgcagcat catggacgtg gccgttttcc gtctgtcgaa
     7201 gcgtgaccga cgagctggcg aggtgatccg ctacgagctt ccagacgggc acgtagaggt
     7261 ttccgcaggg ccggccggca tggccagtgt gtgggattac gacctggtac tgatggcggt
     7321 ttcccatcta accgaatcca tgaaccgata ccgggaaggg aagggagaca agcccggccg
     7381 cgtgttccgt ccacacgttg cggacgtact caagttctgc cggcgagccg atggcggaaa
     7441 gcagaaagac gacctggtag aaacctgcat tcggttaaac accacgcacg ttgccatgca
     7501 gcgtacgaag aaggccaaga acggccgcct ggtgacggta tccgagggtg aagccttgat
     7561 tagccgctac aagatcgtaa agagcgaaac cgggcggccg gagtacatcg agatcgagct
     7621 agctgattgg atgtaccgcg agatcacaga aggcaagaac ccggacgtgc tgacggttca
     7681 ccccgattac tttttgatcg atcccggcat cggccgtttt ctctaccgcc tggcacgccg
     7741 cgccgcaggc aaggcagaag ccagatggtt gttcaagacg atctacgaac gcagtggcag
     7801 cgccggagag ttcaagaagt tctgtttcac cgtgcgcaag ctgatcgggt caaatgacct
     7861 gccggagtac gatttgaagg aggaggcggg gcaggctggc ccgatcctag tcatgcgcta
     7921 ccgcaacctg atcgagggcg aagcatccgc cggttcctaa tgtacggagc agatgctagg
     7981 gcaaattgcc ctagcagggg aaaaaggtcg aaaaggtctc tttcctgtgg atagcacgta
     8041 cattgggaac ccaaagccgt acattgggaa ccggaacccg tacattggga acccaaagcc
     8101 gtacattggg aaccggtcac acatgtaagt gactgatata aaagagaaaa aaggcgattt
     8161 ttccgcctaa aactctttaa aacttattaa aactcttaaa acccgcctgg cctgtgcata
     8221 actgtctggc cagcgcacag ccgaagagct gcaaaaagcg cctacccttc ggtcgctgcg
     8281 ctccctacgc cccgccgctt cgcgtcggcc tatcgcggcc gctggccgct caaaaatggc
     8341 tggcctacgg ccaggcaatc taccagggcg cggacaagcc gcgccgtcgc cactcgaccg
     8401 ccggcgccca catcaaggca ccctgcctcg cgcgtttcgg tgatgacggt gaaaacctct
     8461 gacacatgca gctcccggag acggtcacag cttgtctgta agcggatgcc gggagcagac
     8521 aagcccgtca gggcgcgtca gcgggtgttg gcgggtgtcg gggcgcagcc atgacccagt
     8581 cacgtagcga tagcggagtg tatactggct taactatgcg gcatcagagc agattgtact
     8641 gagagtgcac catatgcggt gtgaaatacc gcacagatgc gtaaggagaa aataccgcat
     8701 caggcgctct tccgcttcct cgctcactga ctcgctgcgc tcggtcgttc ggctgcggcg
     8761 agcggtatca gctcactcaa aggcggtaat acggttatcc acagaatcag gggataacgc
     8821 aggaaagaac atgtgagcaa aaggccagca aaaggccagg aaccgtaaaa aggccgcgtt
     8881 gctggcgttt ttccataggc tccgcccccc tgacgagcat cacaaaaatc gacgctcaag
     8941 tcagaggtgg cgaaacccga caggactata aagataccag gcgtttcccc ctggaagctc
     9001 cctcgtgcgc tctcctgttc cgaccctgcc gcttaccgga tacctgtccg cctttctccc
     9061 ttcgggaagc gtggcgcttt ctcatagctc acgctgtagg tatctcagtt cggtgtaggt
     9121 cgttcgctcc aagctgggct gtgtgcacga accccccgtt cagcccgacc gctgcgcctt
     9181 atccggtaac tatcgtcttg agtccaaccc ggtaagacac gacttatcgc cactggcagc
     9241 agccactggt aacaggatta gcagagcgag gtatgtaggc ggtgctacag agttcttgaa
     9301 gtggtggcct aactacggct acactagaag gacagtattt ggtatctgcg ctctgctgaa
     9361 gccagttacc ttcggaaaaa gagttggtag ctcttgatcc ggcaaacaaa ccaccgctgg
     9421 tagcggtggt ttttttgttt gcaagcagca gattacgcgc agaaaaaaag gatctcaaga
     9481 agatcctttg atcttttcta cggggtctga cgctcagtgg aacgaaaact cacgttaagg
     9541 gattttggtc atgcattcta ggtactaaaa caattcatcc agtaaaatat aatattttat
     9601 tttctcccaa tcaggcttga tccccagtaa gtcaaaaaat agctcgacat actgttcttc
     9661 cccgatatcc tccctgatcg accggacgca gaaggcaatg tcataccact tgtccgccct
     9721 gccgcttctc ccaagatcaa taaagccact tactttgcca tctttcacaa agatgttgct
     9781 gtctcccagg tcgccgtggg aaaagacaag ttcctcttcg ggcttttccg tctttaaaaa
     9841 atcatacagc tcgcgcggat ctttaaatgg agtgtcttct tcccagtttt cgcaatccac
     9901 atcggccaga tcgttattca gtaagtaatc caattcggct aagcggctgt ctaagctatt
     9961 cgtataggga caatccgata tgtcgatgga gtgaaagagc ctgatgcact ccgcatacag
    10021 ctcgataatc ttttcagggc tttgttcatc ttcatactct tccgagcaaa ggacgccatc
    10081 ggcctcactc atgagcagat tgctccagcc atcatgccgt tcaaagtgca ggacctttgg
    10141 aacaggcagc tttccttcca gccatagcat catgtccttt tcccgttcca catcataggt
    10201 ggtcccttta taccggctgt ccgtcatttt taaatatagg ttttcatttt ctcccaccag
    10261 cttatatacc ttagcaggag acattccttc cgtatctttt acgcagcggt atttttcgat
    10321 cagttttttc aattccggtg atattctcat tttagccatt tattatttcc ttcctctttt
    10381 ctacagtatt taaagatacc ccaagaagct aattataaca agacgaactc caattcactg
    10441 ttccttgcat tctaaaacct taaataccag aaaacagctt tttcaaagtt gttttcaaag
    10501 ttggcgtata acatagtatc gacggagccg attttgaaac cgcggtgatc acaggcagca
    10561 acgctctgtc atcgttacaa tcaacatgct accctccgcg agatcatccg tgtttcaaac
    10621 ccggcagctt agttgccgtt cttccgaata gcatcggtaa catgagcaaa gtctgccgcc
    10681 ttacaacggc tctcccgctg acgccgtccc ggactgatgg gctgcctgta tcgagtggtg
    10741 attttgtgcc gagctgccgg tcggggagct gttggctggc tgg
//
