# Supplementary material for: Viral delivery of recombinases to activate heritable genetic switches in plants
Source: bioRxiv preprint, doi:10.1101/2024.03.03.583219, version 1 (2024-03-05)
Supplement: Supplementary_Fileset_1 [file 583219_file02.zip › Vector maps/pJPC062: TRV2-CinH.gb]

LOCUS       pJPC062                10095 bp ds-DNA     circular     21-JAN-2024
DEFINITION  .
KEYWORDS    "Creator" "Resistance" "Origin(s) of Rep" "Module" "Empty Module
            Cassette" "Plant Selection Promoter" "Plant Selection" "Nuclease
            Promoter" "Nuclease" "Guide Promoter" "Guide Terminator" "Gene"
            "Viral Replicon" "Parent Plasmids" "Description" "Box"
FEATURES             Location/Qualifiers
     misc_feature    1..26
                     /label="T-DNA Border (L)"
                     /ApEinfo_revcolor="#ff0000"
                     /ApEinfo_fwdcolor="#ff0000"
     promoter        128..896
                     /label="2x 35S"
                     /ApEinfo_revcolor="#ff9ccd"
                     /ApEinfo_fwdcolor="#ff9ccd"
     misc_feature    897..1260
                     /label="TRV2 5' Sequence"
                     /ApEinfo_revcolor="#f58a5e"
                     /ApEinfo_fwdcolor="#f58a5e"
     misc_feature    1261..1424
                     /label="TRV2 Viral Promoter"
                     /ApEinfo_revcolor="#ff9ccd"
                     /ApEinfo_fwdcolor="#ff9ccd"
     misc_feature    1425..1456
                     /label="TRV2 5' Sequence"
                     /ApEinfo_revcolor="#f58a5e"
                     /ApEinfo_fwdcolor="#f58a5e"
     misc_feature    1457..2068
                     /label="Coat Protein"
                     /ApEinfo_revcolor="#ff9ccd"
                     /ApEinfo_fwdcolor="#ff9ccd"
     misc_feature    2069..2237
                     /label="TRV2 Sequence"
                     /ApEinfo_revcolor="#f58a5e"
                     /ApEinfo_fwdcolor="#f58a5e"
     misc_feature    2238..2424
                     /label="PeBV sgPromoter"
                     /ApEinfo_revcolor="#84b0dc"
                     /ApEinfo_fwdcolor="#84b0dc"
     primer          2371..2390
                     /label="oJPC077"
                     /note="sequence: acaactcggtttgctgacct"
                     /ApEinfo_revcolor="#f58a5e"
                     /ApEinfo_fwdcolor="#f58a5e"
     CDS             2434..3024
                     /label="CinH"
                     /ApEinfo_revcolor="#ff00ff"
                     /ApEinfo_fwdcolor="#ff00ff"
     misc_feature    3001..3021
                     /label="SV40 NLS"
                     /ApEinfo_revcolor="#ff9ccd"
                     /ApEinfo_fwdcolor="#ff9ccd"
     misc_feature    3035..3429
                     /label="TRV 3' sequence"
                     /ApEinfo_revcolor="#f58a5e"
                     /ApEinfo_fwdcolor="#f58a5e"
     primer          complement(3122..3144)
                     /label="oJPC078"
                     /note="sequence: accgatcaatcaagatcagtcga"
                     /ApEinfo_revcolor="#f58a5e"
                     /ApEinfo_fwdcolor="#f58a5e"
     misc_feature    3532..3794
                     /label="Nos Terminator"
                     /ApEinfo_revcolor="#a40000"
                     /ApEinfo_fwdcolor="#a40000"
     misc_feature    3835..3860
                     /label="T-DNA Border (R)"
                     /ApEinfo_revcolor="#ff0000"
                     /ApEinfo_fwdcolor="#ff0000"
     misc_feature    complement(4903..5902)
                     /label="STA region from pVS1"
                     /ApEinfo_revcolor="#b7e6d7"
                     /ApEinfo_fwdcolor="#b7e6d7"
     rep_origin      complement(6496..7496)
                     /label="pVS1 ori"
                     /ApEinfo_revcolor="#d6b295"
                     /ApEinfo_fwdcolor="#d6b295"
     misc_feature    complement(7906..8166)
                     /label="bom site from pBR322"
                     /ApEinfo_revcolor="#85dae9"
                     /ApEinfo_fwdcolor="#85dae9"
     misc_feature    8877..9671
                     /label="KanR"
                     /ApEinfo_revcolor="#85dae9"
                     /ApEinfo_fwdcolor="#85dae9"
ORIGIN
        1 tggcaggata tattgtggtg taaacaaatt gacgcttaga caacttaata acacattgcg
       61 gacgttttta atgtactgaa ttaacgccga attaattcct aggccaccat gttgggcccg
      121 gcgcgccaag cttgcatgcc tgcaggtcaa catggtggag cacgacactc tcgtctactc
      181 caagaatatc aaagatacag tctcagaaga ccagagggct attgagactt ttcaacaaag
      241 ggtaatatcg ggaaacctcc tcggattcca ttgcccagct atctgtcact tcatcgaaag
      301 gacagtagaa aaggaagatg gcttctacaa atgccatcat tgcgataaag gaaaggctat
      361 cgttcaagat gcctctaccg acagtggtcc caaagatgga cccccaccca cgaggaacat
      421 cgtggaaaaa gaagacgttc caaccacgtc ttcaaagcaa gtggattgat gtgatggtca
      481 acatggtgga gcacgacact ctcgtctact ccaagaatat caaagataca gtctcagaag
      541 accagagggc tattgagact tttcaacaaa gggtaatatc gggaaacctc ctcggattcc
      601 attgcccagc tatctgtcac ttcatcgaaa ggacagtaga aaaggaagat ggcttctaca
      661 aatgccatca ttgcgataaa ggaaaggcta tcgttcaaga tgcctctacc gacagtggtc
      721 ccaaagatgg acccccaccc acgaggaaca tcgtggaaaa agaagacgtt ccaaccacgt
      781 cttcaaagca agtggattga tgtgatatct ccactgacgt aagggatgac gcacaatccc
      841 actatccttc gcaagaccct tcctctatat aaggaagttc atttcatttg gagaggataa
      901 aacattgcac ctatggtgtt gccctggctg gggtatgtca gtgatcgcag tagaatgtac
      961 taattgacaa gttggagaat acggtagaac gtccttatcc aacacagcct ttatccctct
     1021 ccctgacgag gtttttgtca gtgtaatatt tctttttgaa ctatccagct tagtaccgta
     1081 cgggaaagtg actggtgtgc ttatctttga aatgttactt tgggtttcgg ttctttaggt
     1141 tagtaagaaa gcacttgtct tctcatacaa aggaaaacct gagacgtatc gcttacgaaa
     1201 gtagcaatga aagaaaggtg gtggttttaa tcgctaccgc aaaaacgatg gggtcgtttt
     1261 aattaacttc tcctacgcaa gcgtctaaac ggacgttggg gttttgctag tttctttaga
     1321 gaaaactagc taagtcttta atgttatcat tagagatggc ataaatataa tacttgtgtc
     1381 tgctgataag atcattttaa tttggacgat tagacttgtt gaactacagg ttactgaatc
     1441 acttgcgcta atcaacatgg gagatatgta cgatgaatca tttgacaagt cgggcggtcc
     1501 tgctgacttg atggacgatt cttgggtgga atcagtttcg tggaaagatc tgttgaagaa
     1561 gttacacagc ataaaatttg cactacagtc tggtagagat gagatcactg ggttactagc
     1621 ggcactgaat agacagtgtc cttattcacc atatgagcag tttccagata agaaggtgta
     1681 tttcctttta gactcacggg ctaacagtgc tcttggtgtg attcagaacg cttcagcgtt
     1741 caagagacga gctgatgaga agaatgcagt ggcgggtgtt acaaatattc ctgcgaatcc
     1801 aaacacaacg gttacgacga accaagggag tactactact accaaggcga acactggctc
     1861 gactttggaa gaagacttgt acacttatta caaattcgat gatgcctcta cagctttcca
     1921 caaatctcta acttcgttag agaacatgga gttgaagagt tattaccgaa ggaactttga
     1981 gaaagtattc gggattaagt ttggtggagc agctgctagt tcatctgcac cgcctccagc
     2041 gagtggaggt ccgatacgtc ctaatcccta gggatttaag gacgtgaact ctgttgagat
     2101 ctctgtgaaa ttcagagggt gggtgatacc atattcactg atgccattag cgacatctaa
     2161 atagggctaa ttgtgactaa tttgagggaa tttcctttac cattgacgtc agtgtcgttg
     2221 gtagcatttg agtttcggag catcttgttc tggggtttca cactatcttt agagaaagtg
     2281 ttaagttaat taagttatct taattaagag cataattata ctgatttgtc tctcgttgat
     2341 agagtctatc attctgttac taaaaatttg acaactcggt ttgctgacct actggttact
     2401 gtatcactta cccgagttaa cgagtctagA AACATGGGGA AGGGACAAAA GGTTGGCTAC
     2461 GTTCGTGTTT CATCGGTTGA GCAAAACACT GGGCGGCAGC TCGAGGGCAT CGAGGTGGAT
     2521 AGGATCTTCG TGGACAGGGC TTCCGGCAAG AATACCGATA GACCGAAGTT CCAGGAAATG
     2581 CTCAACTACG TCAGGGAAGG CGACCGCGTG ATCGTCCACT CAATGGATAG GTTCGCTAGG
     2641 TCCCTCAAGG ACTTGGTTAC CGAGGTCGAC AAATTGGTCA AGAGGGGGAT TGCCATTCAA
     2701 TTCGTCAAGG AGAACATCAC TTTCACCGCA CAGTCCACTC CAATGGACAA CCTCATGCTG
     2761 CAGCTTATGG GCGCCTTCGC GCAATTTGAG AGAGAGATTA TACTTGAGCG GCAGAAGGAG
     2821 GGTATTAAGA TCGCTGCCGC CCAAGGAAAG TACAAAGGTA GGGTGCATAA ACTCAACCCG
     2881 GACCAGGCTA AGGCTTTGCT ACAAGCGTGG AAGGAGGGCA AGTATTCTAG CAAGGTTGAC
     2941 CTCGCCAAAG CGTTCGGCAT ATCCAGGCAA GCCGTCTACA GATACCTCAA GCAGATCAAT
     3001 CCTAAGAAAA AGCGGAAAGT GTGAAGTGcc gggcatgtcc cgaagacatt aaactacggt
     3061 tctttaagta gatccgtgtc tgaagtttta ggttcaattt aaacctacga gattgacatt
     3121 ctcgactgat cttgattgat cggtaagtct tttgtaattt aattttcttt ttgattttat
     3181 tttaaattgt tatctgtttc tgtgtataga ctgtttgaga tcggcgtttg gccgactcat
     3241 tgtcttacca taggggaacg gactttgttt gtgttgttat tttatttgta ttttattaaa
     3301 attctcaacg atctgaaaaa gcctcgcggc taagagattg ttggggggtg agtaagtact
     3361 tttaaagtga tgatggttac aaaggcaaaa ggggtaaaac ccctcgccta cgtaagcgtt
     3421 attacgcccg tctgtactta tatcagtaca ctgacgagtc cctaaaggac gaaacgggag
     3481 aacgctagcc accaccacca ccaccacgtg tgaattacag gtgaccagct cgaatttccc
     3541 cgatcgttca aacatttggc aataaagttt cttaagattg aatcctgttg ccggtcttgc
     3601 gatgattatc atataatttc tgttgaatta cgttaagcat gtaataatta acatgtaatg
     3661 catgacgtta tttatgagat gggtttttat gattagagtc ccgcaattat acatttaata
     3721 cgcgatagaa aacaaaatat agcgcgcaaa ctaggataaa ttatcgcgcg cggtgtcatc
     3781 tatgttacta gatcgggaat taaactatca gtgtttgaca ggatatattg gcgggtaaac
     3841 ctaagagaaa agagcgttta ttagaataaT cggatattta aaagggcgtg aaaaggttta
     3901 tccgttcgtc catttgtatg tgcatgccaa ccacagggtt cccctcggga tcaaagtact
     3961 ttgatccaac ccctccgctg ctatagtgca gtcggcttct gacgttcagt gcagccgtct
     4021 tctgaaaacg acatgtcgca caagtcctaa gttacgcgac aggctgccgc cctgcccttt
     4081 tcctggcgtt ttcttgtcgc gtgttttagt cgcataaagt agaatacttg cgactagaac
     4141 cggagacatt acgccatgaa caagagcgcc gccgctggcc tgctgggcta tgcccgcgtc
     4201 agcaccgacg accaggactt gaccaaccaa cgggccgaac tgcacgcggc cggctgcacc
     4261 aagctgtttt ccgagaagat caccggcacc aggcgcgacc gcccggagct ggccaggatg
     4321 cttgaccacc tacgccctgg cgacgttgtg acagtgacca ggctagaccg cctggcccgc
     4381 agcacccgcg acctactgga cattgccgag cgcatccagg aggccggcgc gggcctgcgt
     4441 agcctggcag agccgtgggc cgacaccacc acgccggccg gccgcatggt gttgaccgtg
     4501 ttcgccggca ttgccgagtt cgagcgttcc ctaatcatcg accgcacccg gagcgggcgc
     4561 gaggccgcca aggcccgagg cgtgaagttt ggcccccgcc ctaccctcac cccggcacag
     4621 atcgcgcacg cccgcgagct gatcgaccag gaaggccgca ccgtgaaaga ggcggctgca
     4681 ctgcttggcg tgcatcgctc gaccctgtac cgcgcacttg agcgcagcga ggaagtgacg
     4741 cccaccgagg ccaggcggcg cggtgccttc cgtgaggacg cattgaccga ggccgacgcc
     4801 ctggcggccg ccgagaatga acgccaagag gaacaagcat gaaaccgcac caggacggcc
     4861 aggacgaacc gtttttcatt accgaagaga tcgaggcgga gatgatcgcg gccgggtacg
     4921 tgttcgagcc gcccgcgcac gtctcaaccg tgcggctgca tgaaatcctg gccggtttgt
     4981 ctgatgccaa gctggcggcc tggccggcca gcttggccgc tgaagaaacc gagcgccgcc
     5041 gtctaaaaag gtgatgtgta tttgagtaaa acagcttgcg tcatgcggtc gctgcgtata
     5101 tgatgcgatg agtaaataaa caaatacgca aggggaacgc atgaaggtta tcgctgtact
     5161 taaccagaaa ggcgggtcag gcaagacgac catcgcaacc catctagccc gcgccctgca
     5221 actcgccggg gccgatgttc tgttagtcga ttccgatccc cagggcagtg cccgcgattg
     5281 ggcggccgtg cgggaagatc aaccgctaac cgttgtcggc atcgaccgcc cgacgattga
     5341 ccgcgacgtg aaggccatcg gccggcgcga cttcgtagtg atcgacggag cgccccaggc
     5401 ggcggacttg gctgtgtccg cgatcaaggc agccgacttc gtgctgattc cggtgcagcc
     5461 aagcccttac gacatatggg ccaccgccga cctggtggag ctggttaagc agcgcattga
     5521 ggtcacggat ggaaggctac aagcggcctt tgtcgtgtcg cgggcgatca aaggcacgcg
     5581 catcggcggt gaggttgccg aggcgctggc cgggtacgag ctgcccattc ttgagtcccg
     5641 tatcacgcag cgcgtgagct acccaggcac tgccgccgcc ggcacaaccg ttcttgaatc
     5701 agaacccgag ggcgacgctg cccgcgaggt ccaggcgctg gccgctgaaa ttaaatcaaa
     5761 actcatttga gttaatgagg taaagagaaa atgagcaaaa gcacaaacac gctaagtgcc
     5821 ggccgtccga gcgcacgcag cagcaaggct gcaacgttgg ccagcctggc agacacgcca
     5881 gccatgaagc gggtcaactt tcagttgccg gcggaggatc acaccaagct gaagatgtac
     5941 gcggtacgcc aaggcaagac cattaccgag ctgctatctg aatacatcgc gcagctacca
     6001 gagtaaatga gcaaatgaat aaatgagtag atgaatttta gcggctaaag gaggcggcat
     6061 ggaaaatcaa gaacaaccag gcaccgacgc cgtggaatgc cccatgtgtg gaggaacggg
     6121 cggttggcca ggcgtaagcg gctgggttgC ctgccggccc tgcaatggca ctggaacccc
     6181 caagcccgag gaatcggcgt gaGcggtcgc aaaccatccg gcccggtaca aatcggcgcg
     6241 gcgctgggtg atgacctggt ggagaagttg aaggccgcgc aggccgccca gcggcaacgc
     6301 atcgaggcag aagcacgccc cggtgaatcg tggcaagcgg ccgctgatcg aatccgcaaa
     6361 gaatcccggc aaccgccggc agccggtgcg ccgtcgatta ggaagccgcc caagggcgac
     6421 gagcaaccag attttttcgt tccgatgctc tatgacgtgg gcacccgcga tagtcgcagc
     6481 atcatggacg tggccgtttt ccgtctgtcg aagcgtgacc gacgagctgg cgaggtgatc
     6541 cgctacgagc ttccagacgg gcacgtagag gtttccgcag ggccggccgg catggccagt
     6601 gtgtgggatt acgacctggt actgatggcg gtttcccatc taaccgaatc catgaaccga
     6661 taccgggaag ggaagggaga caagcccggc cgcgtgttcc gtccacacgt tgcggacgta
     6721 ctcaagttct gccggcgagc cgatggcgga aagcagaaag acgacctggt agaaacctgc
     6781 attcggttaa acaccacgca cgttgccatg cagcgtacga agaaggccaa gaacggccgc
     6841 ctggtgacgg tatccgaggg tgaagccttg attagccgct acaagatcgt aaagagcgaa
     6901 accgggcggc cggagtacat cgagatcgag ctagctgatt ggatgtaccg cgagatcaca
     6961 gaaggcaaga acccggacgt gctgacggtt caccccgatt actttttgat cgatcccggc
     7021 atcggccgtt ttctctaccg cctggcacgc cgcgccgcag gcaaggcaga agccagatgg
     7081 ttgttcaaga cgatctacga acgcagtggc agcgccggag agttcaagaa gttctgtttc
     7141 accgtgcgca agctgatcgg gtcaaatgac ctgccggagt acgatttgaa ggaggaggcg
     7201 gggcaggctg gcccgatcct agtcatgcgc taccgcaacc tgatcgaggg cgaagcatcc
     7261 gccggttcct aatgtacgga gcagatgcta gggcaaattg ccctagcagg ggaaaaaggt
     7321 cgaaaaggtc tctttcctgt ggatagcacg tacattggga acccaaagcc gtacattggg
     7381 aaccggaacc cgtacattgg gaacccaaag ccgtacattg ggaaccggtc acacatgtaa
     7441 gtgactgata taaaagagaa aaaaggcgat ttttccgcct aaaactcttt aaaacttatt
     7501 aaaactctta aaacccgcct ggcctgtgca taactgtctg gccagcgcac agccgaagag
     7561 ctgcaaaaag cgcctaccct tcggtcgctg cgctccctac gccccgccgc ttcgcgtcgg
     7621 cctatcgcgg ccgctggccg ctcaaaaatg gctggcctac ggccaggcaa tctaccaggg
     7681 cgcggacaag ccgcgccgtc gccactcgac cgccggcgcc cacatcaagg caccctgcct
     7741 cgcgcgtttc ggtgatgacg gtgaaaacct ctgacacatg cagctcccgg agacggtcac
     7801 agcttgtctg taagcggatg ccgggagcag acaagcccgt cagggcgcgt cagcgggtgt
     7861 tggcgggtgt cggggcgcag ccatgaccca gtcacgtagc gatagcggag tgtatactgg
     7921 cttaactatg cggcatcaga gcagattgta ctgagagtgc accatatgcg gtgtgaaata
     7981 ccgcacagat gcgtaaggag aaaataccgc atcaggcgct cttccgcttc ctcgctcact
     8041 gactcgctgc gctcggtcgt tcggctgcgg cgagcggtat cagctcactc aaaggcggta
     8101 atacggttat ccacagaatc aggggataac gcaggaaaga acatgtgagc aaaaggccag
     8161 caaaaggcca ggaaccgtaa aaaggccgcg ttgctggcgt ttttccatag gctccgcccc
     8221 cctgacgagc atcacaaaaa tcgacgctca agtcagaggt ggcgaaaccc gacaggacta
     8281 taaagatacc aggcgtttcc ccctggaagc tccctcgtgc gctctcctgt tccgaccctg
     8341 ccgcttaccg gatacctgtc cgcctttctc ccttcgggaa gcgtggcgct ttctcatagc
     8401 tcacgctgta ggtatctcag ttcggtgtag gtcgttcgct ccaagctggg ctgtgtgcac
     8461 gaaccccccg ttcagcccga ccgctgcgcc ttatccggta actatcgtct tgagtccaac
     8521 ccggtaagac acgacttatc gccactggca gcagccactg gtaacaggat tagcagagcg
     8581 aggtatgtag gcggtgctac agagttcttg aagtggtggc ctaactacgg ctacactaga
     8641 aggacagtat ttggtatctg cgctctgctg aagccagtta ccttcggaaa aagagttggt
     8701 agctcttgat ccggcaaaca aaccaccgct ggtagcggtg gtttttttgt ttgcaagcag
     8761 cagattacgc gcagaaaaaa aggatctcaa gaagatcctt tgatcttttc tacggggtct
     8821 gacgctcagt ggaacgaaaa ctcacgttaa gggattttgg tcatgcattc taggtactaa
     8881 aacaattcat ccagtaaaat ataatatttt attttctccc aatcaggctt gatccccagt
     8941 aagtcaaaaa atagctcgac atactgttct tccccgatat cctccctgat cgaccggacg
     9001 cagaaggcaa tgtcatacca cttgtccgcc ctgccgcttc tcccaagatc aataaagcca
     9061 cttactttgc catctttcac aaagatgttg ctgtctccca ggtcgccgtg ggaaaagaca
     9121 agttcctctt cgggcttttc cgtctttaaa aaatcataca gctcgcgcgg atctttaaat
     9181 ggagtgtctt cttcccagtt ttcgcaatcc acatcggcca gatcgttatt cagtaagtaa
     9241 tccaattcgg ctaagcggct gtctaagcta ttcgtatagg gacaatccga tatgtcgatg
     9301 gagtgaaaga gcctgatgca ctccgcatac agctcgataa tcttttcagg gctttgttca
     9361 tcttcatact cttccgagca aaggacgcca tcggcctcac tcatgagcag attgctccag
     9421 ccatcatgcc gttcaaagtg caggaccttt ggaacaggca gctttccttc cagccatagc
     9481 atcatgtcct tttcccgttc cacatcatag gtggtccctt tataccggct gtccgtcatt
     9541 tttaaatata ggttttcatt ttctcccacc agcttatata ccttagcagg agacattcct
     9601 tccgtatctt ttacgcagcg gtatttttcg atcagttttt tcaattccgg tgatattctc
     9661 attttagcca tttattattt ccttcctctt ttctacagta tttaaagata ccccaagaag
     9721 ctaattataa caagacgaac tccaattcac tgttccttgc attctaaaac cttaaatacc
     9781 agaaaacagc tttttcaaag ttgttttcaa agttggcgta taacatagta tcgacggagc
     9841 cgattttgaa accgcggtga tcacaggcag caacgctctg tcatcgttac aatcaacatg
     9901 ctaccctccg cgagatcatc cgtgtttcaa acccggcagc ttagttgccg ttcttccgaa
     9961 tagcatcggt aacatgagca aagtctgccg ccttacaacg gctctcccgc tgacgccgtc
    10021 ccggactgat gggctgcctg tatcgagtgg tgattttgtg ccgagctgcc ggtcggggag
    10081 ctgttggctg gctgg
//
