# Supplementary material for: Viral delivery of recombinases to activate heritable genetic switches in plants
Source: bioRxiv preprint, doi:10.1101/2024.03.03.583219, version 1 (2024-03-05)
Supplement: Supplementary_Fileset_1 [file 583219_file02.zip › Vector maps/pJPC259: Cre Lox 71⁄66 switch, unrecombined.gb]

LOCUS       pJPC259_(Unrecombined) 12776 bp ds-DNA     circular     21-JAN-2024
DEFINITION  .
FEATURES             Location/Qualifiers
     misc_feature    complement(1..26)
                     /label="T-DNA border (R)"
                     /ApEinfo_revcolor="#c6c9d1"
                     /ApEinfo_fwdcolor="#c6c9d1"
     misc_feature    138..890
                     /label="2x CaMV 35S promoter"
                     /ApEinfo_revcolor="#84b0dc"
                     /ApEinfo_fwdcolor="#84b0dc"
     misc_feature    907..968
                     /label="TMV Omega"
                     /ApEinfo_revcolor="#c7b0e3"
                     /ApEinfo_fwdcolor="#c7b0e3"
     misc_feature    1018..1051
                     /label="lox71"
                     /ApEinfo_revcolor="#f58a5e"
                     /ApEinfo_fwdcolor="#f58a5e"
     misc_feature    1053..1850
                     /label="nptII"
                     /ApEinfo_revcolor="#85dae9"
                     /ApEinfo_fwdcolor="#85dae9"
     terminator      1859..2108
                     /label="HSP terminator"
                     /ApEinfo_revcolor="#9d1b1c"
                     /ApEinfo_fwdcolor="#9d1b1c"
     misc_feature    2171..2183
                     /label="Left Arm"
                     /ApEinfo_revcolor="#f58a5e"
                     /ApEinfo_fwdcolor="#f58a5e"
     misc_feature    2171..2204
                     /label="Lox66"
                     /ApEinfo_revcolor="#ffef86"
                     /ApEinfo_fwdcolor="#ffef86"
     misc_feature    2184..2191
                     /label="Core"
                     /ApEinfo_revcolor="#d6b295"
                     /ApEinfo_fwdcolor="#d6b295"
     misc_feature    2192..2204
                     /label="Right Arm"
                     /ApEinfo_revcolor="#faac61"
                     /ApEinfo_fwdcolor="#faac61"
     misc_feature    2246..3736
                     /label="CYP76AD1"
                     /ApEinfo_revcolor="#0f7ffe"
                     /ApEinfo_fwdcolor="#0f7ffe"
     misc_feature    3737..3745
                     /label="GSG linker"
                     /ApEinfo_revcolor="#b1ff67"
                     /ApEinfo_fwdcolor="#b1ff67"
     misc_feature    3746..3802
                     /label="P2A"
                     /ApEinfo_revcolor="#85dae9"
                     /ApEinfo_fwdcolor="#85dae9"
     misc_feature    3803..4627
                     /label="DODA"
                     /ApEinfo_revcolor="#ffef86"
                     /ApEinfo_fwdcolor="#ffef86"
     misc_feature    4628..4636
                     /label="GSG linker"
                     /ApEinfo_revcolor="#75c6a9"
                     /ApEinfo_fwdcolor="#75c6a9"
     CDS             4637..4693
                     /label="P2A"
                     /ApEinfo_revcolor="#ffef86"
                     /ApEinfo_fwdcolor="#ffef86"
     misc_feature    4694..6202
                     /label="Glucosyltransferase"
                     /ApEinfo_revcolor="#fc66fe"
                     /ApEinfo_fwdcolor="#fc66fe"
     terminator      6207..6397
                     /label="35S terminator"
                     /ApEinfo_revcolor="#9d1b1c"
                     /ApEinfo_fwdcolor="#9d1b1c"
     misc_feature    complement(6518..6543)
                     /label="LB"
                     /ApEinfo_revcolor="#f58a5e"
                     /ApEinfo_fwdcolor="#f58a5e"
     gene            6968..7762
                     /label="KanR"
                     /ApEinfo_revcolor="#c7b0e3"
                     /ApEinfo_fwdcolor="#c7b0e3"
     misc_feature    8053..8333
                     /label="pBR322 origin"
                     /ApEinfo_revcolor="#f58a5e"
                     /ApEinfo_fwdcolor="#f58a5e"
     misc_feature    8473..8733
                     /label="bom site from pBR322"
                     /ApEinfo_revcolor="#b1ff67"
                     /ApEinfo_fwdcolor="#b1ff67"
     modified_base   complement(8621..8621)
                     /label="SapI site removed (G>C)"
                     /ApEinfo_revcolor="#b1ff67"
                     /ApEinfo_fwdcolor="#b1ff67"
     misc_feature    complement(8623..8763)
                     /label="BOM pBR322"
                     /ApEinfo_revcolor="#b1ff67"
                     /ApEinfo_fwdcolor="#b1ff67"
     modified_base   complement(8847..8847)
                     /label="Esp3I site removed (G>A)"
                     /ApEinfo_revcolor="#b1ff67"
                     /ApEinfo_fwdcolor="#b1ff67"
     modified_base   complement(9084..9084)
                     /label="SapI site removed (G>C)"
                     /ApEinfo_revcolor="#b1ff67"
                     /ApEinfo_fwdcolor="#b1ff67"
     modified_base   complement(9310..9310)
                     /label="BsaI site removed (T>C)"
                     /ApEinfo_revcolor="#b1ff67"
                     /ApEinfo_fwdcolor="#b1ff67"
     misc_feature    complement(9367..10473)
                     /label="pVS1 replication protein"
                     /ApEinfo_revcolor="#f58a5e"
                     /ApEinfo_fwdcolor="#f58a5e"
     misc_feature    complement(10868..11497)
                     /label="pVS1 partitioning protein"
                     /ApEinfo_revcolor="#f58a5e"
                     /ApEinfo_fwdcolor="#f58a5e"
     modified_base   complement(11696..11696)
                     /label="Esp3I site removed (T>G)"
                     /ApEinfo_revcolor="#b1ff67"
                     /ApEinfo_fwdcolor="#b1ff67"
     misc_feature    complement(11796..12482)
                     /label="pVS1 resolvase"
                     /ApEinfo_revcolor="#f58a5e"
                     /ApEinfo_fwdcolor="#f58a5e"
ORIGIN
        1 taaacgctct tttctcttag gtttacccgc caatatatcc tgtcaaacac tgatagtttt
       61 tcgtacgacc ctcggtaccg atcggcgcgc cGGAGagatc gcgcacgccA ATGctaccgt
      121 aggtcctGCT TCAGGAGGTC AACATGGTGG AGCACGACAC TCTGGTCTAC TCCAAAAATG
      181 TCAAAGATAC AGTCTCAGAA GATCAAAGGG CTATTGAGAC TTTTCAACAA AGGATAATTT
      241 CGGGAAACCT CCTCGGATTC CATTGCCCAG CTATCTGTCA CTTCATCGAA AGGACAGTAG
      301 AAAAGGAAGG TGGCTCCTAC AAATGCCATC ATTGCGATAA AGGAAAGGCT ATCATTCAAG
      361 ATCTCTCTGC CGACAGTGGT CCCAAAGATG GACCCCCACC CACGAGGAGC ATCGTGGAAA
      421 AAGAAGAGGT TCCAACCACG TCTACAAAGC AAGTGGATTG ATGTGATAAC ATGGTGGAGC
      481 ACGACACTCT GGTCTACTCC AAAAATGTCA AAGATACAGT CTCAGAAGAT CAAAGGGCTA
      541 TTGAGACTTT TCAACAAAGG ATAATTTCGG GAAACCTCCT CGGATTCCAT TGCCCAGCTA
      601 TCTGTCACTT CATCGAAAGG ACAGTAGAAA AGGAAGGTGG CTCCTACAAA TGCCATCATT
      661 GCGATAAAGG AAAGGCTATC ATTCAAGATC TCTCTGCCGA CAGTGGTCCC AAAGATGGAC
      721 CCCCACCCAC GAGGAGCATC GTGGAAAAAG AAGAGGTTCC AACCACGTCT ACAAAGCAAG
      781 TGGATTGATG TGACATCTCC ACTGACGTAA GGGATGACGC ACAATCCCAC TATCCTTCGC
      841 AAGACCCTTC CTCTATATAA GGAAGTTCAT TTCATTTGGA GAGGACACGC TCGAGTATAA
      901 GAGCTCATTT TTACAACAAT TACCAACAAC AACAAACAAC AAACAACATT ACAATTACAT
      961 TTACAATTAT CGATACAATc TGAGAaCACG ACGCTgagct cGGACggcgc gccGGAGtac
     1021 cgTTCGTATA GCATACATTA TACGAAGTTA TAATGgggat tgaacaagat ggattgcacg
     1081 caggttctcc ggccgcttgg gtggagaggc tattcggcta tgactgggca caacagacaa
     1141 tcggctgctc tgatgccgcc gtgttccggc tgtcagcgca ggggcgcccg gttctttttg
     1201 tcaagaccga cctgtccggt gccctgaatg aactccagga cgaggcagcg cggctatcgt
     1261 ggctggccac gacgggcgtt ccttgcgcag ctgtgctcga cgttgtcact gaagcgggaa
     1321 gggactggct gctattgggc gaagtgccgg ggcaggatct cctgtcatct caccttgctc
     1381 ctgccgagaa agtatccatc atggctgatg caatgcggcg gctgcatacg cttgatccgg
     1441 ctacctgccc attcgaccac caagcgaaac atcgcatcga gcgagcacgt actcggatgg
     1501 aagccggtct tgtcgatcag gatgatctgg acgaagagca tcaggggctc gcgccagccg
     1561 aactgttcgc caggctcaag gcgcgcatgc ccgacggcga ggatctcgtc gtgacacatg
     1621 gcgatgcctg cttgccgaat atcatggtgg aaaatggccg cttttctgga ttcatcgact
     1681 gtggccggct gggtgtggcg gaccgctatc aggacatagc gttggctacc cgtgatattg
     1741 ctgaagagct tggcggcgaa tgggctgacc gcttcctcgt gctttacggt atcgccgctc
     1801 ccgattcgca gcgcatcgcc ttctatcgcc ttcttgacga gttcttctga gcggGCTTat
     1861 atgaagatga agatgaaata tttggtgtgt caaataaaaa gcttgtgtgc ttaagtttgt
     1921 gtttttttct tggcttgttg tgttatgaat ttgtggcttt ttctaatatt aaatgaatgt
     1981 aagatcacat tataatgaat aaacaaatgt ttctataatc cattgtgaat gttttgttgg
     2041 atctcttctg cagcatataa ctactgtatg tgctatggta tggactatgg aatatgatta
     2101 aagataagcg ctgagctcCC GGggcgcgcc GGAGagatcg cgcacgccAA TGctaccgta
     2161 ggtcctGCTT ATAACTTCGT ATAGCATACA TTATACGAAc ggTACGCTga gctcTCCCgg
     2221 cgcgccGGAG agatcgcgca cgccAATGGA TCATGCGACC CTCGCCATGA TCCTCGCGAT
     2281 CTGGTTCATC AGCTTCCACT TCATCAAGCT GCTGTTCTCC CAGCAGACCA CCAAGCTGCT
     2341 TCCGCCAGGA CCAAAGCCGC TTCCGATCAT CGGCAACATC CTTGAGGTGG GCAAGAAGCC
     2401 GCATCGGTCC TTCGCCAACC TCGCCAAGAT TCACGGCCCA CTCATTTCCC TCAGACTCGG
     2461 CTCTGTGACC ACCATCGTTG TGTCCTCTGC CGACGTGGCC AAAGAGATGT TCCTCAAGAA
     2521 GGATCACCCG CTCTCCAACC GCACGATCCC GAATAGTGTT ACAGCCGGCG ACCACCACAA
     2581 GCTCACCATG TCTTGGCTCC CGGTGTCTCC GAAGTGGCGC AACTTCCGCA AGATTACCGC
     2641 CGTGCATCTG CTCTCCCCAC AGAGACTCGA TGCCTGCCAG ACATTCAGGC ACGCCAAGGT
     2701 GCAGCAGCTC TACGAGTACG TTCAAGAGTG CGCCCAGAAA GGCCAGGCCG TGGATATTGG
     2761 CAAGGCCGCC TTTACGACCA GCCTCAACCT CCTCAGCAAG CTGTTCTTCA GCGTCGAGCT
     2821 GGCGCACCAC AAGTCCCATA CCAGCCAAGA GTTCAAAGAG CTGATCTGGA ACATCATGGA
     2881 AGATATAGGC AAGCCGAACT ACGCCGACTA CTTCCCGATT CTCGGCTGCG TTGACCCATC
     2941 TGGCATTAGA AGAAGGCTCG CCTGCTCCTT CGACAAGCTG ATCGCCGTGT TCCAGGGCAT
     3001 CATCTGCGAG AGACTCGCCC CAGATTCCTC CACCACAACT ACCACCACCA CCGACGACGT
     3061 GCTCGATGTG CTCCTCCAGC TGTTCAAGCA GAACGAGCTG ACGATGGGCG AGATCAACCA
     3121 CCTCCTCGTG GACATCTTCG ACGCCGGCAC CGATACCACA TCCTCCACAT TCGAGTGGGT
     3181 GATGACCGAG CTGATCCGCA ATCCAGAGAT GATGGAAAAG GCCCAAGAGG AAATCAAGCA
     3241 GGTCCTCGGC AAGGACAAGC AGATCCAAGA GTCCGACATC ATCAACCTGC CGTACCTCCA
     3301 GGCGATCATC AAAGAGACAC TCCGCCTCCA TCCGCCGACC GTGTTCTTGC TCCCAAGAAA
     3361 GGCCGACACC GATGTCGAGC TGTACGGCTA CATCGTGCCG AAGGATGCCC AGATCCTCGT
     3421 GAACCTCTGG GCCATTGGCA GGGACCCAAA CGCCTGGCAG AACGCCGATA TTTTCAGCCC
     3481 AGAGCGCTTC ATCGGCTGCG AGATCGATGT TAAGGGCCGC GATTTCGGCC TCCTTCCATT
     3541 TGGCGCTGGC CGCAGAATTT GCCCAGGCAT GAATCTCGCC ATCAGGATGC TCACCCTCAT
     3601 GCTCGCCACA CTCCTCCAGT TCTTCAACTG GAAGCTCGAA GGCGACATCT CCCCGAAGGA
     3661 CCTCGACATG GACGAGAAGT TCGGCATTGC GCTCCAAAAG ACCAAGCCGC TCAAGCTCAT
     3721 CCCGATTCCG CGCTACggta gcggagctac caattttagc ctccttaagc aggcTggtga
     3781 tgtagaagag aaccccgggc ctATGAAGAT GATGAACGGC GAGGACGCCA ACGACCAGAT
     3841 GATCAAAGAG TCCTTCTTCA TCACCCACGG CAACCCGATC CTCACCGTCG AGGATACACA
     3901 TCCGCTCAGG CCGTTCTTCG AGACATGGCG CGAGAAGATT TTCTCCAAGA AGCCGAAGGC
     3961 CATCCTCATC ATCTCCGGCC ACTGGGAGAC AGTGAAGCCA ACCGTGAACG CCGTGCACAT
     4021 CAACGACACC ATCCACGACT TCGACGACTA CCCAGCCGCC ATGTACCAGT TCAAGTACCC
     4081 AGCTCCAGGC GAGCCAGAGC TTGCGAGAAA GGTGGAAGAG ATCCTCAAGA AGTCCGGGTT
     4141 CGAGACAGCC GAGACAGACC AAAAGAGGGG CCTTGATCAC GGCGCCTGGG TTCCACTCAT
     4201 GCTCATGTAT CCAGAGGCGG ACATCCCGGT GTGCCAGCTC TCAGTTCAGC CACATCTCGA
     4261 CGGCACCTAC CACTACAATC TCGGCAGAGC CCTCGCGCCG CTCAAGAATG ATGGCGTGCT
     4321 CATTATTGGC TCCGGCAGCG CCACACATCC ACTCGATGAG ACACCGCACT ACTTCGATGG
     4381 TGTTGCCCCT TGGGCCGCTG CCTTCGATTC TTGGCTTAGG AAGGCCCTCA TCAACGGCCG
     4441 CTTCGAGGAA GTGAACATCT ACGAGAGCAA GGCCCCGAAC TGGAAGCTCG CCCATCCATT
     4501 TCCAGAGCAC TTCTACCCGC TCCACGTTGT GCTCGGCGCT GCTGGTGAAA AGTGGAAGGC
     4561 CGAGCTGATC CACTCCTCCT GGGATCATGG CACACTTTGC CACGGCTCCT ACAAGTTCAC
     4621 CTCCGCCgga tccggagcaa ccaactttag cctgctcaag caagcaggag atgttgagga
     4681 aaatcctggc cccatgaccg ccatcaagat gaacaccaac ggcgagggcg agacacagca
     4741 catcctcatg atcccgttca tggcgcaggg ccacctcagg ccatttctcg aactcgccat
     4801 gttcctctac aagcgctccc acgtgatcat caccctgctc acaactccgc tcaatgccgg
     4861 cttcctcagg cacctccttc accaccattc ctactcctcc agcggcatca ggatcgtcga
     4921 gctgccattc aactccacca accacggact cccaccgggc atcgagaaca ccgataagct
     4981 cacactcccg ctcgtggtgt ccctcttcca ttccaccatc agcctcgatc cgcacctccg
     5041 cgattacatc tccaggcatt tcagcccagc caggccacca ctctgcgtga tccatgatgt
     5101 gttcctcggc tgggttgacc aggtggccaa ggatgtgggc tctacaggcg tggtgttcac
     5161 aacaggcggc gcttatggca catccgccta cgtgtccatc tggaacgatc tcccgcacca
     5221 gaactactcc gacgaccaag agttcccgct gccaggcttc ccagagaacc ataagttccg
     5281 caggtcccag ctccatcggt tcctcagata tgccgacggc tccgacgatt ggtccaagta
     5341 tttccagccg cagctccgcc agtccatgaa gtcttttggc tggctctgca actccgtgga
     5401 agagatcgag acactcggct tctccatcct ccgcaactac accaagctgc cgatctgggg
     5461 catcggccca cttattgctt ccccagtgca gcactcctcc tccgacaaca attcaacagg
     5521 cgccgagttc gtgcagtggc tcagcctcaa agagccggac tccgtcctct acatctcctt
     5581 cggctcccag aacacgatca gcccgacgca gatgatggaa ctcgctgctg gccttgagtc
     5641 ctccgagaag ccattcctct gggtgatcag agccccgttc ggcttcgaca tcaacgaaga
     5701 gatgcgccca gagtggctgc cagagggctt tgaggaacgc atgaaggtga agaaacaggg
     5761 caagctcgtg tacaagctcg gcccgcagct tgagatcctc aaccatgaat ccatcggcgg
     5821 ctttctcacc cactgcggat ggaacagcat ccttgagtct cttcgcgagg gcgttccgat
     5881 gcttggatgg ccacttgctg ccgagcaggc ctacaacctc aagtacctcg aagatgagat
     5941 gggcgtcgcg gttgagcttg ctagaggcct cgaaggcgag atctccaaag agaaggtcaa
     6001 gcgcatcgtc gagatgatcc ttgagcgcaa cgagggctcc aaaggctggg agatgaagaa
     6061 tcgcgccgtg gaaatgggca aaaagctcaa ggacgccgtg aacgaggaaa aagagctgaa
     6121 gggctcctcc gtgaaggcga tcgacgattt cctcgacgcc gtcatgcagg ccaaacttga
     6181 gccaagcctc cagtgatagt gaGCTTctcg agtttctcca taataatgtg tgagtagttc
     6241 ccagataagg gaattagggt tcctataggg tttcgctcat gtgttgagca tataagaaac
     6301 ccttagtatg tatttgtatt tgtaaaatac ttctatcaat aaaatttcta attcctaaaa
     6361 ccaaaatcca gtactaaaat ccagatcccc cgaattaCGC TgagctcAGT Gtttgatcgc
     6421 cggcggtacc gagtgtactt caagtcactc aattcggcgt taattcagta cattaaaaac
     6481 gtccgcaatg tgttattaag ttgtctaagc gtcaatttgt ttacaccaca atatatcctg
     6541 ccaccagcca gccaacagct ccccgaccgg cagctcggca caaaatcacc actcgataca
     6601 ggcagcccat cagtccggga cggcgtcagc gggagagccg ttgtaaggcg gcagactttg
     6661 ctcatgttac cgatgctatt cggaagaacg gcaactaagc tgccgggttt gaaacacgga
     6721 tgatctcgcg gagggtagca tgttgattgt aacgatgaca gagcgttgct gcctgtgatc
     6781 accgcggttt caaaatcggc tccgtcgata ctatgttata cgccaacttt gaaaacaact
     6841 ttgaaaaagc tgttttctgg tatttaaggt tttagaatgc aaggaacagt gaattggagt
     6901 tcgtcttgtt ataattagct tcttggggta tctttaaata ctgtagaaaa gaggaaggaa
     6961 ataataaatg gctaaaatga gaatatcacc ggaattgaaa aaactgatcg aaaaataccg
     7021 ctgcgtaaaa gatacggaag gaatgtctcc tgctaaggta tataagctgg tgggagaaaa
     7081 tgaaaaccta tatttaaaaa tgacggacag ccggtataaa gggaccacct atgatgtgga
     7141 acgggaaaag gacatgatgc tatggctgga aggaaagctg cctgttccaa aggtcctgca
     7201 ctttgaacgg catgatggct ggagcaatct gctcatgagt gaggccgatg gcgtcctttg
     7261 ctcggaagag tatgaagatg aacaaagccc tgaaaagatt atcgagctgt atgcggagtg
     7321 catcaggctc tttcactcca tcgacatatc ggattgtccc tatacgaata gcttagacag
     7381 ccgcttagcc gaattggatt acttactgaa taacgatctg gccgatgtgg attgcgaaaa
     7441 ctgggaagaa gacactccat ttaaagatcc gcgcgagctg tatgattttt taaagacgga
     7501 aaagcccgaa gaggaacttg tcttttccca cggcgacctg ggagacagca acatctttgt
     7561 gaaagatggc aaagtaagtg gctttattga tcttgggaga agcggcaggg cggacaagtg
     7621 gtatgacatt gccttctgcg tccggtcgat cagggaggat atcggggaag aacagtatgt
     7681 cgagctattt tttgacttac tggggatcaa gcctgattgg gagaaaataa aatattatat
     7741 tttactggat gaattgtttt agtacctaga atgcatgacc aaaatccctt aacgtgagtt
     7801 ttcgttccac tgagcgtcag accccgtaga aaagatcaaa ggatcttctt gagatccttt
     7861 ttttctgcgc gtaatctgct gcttgcaaac aaaaaaacca ccgctaccag cggtggtttg
     7921 tttgccggat caagagctac caactctttt tccgaaggta actggcttca gcagagcgca
     7981 gataccaaat actgtccttc tagtgtagcc gtagttaggc caccacttca agaactctgt
     8041 agcaccgcct acatacctcg ctctgctaat cctgttacca gtggctgctg ccagtggcga
     8101 taagtcgtgt cttaccgggt tggactcaag acgatagtta ccggataagg cgcagcggtc
     8161 gggctgaacg gggggttcgt gcacacagcc cagcttggag cgaacgacct acaccgaact
     8221 gagataccta cagcgtgagc tatgagaaag cgccacgctt cccgaaggga gaaaggcgga
     8281 caggtatccg gtaagcggca gggtcggaac aggagagcgc acgagggagc ttccaggggg
     8341 aaacgcctgg tatctttata gtcctgtcgg gtttcgccac ctctgacttg agcgtcgatt
     8401 tttgtgatgc tcgtcagggg ggcggagcct atggaaaaac gccagcaacg cggccttttt
     8461 acggttcctg gccttttgct ggccttttgc tcacatgttc tttcctgcgt tatcccctga
     8521 ttctgtggat aaccgtatta ccgcctttga gtgagctgat accgctcgcc gcagccgaac
     8581 gaccgagcgc agcgagtcag tgagcgagga agcggaagag ggcctgatgc ggtattttct
     8641 ccttacgcat ctgtgcggta tttcacaccg catatggtgc actctcagta caatctgctc
     8701 tgatgccgca tagttaagcc agtatacact ccgctatcgc tacgtgactg ggtcatggct
     8761 gcgccccgac acccgccaac acccgctgac gcgccctgac gggcttgtct gctcccggca
     8821 tccgcttaca gacaagctgt gaccgtttcc gggagctgca tgtgtcagag gttttcaccg
     8881 tcatcaccga aacgcgcgag gcagggtgcc ttgatgtggg cgccggcggt cgagtggcga
     8941 cggcgcggct tgtccgcgcc ctggtagatt gcctggccgt aggccagcca tttttgagcg
     9001 gccagcggcc gcgataggcc gacgcgaagc ggcggggcgt agggagcgca gcgaccgaag
     9061 ggtaggcgct ttttgcagct cttgggctgt gcgctggcca gacagttatg cacaggccag
     9121 gcgggtttta agagttttaa taagttttaa agagttttag gcggaaaaat cgcctttttt
     9181 ctcttttata tcagtcactt acatgtgtga ccggttccca atgtacggct ttgggttccc
     9241 aatgtacggg ttccggttcc caatgtacgg ctttgggttc ccaatgtacg tgctatccac
     9301 aggaaagagg ccttttcgac ctttttcccc tgctagggca atttgcccta gcatctgctc
     9361 cgtacattag gaaccggcgg atgcttcgcc ctcgatcagg ttgcggtagc gcatgactag
     9421 gatcgggcca gcctgccccg cctcctcctt caaatcgtac tccggcaggt catttgaccc
     9481 gatcagcttg cgcacggtga aacagaactt cttgaactct ccggcgctgc cactgcgttc
     9541 gtagatcgtc ttgaacaacc atctggcttc tgccttgcct gcggcgcggc gtgccaggcg
     9601 gtagagaaaa cggccgatgc cgggatcgat caaaaagtaa tcggggtgaa ccgtcagcac
     9661 gtccgggttc ttgccttctg tgatctcgcg gtacatccaa tcagctagct cgatctcgat
     9721 gtactccggc cgcccggttt cgctctttac gatcttgtag cggctaatca aggcttcacc
     9781 ctcggatacc gtcaccaggc ggccgttctt ggccttcttc gtacgctgca tggcaacgtg
     9841 cgtggtgttt aaccgaatgc aggtttctac caggtcgtct ttctgctttc cgccatcggc
     9901 tcgccggcag aacttgagta cgtccgcaac gtgtggacgg aacacgcggc cgggcttgtc
     9961 tcccttccct tcccggtatc ggttcatgga ttcggttaga tgggaaaccg ccatcagtac
    10021 caggtcgtaa tcccacacac tggccatgcc ggccggccct gcggaaacct ctacgtgccc
    10081 gtctggaagc tcgtagcgga tcacctcgcc agctcgtcgg tcacgcttcg acagacggaa
    10141 aacggccacg tccatgatgc tgcgactatc gcgggtgccc acgtcataga gcatcggaac
    10201 gaaaaaatct ggttgctcgt cgcccttggg cggcttccta atcgacggcg caccggctgc
    10261 cggcggttgc cgggattctt tgcggattcg atcagcggcc gcttgccacg attcaccggg
    10321 gcgtgcttct gcctcgatgc gttgccgctg ggcggcctgc gcggccttca acttctccac
    10381 caggtcatca cccagcgccg cgccgatttg taccgggccg gatggtttgc gaccgtcacg
    10441 ccgattcctc gggcttgggg gttccagtgc cattgcaggg ccggcagaca acccagccgc
    10501 ttacgcctgg ccaaccgccc gttcctccac acatggggca ttccacggcg tcggtgcctg
    10561 gttgttcttg attttccatg ccgcctcctt tagccgctaa aattcatcta ctcatttatt
    10621 catttgctca tttactctgg tagctgcgcg atgtattcag atagcagctc ggtaatggtc
    10681 ttgccttggc gtaccgcgta catcttcagc ttggtgtgat cctccgccgg caactgaaag
    10741 ttgacccgct tcatggctgg cgtgtctgcc aggctggcca acgttgcagc cttgctgctg
    10801 cgtgcgctcg gacggccggc acttagcgtg tttgtgcttt tgctcatttt ctctttacct
    10861 cattaactca aatgagtttt gatttaattt cagcggccag cgcctggacc tcgcgggcag
    10921 cgtcgccctc gggttctgat tcaagaacgg ttgtgccggc ggcggcagtg cctgggtagc
    10981 tcacgcgctg cgtgatacgg gactcaagaa tgggcagctc gtacccggcc agcgcctcgg
    11041 caacctcacc gccgatgcgc gtgcctttga tcgcccgcga cacgacaaag gccgcttgta
    11101 gccttccatc cgtgacctca atgcgctgct taaccagctc caccaggtcg gcggtggccc
    11161 atatgtcgta agggcttggc tgcaccggaa tcagcacgaa gtcggctgcc ttgatcgcgg
    11221 acacagccaa gtccgccgcc tggggcgctc cgtcgatcac tacgaagtcg cgccggccga
    11281 tggccttcac gtcgcggtca atcgtcgggc ggtcgatgcc gacaacggtt agcggttgat
    11341 cttcccgcac ggccgcccaa tcgcgggcac tgccctgggg atcggaatcg actaacagaa
    11401 catcggcccc ggcgagttgc agggcgcggg ctagatgggt tgcgatggtc gtcttgcctg
    11461 acccgccttt ctggttaagt acagcgataa ccttcatgcg ttccccttgc gtatttgttt
    11521 atttactcat cgcatcatat acgcagcgac cgcatgacgc aagctgtttt actcaaatac
    11581 acatcacctt tttagacggc ggcgctcggt ttcttcagcg gccaagctgg ccggccaggc
    11641 cgccagcttg gcatcagaca aaccggccag gatttcatgc agccgcacgg ttgagccgtg
    11701 cgcgggcggc tcgaacacgt acccggccgc gatcatctcc gcctcgatct cttcggtaat
    11761 gaaaaacggt tcgtcctggc cgtcctggtg cggtttcatg cttgttcctc ttggcgttca
    11821 ttctcggcgg ccgccagggc gtcggcctcg gtcaatgcgt cctcacggaa ggcaccgcgc
    11881 cgcctggcct cggtgggcgt cacttcctcg ctgcgctcaa gtgcgcggta cagggtcgag
    11941 cgatgcacgc caagcagtgc agccgcctct ttcacggtgc ggccttcctg gtcgatcagc
    12001 tcgcgggcgt gcgcgatctg tgccggggtg agggtagggc gggggccaaa cttcacgcct
    12061 cgggccttgg cggcctcgcg cccgctccgg gtgcggtcga tgattaggga acgctcgaac
    12121 tcggcaatgc cggcgaacac ggtcaacacc atgcggccgg ccggcgtggt ggtgtcggcc
    12181 cacggctctg ccaggctacg caggcccgcg ccggcctcct ggatgcgctc ggcaatgtcc
    12241 agtaggtcgc gggtgctgcg ggccaggcgg tctagcctgg tcactgtcac aacgtcgcca
    12301 gggcgtaggt ggtcaagcat cctggccagc tccgggcggt cgcgcctggt gccggtgatc
    12361 ttctcggaaa acagcttggt gcagccggcc gcgtgcagtt cggcccgttg gttggtcaag
    12421 tcctggtcgt cggtgctgac gcgggcatag cccagcaggc cagcggcggc gctcttgttc
    12481 atggcgtaat gtctccggtt ctagtcgcaa gtattctact ttatgcgact aaaacacgcg
    12541 acaagaaaac gccaggaaaa gggcagggcg gcagcctgtc gcgtaactta ggacttgtgc
    12601 gacatgtcgt tttcagaaga cggctgcact gaacgtcaga agccgactgc actatagcag
    12661 cggaggggtt ggatcaaagt actttgatcc cgaggggaac cctgtggttg gcatgcacat
    12721 acaaatggac gaacggataa accttttcac gcccttttaa atatccgtta ttctaa
//
