# Supplementary material for: Viral delivery of recombinases to activate heritable genetic switches in plants
Source: bioRxiv preprint, doi:10.1101/2024.03.03.583219, version 1 (2024-03-05)
Supplement: Supplementary_Fileset_1 [file 583219_file02.zip › Vector maps/pJPC432: FLP switch, recombined.gb]

LOCUS       pJPC432_(Recombined)   11623 bp ds-DNA     circular     21-JAN-2024
DEFINITION  .
FEATURES             Location/Qualifiers
     misc_feature    complement(1..26)
                     /label="T-DNA border (R)"
                     /ApEinfo_revcolor="#c6c9d1"
                     /ApEinfo_fwdcolor="#c6c9d1"
     misc_feature    138..890
                     /label="2x CaMV 35S promoter"
                     /ApEinfo_revcolor="#84b0dc"
                     /ApEinfo_fwdcolor="#84b0dc"
     primer          799..819
                     /label="oJC1345"
                     /note="sequence: tttGAAGACttggagCCACTGACGTAAGGGATGACG"
                     /ApEinfo_revcolor="#f7977a"
                     /ApEinfo_fwdcolor="#f7977a"
     misc_feature    839..885
                     /label="minimal CaMV 35S promoter"
                     /ApEinfo_revcolor="#f58a5e"
                     /ApEinfo_fwdcolor="#f58a5e"
     misc_feature    907..968
                     /label="TMV Omega"
                     /ApEinfo_revcolor="#c7b0e3"
                     /ApEinfo_fwdcolor="#c7b0e3"
     misc_feature    1018..1051
                     /label="FRT"
                     /ApEinfo_revcolor="#b1ff67"
                     /ApEinfo_fwdcolor="#b1ff67"
     misc_feature    1093..2583
                     /label="CYP76AD1"
                     /ApEinfo_revcolor="#0f7ffe"
                     /ApEinfo_fwdcolor="#0f7ffe"
     primer          complement(1197..1218)
                     /label="oJC1346"
                     /note="sequence: tttGAAGACttagcgGATCGGAAGCGGCTTTGGT"
                     /ApEinfo_revcolor="#f7977a"
                     /ApEinfo_fwdcolor="#f7977a"
     misc_feature    2584..2592
                     /label="GSG linker"
                     /ApEinfo_revcolor="#b1ff67"
                     /ApEinfo_fwdcolor="#b1ff67"
     misc_feature    2593..2649
                     /label="P2A"
                     /ApEinfo_revcolor="#85dae9"
                     /ApEinfo_fwdcolor="#85dae9"
     misc_feature    2650..3474
                     /label="DODA"
                     /ApEinfo_revcolor="#ffef86"
                     /ApEinfo_fwdcolor="#ffef86"
     misc_feature    3475..3483
                     /label="GSG linker"
                     /ApEinfo_revcolor="#75c6a9"
                     /ApEinfo_fwdcolor="#75c6a9"
     CDS             3484..3540
                     /label="P2A"
                     /ApEinfo_revcolor="#ffef86"
                     /ApEinfo_fwdcolor="#ffef86"
     misc_feature    3541..5049
                     /label="Glucosyltransferase"
                     /ApEinfo_revcolor="#fc66fe"
                     /ApEinfo_fwdcolor="#fc66fe"
     terminator      5054..5244
                     /label="35S terminator"
                     /ApEinfo_revcolor="#9d1b1c"
                     /ApEinfo_fwdcolor="#9d1b1c"
     misc_feature    5060..5234
                     /label="CaMV poly(A) signal"
                     /ApEinfo_revcolor="#9eafd2"
                     /ApEinfo_fwdcolor="#9eafd2"
     misc_feature    complement(5365..5390)
                     /label="LB"
                     /ApEinfo_revcolor="#f58a5e"
                     /ApEinfo_fwdcolor="#f58a5e"
     gene            5815..6609
                     /label="KanR"
                     /ApEinfo_revcolor="#c7b0e3"
                     /ApEinfo_fwdcolor="#c7b0e3"
     misc_feature    6696..7284
                     /label="ori"
                     /ApEinfo_revcolor="#c6c9d1"
                     /ApEinfo_fwdcolor="#c6c9d1"
     misc_feature    6900..7180
                     /label="pBR322 origin"
                     /ApEinfo_revcolor="#f58a5e"
                     /ApEinfo_fwdcolor="#f58a5e"
     misc_feature    7320..7580
                     /label="bom site from pBR322"
                     /ApEinfo_revcolor="#b1ff67"
                     /ApEinfo_fwdcolor="#b1ff67"
     modified_base   complement(7468..7468)
                     /label="SapI site removed (G>C)"
                     /ApEinfo_revcolor="#b1ff67"
                     /ApEinfo_fwdcolor="#b1ff67"
     misc_feature    complement(7470..7610)
                     /label="BOM pBR322"
                     /ApEinfo_revcolor="#b1ff67"
                     /ApEinfo_fwdcolor="#b1ff67"
     modified_base   complement(7694..7694)
                     /label="Esp3I site removed (G>A)"
                     /ApEinfo_revcolor="#b1ff67"
                     /ApEinfo_fwdcolor="#b1ff67"
     modified_base   complement(7931..7931)
                     /label="SapI site removed (G>C)"
                     /ApEinfo_revcolor="#b1ff67"
                     /ApEinfo_fwdcolor="#b1ff67"
     misc_feature    complement(7954..8148)
                     /label="pVS1 oriV"
                     /ApEinfo_revcolor="#d6b295"
                     /ApEinfo_fwdcolor="#d6b295"
     modified_base   complement(8157..8157)
                     /label="BsaI site removed (T>C)"
                     /ApEinfo_revcolor="#b1ff67"
                     /ApEinfo_fwdcolor="#b1ff67"
     misc_feature    complement(8214..9320)
                     /label="pVS1 replication protein"
                     /ApEinfo_revcolor="#f58a5e"
                     /ApEinfo_fwdcolor="#f58a5e"
     misc_feature    complement(9715..10344)
                     /label="pVS1 StaA"
                     /ApEinfo_revcolor="#b4abac"
                     /ApEinfo_fwdcolor="#b4abac"
     misc_feature    complement(9715..10344)
                     /label="pVS1 partitioning protein"
                     /ApEinfo_revcolor="#f58a5e"
                     /ApEinfo_fwdcolor="#f58a5e"
     modified_base   complement(10543..10543)
                     /label="Esp3I site removed (T>G)"
                     /ApEinfo_revcolor="#b1ff67"
                     /ApEinfo_fwdcolor="#b1ff67"
     misc_feature    complement(10643..11329)
                     /label="pVS1 resolvase"
                     /ApEinfo_revcolor="#f58a5e"
                     /ApEinfo_fwdcolor="#f58a5e"
ORIGIN
        1 taaacgctct tttctcttag gtttacccgc caatatatcc tgtcaaacac tgatagtttt
       61 tcgtacgacc ctcggtaccg atcggcgcgc cGGAGagatc gcgcacgccA ATGctaccgt
      121 aggtcctGCT TCAGGAGGTC AACATGGTGG AGCACGACAC TCTGGTCTAC TCCAAAAATG
      181 TCAAAGATAC AGTCTCAGAA GATCAAAGGG CTATTGAGAC TTTTCAACAA AGGATAATTT
      241 CGGGAAACCT CCTCGGATTC CATTGCCCAG CTATCTGTCA CTTCATCGAA AGGACAGTAG
      301 AAAAGGAAGG TGGCTCCTAC AAATGCCATC ATTGCGATAA AGGAAAGGCT ATCATTCAAG
      361 ATCTCTCTGC CGACAGTGGT CCCAAAGATG GACCCCCACC CACGAGGAGC ATCGTGGAAA
      421 AAGAAGAGGT TCCAACCACG TCTACAAAGC AAGTGGATTG ATGTGATAAC ATGGTGGAGC
      481 ACGACACTCT GGTCTACTCC AAAAATGTCA AAGATACAGT CTCAGAAGAT CAAAGGGCTA
      541 TTGAGACTTT TCAACAAAGG ATAATTTCGG GAAACCTCCT CGGATTCCAT TGCCCAGCTA
      601 TCTGTCACTT CATCGAAAGG ACAGTAGAAA AGGAAGGTGG CTCCTACAAA TGCCATCATT
      661 GCGATAAAGG AAAGGCTATC ATTCAAGATC TCTCTGCCGA CAGTGGTCCC AAAGATGGAC
      721 CCCCACCCAC GAGGAGCATC GTGGAAAAAG AAGAGGTTCC AACCACGTCT ACAAAGCAAG
      781 TGGATTGATG TGACATCTCC ACTGACGTAA GGGATGACGC ACAATCCCAC TATCCTTCGC
      841 AAGACCCTTC CTCTATATAA GGAAGTTCAT TTCATTTGGA GAGGACACGC TCGAGTATAA
      901 GAGCTCATTT TTACAACAAT TACCAACAAC AACAAACAAC AAACAACATT ACAATTACAT
      961 TTACAATTAT CGATACAATc TGAGAaCACG ACGCTgagct cGGACggcgc gccGGAGGAA
     1021 GTTCCTATTC TCTAGAAAGT ATAGGAACTT CCGCTgagct cTCCCggcgc gccGGAGaga
     1081 tcgcgcacgc cAATGGATCA TGCGACCCTC GCCATGATCC TCGCGATCTG GTTCATCAGC
     1141 TTCCACTTCA TCAAGCTGCT GTTCTCCCAG CAGACCACCA AGCTGCTTCC GCCAGGACCA
     1201 AAGCCGCTTC CGATCATCGG CAACATCCTT GAGGTGGGCA AGAAGCCGCA TCGGTCCTTC
     1261 GCCAACCTCG CCAAGATTCA CGGCCCACTC ATTTCCCTCA GACTCGGCTC TGTGACCACC
     1321 ATCGTTGTGT CCTCTGCCGA CGTGGCCAAA GAGATGTTCC TCAAGAAGGA TCACCCGCTC
     1381 TCCAACCGCA CGATCCCGAA TAGTGTTACA GCCGGCGACC ACCACAAGCT CACCATGTCT
     1441 TGGCTCCCGG TGTCTCCGAA GTGGCGCAAC TTCCGCAAGA TTACCGCCGT GCATCTGCTC
     1501 TCCCCACAGA GACTCGATGC CTGCCAGACA TTCAGGCACG CCAAGGTGCA GCAGCTCTAC
     1561 GAGTACGTTC AAGAGTGCGC CCAGAAAGGC CAGGCCGTGG ATATTGGCAA GGCCGCCTTT
     1621 ACGACCAGCC TCAACCTCCT CAGCAAGCTG TTCTTCAGCG TCGAGCTGGC GCACCACAAG
     1681 TCCCATACCA GCCAAGAGTT CAAAGAGCTG ATCTGGAACA TCATGGAAGA TATAGGCAAG
     1741 CCGAACTACG CCGACTACTT CCCGATTCTC GGCTGCGTTG ACCCATCTGG CATTAGAAGA
     1801 AGGCTCGCCT GCTCCTTCGA CAAGCTGATC GCCGTGTTCC AGGGCATCAT CTGCGAGAGA
     1861 CTCGCCCCAG ATTCCTCCAC CACAACTACC ACCACCACCG ACGACGTGCT CGATGTGCTC
     1921 CTCCAGCTGT TCAAGCAGAA CGAGCTGACG ATGGGCGAGA TCAACCACCT CCTCGTGGAC
     1981 ATCTTCGACG CCGGCACCGA TACCACATCC TCCACATTCG AGTGGGTGAT GACCGAGCTG
     2041 ATCCGCAATC CAGAGATGAT GGAAAAGGCC CAAGAGGAAA TCAAGCAGGT CCTCGGCAAG
     2101 GACAAGCAGA TCCAAGAGTC CGACATCATC AACCTGCCGT ACCTCCAGGC GATCATCAAA
     2161 GAGACACTCC GCCTCCATCC GCCGACCGTG TTCTTGCTCC CAAGAAAGGC CGACACCGAT
     2221 GTCGAGCTGT ACGGCTACAT CGTGCCGAAG GATGCCCAGA TCCTCGTGAA CCTCTGGGCC
     2281 ATTGGCAGGG ACCCAAACGC CTGGCAGAAC GCCGATATTT TCAGCCCAGA GCGCTTCATC
     2341 GGCTGCGAGA TCGATGTTAA GGGCCGCGAT TTCGGCCTCC TTCCATTTGG CGCTGGCCGC
     2401 AGAATTTGCC CAGGCATGAA TCTCGCCATC AGGATGCTCA CCCTCATGCT CGCCACACTC
     2461 CTCCAGTTCT TCAACTGGAA GCTCGAAGGC GACATCTCCC CGAAGGACCT CGACATGGAC
     2521 GAGAAGTTCG GCATTGCGCT CCAAAAGACC AAGCCGCTCA AGCTCATCCC GATTCCGCGC
     2581 TACggtagcg gagctaccaa ttttagcctc cttaagcagg cTggtgatgt agaagagaac
     2641 cccgggcctA TGAAGATGAT GAACGGCGAG GACGCCAACG ACCAGATGAT CAAAGAGTCC
     2701 TTCTTCATCA CCCACGGCAA CCCGATCCTC ACCGTCGAGG ATACACATCC GCTCAGGCCG
     2761 TTCTTCGAGA CATGGCGCGA GAAGATTTTC TCCAAGAAGC CGAAGGCCAT CCTCATCATC
     2821 TCCGGCCACT GGGAGACAGT GAAGCCAACC GTGAACGCCG TGCACATCAA CGACACCATC
     2881 CACGACTTCG ACGACTACCC AGCCGCCATG TACCAGTTCA AGTACCCAGC TCCAGGCGAG
     2941 CCAGAGCTTG CGAGAAAGGT GGAAGAGATC CTCAAGAAGT CCGGGTTCGA GACAGCCGAG
     3001 ACAGACCAAA AGAGGGGCCT TGATCACGGC GCCTGGGTTC CACTCATGCT CATGTATCCA
     3061 GAGGCGGACA TCCCGGTGTG CCAGCTCTCA GTTCAGCCAC ATCTCGACGG CACCTACCAC
     3121 TACAATCTCG GCAGAGCCCT CGCGCCGCTC AAGAATGATG GCGTGCTCAT TATTGGCTCC
     3181 GGCAGCGCCA CACATCCACT CGATGAGACA CCGCACTACT TCGATGGTGT TGCCCCTTGG
     3241 GCCGCTGCCT TCGATTCTTG GCTTAGGAAG GCCCTCATCA ACGGCCGCTT CGAGGAAGTG
     3301 AACATCTACG AGAGCAAGGC CCCGAACTGG AAGCTCGCCC ATCCATTTCC AGAGCACTTC
     3361 TACCCGCTCC ACGTTGTGCT CGGCGCTGCT GGTGAAAAGT GGAAGGCCGA GCTGATCCAC
     3421 TCCTCCTGGG ATCATGGCAC ACTTTGCCAC GGCTCCTACA AGTTCACCTC CGCCggatcc
     3481 ggagcaacca actttagcct gctcaagcaa gcaggagatg ttgaggaaaa tcctggcccc
     3541 atgaccgcca tcaagatgaa caccaacggc gagggcgaga cacagcacat cctcatgatc
     3601 ccgttcatgg cgcagggcca cctcaggcca tttctcgaac tcgccatgtt cctctacaag
     3661 cgctcccacg tgatcatcac cctgctcaca actccgctca atgccggctt cctcaggcac
     3721 ctccttcacc accattccta ctcctccagc ggcatcagga tcgtcgagct gccattcaac
     3781 tccaccaacc acggactccc accgggcatc gagaacaccg ataagctcac actcccgctc
     3841 gtggtgtccc tcttccattc caccatcagc ctcgatccgc acctccgcga ttacatctcc
     3901 aggcatttca gcccagccag gccaccactc tgcgtgatcc atgatgtgtt cctcggctgg
     3961 gttgaccagg tggccaagga tgtgggctct acaggcgtgg tgttcacaac aggcggcgct
     4021 tatggcacat ccgcctacgt gtccatctgg aacgatctcc cgcaccagaa ctactccgac
     4081 gaccaagagt tcccgctgcc aggcttccca gagaaccata agttccgcag gtcccagctc
     4141 catcggttcc tcagatatgc cgacggctcc gacgattggt ccaagtattt ccagccgcag
     4201 ctccgccagt ccatgaagtc ttttggctgg ctctgcaact ccgtggaaga gatcgagaca
     4261 ctcggcttct ccatcctccg caactacacc aagctgccga tctggggcat cggcccactt
     4321 attgcttccc cagtgcagca ctcctcctcc gacaacaatt caacaggcgc cgagttcgtg
     4381 cagtggctca gcctcaaaga gccggactcc gtcctctaca tctccttcgg ctcccagaac
     4441 acgatcagcc cgacgcagat gatggaactc gctgctggcc ttgagtcctc cgagaagcca
     4501 ttcctctggg tgatcagagc cccgttcggc ttcgacatca acgaagagat gcgcccagag
     4561 tggctgccag agggctttga ggaacgcatg aaggtgaaga aacagggcaa gctcgtgtac
     4621 aagctcggcc cgcagcttga gatcctcaac catgaatcca tcggcggctt tctcacccac
     4681 tgcggatgga acagcatcct tgagtctctt cgcgagggcg ttccgatgct tggatggcca
     4741 cttgctgccg agcaggccta caacctcaag tacctcgaag atgagatggg cgtcgcggtt
     4801 gagcttgcta gaggcctcga aggcgagatc tccaaagaga aggtcaagcg catcgtcgag
     4861 atgatccttg agcgcaacga gggctccaaa ggctgggaga tgaagaatcg cgccgtggaa
     4921 atgggcaaaa agctcaagga cgccgtgaac gaggaaaaag agctgaaggg ctcctccgtg
     4981 aaggcgatcg acgatttcct cgacgccgtc atgcaggcca aacttgagcc aagcctccag
     5041 tgatagtgaG CTTctcgagt ttctccataa taatgtgtga gtagttccca gataagggaa
     5101 ttagggttcc tatagggttt cgctcatgtg ttgagcatat aagaaaccct tagtatgtat
     5161 ttgtatttgt aaaatacttc tatcaataaa atttctaatt cctaaaacca aaatccagta
     5221 ctaaaatcca gatcccccga attaCGCTga gctcAGTGtt tgatcgccgg cggtaccgag
     5281 tgtacttcaa gtcactcaat tcggcgttaa ttcagtacat taaaaacgtc cgcaatgtgt
     5341 tattaagttg tctaagcgtc aatttgttta caccacaata tatcctgcca ccagccagcc
     5401 aacagctccc cgaccggcag ctcggcacaa aatcaccact cgatacaggc agcccatcag
     5461 tccgggacgg cgtcagcggg agagccgttg taaggcggca gactttgctc atgttaccga
     5521 tgctattcgg aagaacggca actaagctgc cgggtttgaa acacggatga tctcgcggag
     5581 ggtagcatgt tgattgtaac gatgacagag cgttgctgcc tgtgatcacc gcggtttcaa
     5641 aatcggctcc gtcgatacta tgttatacgc caactttgaa aacaactttg aaaaagctgt
     5701 tttctggtat ttaaggtttt agaatgcaag gaacagtgaa ttggagttcg tcttgttata
     5761 attagcttct tggggtatct ttaaatactg tagaaaagag gaaggaaata ataaatggct
     5821 aaaatgagaa tatcaccgga attgaaaaaa ctgatcgaaa aataccgctg cgtaaaagat
     5881 acggaaggaa tgtctcctgc taaggtatat aagctggtgg gagaaaatga aaacctatat
     5941 ttaaaaatga cggacagccg gtataaaggg accacctatg atgtggaacg ggaaaaggac
     6001 atgatgctat ggctggaagg aaagctgcct gttccaaagg tcctgcactt tgaacggcat
     6061 gatggctgga gcaatctgct catgagtgag gccgatggcg tcctttgctc ggaagagtat
     6121 gaagatgaac aaagccctga aaagattatc gagctgtatg cggagtgcat caggctcttt
     6181 cactccatcg acatatcgga ttgtccctat acgaatagct tagacagccg cttagccgaa
     6241 ttggattact tactgaataa cgatctggcc gatgtggatt gcgaaaactg ggaagaagac
     6301 actccattta aagatccgcg cgagctgtat gattttttaa agacggaaaa gcccgaagag
     6361 gaacttgtct tttcccacgg cgacctggga gacagcaaca tctttgtgaa agatggcaaa
     6421 gtaagtggct ttattgatct tgggagaagc ggcagggcgg acaagtggta tgacattgcc
     6481 ttctgcgtcc ggtcgatcag ggaggatatc ggggaagaac agtatgtcga gctatttttt
     6541 gacttactgg ggatcaagcc tgattgggag aaaataaaat attatatttt actggatgaa
     6601 ttgttttagt acctagaatg catgaccaaa atcccttaac gtgagttttc gttccactga
     6661 gcgtcagacc ccgtagaaaa gatcaaagga tcttcttgag atcctttttt tctgcgcgta
     6721 atctgctgct tgcaaacaaa aaaaccaccg ctaccagcgg tggtttgttt gccggatcaa
     6781 gagctaccaa ctctttttcc gaaggtaact ggcttcagca gagcgcagat accaaatact
     6841 gtccttctag tgtagccgta gttaggccac cacttcaaga actctgtagc accgcctaca
     6901 tacctcgctc tgctaatcct gttaccagtg gctgctgcca gtggcgataa gtcgtgtctt
     6961 accgggttgg actcaagacg atagttaccg gataaggcgc agcggtcggg ctgaacgggg
     7021 ggttcgtgca cacagcccag cttggagcga acgacctaca ccgaactgag atacctacag
     7081 cgtgagctat gagaaagcgc cacgcttccc gaagggagaa aggcggacag gtatccggta
     7141 agcggcaggg tcggaacagg agagcgcacg agggagcttc cagggggaaa cgcctggtat
     7201 ctttatagtc ctgtcgggtt tcgccacctc tgacttgagc gtcgattttt gtgatgctcg
     7261 tcaggggggc ggagcctatg gaaaaacgcc agcaacgcgg cctttttacg gttcctggcc
     7321 ttttgctggc cttttgctca catgttcttt cctgcgttat cccctgattc tgtggataac
     7381 cgtattaccg cctttgagtg agctgatacc gctcgccgca gccgaacgac cgagcgcagc
     7441 gagtcagtga gcgaggaagc ggaagagggc ctgatgcggt attttctcct tacgcatctg
     7501 tgcggtattt cacaccgcat atggtgcact ctcagtacaa tctgctctga tgccgcatag
     7561 ttaagccagt atacactccg ctatcgctac gtgactgggt catggctgcg ccccgacacc
     7621 cgccaacacc cgctgacgcg ccctgacggg cttgtctgct cccggcatcc gcttacagac
     7681 aagctgtgac cgtttccggg agctgcatgt gtcagaggtt ttcaccgtca tcaccgaaac
     7741 gcgcgaggca gggtgccttg atgtgggcgc cggcggtcga gtggcgacgg cgcggcttgt
     7801 ccgcgccctg gtagattgcc tggccgtagg ccagccattt ttgagcggcc agcggccgcg
     7861 ataggccgac gcgaagcggc ggggcgtagg gagcgcagcg accgaagggt aggcgctttt
     7921 tgcagctctt gggctgtgcg ctggccagac agttatgcac aggccaggcg ggttttaaga
     7981 gttttaataa gttttaaaga gttttaggcg gaaaaatcgc cttttttctc ttttatatca
     8041 gtcacttaca tgtgtgaccg gttcccaatg tacggctttg ggttcccaat gtacgggttc
     8101 cggttcccaa tgtacggctt tgggttccca atgtacgtgc tatccacagg aaagaggcct
     8161 tttcgacctt tttcccctgc tagggcaatt tgccctagca tctgctccgt acattaggaa
     8221 ccggcggatg cttcgccctc gatcaggttg cggtagcgca tgactaggat cgggccagcc
     8281 tgccccgcct cctccttcaa atcgtactcc ggcaggtcat ttgacccgat cagcttgcgc
     8341 acggtgaaac agaacttctt gaactctccg gcgctgccac tgcgttcgta gatcgtcttg
     8401 aacaaccatc tggcttctgc cttgcctgcg gcgcggcgtg ccaggcggta gagaaaacgg
     8461 ccgatgccgg gatcgatcaa aaagtaatcg gggtgaaccg tcagcacgtc cgggttcttg
     8521 ccttctgtga tctcgcggta catccaatca gctagctcga tctcgatgta ctccggccgc
     8581 ccggtttcgc tctttacgat cttgtagcgg ctaatcaagg cttcaccctc ggataccgtc
     8641 accaggcggc cgttcttggc cttcttcgta cgctgcatgg caacgtgcgt ggtgtttaac
     8701 cgaatgcagg tttctaccag gtcgtctttc tgctttccgc catcggctcg ccggcagaac
     8761 ttgagtacgt ccgcaacgtg tggacggaac acgcggccgg gcttgtctcc cttcccttcc
     8821 cggtatcggt tcatggattc ggttagatgg gaaaccgcca tcagtaccag gtcgtaatcc
     8881 cacacactgg ccatgccggc cggccctgcg gaaacctcta cgtgcccgtc tggaagctcg
     8941 tagcggatca cctcgccagc tcgtcggtca cgcttcgaca gacggaaaac ggccacgtcc
     9001 atgatgctgc gactatcgcg ggtgcccacg tcatagagca tcggaacgaa aaaatctggt
     9061 tgctcgtcgc ccttgggcgg cttcctaatc gacggcgcac cggctgccgg cggttgccgg
     9121 gattctttgc ggattcgatc agcggccgct tgccacgatt caccggggcg tgcttctgcc
     9181 tcgatgcgtt gccgctgggc ggcctgcgcg gccttcaact tctccaccag gtcatcaccc
     9241 agcgccgcgc cgatttgtac cgggccggat ggtttgcgac cgtcacgccg attcctcggg
     9301 cttgggggtt ccagtgccat tgcagggccg gcagacaacc cagccgctta cgcctggcca
     9361 accgcccgtt cctccacaca tggggcattc cacggcgtcg gtgcctggtt gttcttgatt
     9421 ttccatgccg cctcctttag ccgctaaaat tcatctactc atttattcat ttgctcattt
     9481 actctggtag ctgcgcgatg tattcagata gcagctcggt aatggtcttg ccttggcgta
     9541 ccgcgtacat cttcagcttg gtgtgatcct ccgccggcaa ctgaaagttg acccgcttca
     9601 tggctggcgt gtctgccagg ctggccaacg ttgcagcctt gctgctgcgt gcgctcggac
     9661 ggccggcact tagcgtgttt gtgcttttgc tcattttctc tttacctcat taactcaaat
     9721 gagttttgat ttaatttcag cggccagcgc ctggacctcg cgggcagcgt cgccctcggg
     9781 ttctgattca agaacggttg tgccggcggc ggcagtgcct gggtagctca cgcgctgcgt
     9841 gatacgggac tcaagaatgg gcagctcgta cccggccagc gcctcggcaa cctcaccgcc
     9901 gatgcgcgtg cctttgatcg cccgcgacac gacaaaggcc gcttgtagcc ttccatccgt
     9961 gacctcaatg cgctgcttaa ccagctccac caggtcggcg gtggcccata tgtcgtaagg
    10021 gcttggctgc accggaatca gcacgaagtc ggctgccttg atcgcggaca cagccaagtc
    10081 cgccgcctgg ggcgctccgt cgatcactac gaagtcgcgc cggccgatgg ccttcacgtc
    10141 gcggtcaatc gtcgggcggt cgatgccgac aacggttagc ggttgatctt cccgcacggc
    10201 cgcccaatcg cgggcactgc cctggggatc ggaatcgact aacagaacat cggccccggc
    10261 gagttgcagg gcgcgggcta gatgggttgc gatggtcgtc ttgcctgacc cgcctttctg
    10321 gttaagtaca gcgataacct tcatgcgttc cccttgcgta tttgtttatt tactcatcgc
    10381 atcatatacg cagcgaccgc atgacgcaag ctgttttact caaatacaca tcaccttttt
    10441 agacggcggc gctcggtttc ttcagcggcc aagctggccg gccaggccgc cagcttggca
    10501 tcagacaaac cggccaggat ttcatgcagc cgcacggttg agccgtgcgc gggcggctcg
    10561 aacacgtacc cggccgcgat catctccgcc tcgatctctt cggtaatgaa aaacggttcg
    10621 tcctggccgt cctggtgcgg tttcatgctt gttcctcttg gcgttcattc tcggcggccg
    10681 ccagggcgtc ggcctcggtc aatgcgtcct cacggaaggc accgcgccgc ctggcctcgg
    10741 tgggcgtcac ttcctcgctg cgctcaagtg cgcggtacag ggtcgagcga tgcacgccaa
    10801 gcagtgcagc cgcctctttc acggtgcggc cttcctggtc gatcagctcg cgggcgtgcg
    10861 cgatctgtgc cggggtgagg gtagggcggg ggccaaactt cacgcctcgg gccttggcgg
    10921 cctcgcgccc gctccgggtg cggtcgatga ttagggaacg ctcgaactcg gcaatgccgg
    10981 cgaacacggt caacaccatg cggccggccg gcgtggtggt gtcggcccac ggctctgcca
    11041 ggctacgcag gcccgcgccg gcctcctgga tgcgctcggc aatgtccagt aggtcgcggg
    11101 tgctgcgggc caggcggtct agcctggtca ctgtcacaac gtcgccaggg cgtaggtggt
    11161 caagcatcct ggccagctcc gggcggtcgc gcctggtgcc ggtgatcttc tcggaaaaca
    11221 gcttggtgca gccggccgcg tgcagttcgg cccgttggtt ggtcaagtcc tggtcgtcgg
    11281 tgctgacgcg ggcatagccc agcaggccag cggcggcgct cttgttcatg gcgtaatgtc
    11341 tccggttcta gtcgcaagta ttctacttta tgcgactaaa acacgcgaca agaaaacgcc
    11401 aggaaaaggg cagggcggca gcctgtcgcg taacttagga cttgtgcgac atgtcgtttt
    11461 cagaagacgg ctgcactgaa cgtcagaagc cgactgcact atagcagcgg aggggttgga
    11521 tcaaagtact ttgatcccga ggggaaccct gtggttggca tgcacataca aatggacgaa
    11581 cggataaacc ttttcacgcc cttttaaata tccgttattc taa
//
