# Supplementary material for: Viral delivery of recombinases to activate heritable genetic switches in plants
Source: bioRxiv preprint, doi:10.1101/2024.03.03.583219, version 1 (2024-03-05)
Supplement: Supplementary_Fileset_1 [file 583219_file02.zip › Vector maps/pJPC210: Int13 switch, recombined.gb]

LOCUS       pJPC210_(Recombined)   11909 bp ds-DNA     circular     21-JAN-2024
DEFINITION  .
KEYWORDS    "Creator" "Resistance" "Origin(s) of Rep" "Module" "Empty Module
            Cassette" "Plant Selection Promoter" "Plant Selection" "Nuclease
            Promoter" "Nuclease" "Guide Promoter" "Guide Terminator" "Gene"
            "Viral Replicon" "Parent Plasmids" "Description" "Box"
FEATURES             Location/Qualifiers
     misc_feature    290..391
                     /label="NbHSP terminator"
                     /ApEinfo_revcolor="#fb02fe"
                     /ApEinfo_fwdcolor="#fb02fe"
     misc_feature    392..416
                     /label="NbHSP terminator"
                     /ApEinfo_revcolor="#fb02fe"
                     /ApEinfo_fwdcolor="#fb02fe"
     misc_feature    417..730
                     /label="NbHSP terminator"
                     /ApEinfo_revcolor="#fb02fe"
                     /ApEinfo_fwdcolor="#fb02fe"
     misc_feature    complement(857..882)
                     /label="LB"
                     /ApEinfo_revcolor="#f58a5e"
                     /ApEinfo_fwdcolor="#f58a5e"
     gene            1307..2101
                     /label="KanR"
                     /ApEinfo_revcolor="#c7b0e3"
                     /ApEinfo_fwdcolor="#c7b0e3"
     misc_feature    2392..2672
                     /label="pBR322 origin"
                     /ApEinfo_revcolor="#f58a5e"
                     /ApEinfo_fwdcolor="#f58a5e"
     misc_feature    2812..3072
                     /label="bom site from pBR322"
                     /ApEinfo_revcolor="#b1ff67"
                     /ApEinfo_fwdcolor="#b1ff67"
     modified_base   complement(2960..2960)
                     /label="SapI site removed (G>C)"
                     /ApEinfo_revcolor="#b1ff67"
                     /ApEinfo_fwdcolor="#b1ff67"
     misc_feature    complement(2962..3102)
                     /label="BOM pBR322"
                     /ApEinfo_revcolor="#b1ff67"
                     /ApEinfo_fwdcolor="#b1ff67"
     modified_base   complement(3186..3186)
                     /label="Esp3I site removed (G>A)"
                     /ApEinfo_revcolor="#b1ff67"
                     /ApEinfo_fwdcolor="#b1ff67"
     modified_base   complement(3423..3423)
                     /label="SapI site removed (G>C)"
                     /ApEinfo_revcolor="#b1ff67"
                     /ApEinfo_fwdcolor="#b1ff67"
     modified_base   complement(3649..3649)
                     /label="BsaI site removed (T>C)"
                     /ApEinfo_revcolor="#b1ff67"
                     /ApEinfo_fwdcolor="#b1ff67"
     misc_feature    complement(3706..4812)
                     /label="pVS1 replication protein"
                     /ApEinfo_revcolor="#f58a5e"
                     /ApEinfo_fwdcolor="#f58a5e"
     misc_feature    complement(5207..5836)
                     /label="pVS1 partitioning protein"
                     /ApEinfo_revcolor="#f58a5e"
                     /ApEinfo_fwdcolor="#f58a5e"
     modified_base   complement(6035..6035)
                     /label="Esp3I site removed (T>G)"
                     /ApEinfo_revcolor="#b1ff67"
                     /ApEinfo_fwdcolor="#b1ff67"
     misc_feature    complement(6135..6821)
                     /label="pVS1 resolvase"
                     /ApEinfo_revcolor="#f58a5e"
                     /ApEinfo_fwdcolor="#f58a5e"
     misc_feature    7116..7141
                     /label="RB"
                     /ApEinfo_revcolor="#f58a5e"
                     /ApEinfo_fwdcolor="#f58a5e"
     misc_feature    7253..8005
                     /label="2x CaMV 35S promoter"
                     /ApEinfo_revcolor="#84b0dc"
                     /ApEinfo_fwdcolor="#84b0dc"
     primer          7914..7934
                     /label="oJC1345"
                     /note="sequence: tttGAAGACttggagCCACTGACGTAAGGGATGACG"
                     /ApEinfo_revcolor="#f7977a"
                     /ApEinfo_fwdcolor="#f7977a"
     primer          7933..7952
                     /label="oJPC131"
                     /note="sequence: CGCACAATCCCACTATCCTT"
                     /ApEinfo_revcolor="#b7e6d7"
                     /ApEinfo_fwdcolor="#b7e6d7"
     misc_feature    8022..8083
                     /label="TMV Omega"
                     /ApEinfo_revcolor="#c7b0e3"
                     /ApEinfo_fwdcolor="#c7b0e3"
     misc_feature    8133..8196
                     /label="Int13 attL"
                     /ApEinfo_revcolor="#d59687"
                     /ApEinfo_fwdcolor="#d59687"
     misc_feature    8161..8167
                     /label="core"
                     /ApEinfo_revcolor="#faac61"
                     /ApEinfo_fwdcolor="#faac61"
     misc_feature    8238..9728
                     /label="CYP76AD1"
                     /ApEinfo_revcolor="#84b0dc"
                     /ApEinfo_fwdcolor="#84b0dc"
     primer          complement(8342..8363)
                     /label="oJC1346"
                     /note="sequence: tttGAAGACttagcgGATCGGAAGCGGCTTTGGT"
                     /ApEinfo_revcolor="#f7977a"
                     /ApEinfo_fwdcolor="#f7977a"
     primer          complement(8454..8473)
                     /label="oJPC200"
                     /note="sequence: ACAACGATGGTGGTCACAGA"
                     /ApEinfo_revcolor="#f58a5e"
                     /ApEinfo_fwdcolor="#f58a5e"
     misc_feature    9729..9737
                     /label="GSG linker"
                     /ApEinfo_revcolor="#b1ff67"
                     /ApEinfo_fwdcolor="#b1ff67"
     misc_feature    9738..9794
                     /label="P2A"
                     /ApEinfo_revcolor="#85dae9"
                     /ApEinfo_fwdcolor="#85dae9"
     misc_feature    9795..10619
                     /label="DODA"
                     /ApEinfo_revcolor="#ffef86"
                     /ApEinfo_fwdcolor="#ffef86"
     misc_feature    10620..10628
                     /label="GSG linker"
                     /ApEinfo_revcolor="#75c6a9"
                     /ApEinfo_fwdcolor="#75c6a9"
     CDS             10629..10685
                     /label="P2A"
                     /ApEinfo_revcolor="#ffef86"
                     /ApEinfo_fwdcolor="#ffef86"
     misc_feature    10686..285
                     /label="Glucosyltransferase"
                     /ApEinfo_revcolor="#fc66fe"
                     /ApEinfo_fwdcolor="#fc66fe"
ORIGIN
        1 ctcaagtacc tcgaagatga gatgggcgtc gcggttgagc ttgctagagg cctcgaaggc
       61 gagatctcca aagagaaggt caagcgcatc gtcgagatga tccttgagcg caacgagggc
      121 tccaaaggct gggagatgaa gaatcgcgcc gtggaaatgg gcaaaaagct caaggacgcc
      181 gtgaacgagg aaaaagagct gaagggctcc tccgtgaagg cgatcgacga tttcctcgac
      241 gccgtcatgc aggccaaact tgagccaagc ctccagtgat agtgaGCTTa ctgaggaaat
      301 atatagacaa attaagtttg gttctatgag ttctaatttg gacttaagag ttgtttgaaa
      361 ttctatttta tagtgatgct tataatgtat ttggactgtt ttctgctgtg tgtaagacct
      421 tttggtctgt gaactggaaa catacatgaa taaatttctt tgaatttact ggaatttttg
      481 catcaacaaa agaaaaattg aagttactaa cttgtaaatg gaacaattgt aatgttaaag
      541 gatataaata tcttaatata gtgcgatacg aatcacacga atgcaagact ttctctctct
      601 gctcccgctc atgctctcgg tgcatgttag ctaaatatac atcggtgcat ccatggcagg
      661 agcatgagga cggggatgag gaagggagtg aggagggcca aaagaagtac acatagtttc
      721 ctttgggagc GAATTCCGCT gagctcAGTG tttgatcgcc ggcggtaccg agtgtacttc
      781 aagtcactca attcggcgtt aattcagtac attaaaaacg tccgcaatgt gttattaagt
      841 tgtctaagcg tcaatttgtt tacaccacaa tatatcctgc caccagccag ccaacagctc
      901 cccgaccggc agctcggcac aaaatcacca ctcgatacag gcagcccatc agtccgggac
      961 ggcgtcagcg ggagagccgt tgtaaggcgg cagactttgc tcatgttacc gatgctattc
     1021 ggaagaacgg caactaagct gccgggtttg aaacacggat gatctcgcgg agggtagcat
     1081 gttgattgta acgatgacag agcgttgctg cctgtgatca ccgcggtttc aaaatcggct
     1141 ccgtcgatac tatgttatac gccaactttg aaaacaactt tgaaaaagct gttttctggt
     1201 atttaaggtt ttagaatgca aggaacagtg aattggagtt cgtcttgtta taattagctt
     1261 cttggggtat ctttaaatac tgtagaaaag aggaaggaaa taataaatgg ctaaaatgag
     1321 aatatcaccg gaattgaaaa aactgatcga aaaataccgc tgcgtaaaag atacggaagg
     1381 aatgtctcct gctaaggtat ataagctggt gggagaaaat gaaaacctat atttaaaaat
     1441 gacggacagc cggtataaag ggaccaccta tgatgtggaa cgggaaaagg acatgatgct
     1501 atggctggaa ggaaagctgc ctgttccaaa ggtcctgcac tttgaacggc atgatggctg
     1561 gagcaatctg ctcatgagtg aggccgatgg cgtcctttgc tcggaagagt atgaagatga
     1621 acaaagccct gaaaagatta tcgagctgta tgcggagtgc atcaggctct ttcactccat
     1681 cgacatatcg gattgtccct atacgaatag cttagacagc cgcttagccg aattggatta
     1741 cttactgaat aacgatctgg ccgatgtgga ttgcgaaaac tgggaagaag acactccatt
     1801 taaagatccg cgcgagctgt atgatttttt aaagacggaa aagcccgaag aggaacttgt
     1861 cttttcccac ggcgacctgg gagacagcaa catctttgtg aaagatggca aagtaagtgg
     1921 ctttattgat cttgggagaa gcggcagggc ggacaagtgg tatgacattg ccttctgcgt
     1981 ccggtcgatc agggaggata tcggggaaga acagtatgtc gagctatttt ttgacttact
     2041 ggggatcaag cctgattggg agaaaataaa atattatatt ttactggatg aattgtttta
     2101 gtacctagaa tgcatgacca aaatccctta acgtgagttt tcgttccact gagcgtcaga
     2161 ccccgtagaa aagatcaaag gatcttcttg agatcctttt tttctgcgcg taatctgctg
     2221 cttgcaaaca aaaaaaccac cgctaccagc ggtggtttgt ttgccggatc aagagctacc
     2281 aactcttttt ccgaaggtaa ctggcttcag cagagcgcag ataccaaata ctgtccttct
     2341 agtgtagccg tagttaggcc accacttcaa gaactctgta gcaccgccta catacctcgc
     2401 tctgctaatc ctgttaccag tggctgctgc cagtggcgat aagtcgtgtc ttaccgggtt
     2461 ggactcaaga cgatagttac cggataaggc gcagcggtcg ggctgaacgg ggggttcgtg
     2521 cacacagccc agcttggagc gaacgaccta caccgaactg agatacctac agcgtgagct
     2581 atgagaaagc gccacgcttc ccgaagggag aaaggcggac aggtatccgg taagcggcag
     2641 ggtcggaaca ggagagcgca cgagggagct tccaggggga aacgcctggt atctttatag
     2701 tcctgtcggg tttcgccacc tctgacttga gcgtcgattt ttgtgatgct cgtcaggggg
     2761 gcggagccta tggaaaaacg ccagcaacgc ggccttttta cggttcctgg ccttttgctg
     2821 gccttttgct cacatgttct ttcctgcgtt atcccctgat tctgtggata accgtattac
     2881 cgcctttgag tgagctgata ccgctcgccg cagccgaacg accgagcgca gcgagtcagt
     2941 gagcgaggaa gcggaagagg gcctgatgcg gtattttctc cttacgcatc tgtgcggtat
     3001 ttcacaccgc atatggtgca ctctcagtac aatctgctct gatgccgcat agttaagcca
     3061 gtatacactc cgctatcgct acgtgactgg gtcatggctg cgccccgaca cccgccaaca
     3121 cccgctgacg cgccctgacg ggcttgtctg ctcccggcat ccgcttacag acaagctgtg
     3181 accgtttccg ggagctgcat gtgtcagagg ttttcaccgt catcaccgaa acgcgcgagg
     3241 cagggtgcct tgatgtgggc gccggcggtc gagtggcgac ggcgcggctt gtccgcgccc
     3301 tggtagattg cctggccgta ggccagccat ttttgagcgg ccagcggccg cgataggccg
     3361 acgcgaagcg gcggggcgta gggagcgcag cgaccgaagg gtaggcgctt tttgcagctc
     3421 ttgggctgtg cgctggccag acagttatgc acaggccagg cgggttttaa gagttttaat
     3481 aagttttaaa gagttttagg cggaaaaatc gccttttttc tcttttatat cagtcactta
     3541 catgtgtgac cggttcccaa tgtacggctt tgggttccca atgtacgggt tccggttccc
     3601 aatgtacggc tttgggttcc caatgtacgt gctatccaca ggaaagaggc cttttcgacc
     3661 tttttcccct gctagggcaa tttgccctag catctgctcc gtacattagg aaccggcgga
     3721 tgcttcgccc tcgatcaggt tgcggtagcg catgactagg atcgggccag cctgccccgc
     3781 ctcctccttc aaatcgtact ccggcaggtc atttgacccg atcagcttgc gcacggtgaa
     3841 acagaacttc ttgaactctc cggcgctgcc actgcgttcg tagatcgtct tgaacaacca
     3901 tctggcttct gccttgcctg cggcgcggcg tgccaggcgg tagagaaaac ggccgatgcc
     3961 gggatcgatc aaaaagtaat cggggtgaac cgtcagcacg tccgggttct tgccttctgt
     4021 gatctcgcgg tacatccaat cagctagctc gatctcgatg tactccggcc gcccggtttc
     4081 gctctttacg atcttgtagc ggctaatcaa ggcttcaccc tcggataccg tcaccaggcg
     4141 gccgttcttg gccttcttcg tacgctgcat ggcaacgtgc gtggtgttta accgaatgca
     4201 ggtttctacc aggtcgtctt tctgctttcc gccatcggct cgccggcaga acttgagtac
     4261 gtccgcaacg tgtggacgga acacgcggcc gggcttgtct cccttccctt cccggtatcg
     4321 gttcatggat tcggttagat gggaaaccgc catcagtacc aggtcgtaat cccacacact
     4381 ggccatgccg gccggccctg cggaaacctc tacgtgcccg tctggaagct cgtagcggat
     4441 cacctcgcca gctcgtcggt cacgcttcga cagacggaaa acggccacgt ccatgatgct
     4501 gcgactatcg cgggtgccca cgtcatagag catcggaacg aaaaaatctg gttgctcgtc
     4561 gcccttgggc ggcttcctaa tcgacggcgc accggctgcc ggcggttgcc gggattcttt
     4621 gcggattcga tcagcggccg cttgccacga ttcaccgggg cgtgcttctg cctcgatgcg
     4681 ttgccgctgg gcggcctgcg cggccttcaa cttctccacc aggtcatcac ccagcgccgc
     4741 gccgatttgt accgggccgg atggtttgcg accgtcacgc cgattcctcg ggcttggggg
     4801 ttccagtgcc attgcagggc cggcagacaa cccagccgct tacgcctggc caaccgcccg
     4861 ttcctccaca catggggcat tccacggcgt cggtgcctgg ttgttcttga ttttccatgc
     4921 cgcctccttt agccgctaaa attcatctac tcatttattc atttgctcat ttactctggt
     4981 agctgcgcga tgtattcaga tagcagctcg gtaatggtct tgccttggcg taccgcgtac
     5041 atcttcagct tggtgtgatc ctccgccggc aactgaaagt tgacccgctt catggctggc
     5101 gtgtctgcca ggctggccaa cgttgcagcc ttgctgctgc gtgcgctcgg acggccggca
     5161 cttagcgtgt ttgtgctttt gctcattttc tctttacctc attaactcaa atgagttttg
     5221 atttaatttc agcggccagc gcctggacct cgcgggcagc gtcgccctcg ggttctgatt
     5281 caagaacggt tgtgccggcg gcggcagtgc ctgggtagct cacgcgctgc gtgatacggg
     5341 actcaagaat gggcagctcg tacccggcca gcgcctcggc aacctcaccg ccgatgcgcg
     5401 tgcctttgat cgcccgcgac acgacaaagg ccgcttgtag ccttccatcc gtgacctcaa
     5461 tgcgctgctt aaccagctcc accaggtcgg cggtggccca tatgtcgtaa gggcttggct
     5521 gcaccggaat cagcacgaag tcggctgcct tgatcgcgga cacagccaag tccgccgcct
     5581 ggggcgctcc gtcgatcact acgaagtcgc gccggccgat ggccttcacg tcgcggtcaa
     5641 tcgtcgggcg gtcgatgccg acaacggtta gcggttgatc ttcccgcacg gccgcccaat
     5701 cgcgggcact gccctgggga tcggaatcga ctaacagaac atcggccccg gcgagttgca
     5761 gggcgcgggc tagatgggtt gcgatggtcg tcttgcctga cccgcctttc tggttaagta
     5821 cagcgataac cttcatgcgt tccccttgcg tatttgttta tttactcatc gcatcatata
     5881 cgcagcgacc gcatgacgca agctgtttta ctcaaataca catcaccttt ttagacggcg
     5941 gcgctcggtt tcttcagcgg ccaagctggc cggccaggcc gccagcttgg catcagacaa
     6001 accggccagg atttcatgca gccgcacggt tgagccgtgc gcgggcggct cgaacacgta
     6061 cccggccgcg atcatctccg cctcgatctc ttcggtaatg aaaaacggtt cgtcctggcc
     6121 gtcctggtgc ggtttcatgc ttgttcctct tggcgttcat tctcggcggc cgccagggcg
     6181 tcggcctcgg tcaatgcgtc ctcacggaag gcaccgcgcc gcctggcctc ggtgggcgtc
     6241 acttcctcgc tgcgctcaag tgcgcggtac agggtcgagc gatgcacgcc aagcagtgca
     6301 gccgcctctt tcacggtgcg gccttcctgg tcgatcagct cgcgggcgtg cgcgatctgt
     6361 gccggggtga gggtagggcg ggggccaaac ttcacgcctc gggccttggc ggcctcgcgc
     6421 ccgctccggg tgcggtcgat gattagggaa cgctcgaact cggcaatgcc ggcgaacacg
     6481 gtcaacacca tgcggccggc cggcgtggtg gtgtcggccc acggctctgc caggctacgc
     6541 aggcccgcgc cggcctcctg gatgcgctcg gcaatgtcca gtaggtcgcg ggtgctgcgg
     6601 gccaggcggt ctagcctggt cactgtcaca acgtcgccag ggcgtaggtg gtcaagcatc
     6661 ctggccagct ccgggcggtc gcgcctggtg ccggtgatct tctcggaaaa cagcttggtg
     6721 cagccggccg cgtgcagttc ggcccgttgg ttggtcaagt cctggtcgtc ggtgctgacg
     6781 cgggcatagc ccagcaggcc agcggcggcg ctcttgttca tggcgtaatg tctccggttc
     6841 tagtcgcaag tattctactt tatgcgacta aaacacgcga caagaaaacg ccaggaaaag
     6901 ggcagggcgg cagcctgtcg cgtaacttag gacttgtgcg acatgtcgtt ttcagaagac
     6961 ggctgcactg aacgtcagaa gccgactgca ctatagcagc ggaggggttg gatcaaagta
     7021 ctttgatccc gaggggaacc ctgtggttgg catgcacata caaatggacg aacggataaa
     7081 ccttttcacg cccttttaaa tatccgttat tctaataaac gctcttttct cttaggttta
     7141 cccgccaata tatcctgtca aacactgata gtttttcgta cgaccctcgg taccgatcgg
     7201 cgcgccGGAG agatcgcgca cgccAATGct accgtaggtc ctGCTTCAGG AGGTCAACAT
     7261 GGTGGAGCAC GACACTCTGG TCTACTCCAA AAATGTCAAA GATACAGTCT CAGAAGATCA
     7321 AAGGGCTATT GAGACTTTTC AACAAAGGAT AATTTCGGGA AACCTCCTCG GATTCCATTG
     7381 CCCAGCTATC TGTCACTTCA TCGAAAGGAC AGTAGAAAAG GAAGGTGGCT CCTACAAATG
     7441 CCATCATTGC GATAAAGGAA AGGCTATCAT TCAAGATCTC TCTGCCGACA GTGGTCCCAA
     7501 AGATGGACCC CCACCCACGA GGAGCATCGT GGAAAAAGAA GAGGTTCCAA CCACGTCTAC
     7561 AAAGCAAGTG GATTGATGTG ATAACATGGT GGAGCACGAC ACTCTGGTCT ACTCCAAAAA
     7621 TGTCAAAGAT ACAGTCTCAG AAGATCAAAG GGCTATTGAG ACTTTTCAAC AAAGGATAAT
     7681 TTCGGGAAAC CTCCTCGGAT TCCATTGCCC AGCTATCTGT CACTTCATCG AAAGGACAGT
     7741 AGAAAAGGAA GGTGGCTCCT ACAAATGCCA TCATTGCGAT AAAGGAAAGG CTATCATTCA
     7801 AGATCTCTCT GCCGACAGTG GTCCCAAAGA TGGACCCCCA CCCACGAGGA GCATCGTGGA
     7861 AAAAGAAGAG GTTCCAACCA CGTCTACAAA GCAAGTGGAT TGATGTGACA TCTCCACTGA
     7921 CGTAAGGGAT GACGCACAAT CCCACTATCC TTCGCAAGAC CCTTCCTCTA TATAAGGAAG
     7981 TTCATTTCAT TTGGAGAGGA CACGCTCGAG TATAAGAGCT CATTTTTACA ACAATTACCA
     8041 ACAACAACAA ACAACAAACA ACATTACAAT TACATTTACA ATTATCGATA CAATcTGAGA
     8101 aCACGACGCT gagctcGGAC ggcgcgccGG AGcgcataca ttgttgttgt ttttccagat
     8161 ccagttgttt tagtaacata aatacaactc cgaataCGCT gagctcTCCC GGCGCGCCGG
     8221 AGagatcgcg cacgccAATG GATCATGCGA CCCTCGCCAT GATCCTCGCG ATCTGGTTCA
     8281 TCAGCTTCCA CTTCATCAAG CTGCTGTTCT CCCAGCAGAC CACCAAGCTG CTTCCGCCAG
     8341 GACCAAAGCC GCTTCCGATC ATCGGCAACA TCCTTGAGGT GGGCAAGAAG CCGCATCGGT
     8401 CCTTCGCCAA CCTCGCCAAG ATTCACGGCC CACTCATTTC CCTCAGACTC GGCTCTGTGA
     8461 CCACCATCGT TGTGTCCTCT GCCGACGTGG CCAAAGAGAT GTTCCTCAAG AAGGATCACC
     8521 CGCTCTCCAA CCGCACGATC CCGAATAGTG TTACAGCCGG CGACCACCAC AAGCTCACCA
     8581 TGTCTTGGCT CCCGGTGTCT CCGAAGTGGC GCAACTTCCG CAAGATTACC GCCGTGCATC
     8641 TGCTCTCCCC ACAGAGACTC GATGCCTGCC AGACATTCAG GCACGCCAAG GTGCAGCAGC
     8701 TCTACGAGTA CGTTCAAGAG TGCGCCCAGA AAGGCCAGGC CGTGGATATT GGCAAGGCCG
     8761 CCTTTACGAC CAGCCTCAAC CTCCTCAGCA AGCTGTTCTT CAGCGTCGAG CTGGCGCACC
     8821 ACAAGTCCCA TACCAGCCAA GAGTTCAAAG AGCTGATCTG GAACATCATG GAAGATATAG
     8881 GCAAGCCGAA CTACGCCGAC TACTTCCCGA TTCTCGGCTG CGTTGACCCA TCTGGCATTA
     8941 GAAGAAGGCT CGCCTGCTCC TTCGACAAGC TGATCGCCGT GTTCCAGGGC ATCATCTGCG
     9001 AGAGACTCGC CCCAGATTCC TCCACCACAA CTACCACCAC CACCGACGAC GTGCTCGATG
     9061 TGCTCCTCCA GCTGTTCAAG CAGAACGAGC TGACGATGGG CGAGATCAAC CACCTCCTCG
     9121 TGGACATCTT CGACGCCGGC ACCGATACCA CATCCTCCAC ATTCGAGTGG GTGATGACCG
     9181 AGCTGATCCG CAATCCAGAG ATGATGGAAA AGGCCCAAGA GGAAATCAAG CAGGTCCTCG
     9241 GCAAGGACAA GCAGATCCAA GAGTCCGACA TCATCAACCT GCCGTACCTC CAGGCGATCA
     9301 TCAAAGAGAC ACTCCGCCTC CATCCGCCGA CCGTGTTCTT GCTCCCAAGA AAGGCCGACA
     9361 CCGATGTCGA GCTGTACGGC TACATCGTGC CGAAGGATGC CCAGATCCTC GTGAACCTCT
     9421 GGGCCATTGG CAGGGACCCA AACGCCTGGC AGAACGCCGA TATTTTCAGC CCAGAGCGCT
     9481 TCATCGGCTG CGAGATCGAT GTTAAGGGCC GCGATTTCGG CCTCCTTCCA TTTGGCGCTG
     9541 GCCGCAGAAT TTGCCCAGGC ATGAATCTCG CCATCAGGAT GCTCACCCTC ATGCTCGCCA
     9601 CACTCCTCCA GTTCTTCAAC TGGAAGCTCG AAGGCGACAT CTCCCCGAAG GACCTCGACA
     9661 TGGACGAGAA GTTCGGCATT GCGCTCCAAA AGACCAAGCC GCTCAAGCTC ATCCCGATTC
     9721 CGCGCTACgg tagcggagct accaatttta gcctccttaa gcaggcTggt gatgtagaag
     9781 agaaccccgg gcctATGAAG ATGATGAACG GCGAGGACGC CAACGACCAG ATGATCAAAG
     9841 AGTCCTTCTT CATCACCCAC GGCAACCCGA TCCTCACCGT CGAGGATACA CATCCGCTCA
     9901 GGCCGTTCTT CGAGACATGG CGCGAGAAGA TTTTCTCCAA GAAGCCGAAG GCCATCCTCA
     9961 TCATCTCCGG CCACTGGGAG ACAGTGAAGC CAACCGTGAA CGCCGTGCAC ATCAACGACA
    10021 CCATCCACGA CTTCGACGAC TACCCAGCCG CCATGTACCA GTTCAAGTAC CCAGCTCCAG
    10081 GCGAGCCAGA GCTTGCGAGA AAGGTGGAAG AGATCCTCAA GAAGTCCGGG TTCGAGACAG
    10141 CCGAGACAGA CCAAAAGAGG GGCCTTGATC ACGGCGCCTG GGTTCCACTC ATGCTCATGT
    10201 ATCCAGAGGC GGACATCCCG GTGTGCCAGC TCTCAGTTCA GCCACATCTC GACGGCACCT
    10261 ACCACTACAA TCTCGGCAGA GCCCTCGCGC CGCTCAAGAA TGATGGCGTG CTCATTATTG
    10321 GCTCCGGCAG CGCCACACAT CCACTCGATG AGACACCGCA CTACTTCGAT GGTGTTGCCC
    10381 CTTGGGCCGC TGCCTTCGAT TCTTGGCTTA GGAAGGCCCT CATCAACGGC CGCTTCGAGG
    10441 AAGTGAACAT CTACGAGAGC AAGGCCCCGA ACTGGAAGCT CGCCCATCCA TTTCCAGAGC
    10501 ACTTCTACCC GCTCCACGTT GTGCTCGGCG CTGCTGGTGA AAAGTGGAAG GCCGAGCTGA
    10561 TCCACTCCTC CTGGGATCAT GGCACACTTT GCCACGGCTC CTACAAGTTC ACCTCCGCCg
    10621 gatccggagc aaccaacttt agcctgctca agcaagcagg agatgttgag gaaaatcctg
    10681 gccccatgac cgccatcaag atgaacacca acggcgaggg cgagacacag cacatcctca
    10741 tgatcccgtt catggcgcag ggccacctca ggccatttct cgaactcgcc atgttcctct
    10801 acaagcgctc ccacgtgatc atcaccctgc tcacaactcc gctcaatgcc ggcttcctca
    10861 ggcacctcct tcaccaccat tcctactcct ccagcggcat caggatcgtc gagctgccat
    10921 tcaactccac caaccacgga ctcccaccgg gcatcgagaa caccgataag ctcacactcc
    10981 cgctcgtggt gtccctcttc cattccacca tcagcctcga tccgcacctc cgcgattaca
    11041 tctccaggca tttcagccca gccaggccac cactctgcgt gatccatgat gtgttcctcg
    11101 gctgggttga ccaggtggcc aaggatgtgg gctctacagg cgtggtgttc acaacaggcg
    11161 gcgcttatgg cacatccgcc tacgtgtcca tctggaacga tctcccgcac cagaactact
    11221 ccgacgacca agagttcccg ctgccaggct tcccagagaa ccataagttc cgcaggtccc
    11281 agctccatcg gttcctcaga tatgccgacg gctccgacga ttggtccaag tatttccagc
    11341 cgcagctccg ccagtccatg aagtcttttg gctggctctg caactccgtg gaagagatcg
    11401 agacactcgg cttctccatc ctccgcaact acaccaagct gccgatctgg ggcatcggcc
    11461 cacttattgc ttccccagtg cagcactcct cctccgacaa caattcaaca ggcgccgagt
    11521 tcgtgcagtg gctcagcctc aaagagccgg actccgtcct ctacatctcc ttcggctccc
    11581 agaacacgat cagcccgacg cagatgatgg aactcgctgc tggccttgag tcctccgaga
    11641 agccattcct ctgggtgatc agagccccgt tcggcttcga catcaacgaa gagatgcgcc
    11701 cagagtggct gccagagggc tttgaggaac gcatgaaggt gaagaaacag ggcaagctcg
    11761 tgtacaagct cggcccgcag cttgagatcc tcaaccatga atccatcggc ggctttctca
    11821 cccactgcgg atggaacagc atccttgagt ctcttcgcga gggcgttccg atgcttggat
    11881 ggccacttgc tgccgagcag gcctacaac
//
