# Supplementary material for: Viral delivery of recombinases to activate heritable genetic switches in plants
Source: bioRxiv preprint, doi:10.1101/2024.03.03.583219, version 1 (2024-03-05)
Supplement: Supplementary_Fileset_1 [file 583219_file02.zip › Vector maps/pJPC259: Cre Lox 71⁄66 switch, recombined.gb]

LOCUS       pJPC259_(Recombined)   11623 bp ds-DNA     circular     21-JAN-2024
DEFINITION  .
FEATURES             Location/Qualifiers
     misc_feature    complement(1..26)
                     /label="T-DNA border (R)"
                     /ApEinfo_revcolor="#c6c9d1"
                     /ApEinfo_fwdcolor="#c6c9d1"
     misc_feature    138..890
                     /label="2x CaMV 35S promoter"
                     /ApEinfo_revcolor="#84b0dc"
                     /ApEinfo_fwdcolor="#84b0dc"
     misc_feature    907..968
                     /label="TMV Omega"
                     /ApEinfo_revcolor="#c7b0e3"
                     /ApEinfo_fwdcolor="#c7b0e3"
     misc_feature    1018..1051
                     /label="lox72"
                     /ApEinfo_revcolor="#c7b0e3"
                     /ApEinfo_fwdcolor="#c7b0e3"
     misc_feature    1039..1051
                     /label="Right Arm"
                     /ApEinfo_revcolor="#faac61"
                     /ApEinfo_fwdcolor="#faac61"
     misc_feature    1093..2583
                     /label="cyp76ad1"
                     /ApEinfo_revcolor="#85dae9"
                     /ApEinfo_fwdcolor="#85dae9"
     misc_feature    2584..2592
                     /label="GSG linker"
                     /ApEinfo_revcolor="#b1ff67"
                     /ApEinfo_fwdcolor="#b1ff67"
     CDS             2593..2620
                     /label="P2A"
                     /ApEinfo_revcolor="#ffef86"
                     /ApEinfo_fwdcolor="#ffef86"
     CDS             2621..2649
                     /label="P2A"
                     /ApEinfo_revcolor="#ffef86"
                     /ApEinfo_fwdcolor="#ffef86"
     misc_feature    2650..3474
                     /label="DODA"
                     /ApEinfo_revcolor="#ffef86"
                     /ApEinfo_fwdcolor="#ffef86"
     CDS             3484..3540
                     /label="P2A"
                     /ApEinfo_revcolor="#ffef86"
                     /ApEinfo_fwdcolor="#ffef86"
     misc_feature    3541..5049
                     /label="Glucosyltransferase"
                     /ApEinfo_revcolor="#fc66fe"
                     /ApEinfo_fwdcolor="#fc66fe"
     terminator      5054..5244
                     /label="35S terminator"
                     /ApEinfo_revcolor="#9d1b1c"
                     /ApEinfo_fwdcolor="#9d1b1c"
     misc_feature    complement(5365..5390)
                     /label="LB"
                     /ApEinfo_revcolor="#f58a5e"
                     /ApEinfo_fwdcolor="#f58a5e"
     gene            5815..6609
                     /label="KanR"
                     /ApEinfo_revcolor="#c7b0e3"
                     /ApEinfo_fwdcolor="#c7b0e3"
     misc_feature    6900..7180
                     /label="pBR322 origin"
                     /ApEinfo_revcolor="#f58a5e"
                     /ApEinfo_fwdcolor="#f58a5e"
     misc_feature    7320..7580
                     /label="bom site from pBR322"
                     /ApEinfo_revcolor="#b1ff67"
                     /ApEinfo_fwdcolor="#b1ff67"
     modified_base   complement(7468..7468)
                     /label="SapI site removed (G>C)"
                     /ApEinfo_revcolor="#b1ff67"
                     /ApEinfo_fwdcolor="#b1ff67"
     misc_feature    complement(7470..7610)
                     /label="BOM pBR322"
                     /ApEinfo_revcolor="#b1ff67"
                     /ApEinfo_fwdcolor="#b1ff67"
     modified_base   complement(7694..7694)
                     /label="Esp3I site removed (G>A)"
                     /ApEinfo_revcolor="#b1ff67"
                     /ApEinfo_fwdcolor="#b1ff67"
     modified_base   complement(7931..7931)
                     /label="SapI site removed (G>C)"
                     /ApEinfo_revcolor="#b1ff67"
                     /ApEinfo_fwdcolor="#b1ff67"
     modified_base   complement(8157..8157)
                     /label="BsaI site removed (T>C)"
                     /ApEinfo_revcolor="#b1ff67"
                     /ApEinfo_fwdcolor="#b1ff67"
     misc_feature    complement(8214..9320)
                     /label="pVS1 replication protein"
                     /ApEinfo_revcolor="#f58a5e"
                     /ApEinfo_fwdcolor="#f58a5e"
     misc_feature    complement(9715..10344)
                     /label="pVS1 partitioning protein"
                     /ApEinfo_revcolor="#f58a5e"
                     /ApEinfo_fwdcolor="#f58a5e"
     modified_base   complement(10543..10543)
                     /label="Esp3I site removed (T>G)"
                     /ApEinfo_revcolor="#b1ff67"
                     /ApEinfo_fwdcolor="#b1ff67"
     misc_feature    complement(10643..11329)
                     /label="pVS1 resolvase"
                     /ApEinfo_revcolor="#f58a5e"
                     /ApEinfo_fwdcolor="#f58a5e"
ORIGIN
        1 taaacgctct tttctcttag gtttacccgc caatatatcc tgtcaaacac tgatagtttt
       61 tcgtacgacc ctcggtaccg atcggcgcgc cGGAGagatc gcgcacgccA ATGctaccgt
      121 aggtcctGCT TCAGGAGGTC AACATGGTGG AGCACGACAC TCTGGTCTAC TCCAAAAATG
      181 TCAAAGATAC AGTCTCAGAA GATCAAAGGG CTATTGAGAC TTTTCAACAA AGGATAATTT
      241 CGGGAAACCT CCTCGGATTC CATTGCCCAG CTATCTGTCA CTTCATCGAA AGGACAGTAG
      301 AAAAGGAAGG TGGCTCCTAC AAATGCCATC ATTGCGATAA AGGAAAGGCT ATCATTCAAG
      361 ATCTCTCTGC CGACAGTGGT CCCAAAGATG GACCCCCACC CACGAGGAGC ATCGTGGAAA
      421 AAGAAGAGGT TCCAACCACG TCTACAAAGC AAGTGGATTG ATGTGATAAC ATGGTGGAGC
      481 ACGACACTCT GGTCTACTCC AAAAATGTCA AAGATACAGT CTCAGAAGAT CAAAGGGCTA
      541 TTGAGACTTT TCAACAAAGG ATAATTTCGG GAAACCTCCT CGGATTCCAT TGCCCAGCTA
      601 TCTGTCACTT CATCGAAAGG ACAGTAGAAA AGGAAGGTGG CTCCTACAAA TGCCATCATT
      661 GCGATAAAGG AAAGGCTATC ATTCAAGATC TCTCTGCCGA CAGTGGTCCC AAAGATGGAC
      721 CCCCACCCAC GAGGAGCATC GTGGAAAAAG AAGAGGTTCC AACCACGTCT ACAAAGCAAG
      781 TGGATTGATG TGACATCTCC ACTGACGTAA GGGATGACGC ACAATCCCAC TATCCTTCGC
      841 AAGACCCTTC CTCTATATAA GGAAGTTCAT TTCATTTGGA GAGGACACGC TCGAGTATAA
      901 GAGCTCATTT TTACAACAAT TACCAACAAC AACAAACAAC AAACAACATT ACAATTACAT
      961 TTACAATTAT CGATACAATc TGAGAaCACG ACGCTgagct cGGACggcgc gccGGAGtac
     1021 cgTTCGTATA GCATACATTA TACGAAcggT ACGCTgagct cTCCCggcgc gccGGAGaga
     1081 tcgcgcacgc cAATGGATCA TGCGACCCTC GCCATGATCC TCGCGATCTG GTTCATCAGC
     1141 TTCCACTTCA TCAAGCTGCT GTTCTCCCAG CAGACCACCA AGCTGCTTCC GCCAGGACCA
     1201 AAGCCGCTTC CGATCATCGG CAACATCCTT GAGGTGGGCA AGAAGCCGCA TCGGTCCTTC
     1261 GCCAACCTCG CCAAGATTCA CGGCCCACTC ATTTCCCTCA GACTCGGCTC TGTGACCACC
     1321 ATCGTTGTGT CCTCTGCCGA CGTGGCCAAA GAGATGTTCC TCAAGAAGGA TCACCCGCTC
     1381 TCCAACCGCA CGATCCCGAA TAGTGTTACA GCCGGCGACC ACCACAAGCT CACCATGTCT
     1441 TGGCTCCCGG TGTCTCCGAA GTGGCGCAAC TTCCGCAAGA TTACCGCCGT GCATCTGCTC
     1501 TCCCCACAGA GACTCGATGC CTGCCAGACA TTCAGGCACG CCAAGGTGCA GCAGCTCTAC
     1561 GAGTACGTTC AAGAGTGCGC CCAGAAAGGC CAGGCCGTGG ATATTGGCAA GGCCGCCTTT
     1621 ACGACCAGCC TCAACCTCCT CAGCAAGCTG TTCTTCAGCG TCGAGCTGGC GCACCACAAG
     1681 TCCCATACCA GCCAAGAGTT CAAAGAGCTG ATCTGGAACA TCATGGAAGA TATAGGCAAG
     1741 CCGAACTACG CCGACTACTT CCCGATTCTC GGCTGCGTTG ACCCATCTGG CATTAGAAGA
     1801 AGGCTCGCCT GCTCCTTCGA CAAGCTGATC GCCGTGTTCC AGGGCATCAT CTGCGAGAGA
     1861 CTCGCCCCAG ATTCCTCCAC CACAACTACC ACCACCACCG ACGACGTGCT CGATGTGCTC
     1921 CTCCAGCTGT TCAAGCAGAA CGAGCTGACG ATGGGCGAGA TCAACCACCT CCTCGTGGAC
     1981 ATCTTCGACG CCGGCACCGA TACCACATCC TCCACATTCG AGTGGGTGAT GACCGAGCTG
     2041 ATCCGCAATC CAGAGATGAT GGAAAAGGCC CAAGAGGAAA TCAAGCAGGT CCTCGGCAAG
     2101 GACAAGCAGA TCCAAGAGTC CGACATCATC AACCTGCCGT ACCTCCAGGC GATCATCAAA
     2161 GAGACACTCC GCCTCCATCC GCCGACCGTG TTCTTGCTCC CAAGAAAGGC CGACACCGAT
     2221 GTCGAGCTGT ACGGCTACAT CGTGCCGAAG GATGCCCAGA TCCTCGTGAA CCTCTGGGCC
     2281 ATTGGCAGGG ACCCAAACGC CTGGCAGAAC GCCGATATTT TCAGCCCAGA GCGCTTCATC
     2341 GGCTGCGAGA TCGATGTTAA GGGCCGCGAT TTCGGCCTCC TTCCATTTGG CGCTGGCCGC
     2401 AGAATTTGCC CAGGCATGAA TCTCGCCATC AGGATGCTCA CCCTCATGCT CGCCACACTC
     2461 CTCCAGTTCT TCAACTGGAA GCTCGAAGGC GACATCTCCC CGAAGGACCT CGACATGGAC
     2521 GAGAAGTTCG GCATTGCGCT CCAAAAGACC AAGCCGCTCA AGCTCATCCC GATTCCGCGC
     2581 TACggtagcg gagctaccaa ttttagcctc cttaagcagg cTggtgatgt agaagagaac
     2641 cccgggcctA TGAAGATGAT GAACGGCGAG GACGCCAACG ACCAGATGAT CAAAGAGTCC
     2701 TTCTTCATCA CCCACGGCAA CCCGATCCTC ACCGTCGAGG ATACACATCC GCTCAGGCCG
     2761 TTCTTCGAGA CATGGCGCGA GAAGATTTTC TCCAAGAAGC CGAAGGCCAT CCTCATCATC
     2821 TCCGGCCACT GGGAGACAGT GAAGCCAACC GTGAACGCCG TGCACATCAA CGACACCATC
     2881 CACGACTTCG ACGACTACCC AGCCGCCATG TACCAGTTCA AGTACCCAGC TCCAGGCGAG
     2941 CCAGAGCTTG CGAGAAAGGT GGAAGAGATC CTCAAGAAGT CCGGGTTCGA GACAGCCGAG
     3001 ACAGACCAAA AGAGGGGCCT TGATCACGGC GCCTGGGTTC CACTCATGCT CATGTATCCA
     3061 GAGGCGGACA TCCCGGTGTG CCAGCTCTCA GTTCAGCCAC ATCTCGACGG CACCTACCAC
     3121 TACAATCTCG GCAGAGCCCT CGCGCCGCTC AAGAATGATG GCGTGCTCAT TATTGGCTCC
     3181 GGCAGCGCCA CACATCCACT CGATGAGACA CCGCACTACT TCGATGGTGT TGCCCCTTGG
     3241 GCCGCTGCCT TCGATTCTTG GCTTAGGAAG GCCCTCATCA ACGGCCGCTT CGAGGAAGTG
     3301 AACATCTACG AGAGCAAGGC CCCGAACTGG AAGCTCGCCC ATCCATTTCC AGAGCACTTC
     3361 TACCCGCTCC ACGTTGTGCT CGGCGCTGCT GGTGAAAAGT GGAAGGCCGA GCTGATCCAC
     3421 TCCTCCTGGG ATCATGGCAC ACTTTGCCAC GGCTCCTACA AGTTCACCTC CGCCggatcc
     3481 ggagcaacca actttagcct gctcaagcaa gcaggagatg ttgaggaaaa tcctggcccc
     3541 atgaccgcca tcaagatgaa caccaacggc gagggcgaga cacagcacat cctcatgatc
     3601 ccgttcatgg cgcagggcca cctcaggcca tttctcgaac tcgccatgtt cctctacaag
     3661 cgctcccacg tgatcatcac cctgctcaca actccgctca atgccggctt cctcaggcac
     3721 ctccttcacc accattccta ctcctccagc ggcatcagga tcgtcgagct gccattcaac
     3781 tccaccaacc acggactccc accgggcatc gagaacaccg ataagctcac actcccgctc
     3841 gtggtgtccc tcttccattc caccatcagc ctcgatccgc acctccgcga ttacatctcc
     3901 aggcatttca gcccagccag gccaccactc tgcgtgatcc atgatgtgtt cctcggctgg
     3961 gttgaccagg tggccaagga tgtgggctct acaggcgtgg tgttcacaac aggcggcgct
     4021 tatggcacat ccgcctacgt gtccatctgg aacgatctcc cgcaccagaa ctactccgac
     4081 gaccaagagt tcccgctgcc aggcttccca gagaaccata agttccgcag gtcccagctc
     4141 catcggttcc tcagatatgc cgacggctcc gacgattggt ccaagtattt ccagccgcag
     4201 ctccgccagt ccatgaagtc ttttggctgg ctctgcaact ccgtggaaga gatcgagaca
     4261 ctcggcttct ccatcctccg caactacacc aagctgccga tctggggcat cggcccactt
     4321 attgcttccc cagtgcagca ctcctcctcc gacaacaatt caacaggcgc cgagttcgtg
     4381 cagtggctca gcctcaaaga gccggactcc gtcctctaca tctccttcgg ctcccagaac
     4441 acgatcagcc cgacgcagat gatggaactc gctgctggcc ttgagtcctc cgagaagcca
     4501 ttcctctggg tgatcagagc cccgttcggc ttcgacatca acgaagagat gcgcccagag
     4561 tggctgccag agggctttga ggaacgcatg aaggtgaaga aacagggcaa gctcgtgtac
     4621 aagctcggcc cgcagcttga gatcctcaac catgaatcca tcggcggctt tctcacccac
     4681 tgcggatgga acagcatcct tgagtctctt cgcgagggcg ttccgatgct tggatggcca
     4741 cttgctgccg agcaggccta caacctcaag tacctcgaag atgagatggg cgtcgcggtt
     4801 gagcttgcta gaggcctcga aggcgagatc tccaaagaga aggtcaagcg catcgtcgag
     4861 atgatccttg agcgcaacga gggctccaaa ggctgggaga tgaagaatcg cgccgtggaa
     4921 atgggcaaaa agctcaagga cgccgtgaac gaggaaaaag agctgaaggg ctcctccgtg
     4981 aaggcgatcg acgatttcct cgacgccgtc atgcaggcca aacttgagcc aagcctccag
     5041 tgatagtgaG CTTctcgagt ttctccataa taatgtgtga gtagttccca gataagggaa
     5101 ttagggttcc tatagggttt cgctcatgtg ttgagcatat aagaaaccct tagtatgtat
     5161 ttgtatttgt aaaatacttc tatcaataaa atttctaatt cctaaaacca aaatccagta
     5221 ctaaaatcca gatcccccga attaCGCTga gctcAGTGtt tgatcgccgg cggtaccgag
     5281 tgtacttcaa gtcactcaat tcggcgttaa ttcagtacat taaaaacgtc cgcaatgtgt
     5341 tattaagttg tctaagcgtc aatttgttta caccacaata tatcctgcca ccagccagcc
     5401 aacagctccc cgaccggcag ctcggcacaa aatcaccact cgatacaggc agcccatcag
     5461 tccgggacgg cgtcagcggg agagccgttg taaggcggca gactttgctc atgttaccga
     5521 tgctattcgg aagaacggca actaagctgc cgggtttgaa acacggatga tctcgcggag
     5581 ggtagcatgt tgattgtaac gatgacagag cgttgctgcc tgtgatcacc gcggtttcaa
     5641 aatcggctcc gtcgatacta tgttatacgc caactttgaa aacaactttg aaaaagctgt
     5701 tttctggtat ttaaggtttt agaatgcaag gaacagtgaa ttggagttcg tcttgttata
     5761 attagcttct tggggtatct ttaaatactg tagaaaagag gaaggaaata ataaatggct
     5821 aaaatgagaa tatcaccgga attgaaaaaa ctgatcgaaa aataccgctg cgtaaaagat
     5881 acggaaggaa tgtctcctgc taaggtatat aagctggtgg gagaaaatga aaacctatat
     5941 ttaaaaatga cggacagccg gtataaaggg accacctatg atgtggaacg ggaaaaggac
     6001 atgatgctat ggctggaagg aaagctgcct gttccaaagg tcctgcactt tgaacggcat
     6061 gatggctgga gcaatctgct catgagtgag gccgatggcg tcctttgctc ggaagagtat
     6121 gaagatgaac aaagccctga aaagattatc gagctgtatg cggagtgcat caggctcttt
     6181 cactccatcg acatatcgga ttgtccctat acgaatagct tagacagccg cttagccgaa
     6241 ttggattact tactgaataa cgatctggcc gatgtggatt gcgaaaactg ggaagaagac
     6301 actccattta aagatccgcg cgagctgtat gattttttaa agacggaaaa gcccgaagag
     6361 gaacttgtct tttcccacgg cgacctggga gacagcaaca tctttgtgaa agatggcaaa
     6421 gtaagtggct ttattgatct tgggagaagc ggcagggcgg acaagtggta tgacattgcc
     6481 ttctgcgtcc ggtcgatcag ggaggatatc ggggaagaac agtatgtcga gctatttttt
     6541 gacttactgg ggatcaagcc tgattgggag aaaataaaat attatatttt actggatgaa
     6601 ttgttttagt acctagaatg catgaccaaa atcccttaac gtgagttttc gttccactga
     6661 gcgtcagacc ccgtagaaaa gatcaaagga tcttcttgag atcctttttt tctgcgcgta
     6721 atctgctgct tgcaaacaaa aaaaccaccg ctaccagcgg tggtttgttt gccggatcaa
     6781 gagctaccaa ctctttttcc gaaggtaact ggcttcagca gagcgcagat accaaatact
     6841 gtccttctag tgtagccgta gttaggccac cacttcaaga actctgtagc accgcctaca
     6901 tacctcgctc tgctaatcct gttaccagtg gctgctgcca gtggcgataa gtcgtgtctt
     6961 accgggttgg actcaagacg atagttaccg gataaggcgc agcggtcggg ctgaacgggg
     7021 ggttcgtgca cacagcccag cttggagcga acgacctaca ccgaactgag atacctacag
     7081 cgtgagctat gagaaagcgc cacgcttccc gaagggagaa aggcggacag gtatccggta
     7141 agcggcaggg tcggaacagg agagcgcacg agggagcttc cagggggaaa cgcctggtat
     7201 ctttatagtc ctgtcgggtt tcgccacctc tgacttgagc gtcgattttt gtgatgctcg
     7261 tcaggggggc ggagcctatg gaaaaacgcc agcaacgcgg cctttttacg gttcctggcc
     7321 ttttgctggc cttttgctca catgttcttt cctgcgttat cccctgattc tgtggataac
     7381 cgtattaccg cctttgagtg agctgatacc gctcgccgca gccgaacgac cgagcgcagc
     7441 gagtcagtga gcgaggaagc ggaagagggc ctgatgcggt attttctcct tacgcatctg
     7501 tgcggtattt cacaccgcat atggtgcact ctcagtacaa tctgctctga tgccgcatag
     7561 ttaagccagt atacactccg ctatcgctac gtgactgggt catggctgcg ccccgacacc
     7621 cgccaacacc cgctgacgcg ccctgacggg cttgtctgct cccggcatcc gcttacagac
     7681 aagctgtgac cgtttccggg agctgcatgt gtcagaggtt ttcaccgtca tcaccgaaac
     7741 gcgcgaggca gggtgccttg atgtgggcgc cggcggtcga gtggcgacgg cgcggcttgt
     7801 ccgcgccctg gtagattgcc tggccgtagg ccagccattt ttgagcggcc agcggccgcg
     7861 ataggccgac gcgaagcggc ggggcgtagg gagcgcagcg accgaagggt aggcgctttt
     7921 tgcagctctt gggctgtgcg ctggccagac agttatgcac aggccaggcg ggttttaaga
     7981 gttttaataa gttttaaaga gttttaggcg gaaaaatcgc cttttttctc ttttatatca
     8041 gtcacttaca tgtgtgaccg gttcccaatg tacggctttg ggttcccaat gtacgggttc
     8101 cggttcccaa tgtacggctt tgggttccca atgtacgtgc tatccacagg aaagaggcct
     8161 tttcgacctt tttcccctgc tagggcaatt tgccctagca tctgctccgt acattaggaa
     8221 ccggcggatg cttcgccctc gatcaggttg cggtagcgca tgactaggat cgggccagcc
     8281 tgccccgcct cctccttcaa atcgtactcc ggcaggtcat ttgacccgat cagcttgcgc
     8341 acggtgaaac agaacttctt gaactctccg gcgctgccac tgcgttcgta gatcgtcttg
     8401 aacaaccatc tggcttctgc cttgcctgcg gcgcggcgtg ccaggcggta gagaaaacgg
     8461 ccgatgccgg gatcgatcaa aaagtaatcg gggtgaaccg tcagcacgtc cgggttcttg
     8521 ccttctgtga tctcgcggta catccaatca gctagctcga tctcgatgta ctccggccgc
     8581 ccggtttcgc tctttacgat cttgtagcgg ctaatcaagg cttcaccctc ggataccgtc
     8641 accaggcggc cgttcttggc cttcttcgta cgctgcatgg caacgtgcgt ggtgtttaac
     8701 cgaatgcagg tttctaccag gtcgtctttc tgctttccgc catcggctcg ccggcagaac
     8761 ttgagtacgt ccgcaacgtg tggacggaac acgcggccgg gcttgtctcc cttcccttcc
     8821 cggtatcggt tcatggattc ggttagatgg gaaaccgcca tcagtaccag gtcgtaatcc
     8881 cacacactgg ccatgccggc cggccctgcg gaaacctcta cgtgcccgtc tggaagctcg
     8941 tagcggatca cctcgccagc tcgtcggtca cgcttcgaca gacggaaaac ggccacgtcc
     9001 atgatgctgc gactatcgcg ggtgcccacg tcatagagca tcggaacgaa aaaatctggt
     9061 tgctcgtcgc ccttgggcgg cttcctaatc gacggcgcac cggctgccgg cggttgccgg
     9121 gattctttgc ggattcgatc agcggccgct tgccacgatt caccggggcg tgcttctgcc
     9181 tcgatgcgtt gccgctgggc ggcctgcgcg gccttcaact tctccaccag gtcatcaccc
     9241 agcgccgcgc cgatttgtac cgggccggat ggtttgcgac cgtcacgccg attcctcggg
     9301 cttgggggtt ccagtgccat tgcagggccg gcagacaacc cagccgctta cgcctggcca
     9361 accgcccgtt cctccacaca tggggcattc cacggcgtcg gtgcctggtt gttcttgatt
     9421 ttccatgccg cctcctttag ccgctaaaat tcatctactc atttattcat ttgctcattt
     9481 actctggtag ctgcgcgatg tattcagata gcagctcggt aatggtcttg ccttggcgta
     9541 ccgcgtacat cttcagcttg gtgtgatcct ccgccggcaa ctgaaagttg acccgcttca
     9601 tggctggcgt gtctgccagg ctggccaacg ttgcagcctt gctgctgcgt gcgctcggac
     9661 ggccggcact tagcgtgttt gtgcttttgc tcattttctc tttacctcat taactcaaat
     9721 gagttttgat ttaatttcag cggccagcgc ctggacctcg cgggcagcgt cgccctcggg
     9781 ttctgattca agaacggttg tgccggcggc ggcagtgcct gggtagctca cgcgctgcgt
     9841 gatacgggac tcaagaatgg gcagctcgta cccggccagc gcctcggcaa cctcaccgcc
     9901 gatgcgcgtg cctttgatcg cccgcgacac gacaaaggcc gcttgtagcc ttccatccgt
     9961 gacctcaatg cgctgcttaa ccagctccac caggtcggcg gtggcccata tgtcgtaagg
    10021 gcttggctgc accggaatca gcacgaagtc ggctgccttg atcgcggaca cagccaagtc
    10081 cgccgcctgg ggcgctccgt cgatcactac gaagtcgcgc cggccgatgg ccttcacgtc
    10141 gcggtcaatc gtcgggcggt cgatgccgac aacggttagc ggttgatctt cccgcacggc
    10201 cgcccaatcg cgggcactgc cctggggatc ggaatcgact aacagaacat cggccccggc
    10261 gagttgcagg gcgcgggcta gatgggttgc gatggtcgtc ttgcctgacc cgcctttctg
    10321 gttaagtaca gcgataacct tcatgcgttc cccttgcgta tttgtttatt tactcatcgc
    10381 atcatatacg cagcgaccgc atgacgcaag ctgttttact caaatacaca tcaccttttt
    10441 agacggcggc gctcggtttc ttcagcggcc aagctggccg gccaggccgc cagcttggca
    10501 tcagacaaac cggccaggat ttcatgcagc cgcacggttg agccgtgcgc gggcggctcg
    10561 aacacgtacc cggccgcgat catctccgcc tcgatctctt cggtaatgaa aaacggttcg
    10621 tcctggccgt cctggtgcgg tttcatgctt gttcctcttg gcgttcattc tcggcggccg
    10681 ccagggcgtc ggcctcggtc aatgcgtcct cacggaaggc accgcgccgc ctggcctcgg
    10741 tgggcgtcac ttcctcgctg cgctcaagtg cgcggtacag ggtcgagcga tgcacgccaa
    10801 gcagtgcagc cgcctctttc acggtgcggc cttcctggtc gatcagctcg cgggcgtgcg
    10861 cgatctgtgc cggggtgagg gtagggcggg ggccaaactt cacgcctcgg gccttggcgg
    10921 cctcgcgccc gctccgggtg cggtcgatga ttagggaacg ctcgaactcg gcaatgccgg
    10981 cgaacacggt caacaccatg cggccggccg gcgtggtggt gtcggcccac ggctctgcca
    11041 ggctacgcag gcccgcgccg gcctcctgga tgcgctcggc aatgtccagt aggtcgcggg
    11101 tgctgcgggc caggcggtct agcctggtca ctgtcacaac gtcgccaggg cgtaggtggt
    11161 caagcatcct ggccagctcc gggcggtcgc gcctggtgcc ggtgatcttc tcggaaaaca
    11221 gcttggtgca gccggccgcg tgcagttcgg cccgttggtt ggtcaagtcc tggtcgtcgg
    11281 tgctgacgcg ggcatagccc agcaggccag cggcggcgct cttgttcatg gcgtaatgtc
    11341 tccggttcta gtcgcaagta ttctacttta tgcgactaaa acacgcgaca agaaaacgcc
    11401 aggaaaaggg cagggcggca gcctgtcgcg taacttagga cttgtgcgac atgtcgtttt
    11461 cagaagacgg ctgcactgaa cgtcagaagc cgactgcact atagcagcgg aggggttgga
    11521 tcaaagtact ttgatcccga ggggaaccct gtggttggca tgcacataca aatggacgaa
    11581 cggataaacc ttttcacgcc cttttaaata tccgttattc taa
//
