# Supplementary material for: Viral delivery of recombinases to activate heritable genetic switches in plants
Source: bioRxiv preprint, doi:10.1101/2024.03.03.583219, version 1 (2024-03-05)
Supplement: Supplementary_Fileset_1 [file 583219_file02.zip › Vector maps/pJPC432: FLP switch, unrecombined.gb]

LOCUS       pJPC432_(Unrecombined) 12776 bp ds-DNA     circular     21-JAN-2024
DEFINITION  .
FEATURES             Location/Qualifiers
     misc_feature    complement(1..26)
                     /label="T-DNA border (R)"
                     /ApEinfo_revcolor="#c6c9d1"
                     /ApEinfo_fwdcolor="#c6c9d1"
     misc_feature    138..890
                     /label="2x CaMV 35S promoter"
                     /ApEinfo_revcolor="#84b0dc"
                     /ApEinfo_fwdcolor="#84b0dc"
     primer          799..819
                     /label="oJC1345"
                     /note="sequence: tttGAAGACttggagCCACTGACGTAAGGGATGACG"
                     /ApEinfo_revcolor="#f7977a"
                     /ApEinfo_fwdcolor="#f7977a"
     misc_feature    839..885
                     /label="minimal CaMV 35S promoter"
                     /ApEinfo_revcolor="#f58a5e"
                     /ApEinfo_fwdcolor="#f58a5e"
     misc_feature    907..968
                     /label="TMV Omega"
                     /ApEinfo_revcolor="#c7b0e3"
                     /ApEinfo_fwdcolor="#c7b0e3"
     misc_feature    1018..1051
                     /label="FRT"
                     /ApEinfo_revcolor="#b1ff67"
                     /ApEinfo_fwdcolor="#b1ff67"
     misc_feature    1053..1850
                     /label="neomycin phosphotransferase"
                     /ApEinfo_revcolor="#b7e6d7"
                     /ApEinfo_fwdcolor="#b7e6d7"
     terminator      1859..2108
                     /label="HSP terminator"
                     /ApEinfo_revcolor="#9d1b1c"
                     /ApEinfo_fwdcolor="#9d1b1c"
     misc_feature    2171..2204
                     /label="FRT"
                     /ApEinfo_revcolor="#b1ff67"
                     /ApEinfo_fwdcolor="#b1ff67"
     misc_feature    2246..3736
                     /label="CYP76AD1"
                     /ApEinfo_revcolor="#0f7ffe"
                     /ApEinfo_fwdcolor="#0f7ffe"
     primer          complement(2350..2371)
                     /label="oJC1346"
                     /note="sequence: tttGAAGACttagcgGATCGGAAGCGGCTTTGGT"
                     /ApEinfo_revcolor="#f7977a"
                     /ApEinfo_fwdcolor="#f7977a"
     misc_feature    3737..3745
                     /label="GSG linker"
                     /ApEinfo_revcolor="#b1ff67"
                     /ApEinfo_fwdcolor="#b1ff67"
     misc_feature    3746..3802
                     /label="P2A"
                     /ApEinfo_revcolor="#85dae9"
                     /ApEinfo_fwdcolor="#85dae9"
     misc_feature    3803..4627
                     /label="DODA"
                     /ApEinfo_revcolor="#ffef86"
                     /ApEinfo_fwdcolor="#ffef86"
     misc_feature    4628..4636
                     /label="GSG linker"
                     /ApEinfo_revcolor="#75c6a9"
                     /ApEinfo_fwdcolor="#75c6a9"
     CDS             4637..4693
                     /label="P2A"
                     /ApEinfo_revcolor="#ffef86"
                     /ApEinfo_fwdcolor="#ffef86"
     misc_feature    4694..6202
                     /label="Glucosyltransferase"
                     /ApEinfo_revcolor="#fc66fe"
                     /ApEinfo_fwdcolor="#fc66fe"
     terminator      6207..6397
                     /label="35S terminator"
                     /ApEinfo_revcolor="#9d1b1c"
                     /ApEinfo_fwdcolor="#9d1b1c"
     misc_feature    6213..6387
                     /label="CaMV poly(A) signal"
                     /ApEinfo_revcolor="#9eafd2"
                     /ApEinfo_fwdcolor="#9eafd2"
     misc_feature    complement(6518..6543)
                     /label="LB"
                     /ApEinfo_revcolor="#f58a5e"
                     /ApEinfo_fwdcolor="#f58a5e"
     gene            6968..7762
                     /label="KanR"
                     /ApEinfo_revcolor="#c7b0e3"
                     /ApEinfo_fwdcolor="#c7b0e3"
     misc_feature    7849..8437
                     /label="ori"
                     /ApEinfo_revcolor="#c6c9d1"
                     /ApEinfo_fwdcolor="#c6c9d1"
     misc_feature    8053..8333
                     /label="pBR322 origin"
                     /ApEinfo_revcolor="#f58a5e"
                     /ApEinfo_fwdcolor="#f58a5e"
     misc_feature    8473..8733
                     /label="bom site from pBR322"
                     /ApEinfo_revcolor="#b1ff67"
                     /ApEinfo_fwdcolor="#b1ff67"
     modified_base   complement(8621..8621)
                     /label="SapI site removed (G>C)"
                     /ApEinfo_revcolor="#b1ff67"
                     /ApEinfo_fwdcolor="#b1ff67"
     misc_feature    complement(8623..8763)
                     /label="BOM pBR322"
                     /ApEinfo_revcolor="#b1ff67"
                     /ApEinfo_fwdcolor="#b1ff67"
     modified_base   complement(8847..8847)
                     /label="Esp3I site removed (G>A)"
                     /ApEinfo_revcolor="#b1ff67"
                     /ApEinfo_fwdcolor="#b1ff67"
     modified_base   complement(9084..9084)
                     /label="SapI site removed (G>C)"
                     /ApEinfo_revcolor="#b1ff67"
                     /ApEinfo_fwdcolor="#b1ff67"
     misc_feature    complement(9107..9301)
                     /label="pVS1 oriV"
                     /ApEinfo_revcolor="#d6b295"
                     /ApEinfo_fwdcolor="#d6b295"
     modified_base   complement(9310..9310)
                     /label="BsaI site removed (T>C)"
                     /ApEinfo_revcolor="#b1ff67"
                     /ApEinfo_fwdcolor="#b1ff67"
     misc_feature    complement(9367..10473)
                     /label="pVS1 replication protein"
                     /ApEinfo_revcolor="#f58a5e"
                     /ApEinfo_fwdcolor="#f58a5e"
     misc_feature    complement(10868..11497)
                     /label="pVS1 StaA"
                     /ApEinfo_revcolor="#b4abac"
                     /ApEinfo_fwdcolor="#b4abac"
     misc_feature    complement(10868..11497)
                     /label="pVS1 partitioning protein"
                     /ApEinfo_revcolor="#f58a5e"
                     /ApEinfo_fwdcolor="#f58a5e"
     modified_base   complement(11696..11696)
                     /label="Esp3I site removed (T>G)"
                     /ApEinfo_revcolor="#b1ff67"
                     /ApEinfo_fwdcolor="#b1ff67"
     misc_feature    complement(11796..12482)
                     /label="pVS1 resolvase"
                     /ApEinfo_revcolor="#f58a5e"
                     /ApEinfo_fwdcolor="#f58a5e"
ORIGIN
        1 taaacgctct tttctcttag gtttacccgc caatatatcc tgtcaaacac tgatagtttt
       61 tcgtacgacc ctcggtaccg atcggcgcgc cGGAGagatc gcgcacgccA ATGctaccgt
      121 aggtcctGCT TCAGGAGGTC AACATGGTGG AGCACGACAC TCTGGTCTAC TCCAAAAATG
      181 TCAAAGATAC AGTCTCAGAA GATCAAAGGG CTATTGAGAC TTTTCAACAA AGGATAATTT
      241 CGGGAAACCT CCTCGGATTC CATTGCCCAG CTATCTGTCA CTTCATCGAA AGGACAGTAG
      301 AAAAGGAAGG TGGCTCCTAC AAATGCCATC ATTGCGATAA AGGAAAGGCT ATCATTCAAG
      361 ATCTCTCTGC CGACAGTGGT CCCAAAGATG GACCCCCACC CACGAGGAGC ATCGTGGAAA
      421 AAGAAGAGGT TCCAACCACG TCTACAAAGC AAGTGGATTG ATGTGATAAC ATGGTGGAGC
      481 ACGACACTCT GGTCTACTCC AAAAATGTCA AAGATACAGT CTCAGAAGAT CAAAGGGCTA
      541 TTGAGACTTT TCAACAAAGG ATAATTTCGG GAAACCTCCT CGGATTCCAT TGCCCAGCTA
      601 TCTGTCACTT CATCGAAAGG ACAGTAGAAA AGGAAGGTGG CTCCTACAAA TGCCATCATT
      661 GCGATAAAGG AAAGGCTATC ATTCAAGATC TCTCTGCCGA CAGTGGTCCC AAAGATGGAC
      721 CCCCACCCAC GAGGAGCATC GTGGAAAAAG AAGAGGTTCC AACCACGTCT ACAAAGCAAG
      781 TGGATTGATG TGACATCTCC ACTGACGTAA GGGATGACGC ACAATCCCAC TATCCTTCGC
      841 AAGACCCTTC CTCTATATAA GGAAGTTCAT TTCATTTGGA GAGGACACGC TCGAGTATAA
      901 GAGCTCATTT TTACAACAAT TACCAACAAC AACAAACAAC AAACAACATT ACAATTACAT
      961 TTACAATTAT CGATACAATc TGAGAaCACG ACGCTgagct cGGACggcgc gccGGAGGAA
     1021 GTTCCTATTC TCTAGAAAGT ATAGGAACTT CAATGgggat tgaacaagat ggattgcacg
     1081 caggttctcc ggccgcttgg gtggagaggc tattcggcta tgactgggca caacagacaa
     1141 tcggctgctc tgatgccgcc gtgttccggc tgtcagcgca ggggcgcccg gttctttttg
     1201 tcaagaccga cctgtccggt gccctgaatg aactccagga cgaggcagcg cggctatcgt
     1261 ggctggccac gacgggcgtt ccttgcgcag ctgtgctcga cgttgtcact gaagcgggaa
     1321 gggactggct gctattgggc gaagtgccgg ggcaggatct cctgtcatct caccttgctc
     1381 ctgccgagaa agtatccatc atggctgatg caatgcggcg gctgcatacg cttgatccgg
     1441 ctacctgccc attcgaccac caagcgaaac atcgcatcga gcgagcacgt actcggatgg
     1501 aagccggtct tgtcgatcag gatgatctgg acgaagagca tcaggggctc gcgccagccg
     1561 aactgttcgc caggctcaag gcgcgcatgc ccgacggcga ggatctcgtc gtgacacatg
     1621 gcgatgcctg cttgccgaat atcatggtgg aaaatggccg cttttctgga ttcatcgact
     1681 gtggccggct gggtgtggcg gaccgctatc aggacatagc gttggctacc cgtgatattg
     1741 ctgaagagct tggcggcgaa tgggctgacc gcttcctcgt gctttacggt atcgccgctc
     1801 ccgattcgca gcgcatcgcc ttctatcgcc ttcttgacga gttcttctga gcggGCTTat
     1861 atgaagatga agatgaaata tttggtgtgt caaataaaaa gcttgtgtgc ttaagtttgt
     1921 gtttttttct tggcttgttg tgttatgaat ttgtggcttt ttctaatatt aaatgaatgt
     1981 aagatcacat tataatgaat aaacaaatgt ttctataatc cattgtgaat gttttgttgg
     2041 atctcttctg cagcatataa ctactgtatg tgctatggta tggactatgg aatatgatta
     2101 aagataagcg ctgagctcCC GGggcgcgcc GGAGagatcg cgcacgccAA TGctaccgta
     2161 ggtcctGCTT GAAGTTCCTA TTCTCTAGAA AGTATAGGAA CTTCCGCTga gctcTCCCgg
     2221 cgcgccGGAG agatcgcgca cgccAATGGA TCATGCGACC CTCGCCATGA TCCTCGCGAT
     2281 CTGGTTCATC AGCTTCCACT TCATCAAGCT GCTGTTCTCC CAGCAGACCA CCAAGCTGCT
     2341 TCCGCCAGGA CCAAAGCCGC TTCCGATCAT CGGCAACATC CTTGAGGTGG GCAAGAAGCC
     2401 GCATCGGTCC TTCGCCAACC TCGCCAAGAT TCACGGCCCA CTCATTTCCC TCAGACTCGG
     2461 CTCTGTGACC ACCATCGTTG TGTCCTCTGC CGACGTGGCC AAAGAGATGT TCCTCAAGAA
     2521 GGATCACCCG CTCTCCAACC GCACGATCCC GAATAGTGTT ACAGCCGGCG ACCACCACAA
     2581 GCTCACCATG TCTTGGCTCC CGGTGTCTCC GAAGTGGCGC AACTTCCGCA AGATTACCGC
     2641 CGTGCATCTG CTCTCCCCAC AGAGACTCGA TGCCTGCCAG ACATTCAGGC ACGCCAAGGT
     2701 GCAGCAGCTC TACGAGTACG TTCAAGAGTG CGCCCAGAAA GGCCAGGCCG TGGATATTGG
     2761 CAAGGCCGCC TTTACGACCA GCCTCAACCT CCTCAGCAAG CTGTTCTTCA GCGTCGAGCT
     2821 GGCGCACCAC AAGTCCCATA CCAGCCAAGA GTTCAAAGAG CTGATCTGGA ACATCATGGA
     2881 AGATATAGGC AAGCCGAACT ACGCCGACTA CTTCCCGATT CTCGGCTGCG TTGACCCATC
     2941 TGGCATTAGA AGAAGGCTCG CCTGCTCCTT CGACAAGCTG ATCGCCGTGT TCCAGGGCAT
     3001 CATCTGCGAG AGACTCGCCC CAGATTCCTC CACCACAACT ACCACCACCA CCGACGACGT
     3061 GCTCGATGTG CTCCTCCAGC TGTTCAAGCA GAACGAGCTG ACGATGGGCG AGATCAACCA
     3121 CCTCCTCGTG GACATCTTCG ACGCCGGCAC CGATACCACA TCCTCCACAT TCGAGTGGGT
     3181 GATGACCGAG CTGATCCGCA ATCCAGAGAT GATGGAAAAG GCCCAAGAGG AAATCAAGCA
     3241 GGTCCTCGGC AAGGACAAGC AGATCCAAGA GTCCGACATC ATCAACCTGC CGTACCTCCA
     3301 GGCGATCATC AAAGAGACAC TCCGCCTCCA TCCGCCGACC GTGTTCTTGC TCCCAAGAAA
     3361 GGCCGACACC GATGTCGAGC TGTACGGCTA CATCGTGCCG AAGGATGCCC AGATCCTCGT
     3421 GAACCTCTGG GCCATTGGCA GGGACCCAAA CGCCTGGCAG AACGCCGATA TTTTCAGCCC
     3481 AGAGCGCTTC ATCGGCTGCG AGATCGATGT TAAGGGCCGC GATTTCGGCC TCCTTCCATT
     3541 TGGCGCTGGC CGCAGAATTT GCCCAGGCAT GAATCTCGCC ATCAGGATGC TCACCCTCAT
     3601 GCTCGCCACA CTCCTCCAGT TCTTCAACTG GAAGCTCGAA GGCGACATCT CCCCGAAGGA
     3661 CCTCGACATG GACGAGAAGT TCGGCATTGC GCTCCAAAAG ACCAAGCCGC TCAAGCTCAT
     3721 CCCGATTCCG CGCTACggta gcggagctac caattttagc ctccttaagc aggcTggtga
     3781 tgtagaagag aaccccgggc ctATGAAGAT GATGAACGGC GAGGACGCCA ACGACCAGAT
     3841 GATCAAAGAG TCCTTCTTCA TCACCCACGG CAACCCGATC CTCACCGTCG AGGATACACA
     3901 TCCGCTCAGG CCGTTCTTCG AGACATGGCG CGAGAAGATT TTCTCCAAGA AGCCGAAGGC
     3961 CATCCTCATC ATCTCCGGCC ACTGGGAGAC AGTGAAGCCA ACCGTGAACG CCGTGCACAT
     4021 CAACGACACC ATCCACGACT TCGACGACTA CCCAGCCGCC ATGTACCAGT TCAAGTACCC
     4081 AGCTCCAGGC GAGCCAGAGC TTGCGAGAAA GGTGGAAGAG ATCCTCAAGA AGTCCGGGTT
     4141 CGAGACAGCC GAGACAGACC AAAAGAGGGG CCTTGATCAC GGCGCCTGGG TTCCACTCAT
     4201 GCTCATGTAT CCAGAGGCGG ACATCCCGGT GTGCCAGCTC TCAGTTCAGC CACATCTCGA
     4261 CGGCACCTAC CACTACAATC TCGGCAGAGC CCTCGCGCCG CTCAAGAATG ATGGCGTGCT
     4321 CATTATTGGC TCCGGCAGCG CCACACATCC ACTCGATGAG ACACCGCACT ACTTCGATGG
     4381 TGTTGCCCCT TGGGCCGCTG CCTTCGATTC TTGGCTTAGG AAGGCCCTCA TCAACGGCCG
     4441 CTTCGAGGAA GTGAACATCT ACGAGAGCAA GGCCCCGAAC TGGAAGCTCG CCCATCCATT
     4501 TCCAGAGCAC TTCTACCCGC TCCACGTTGT GCTCGGCGCT GCTGGTGAAA AGTGGAAGGC
     4561 CGAGCTGATC CACTCCTCCT GGGATCATGG CACACTTTGC CACGGCTCCT ACAAGTTCAC
     4621 CTCCGCCgga tccggagcaa ccaactttag cctgctcaag caagcaggag atgttgagga
     4681 aaatcctggc cccatgaccg ccatcaagat gaacaccaac ggcgagggcg agacacagca
     4741 catcctcatg atcccgttca tggcgcaggg ccacctcagg ccatttctcg aactcgccat
     4801 gttcctctac aagcgctccc acgtgatcat caccctgctc acaactccgc tcaatgccgg
     4861 cttcctcagg cacctccttc accaccattc ctactcctcc agcggcatca ggatcgtcga
     4921 gctgccattc aactccacca accacggact cccaccgggc atcgagaaca ccgataagct
     4981 cacactcccg ctcgtggtgt ccctcttcca ttccaccatc agcctcgatc cgcacctccg
     5041 cgattacatc tccaggcatt tcagcccagc caggccacca ctctgcgtga tccatgatgt
     5101 gttcctcggc tgggttgacc aggtggccaa ggatgtgggc tctacaggcg tggtgttcac
     5161 aacaggcggc gcttatggca catccgccta cgtgtccatc tggaacgatc tcccgcacca
     5221 gaactactcc gacgaccaag agttcccgct gccaggcttc ccagagaacc ataagttccg
     5281 caggtcccag ctccatcggt tcctcagata tgccgacggc tccgacgatt ggtccaagta
     5341 tttccagccg cagctccgcc agtccatgaa gtcttttggc tggctctgca actccgtgga
     5401 agagatcgag acactcggct tctccatcct ccgcaactac accaagctgc cgatctgggg
     5461 catcggccca cttattgctt ccccagtgca gcactcctcc tccgacaaca attcaacagg
     5521 cgccgagttc gtgcagtggc tcagcctcaa agagccggac tccgtcctct acatctcctt
     5581 cggctcccag aacacgatca gcccgacgca gatgatggaa ctcgctgctg gccttgagtc
     5641 ctccgagaag ccattcctct gggtgatcag agccccgttc ggcttcgaca tcaacgaaga
     5701 gatgcgccca gagtggctgc cagagggctt tgaggaacgc atgaaggtga agaaacaggg
     5761 caagctcgtg tacaagctcg gcccgcagct tgagatcctc aaccatgaat ccatcggcgg
     5821 ctttctcacc cactgcggat ggaacagcat ccttgagtct cttcgcgagg gcgttccgat
     5881 gcttggatgg ccacttgctg ccgagcaggc ctacaacctc aagtacctcg aagatgagat
     5941 gggcgtcgcg gttgagcttg ctagaggcct cgaaggcgag atctccaaag agaaggtcaa
     6001 gcgcatcgtc gagatgatcc ttgagcgcaa cgagggctcc aaaggctggg agatgaagaa
     6061 tcgcgccgtg gaaatgggca aaaagctcaa ggacgccgtg aacgaggaaa aagagctgaa
     6121 gggctcctcc gtgaaggcga tcgacgattt cctcgacgcc gtcatgcagg ccaaacttga
     6181 gccaagcctc cagtgatagt gaGCTTctcg agtttctcca taataatgtg tgagtagttc
     6241 ccagataagg gaattagggt tcctataggg tttcgctcat gtgttgagca tataagaaac
     6301 ccttagtatg tatttgtatt tgtaaaatac ttctatcaat aaaatttcta attcctaaaa
     6361 ccaaaatcca gtactaaaat ccagatcccc cgaattaCGC TgagctcAGT Gtttgatcgc
     6421 cggcggtacc gagtgtactt caagtcactc aattcggcgt taattcagta cattaaaaac
     6481 gtccgcaatg tgttattaag ttgtctaagc gtcaatttgt ttacaccaca atatatcctg
     6541 ccaccagcca gccaacagct ccccgaccgg cagctcggca caaaatcacc actcgataca
     6601 ggcagcccat cagtccggga cggcgtcagc gggagagccg ttgtaaggcg gcagactttg
     6661 ctcatgttac cgatgctatt cggaagaacg gcaactaagc tgccgggttt gaaacacgga
     6721 tgatctcgcg gagggtagca tgttgattgt aacgatgaca gagcgttgct gcctgtgatc
     6781 accgcggttt caaaatcggc tccgtcgata ctatgttata cgccaacttt gaaaacaact
     6841 ttgaaaaagc tgttttctgg tatttaaggt tttagaatgc aaggaacagt gaattggagt
     6901 tcgtcttgtt ataattagct tcttggggta tctttaaata ctgtagaaaa gaggaaggaa
     6961 ataataaatg gctaaaatga gaatatcacc ggaattgaaa aaactgatcg aaaaataccg
     7021 ctgcgtaaaa gatacggaag gaatgtctcc tgctaaggta tataagctgg tgggagaaaa
     7081 tgaaaaccta tatttaaaaa tgacggacag ccggtataaa gggaccacct atgatgtgga
     7141 acgggaaaag gacatgatgc tatggctgga aggaaagctg cctgttccaa aggtcctgca
     7201 ctttgaacgg catgatggct ggagcaatct gctcatgagt gaggccgatg gcgtcctttg
     7261 ctcggaagag tatgaagatg aacaaagccc tgaaaagatt atcgagctgt atgcggagtg
     7321 catcaggctc tttcactcca tcgacatatc ggattgtccc tatacgaata gcttagacag
     7381 ccgcttagcc gaattggatt acttactgaa taacgatctg gccgatgtgg attgcgaaaa
     7441 ctgggaagaa gacactccat ttaaagatcc gcgcgagctg tatgattttt taaagacgga
     7501 aaagcccgaa gaggaacttg tcttttccca cggcgacctg ggagacagca acatctttgt
     7561 gaaagatggc aaagtaagtg gctttattga tcttgggaga agcggcaggg cggacaagtg
     7621 gtatgacatt gccttctgcg tccggtcgat cagggaggat atcggggaag aacagtatgt
     7681 cgagctattt tttgacttac tggggatcaa gcctgattgg gagaaaataa aatattatat
     7741 tttactggat gaattgtttt agtacctaga atgcatgacc aaaatccctt aacgtgagtt
     7801 ttcgttccac tgagcgtcag accccgtaga aaagatcaaa ggatcttctt gagatccttt
     7861 ttttctgcgc gtaatctgct gcttgcaaac aaaaaaacca ccgctaccag cggtggtttg
     7921 tttgccggat caagagctac caactctttt tccgaaggta actggcttca gcagagcgca
     7981 gataccaaat actgtccttc tagtgtagcc gtagttaggc caccacttca agaactctgt
     8041 agcaccgcct acatacctcg ctctgctaat cctgttacca gtggctgctg ccagtggcga
     8101 taagtcgtgt cttaccgggt tggactcaag acgatagtta ccggataagg cgcagcggtc
     8161 gggctgaacg gggggttcgt gcacacagcc cagcttggag cgaacgacct acaccgaact
     8221 gagataccta cagcgtgagc tatgagaaag cgccacgctt cccgaaggga gaaaggcgga
     8281 caggtatccg gtaagcggca gggtcggaac aggagagcgc acgagggagc ttccaggggg
     8341 aaacgcctgg tatctttata gtcctgtcgg gtttcgccac ctctgacttg agcgtcgatt
     8401 tttgtgatgc tcgtcagggg ggcggagcct atggaaaaac gccagcaacg cggccttttt
     8461 acggttcctg gccttttgct ggccttttgc tcacatgttc tttcctgcgt tatcccctga
     8521 ttctgtggat aaccgtatta ccgcctttga gtgagctgat accgctcgcc gcagccgaac
     8581 gaccgagcgc agcgagtcag tgagcgagga agcggaagag ggcctgatgc ggtattttct
     8641 ccttacgcat ctgtgcggta tttcacaccg catatggtgc actctcagta caatctgctc
     8701 tgatgccgca tagttaagcc agtatacact ccgctatcgc tacgtgactg ggtcatggct
     8761 gcgccccgac acccgccaac acccgctgac gcgccctgac gggcttgtct gctcccggca
     8821 tccgcttaca gacaagctgt gaccgtttcc gggagctgca tgtgtcagag gttttcaccg
     8881 tcatcaccga aacgcgcgag gcagggtgcc ttgatgtggg cgccggcggt cgagtggcga
     8941 cggcgcggct tgtccgcgcc ctggtagatt gcctggccgt aggccagcca tttttgagcg
     9001 gccagcggcc gcgataggcc gacgcgaagc ggcggggcgt agggagcgca gcgaccgaag
     9061 ggtaggcgct ttttgcagct cttgggctgt gcgctggcca gacagttatg cacaggccag
     9121 gcgggtttta agagttttaa taagttttaa agagttttag gcggaaaaat cgcctttttt
     9181 ctcttttata tcagtcactt acatgtgtga ccggttccca atgtacggct ttgggttccc
     9241 aatgtacggg ttccggttcc caatgtacgg ctttgggttc ccaatgtacg tgctatccac
     9301 aggaaagagg ccttttcgac ctttttcccc tgctagggca atttgcccta gcatctgctc
     9361 cgtacattag gaaccggcgg atgcttcgcc ctcgatcagg ttgcggtagc gcatgactag
     9421 gatcgggcca gcctgccccg cctcctcctt caaatcgtac tccggcaggt catttgaccc
     9481 gatcagcttg cgcacggtga aacagaactt cttgaactct ccggcgctgc cactgcgttc
     9541 gtagatcgtc ttgaacaacc atctggcttc tgccttgcct gcggcgcggc gtgccaggcg
     9601 gtagagaaaa cggccgatgc cgggatcgat caaaaagtaa tcggggtgaa ccgtcagcac
     9661 gtccgggttc ttgccttctg tgatctcgcg gtacatccaa tcagctagct cgatctcgat
     9721 gtactccggc cgcccggttt cgctctttac gatcttgtag cggctaatca aggcttcacc
     9781 ctcggatacc gtcaccaggc ggccgttctt ggccttcttc gtacgctgca tggcaacgtg
     9841 cgtggtgttt aaccgaatgc aggtttctac caggtcgtct ttctgctttc cgccatcggc
     9901 tcgccggcag aacttgagta cgtccgcaac gtgtggacgg aacacgcggc cgggcttgtc
     9961 tcccttccct tcccggtatc ggttcatgga ttcggttaga tgggaaaccg ccatcagtac
    10021 caggtcgtaa tcccacacac tggccatgcc ggccggccct gcggaaacct ctacgtgccc
    10081 gtctggaagc tcgtagcgga tcacctcgcc agctcgtcgg tcacgcttcg acagacggaa
    10141 aacggccacg tccatgatgc tgcgactatc gcgggtgccc acgtcataga gcatcggaac
    10201 gaaaaaatct ggttgctcgt cgcccttggg cggcttccta atcgacggcg caccggctgc
    10261 cggcggttgc cgggattctt tgcggattcg atcagcggcc gcttgccacg attcaccggg
    10321 gcgtgcttct gcctcgatgc gttgccgctg ggcggcctgc gcggccttca acttctccac
    10381 caggtcatca cccagcgccg cgccgatttg taccgggccg gatggtttgc gaccgtcacg
    10441 ccgattcctc gggcttgggg gttccagtgc cattgcaggg ccggcagaca acccagccgc
    10501 ttacgcctgg ccaaccgccc gttcctccac acatggggca ttccacggcg tcggtgcctg
    10561 gttgttcttg attttccatg ccgcctcctt tagccgctaa aattcatcta ctcatttatt
    10621 catttgctca tttactctgg tagctgcgcg atgtattcag atagcagctc ggtaatggtc
    10681 ttgccttggc gtaccgcgta catcttcagc ttggtgtgat cctccgccgg caactgaaag
    10741 ttgacccgct tcatggctgg cgtgtctgcc aggctggcca acgttgcagc cttgctgctg
    10801 cgtgcgctcg gacggccggc acttagcgtg tttgtgcttt tgctcatttt ctctttacct
    10861 cattaactca aatgagtttt gatttaattt cagcggccag cgcctggacc tcgcgggcag
    10921 cgtcgccctc gggttctgat tcaagaacgg ttgtgccggc ggcggcagtg cctgggtagc
    10981 tcacgcgctg cgtgatacgg gactcaagaa tgggcagctc gtacccggcc agcgcctcgg
    11041 caacctcacc gccgatgcgc gtgcctttga tcgcccgcga cacgacaaag gccgcttgta
    11101 gccttccatc cgtgacctca atgcgctgct taaccagctc caccaggtcg gcggtggccc
    11161 atatgtcgta agggcttggc tgcaccggaa tcagcacgaa gtcggctgcc ttgatcgcgg
    11221 acacagccaa gtccgccgcc tggggcgctc cgtcgatcac tacgaagtcg cgccggccga
    11281 tggccttcac gtcgcggtca atcgtcgggc ggtcgatgcc gacaacggtt agcggttgat
    11341 cttcccgcac ggccgcccaa tcgcgggcac tgccctgggg atcggaatcg actaacagaa
    11401 catcggcccc ggcgagttgc agggcgcggg ctagatgggt tgcgatggtc gtcttgcctg
    11461 acccgccttt ctggttaagt acagcgataa ccttcatgcg ttccccttgc gtatttgttt
    11521 atttactcat cgcatcatat acgcagcgac cgcatgacgc aagctgtttt actcaaatac
    11581 acatcacctt tttagacggc ggcgctcggt ttcttcagcg gccaagctgg ccggccaggc
    11641 cgccagcttg gcatcagaca aaccggccag gatttcatgc agccgcacgg ttgagccgtg
    11701 cgcgggcggc tcgaacacgt acccggccgc gatcatctcc gcctcgatct cttcggtaat
    11761 gaaaaacggt tcgtcctggc cgtcctggtg cggtttcatg cttgttcctc ttggcgttca
    11821 ttctcggcgg ccgccagggc gtcggcctcg gtcaatgcgt cctcacggaa ggcaccgcgc
    11881 cgcctggcct cggtgggcgt cacttcctcg ctgcgctcaa gtgcgcggta cagggtcgag
    11941 cgatgcacgc caagcagtgc agccgcctct ttcacggtgc ggccttcctg gtcgatcagc
    12001 tcgcgggcgt gcgcgatctg tgccggggtg agggtagggc gggggccaaa cttcacgcct
    12061 cgggccttgg cggcctcgcg cccgctccgg gtgcggtcga tgattaggga acgctcgaac
    12121 tcggcaatgc cggcgaacac ggtcaacacc atgcggccgg ccggcgtggt ggtgtcggcc
    12181 cacggctctg ccaggctacg caggcccgcg ccggcctcct ggatgcgctc ggcaatgtcc
    12241 agtaggtcgc gggtgctgcg ggccaggcgg tctagcctgg tcactgtcac aacgtcgcca
    12301 gggcgtaggt ggtcaagcat cctggccagc tccgggcggt cgcgcctggt gccggtgatc
    12361 ttctcggaaa acagcttggt gcagccggcc gcgtgcagtt cggcccgttg gttggtcaag
    12421 tcctggtcgt cggtgctgac gcgggcatag cccagcaggc cagcggcggc gctcttgttc
    12481 atggcgtaat gtctccggtt ctagtcgcaa gtattctact ttatgcgact aaaacacgcg
    12541 acaagaaaac gccaggaaaa gggcagggcg gcagcctgtc gcgtaactta ggacttgtgc
    12601 gacatgtcgt tttcagaaga cggctgcact gaacgtcaga agccgactgc actatagcag
    12661 cggaggggtt ggatcaaagt actttgatcc cgaggggaac cctgtggttg gcatgcacat
    12721 acaaatggac gaacggataa accttttcac gcccttttaa atatccgtta ttctaa
//
