# Supplementary material for: Viral delivery of recombinases to activate heritable genetic switches in plants
Source: bioRxiv preprint, doi:10.1101/2024.03.03.583219, version 1 (2024-03-05)
Supplement: Supplementary_Fileset_1 [file 583219_file02.zip › Vector maps/pJPC210-Int13 switch, unrecombined.gb]

LOCUS       pJPC210_(Unrecombined) 13094 bp ds-DNA     circular     21-JAN-2024
DEFINITION  .
KEYWORDS    "Creator" "Resistance" "Origin(s) of Rep" "Module" "Empty Module
            Cassette" "Plant Selection Promoter" "Plant Selection" "Nuclease
            Promoter" "Nuclease" "Guide Promoter" "Guide Terminator" "Gene"
            "Viral Replicon" "Parent Plasmids" "Description" "Box"
FEATURES             Location/Qualifiers
     misc_feature    complement(1..26)
                     /label="T-DNA border (R)"
                     /ApEinfo_revcolor="#c6c9d1"
                     /ApEinfo_fwdcolor="#c6c9d1"
     misc_feature    138..890
                     /label="2x CaMV 35S promoter"
                     /ApEinfo_revcolor="#84b0dc"
                     /ApEinfo_fwdcolor="#84b0dc"
     primer          799..819
                     /label="oJC1345"
                     /note="sequence: tttGAAGACttggagCCACTGACGTAAGGGATGACG"
                     /ApEinfo_revcolor="#f7977a"
                     /ApEinfo_fwdcolor="#f7977a"
     primer          818..837
                     /label="oJPC131"
                     /note="sequence: CGCACAATCCCACTATCCTT"
                     /ApEinfo_revcolor="#b7e6d7"
                     /ApEinfo_fwdcolor="#b7e6d7"
     misc_feature    907..968
                     /label="TMV Omega"
                     /ApEinfo_revcolor="#c7b0e3"
                     /ApEinfo_fwdcolor="#c7b0e3"
     misc_feature    1018..1082
                     /label="Int13 attB"
                     /ApEinfo_revcolor="#c7b0e3"
                     /ApEinfo_fwdcolor="#c7b0e3"
     misc_feature    1019..1045
                     /label="attL2"
                     /ApEinfo_revcolor="#d6b295"
                     /ApEinfo_fwdcolor="#d6b295"
     misc_feature    1046..1052
                     /label="Spacer"
                     /ApEinfo_revcolor="#faac61"
                     /ApEinfo_fwdcolor="#faac61"
     misc_feature    1085..1882
                     /label="nptII"
                     /ApEinfo_revcolor="#85dae9"
                     /ApEinfo_fwdcolor="#85dae9"
     terminator      1891..2140
                     /label="HSP terminator"
                     /ApEinfo_revcolor="#9d1b1c"
                     /ApEinfo_fwdcolor="#9d1b1c"
     misc_feature    2203..2266
                     /label="Int13 attP"
                     /ApEinfo_revcolor="#84b0dc"
                     /ApEinfo_fwdcolor="#84b0dc"
     misc_feature    2231..2237
                     /label="Core"
                     /ApEinfo_revcolor="#ffef86"
                     /ApEinfo_fwdcolor="#ffef86"
     misc_feature    2238..2266
                     /label="attL1"
                     /ApEinfo_revcolor="#d6b295"
                     /ApEinfo_fwdcolor="#d6b295"
     misc_feature    2308..3798
                     /label="CYP76AD1"
                     /ApEinfo_revcolor="#84b0dc"
                     /ApEinfo_fwdcolor="#84b0dc"
     primer          complement(2412..2433)
                     /label="oJC1346"
                     /note="sequence: tttGAAGACttagcgGATCGGAAGCGGCTTTGGT"
                     /ApEinfo_revcolor="#f7977a"
                     /ApEinfo_fwdcolor="#f7977a"
     primer          complement(2524..2543)
                     /label="oJPC200"
                     /note="sequence: ACAACGATGGTGGTCACAGA"
                     /ApEinfo_revcolor="#f58a5e"
                     /ApEinfo_fwdcolor="#f58a5e"
     misc_feature    3799..3807
                     /label="GSG linker"
                     /ApEinfo_revcolor="#b1ff67"
                     /ApEinfo_fwdcolor="#b1ff67"
     misc_feature    3808..3864
                     /label="P2A"
                     /ApEinfo_revcolor="#85dae9"
                     /ApEinfo_fwdcolor="#85dae9"
     misc_feature    3865..4689
                     /label="DODA"
                     /ApEinfo_revcolor="#ffef86"
                     /ApEinfo_fwdcolor="#ffef86"
     misc_feature    4690..4698
                     /label="GSG linker"
                     /ApEinfo_revcolor="#75c6a9"
                     /ApEinfo_fwdcolor="#75c6a9"
     CDS             4699..4755
                     /label="P2A"
                     /ApEinfo_revcolor="#ffef86"
                     /ApEinfo_fwdcolor="#ffef86"
     misc_feature    4756..6264
                     /label="Glucosyltransferase"
                     /ApEinfo_revcolor="#fc66fe"
                     /ApEinfo_fwdcolor="#fc66fe"
     misc_feature    6269..6370
                     /label="NbHSP terminator"
                     /ApEinfo_revcolor="#fb02fe"
                     /ApEinfo_fwdcolor="#fb02fe"
     misc_feature    6371..6395
                     /label="NbHSP terminator"
                     /ApEinfo_revcolor="#fb02fe"
                     /ApEinfo_fwdcolor="#fb02fe"
     misc_feature    6396..6709
                     /label="NbHSP terminator"
                     /ApEinfo_revcolor="#fb02fe"
                     /ApEinfo_fwdcolor="#fb02fe"
     misc_feature    complement(6836..6861)
                     /label="LB"
                     /ApEinfo_revcolor="#f58a5e"
                     /ApEinfo_fwdcolor="#f58a5e"
     gene            7286..8080
                     /label="KanR"
                     /ApEinfo_revcolor="#c7b0e3"
                     /ApEinfo_fwdcolor="#c7b0e3"
     misc_feature    8371..8651
                     /label="pBR322 origin"
                     /ApEinfo_revcolor="#f58a5e"
                     /ApEinfo_fwdcolor="#f58a5e"
     misc_feature    8791..9051
                     /label="bom site from pBR322"
                     /ApEinfo_revcolor="#b1ff67"
                     /ApEinfo_fwdcolor="#b1ff67"
     modified_base   complement(8939..8939)
                     /label="SapI site removed (G>C)"
                     /ApEinfo_revcolor="#b1ff67"
                     /ApEinfo_fwdcolor="#b1ff67"
     misc_feature    complement(8941..9081)
                     /label="BOM pBR322"
                     /ApEinfo_revcolor="#b1ff67"
                     /ApEinfo_fwdcolor="#b1ff67"
     modified_base   complement(9165..9165)
                     /label="Esp3I site removed (G>A)"
                     /ApEinfo_revcolor="#b1ff67"
                     /ApEinfo_fwdcolor="#b1ff67"
     modified_base   complement(9402..9402)
                     /label="SapI site removed (G>C)"
                     /ApEinfo_revcolor="#b1ff67"
                     /ApEinfo_fwdcolor="#b1ff67"
     modified_base   complement(9628..9628)
                     /label="BsaI site removed (T>C)"
                     /ApEinfo_revcolor="#b1ff67"
                     /ApEinfo_fwdcolor="#b1ff67"
     misc_feature    complement(9685..10791)
                     /label="pVS1 replication protein"
                     /ApEinfo_revcolor="#f58a5e"
                     /ApEinfo_fwdcolor="#f58a5e"
     misc_feature    complement(11186..11815)
                     /label="pVS1 partitioning protein"
                     /ApEinfo_revcolor="#f58a5e"
                     /ApEinfo_fwdcolor="#f58a5e"
     modified_base   complement(12014..12014)
                     /label="Esp3I site removed (T>G)"
                     /ApEinfo_revcolor="#b1ff67"
                     /ApEinfo_fwdcolor="#b1ff67"
     misc_feature    complement(12114..12800)
                     /label="pVS1 resolvase"
                     /ApEinfo_revcolor="#f58a5e"
                     /ApEinfo_fwdcolor="#f58a5e"
ORIGIN
        1 taaacgctct tttctcttag gtttacccgc caatatatcc tgtcaaacac tgatagtttt
       61 tcgtacgacc ctcggtaccg atcggcgcgc cGGAGagatc gcgcacgccA ATGctaccgt
      121 aggtcctGCT TCAGGAGGTC AACATGGTGG AGCACGACAC TCTGGTCTAC TCCAAAAATG
      181 TCAAAGATAC AGTCTCAGAA GATCAAAGGG CTATTGAGAC TTTTCAACAA AGGATAATTT
      241 CGGGAAACCT CCTCGGATTC CATTGCCCAG CTATCTGTCA CTTCATCGAA AGGACAGTAG
      301 AAAAGGAAGG TGGCTCCTAC AAATGCCATC ATTGCGATAA AGGAAAGGCT ATCATTCAAG
      361 ATCTCTCTGC CGACAGTGGT CCCAAAGATG GACCCCCACC CACGAGGAGC ATCGTGGAAA
      421 AAGAAGAGGT TCCAACCACG TCTACAAAGC AAGTGGATTG ATGTGATAAC ATGGTGGAGC
      481 ACGACACTCT GGTCTACTCC AAAAATGTCA AAGATACAGT CTCAGAAGAT CAAAGGGCTA
      541 TTGAGACTTT TCAACAAAGG ATAATTTCGG GAAACCTCCT CGGATTCCAT TGCCCAGCTA
      601 TCTGTCACTT CATCGAAAGG ACAGTAGAAA AGGAAGGTGG CTCCTACAAA TGCCATCATT
      661 GCGATAAAGG AAAGGCTATC ATTCAAGATC TCTCTGCCGA CAGTGGTCCC AAAGATGGAC
      721 CCCCACCCAC GAGGAGCATC GTGGAAAAAG AAGAGGTTCC AACCACGTCT ACAAAGCAAG
      781 TGGATTGATG TGACATCTCC ACTGACGTAA GGGATGACGC ACAATCCCAC TATCCTTCGC
      841 AAGACCCTTC CTCTATATAA GGAAGTTCAT TTCATTTGGA GAGGACACGC TCGAGTATAA
      901 GAGCTCATTT TTACAACAAT TACCAACAAC AACAAACAAC AAACAACATT ACAATTACAT
      961 TTACAATTAT CGATACAATc TGAGAaCACG ACGCTgagct cGGACggcgc gccGGAGcgc
     1021 atacattgtt gttgtttttc cagatccagt tggtcctgta aatataagca atccatgtga
     1081 gtAaatgggg attgaacaag atggattgca cgcaggttct ccggccgctt gggtggagag
     1141 gctattcggc tatgactggg cacaacagac aatcggctgc tctgatgccg ccgtgttccg
     1201 gctgtcagcg caggggcgcc cggttctttt tgtcaagacc gacctgtccg gtgccctgaa
     1261 tgaactccag gacgaggcag cgcggctatc gtggctggcc acgacgggcg ttccttgcgc
     1321 agctgtgctc gacgttgtca ctgaagcggg aagggactgg ctgctattgg gcgaagtgcc
     1381 ggggcaggat ctcctgtcat ctcaccttgc tcctgccgag aaagtatcca tcatggctga
     1441 tgcaatgcgg cggctgcata cgcttgatcc ggctacctgc ccattcgacc accaagcgaa
     1501 acatcgcatc gagcgagcac gtactcggat ggaagccggt cttgtcgatc aggatgatct
     1561 ggacgaagag catcaggggc tcgcgccagc cgaactgttc gccaggctca aggcgcgcat
     1621 gcccgacggc gaggatctcg tcgtgacaca tggcgatgcc tgcttgccga atatcatggt
     1681 ggaaaatggc cgcttttctg gattcatcga ctgtggccgg ctgggtgtgg cggaccgcta
     1741 tcaggacata gcgttggcta cccgtgatat tgctgaagag cttggcggcg aatgggctga
     1801 ccgcttcctc gtgctttacg gtatcgccgc tcccgattcg cagcgcatcg ccttctatcg
     1861 ccttcttgac gagttcttct gagcggGCTT atatgaagat gaagatgaaa tatttggtgt
     1921 gtcaaataaa aagcttgtgt gcttaagttt gtgttttttt cttggcttgt tgtgttatga
     1981 atttgtggct ttttctaata ttaaatgaat gtaagatcac attataatga ataaacaaat
     2041 gtttctataa tccattgtga atgttttgtt ggatctcttc tgcagcatat aactactgta
     2101 tgtgctatgg tatggactat ggaatatgat taaagataag cgctgagctc CCGGggcgcg
     2161 ccGGAGagat cgcgcacgcc AATGctaccg taggtcctGC TTcaataacg gttgtatttg
     2221 tagaacttga ccagttgttt tagtaacata aatacaactc cgaataCGCT gagctcTCCC
     2281 GGCGCGCCGG AGagatcgcg cacgccAATG GATCATGCGA CCCTCGCCAT GATCCTCGCG
     2341 ATCTGGTTCA TCAGCTTCCA CTTCATCAAG CTGCTGTTCT CCCAGCAGAC CACCAAGCTG
     2401 CTTCCGCCAG GACCAAAGCC GCTTCCGATC ATCGGCAACA TCCTTGAGGT GGGCAAGAAG
     2461 CCGCATCGGT CCTTCGCCAA CCTCGCCAAG ATTCACGGCC CACTCATTTC CCTCAGACTC
     2521 GGCTCTGTGA CCACCATCGT TGTGTCCTCT GCCGACGTGG CCAAAGAGAT GTTCCTCAAG
     2581 AAGGATCACC CGCTCTCCAA CCGCACGATC CCGAATAGTG TTACAGCCGG CGACCACCAC
     2641 AAGCTCACCA TGTCTTGGCT CCCGGTGTCT CCGAAGTGGC GCAACTTCCG CAAGATTACC
     2701 GCCGTGCATC TGCTCTCCCC ACAGAGACTC GATGCCTGCC AGACATTCAG GCACGCCAAG
     2761 GTGCAGCAGC TCTACGAGTA CGTTCAAGAG TGCGCCCAGA AAGGCCAGGC CGTGGATATT
     2821 GGCAAGGCCG CCTTTACGAC CAGCCTCAAC CTCCTCAGCA AGCTGTTCTT CAGCGTCGAG
     2881 CTGGCGCACC ACAAGTCCCA TACCAGCCAA GAGTTCAAAG AGCTGATCTG GAACATCATG
     2941 GAAGATATAG GCAAGCCGAA CTACGCCGAC TACTTCCCGA TTCTCGGCTG CGTTGACCCA
     3001 TCTGGCATTA GAAGAAGGCT CGCCTGCTCC TTCGACAAGC TGATCGCCGT GTTCCAGGGC
     3061 ATCATCTGCG AGAGACTCGC CCCAGATTCC TCCACCACAA CTACCACCAC CACCGACGAC
     3121 GTGCTCGATG TGCTCCTCCA GCTGTTCAAG CAGAACGAGC TGACGATGGG CGAGATCAAC
     3181 CACCTCCTCG TGGACATCTT CGACGCCGGC ACCGATACCA CATCCTCCAC ATTCGAGTGG
     3241 GTGATGACCG AGCTGATCCG CAATCCAGAG ATGATGGAAA AGGCCCAAGA GGAAATCAAG
     3301 CAGGTCCTCG GCAAGGACAA GCAGATCCAA GAGTCCGACA TCATCAACCT GCCGTACCTC
     3361 CAGGCGATCA TCAAAGAGAC ACTCCGCCTC CATCCGCCGA CCGTGTTCTT GCTCCCAAGA
     3421 AAGGCCGACA CCGATGTCGA GCTGTACGGC TACATCGTGC CGAAGGATGC CCAGATCCTC
     3481 GTGAACCTCT GGGCCATTGG CAGGGACCCA AACGCCTGGC AGAACGCCGA TATTTTCAGC
     3541 CCAGAGCGCT TCATCGGCTG CGAGATCGAT GTTAAGGGCC GCGATTTCGG CCTCCTTCCA
     3601 TTTGGCGCTG GCCGCAGAAT TTGCCCAGGC ATGAATCTCG CCATCAGGAT GCTCACCCTC
     3661 ATGCTCGCCA CACTCCTCCA GTTCTTCAAC TGGAAGCTCG AAGGCGACAT CTCCCCGAAG
     3721 GACCTCGACA TGGACGAGAA GTTCGGCATT GCGCTCCAAA AGACCAAGCC GCTCAAGCTC
     3781 ATCCCGATTC CGCGCTACgg tagcggagct accaatttta gcctccttaa gcaggcTggt
     3841 gatgtagaag agaaccccgg gcctATGAAG ATGATGAACG GCGAGGACGC CAACGACCAG
     3901 ATGATCAAAG AGTCCTTCTT CATCACCCAC GGCAACCCGA TCCTCACCGT CGAGGATACA
     3961 CATCCGCTCA GGCCGTTCTT CGAGACATGG CGCGAGAAGA TTTTCTCCAA GAAGCCGAAG
     4021 GCCATCCTCA TCATCTCCGG CCACTGGGAG ACAGTGAAGC CAACCGTGAA CGCCGTGCAC
     4081 ATCAACGACA CCATCCACGA CTTCGACGAC TACCCAGCCG CCATGTACCA GTTCAAGTAC
     4141 CCAGCTCCAG GCGAGCCAGA GCTTGCGAGA AAGGTGGAAG AGATCCTCAA GAAGTCCGGG
     4201 TTCGAGACAG CCGAGACAGA CCAAAAGAGG GGCCTTGATC ACGGCGCCTG GGTTCCACTC
     4261 ATGCTCATGT ATCCAGAGGC GGACATCCCG GTGTGCCAGC TCTCAGTTCA GCCACATCTC
     4321 GACGGCACCT ACCACTACAA TCTCGGCAGA GCCCTCGCGC CGCTCAAGAA TGATGGCGTG
     4381 CTCATTATTG GCTCCGGCAG CGCCACACAT CCACTCGATG AGACACCGCA CTACTTCGAT
     4441 GGTGTTGCCC CTTGGGCCGC TGCCTTCGAT TCTTGGCTTA GGAAGGCCCT CATCAACGGC
     4501 CGCTTCGAGG AAGTGAACAT CTACGAGAGC AAGGCCCCGA ACTGGAAGCT CGCCCATCCA
     4561 TTTCCAGAGC ACTTCTACCC GCTCCACGTT GTGCTCGGCG CTGCTGGTGA AAAGTGGAAG
     4621 GCCGAGCTGA TCCACTCCTC CTGGGATCAT GGCACACTTT GCCACGGCTC CTACAAGTTC
     4681 ACCTCCGCCg gatccggagc aaccaacttt agcctgctca agcaagcagg agatgttgag
     4741 gaaaatcctg gccccatgac cgccatcaag atgaacacca acggcgaggg cgagacacag
     4801 cacatcctca tgatcccgtt catggcgcag ggccacctca ggccatttct cgaactcgcc
     4861 atgttcctct acaagcgctc ccacgtgatc atcaccctgc tcacaactcc gctcaatgcc
     4921 ggcttcctca ggcacctcct tcaccaccat tcctactcct ccagcggcat caggatcgtc
     4981 gagctgccat tcaactccac caaccacgga ctcccaccgg gcatcgagaa caccgataag
     5041 ctcacactcc cgctcgtggt gtccctcttc cattccacca tcagcctcga tccgcacctc
     5101 cgcgattaca tctccaggca tttcagccca gccaggccac cactctgcgt gatccatgat
     5161 gtgttcctcg gctgggttga ccaggtggcc aaggatgtgg gctctacagg cgtggtgttc
     5221 acaacaggcg gcgcttatgg cacatccgcc tacgtgtcca tctggaacga tctcccgcac
     5281 cagaactact ccgacgacca agagttcccg ctgccaggct tcccagagaa ccataagttc
     5341 cgcaggtccc agctccatcg gttcctcaga tatgccgacg gctccgacga ttggtccaag
     5401 tatttccagc cgcagctccg ccagtccatg aagtcttttg gctggctctg caactccgtg
     5461 gaagagatcg agacactcgg cttctccatc ctccgcaact acaccaagct gccgatctgg
     5521 ggcatcggcc cacttattgc ttccccagtg cagcactcct cctccgacaa caattcaaca
     5581 ggcgccgagt tcgtgcagtg gctcagcctc aaagagccgg actccgtcct ctacatctcc
     5641 ttcggctccc agaacacgat cagcccgacg cagatgatgg aactcgctgc tggccttgag
     5701 tcctccgaga agccattcct ctgggtgatc agagccccgt tcggcttcga catcaacgaa
     5761 gagatgcgcc cagagtggct gccagagggc tttgaggaac gcatgaaggt gaagaaacag
     5821 ggcaagctcg tgtacaagct cggcccgcag cttgagatcc tcaaccatga atccatcggc
     5881 ggctttctca cccactgcgg atggaacagc atccttgagt ctcttcgcga gggcgttccg
     5941 atgcttggat ggccacttgc tgccgagcag gcctacaacc tcaagtacct cgaagatgag
     6001 atgggcgtcg cggttgagct tgctagaggc ctcgaaggcg agatctccaa agagaaggtc
     6061 aagcgcatcg tcgagatgat ccttgagcgc aacgagggct ccaaaggctg ggagatgaag
     6121 aatcgcgccg tggaaatggg caaaaagctc aaggacgccg tgaacgagga aaaagagctg
     6181 aagggctcct ccgtgaaggc gatcgacgat ttcctcgacg ccgtcatgca ggccaaactt
     6241 gagccaagcc tccagtgata gtgaGCTTac tgaggaaata tatagacaaa ttaagtttgg
     6301 ttctatgagt tctaatttgg acttaagagt tgtttgaaat tctattttat agtgatgctt
     6361 ataatgtatt tggactgttt tctgctgtgt gtaagacctt ttggtctgtg aactggaaac
     6421 atacatgaat aaatttcttt gaatttactg gaatttttgc atcaacaaaa gaaaaattga
     6481 agttactaac ttgtaaatgg aacaattgta atgttaaagg atataaatat cttaatatag
     6541 tgcgatacga atcacacgaa tgcaagactt tctctctctg ctcccgctca tgctctcggt
     6601 gcatgttagc taaatataca tcggtgcatc catggcagga gcatgaggac ggggatgagg
     6661 aagggagtga ggagggccaa aagaagtaca catagtttcc tttgggagcG AATTCCGCTg
     6721 agctcAGTGt ttgatcgccg gcggtaccga gtgtacttca agtcactcaa ttcggcgtta
     6781 attcagtaca ttaaaaacgt ccgcaatgtg ttattaagtt gtctaagcgt caatttgttt
     6841 acaccacaat atatcctgcc accagccagc caacagctcc ccgaccggca gctcggcaca
     6901 aaatcaccac tcgatacagg cagcccatca gtccgggacg gcgtcagcgg gagagccgtt
     6961 gtaaggcggc agactttgct catgttaccg atgctattcg gaagaacggc aactaagctg
     7021 ccgggtttga aacacggatg atctcgcgga gggtagcatg ttgattgtaa cgatgacaga
     7081 gcgttgctgc ctgtgatcac cgcggtttca aaatcggctc cgtcgatact atgttatacg
     7141 ccaactttga aaacaacttt gaaaaagctg ttttctggta tttaaggttt tagaatgcaa
     7201 ggaacagtga attggagttc gtcttgttat aattagcttc ttggggtatc tttaaatact
     7261 gtagaaaaga ggaaggaaat aataaatggc taaaatgaga atatcaccgg aattgaaaaa
     7321 actgatcgaa aaataccgct gcgtaaaaga tacggaagga atgtctcctg ctaaggtata
     7381 taagctggtg ggagaaaatg aaaacctata tttaaaaatg acggacagcc ggtataaagg
     7441 gaccacctat gatgtggaac gggaaaagga catgatgcta tggctggaag gaaagctgcc
     7501 tgttccaaag gtcctgcact ttgaacggca tgatggctgg agcaatctgc tcatgagtga
     7561 ggccgatggc gtcctttgct cggaagagta tgaagatgaa caaagccctg aaaagattat
     7621 cgagctgtat gcggagtgca tcaggctctt tcactccatc gacatatcgg attgtcccta
     7681 tacgaatagc ttagacagcc gcttagccga attggattac ttactgaata acgatctggc
     7741 cgatgtggat tgcgaaaact gggaagaaga cactccattt aaagatccgc gcgagctgta
     7801 tgatttttta aagacggaaa agcccgaaga ggaacttgtc ttttcccacg gcgacctggg
     7861 agacagcaac atctttgtga aagatggcaa agtaagtggc tttattgatc ttgggagaag
     7921 cggcagggcg gacaagtggt atgacattgc cttctgcgtc cggtcgatca gggaggatat
     7981 cggggaagaa cagtatgtcg agctattttt tgacttactg gggatcaagc ctgattggga
     8041 gaaaataaaa tattatattt tactggatga attgttttag tacctagaat gcatgaccaa
     8101 aatcccttaa cgtgagtttt cgttccactg agcgtcagac cccgtagaaa agatcaaagg
     8161 atcttcttga gatccttttt ttctgcgcgt aatctgctgc ttgcaaacaa aaaaaccacc
     8221 gctaccagcg gtggtttgtt tgccggatca agagctacca actctttttc cgaaggtaac
     8281 tggcttcagc agagcgcaga taccaaatac tgtccttcta gtgtagccgt agttaggcca
     8341 ccacttcaag aactctgtag caccgcctac atacctcgct ctgctaatcc tgttaccagt
     8401 ggctgctgcc agtggcgata agtcgtgtct taccgggttg gactcaagac gatagttacc
     8461 ggataaggcg cagcggtcgg gctgaacggg gggttcgtgc acacagccca gcttggagcg
     8521 aacgacctac accgaactga gatacctaca gcgtgagcta tgagaaagcg ccacgcttcc
     8581 cgaagggaga aaggcggaca ggtatccggt aagcggcagg gtcggaacag gagagcgcac
     8641 gagggagctt ccagggggaa acgcctggta tctttatagt cctgtcgggt ttcgccacct
     8701 ctgacttgag cgtcgatttt tgtgatgctc gtcagggggg cggagcctat ggaaaaacgc
     8761 cagcaacgcg gcctttttac ggttcctggc cttttgctgg ccttttgctc acatgttctt
     8821 tcctgcgtta tcccctgatt ctgtggataa ccgtattacc gcctttgagt gagctgatac
     8881 cgctcgccgc agccgaacga ccgagcgcag cgagtcagtg agcgaggaag cggaagaggg
     8941 cctgatgcgg tattttctcc ttacgcatct gtgcggtatt tcacaccgca tatggtgcac
     9001 tctcagtaca atctgctctg atgccgcata gttaagccag tatacactcc gctatcgcta
     9061 cgtgactggg tcatggctgc gccccgacac ccgccaacac ccgctgacgc gccctgacgg
     9121 gcttgtctgc tcccggcatc cgcttacaga caagctgtga ccgtttccgg gagctgcatg
     9181 tgtcagaggt tttcaccgtc atcaccgaaa cgcgcgaggc agggtgcctt gatgtgggcg
     9241 ccggcggtcg agtggcgacg gcgcggcttg tccgcgccct ggtagattgc ctggccgtag
     9301 gccagccatt tttgagcggc cagcggccgc gataggccga cgcgaagcgg cggggcgtag
     9361 ggagcgcagc gaccgaaggg taggcgcttt ttgcagctct tgggctgtgc gctggccaga
     9421 cagttatgca caggccaggc gggttttaag agttttaata agttttaaag agttttaggc
     9481 ggaaaaatcg ccttttttct cttttatatc agtcacttac atgtgtgacc ggttcccaat
     9541 gtacggcttt gggttcccaa tgtacgggtt ccggttccca atgtacggct ttgggttccc
     9601 aatgtacgtg ctatccacag gaaagaggcc ttttcgacct ttttcccctg ctagggcaat
     9661 ttgccctagc atctgctccg tacattagga accggcggat gcttcgccct cgatcaggtt
     9721 gcggtagcgc atgactagga tcgggccagc ctgccccgcc tcctccttca aatcgtactc
     9781 cggcaggtca tttgacccga tcagcttgcg cacggtgaaa cagaacttct tgaactctcc
     9841 ggcgctgcca ctgcgttcgt agatcgtctt gaacaaccat ctggcttctg ccttgcctgc
     9901 ggcgcggcgt gccaggcggt agagaaaacg gccgatgccg ggatcgatca aaaagtaatc
     9961 ggggtgaacc gtcagcacgt ccgggttctt gccttctgtg atctcgcggt acatccaatc
    10021 agctagctcg atctcgatgt actccggccg cccggtttcg ctctttacga tcttgtagcg
    10081 gctaatcaag gcttcaccct cggataccgt caccaggcgg ccgttcttgg ccttcttcgt
    10141 acgctgcatg gcaacgtgcg tggtgtttaa ccgaatgcag gtttctacca ggtcgtcttt
    10201 ctgctttccg ccatcggctc gccggcagaa cttgagtacg tccgcaacgt gtggacggaa
    10261 cacgcggccg ggcttgtctc ccttcccttc ccggtatcgg ttcatggatt cggttagatg
    10321 ggaaaccgcc atcagtacca ggtcgtaatc ccacacactg gccatgccgg ccggccctgc
    10381 ggaaacctct acgtgcccgt ctggaagctc gtagcggatc acctcgccag ctcgtcggtc
    10441 acgcttcgac agacggaaaa cggccacgtc catgatgctg cgactatcgc gggtgcccac
    10501 gtcatagagc atcggaacga aaaaatctgg ttgctcgtcg cccttgggcg gcttcctaat
    10561 cgacggcgca ccggctgccg gcggttgccg ggattctttg cggattcgat cagcggccgc
    10621 ttgccacgat tcaccggggc gtgcttctgc ctcgatgcgt tgccgctggg cggcctgcgc
    10681 ggccttcaac ttctccacca ggtcatcacc cagcgccgcg ccgatttgta ccgggccgga
    10741 tggtttgcga ccgtcacgcc gattcctcgg gcttgggggt tccagtgcca ttgcagggcc
    10801 ggcagacaac ccagccgctt acgcctggcc aaccgcccgt tcctccacac atggggcatt
    10861 ccacggcgtc ggtgcctggt tgttcttgat tttccatgcc gcctccttta gccgctaaaa
    10921 ttcatctact catttattca tttgctcatt tactctggta gctgcgcgat gtattcagat
    10981 agcagctcgg taatggtctt gccttggcgt accgcgtaca tcttcagctt ggtgtgatcc
    11041 tccgccggca actgaaagtt gacccgcttc atggctggcg tgtctgccag gctggccaac
    11101 gttgcagcct tgctgctgcg tgcgctcgga cggccggcac ttagcgtgtt tgtgcttttg
    11161 ctcattttct ctttacctca ttaactcaaa tgagttttga tttaatttca gcggccagcg
    11221 cctggacctc gcgggcagcg tcgccctcgg gttctgattc aagaacggtt gtgccggcgg
    11281 cggcagtgcc tgggtagctc acgcgctgcg tgatacggga ctcaagaatg ggcagctcgt
    11341 acccggccag cgcctcggca acctcaccgc cgatgcgcgt gcctttgatc gcccgcgaca
    11401 cgacaaaggc cgcttgtagc cttccatccg tgacctcaat gcgctgctta accagctcca
    11461 ccaggtcggc ggtggcccat atgtcgtaag ggcttggctg caccggaatc agcacgaagt
    11521 cggctgcctt gatcgcggac acagccaagt ccgccgcctg gggcgctccg tcgatcacta
    11581 cgaagtcgcg ccggccgatg gccttcacgt cgcggtcaat cgtcgggcgg tcgatgccga
    11641 caacggttag cggttgatct tcccgcacgg ccgcccaatc gcgggcactg ccctggggat
    11701 cggaatcgac taacagaaca tcggccccgg cgagttgcag ggcgcgggct agatgggttg
    11761 cgatggtcgt cttgcctgac ccgcctttct ggttaagtac agcgataacc ttcatgcgtt
    11821 ccccttgcgt atttgtttat ttactcatcg catcatatac gcagcgaccg catgacgcaa
    11881 gctgttttac tcaaatacac atcacctttt tagacggcgg cgctcggttt cttcagcggc
    11941 caagctggcc ggccaggccg ccagcttggc atcagacaaa ccggccagga tttcatgcag
    12001 ccgcacggtt gagccgtgcg cgggcggctc gaacacgtac ccggccgcga tcatctccgc
    12061 ctcgatctct tcggtaatga aaaacggttc gtcctggccg tcctggtgcg gtttcatgct
    12121 tgttcctctt ggcgttcatt ctcggcggcc gccagggcgt cggcctcggt caatgcgtcc
    12181 tcacggaagg caccgcgccg cctggcctcg gtgggcgtca cttcctcgct gcgctcaagt
    12241 gcgcggtaca gggtcgagcg atgcacgcca agcagtgcag ccgcctcttt cacggtgcgg
    12301 ccttcctggt cgatcagctc gcgggcgtgc gcgatctgtg ccggggtgag ggtagggcgg
    12361 gggccaaact tcacgcctcg ggccttggcg gcctcgcgcc cgctccgggt gcggtcgatg
    12421 attagggaac gctcgaactc ggcaatgccg gcgaacacgg tcaacaccat gcggccggcc
    12481 ggcgtggtgg tgtcggccca cggctctgcc aggctacgca ggcccgcgcc ggcctcctgg
    12541 atgcgctcgg caatgtccag taggtcgcgg gtgctgcggg ccaggcggtc tagcctggtc
    12601 actgtcacaa cgtcgccagg gcgtaggtgg tcaagcatcc tggccagctc cgggcggtcg
    12661 cgcctggtgc cggtgatctt ctcggaaaac agcttggtgc agccggccgc gtgcagttcg
    12721 gcccgttggt tggtcaagtc ctggtcgtcg gtgctgacgc gggcatagcc cagcaggcca
    12781 gcggcggcgc tcttgttcat ggcgtaatgt ctccggttct agtcgcaagt attctacttt
    12841 atgcgactaa aacacgcgac aagaaaacgc caggaaaagg gcagggcggc agcctgtcgc
    12901 gtaacttagg acttgtgcga catgtcgttt tcagaagacg gctgcactga acgtcagaag
    12961 ccgactgcac tatagcagcg gaggggttgg atcaaagtac tttgatcccg aggggaaccc
    13021 tgtggttggc atgcacatac aaatggacga acggataaac cttttcacgc ccttttaaat
    13081 atccgttatt ctaa
//
