# Supplementary material for: Viral delivery of recombinases to activate heritable genetic switches in plants
Source: bioRxiv preprint, doi:10.1101/2024.03.03.583219, version 1 (2024-03-05)
Supplement: Supplementary_Fileset_1 [file 583219_file02.zip › Vector maps/pJPC430: CinH switch, recombined.gb]

LOCUS       pJPC430_(Recombined)   11708 bp ds-DNA     circular     21-JAN-2024
DEFINITION  .
FEATURES             Location/Qualifiers
     misc_feature    complement(1..26)
                     /label="T-DNA border (R)"
                     /ApEinfo_revcolor="#c6c9d1"
                     /ApEinfo_fwdcolor="#c6c9d1"
     misc_feature    138..890
                     /label="2x CaMV 35S promoter"
                     /ApEinfo_revcolor="#84b0dc"
                     /ApEinfo_fwdcolor="#84b0dc"
     primer          799..819
                     /label="oJC1345"
                     /note="sequence: tttGAAGACttggagCCACTGACGTAAGGGATGACG"
                     /ApEinfo_revcolor="#f7977a"
                     /ApEinfo_fwdcolor="#f7977a"
     misc_feature    839..885
                     /label="minimal CaMV 35S promoter"
                     /ApEinfo_revcolor="#f58a5e"
                     /ApEinfo_fwdcolor="#f58a5e"
     misc_feature    907..968
                     /label="TMV Omega"
                     /ApEinfo_revcolor="#c7b0e3"
                     /ApEinfo_fwdcolor="#c7b0e3"
     misc_feature    1018..1136
                     /label="RS2"
                     /ApEinfo_revcolor="#b1ff67"
                     /ApEinfo_fwdcolor="#b1ff67"
     misc_feature    1178..2668
                     /label="CYP76AD1"
                     /ApEinfo_revcolor="#0f7ffe"
                     /ApEinfo_fwdcolor="#0f7ffe"
     primer          complement(1282..1303)
                     /label="oJC1346"
                     /note="sequence: tttGAAGACttagcgGATCGGAAGCGGCTTTGGT"
                     /ApEinfo_revcolor="#f7977a"
                     /ApEinfo_fwdcolor="#f7977a"
     misc_feature    2669..2677
                     /label="GSG linker"
                     /ApEinfo_revcolor="#b1ff67"
                     /ApEinfo_fwdcolor="#b1ff67"
     misc_feature    2678..2734
                     /label="P2A"
                     /ApEinfo_revcolor="#85dae9"
                     /ApEinfo_fwdcolor="#85dae9"
     misc_feature    2735..3559
                     /label="DODA"
                     /ApEinfo_revcolor="#ffef86"
                     /ApEinfo_fwdcolor="#ffef86"
     misc_feature    3560..3568
                     /label="GSG linker"
                     /ApEinfo_revcolor="#75c6a9"
                     /ApEinfo_fwdcolor="#75c6a9"
     CDS             3569..3625
                     /label="P2A"
                     /ApEinfo_revcolor="#ffef86"
                     /ApEinfo_fwdcolor="#ffef86"
     misc_feature    3626..5134
                     /label="Glucosyltransferase"
                     /ApEinfo_revcolor="#fc66fe"
                     /ApEinfo_fwdcolor="#fc66fe"
     terminator      5139..5329
                     /label="35S terminator"
                     /ApEinfo_revcolor="#9d1b1c"
                     /ApEinfo_fwdcolor="#9d1b1c"
     misc_feature    5145..5319
                     /label="CaMV poly(A) signal"
                     /ApEinfo_revcolor="#9eafd2"
                     /ApEinfo_fwdcolor="#9eafd2"
     misc_feature    complement(5450..5475)
                     /label="LB"
                     /ApEinfo_revcolor="#f58a5e"
                     /ApEinfo_fwdcolor="#f58a5e"
     gene            5900..6694
                     /label="KanR"
                     /ApEinfo_revcolor="#c7b0e3"
                     /ApEinfo_fwdcolor="#c7b0e3"
     misc_feature    6781..7369
                     /label="ori"
                     /ApEinfo_revcolor="#c6c9d1"
                     /ApEinfo_fwdcolor="#c6c9d1"
     misc_feature    6985..7265
                     /label="pBR322 origin"
                     /ApEinfo_revcolor="#f58a5e"
                     /ApEinfo_fwdcolor="#f58a5e"
     misc_feature    7405..7665
                     /label="bom site from pBR322"
                     /ApEinfo_revcolor="#b1ff67"
                     /ApEinfo_fwdcolor="#b1ff67"
     modified_base   complement(7553..7553)
                     /label="SapI site removed (G>C)"
                     /ApEinfo_revcolor="#b1ff67"
                     /ApEinfo_fwdcolor="#b1ff67"
     misc_feature    complement(7555..7695)
                     /label="BOM pBR322"
                     /ApEinfo_revcolor="#b1ff67"
                     /ApEinfo_fwdcolor="#b1ff67"
     modified_base   complement(7779..7779)
                     /label="Esp3I site removed (G>A)"
                     /ApEinfo_revcolor="#b1ff67"
                     /ApEinfo_fwdcolor="#b1ff67"
     modified_base   complement(8016..8016)
                     /label="SapI site removed (G>C)"
                     /ApEinfo_revcolor="#b1ff67"
                     /ApEinfo_fwdcolor="#b1ff67"
     misc_feature    complement(8039..8233)
                     /label="pVS1 oriV"
                     /ApEinfo_revcolor="#d6b295"
                     /ApEinfo_fwdcolor="#d6b295"
     modified_base   complement(8242..8242)
                     /label="BsaI site removed (T>C)"
                     /ApEinfo_revcolor="#b1ff67"
                     /ApEinfo_fwdcolor="#b1ff67"
     misc_feature    complement(8299..9405)
                     /label="pVS1 replication protein"
                     /ApEinfo_revcolor="#f58a5e"
                     /ApEinfo_fwdcolor="#f58a5e"
     misc_feature    complement(9800..10429)
                     /label="pVS1 StaA"
                     /ApEinfo_revcolor="#b4abac"
                     /ApEinfo_fwdcolor="#b4abac"
     misc_feature    complement(9800..10429)
                     /label="pVS1 partitioning protein"
                     /ApEinfo_revcolor="#f58a5e"
                     /ApEinfo_fwdcolor="#f58a5e"
     modified_base   complement(10628..10628)
                     /label="Esp3I site removed (T>G)"
                     /ApEinfo_revcolor="#b1ff67"
                     /ApEinfo_fwdcolor="#b1ff67"
     misc_feature    complement(10728..11414)
                     /label="pVS1 resolvase"
                     /ApEinfo_revcolor="#f58a5e"
                     /ApEinfo_fwdcolor="#f58a5e"
ORIGIN
        1 taaacgctct tttctcttag gtttacccgc caatatatcc tgtcaaacac tgatagtttt
       61 tcgtacgacc ctcggtaccg atcggcgcgc cGGAGagatc gcgcacgccA ATGctaccgt
      121 aggtcctGCT TCAGGAGGTC AACATGGTGG AGCACGACAC TCTGGTCTAC TCCAAAAATG
      181 TCAAAGATAC AGTCTCAGAA GATCAAAGGG CTATTGAGAC TTTTCAACAA AGGATAATTT
      241 CGGGAAACCT CCTCGGATTC CATTGCCCAG CTATCTGTCA CTTCATCGAA AGGACAGTAG
      301 AAAAGGAAGG TGGCTCCTAC AAATGCCATC ATTGCGATAA AGGAAAGGCT ATCATTCAAG
      361 ATCTCTCTGC CGACAGTGGT CCCAAAGATG GACCCCCACC CACGAGGAGC ATCGTGGAAA
      421 AAGAAGAGGT TCCAACCACG TCTACAAAGC AAGTGGATTG ATGTGATAAC ATGGTGGAGC
      481 ACGACACTCT GGTCTACTCC AAAAATGTCA AAGATACAGT CTCAGAAGAT CAAAGGGCTA
      541 TTGAGACTTT TCAACAAAGG ATAATTTCGG GAAACCTCCT CGGATTCCAT TGCCCAGCTA
      601 TCTGTCACTT CATCGAAAGG ACAGTAGAAA AGGAAGGTGG CTCCTACAAA TGCCATCATT
      661 GCGATAAAGG AAAGGCTATC ATTCAAGATC TCTCTGCCGA CAGTGGTCCC AAAGATGGAC
      721 CCCCACCCAC GAGGAGCATC GTGGAAAAAG AAGAGGTTCC AACCACGTCT ACAAAGCAAG
      781 TGGATTGATG TGACATCTCC ACTGACGTAA GGGATGACGC ACAATCCCAC TATCCTTCGC
      841 AAGACCCTTC CTCTATATAA GGAAGTTCAT TTCATTTGGA GAGGACACGC TCGAGTATAA
      901 GAGCTCATTT TTACAACAAT TACCAACAAC AACAAACAAC AAACAACATT ACAATTACAT
      961 TTACAATTAT CGATACAATc TGAGAaCACG ACGCTgagct cGGACggcgc gccGGAGcgt
     1021 aaattataaa ctttaaatat caaagttaca tgttatatat ggttaaaaat catttaaatg
     1081 ttacatagtt ttaagaactt ttatattgta actttagggt ataccccaaa gtaacgCGCT
     1141 gagctcTCCC ggcgcgccGG AGagatcgcg cacgccAATG GATCATGCGA CCCTCGCCAT
     1201 GATCCTCGCG ATCTGGTTCA TCAGCTTCCA CTTCATCAAG CTGCTGTTCT CCCAGCAGAC
     1261 CACCAAGCTG CTTCCGCCAG GACCAAAGCC GCTTCCGATC ATCGGCAACA TCCTTGAGGT
     1321 GGGCAAGAAG CCGCATCGGT CCTTCGCCAA CCTCGCCAAG ATTCACGGCC CACTCATTTC
     1381 CCTCAGACTC GGCTCTGTGA CCACCATCGT TGTGTCCTCT GCCGACGTGG CCAAAGAGAT
     1441 GTTCCTCAAG AAGGATCACC CGCTCTCCAA CCGCACGATC CCGAATAGTG TTACAGCCGG
     1501 CGACCACCAC AAGCTCACCA TGTCTTGGCT CCCGGTGTCT CCGAAGTGGC GCAACTTCCG
     1561 CAAGATTACC GCCGTGCATC TGCTCTCCCC ACAGAGACTC GATGCCTGCC AGACATTCAG
     1621 GCACGCCAAG GTGCAGCAGC TCTACGAGTA CGTTCAAGAG TGCGCCCAGA AAGGCCAGGC
     1681 CGTGGATATT GGCAAGGCCG CCTTTACGAC CAGCCTCAAC CTCCTCAGCA AGCTGTTCTT
     1741 CAGCGTCGAG CTGGCGCACC ACAAGTCCCA TACCAGCCAA GAGTTCAAAG AGCTGATCTG
     1801 GAACATCATG GAAGATATAG GCAAGCCGAA CTACGCCGAC TACTTCCCGA TTCTCGGCTG
     1861 CGTTGACCCA TCTGGCATTA GAAGAAGGCT CGCCTGCTCC TTCGACAAGC TGATCGCCGT
     1921 GTTCCAGGGC ATCATCTGCG AGAGACTCGC CCCAGATTCC TCCACCACAA CTACCACCAC
     1981 CACCGACGAC GTGCTCGATG TGCTCCTCCA GCTGTTCAAG CAGAACGAGC TGACGATGGG
     2041 CGAGATCAAC CACCTCCTCG TGGACATCTT CGACGCCGGC ACCGATACCA CATCCTCCAC
     2101 ATTCGAGTGG GTGATGACCG AGCTGATCCG CAATCCAGAG ATGATGGAAA AGGCCCAAGA
     2161 GGAAATCAAG CAGGTCCTCG GCAAGGACAA GCAGATCCAA GAGTCCGACA TCATCAACCT
     2221 GCCGTACCTC CAGGCGATCA TCAAAGAGAC ACTCCGCCTC CATCCGCCGA CCGTGTTCTT
     2281 GCTCCCAAGA AAGGCCGACA CCGATGTCGA GCTGTACGGC TACATCGTGC CGAAGGATGC
     2341 CCAGATCCTC GTGAACCTCT GGGCCATTGG CAGGGACCCA AACGCCTGGC AGAACGCCGA
     2401 TATTTTCAGC CCAGAGCGCT TCATCGGCTG CGAGATCGAT GTTAAGGGCC GCGATTTCGG
     2461 CCTCCTTCCA TTTGGCGCTG GCCGCAGAAT TTGCCCAGGC ATGAATCTCG CCATCAGGAT
     2521 GCTCACCCTC ATGCTCGCCA CACTCCTCCA GTTCTTCAAC TGGAAGCTCG AAGGCGACAT
     2581 CTCCCCGAAG GACCTCGACA TGGACGAGAA GTTCGGCATT GCGCTCCAAA AGACCAAGCC
     2641 GCTCAAGCTC ATCCCGATTC CGCGCTACgg tagcggagct accaatttta gcctccttaa
     2701 gcaggcTggt gatgtagaag agaaccccgg gcctATGAAG ATGATGAACG GCGAGGACGC
     2761 CAACGACCAG ATGATCAAAG AGTCCTTCTT CATCACCCAC GGCAACCCGA TCCTCACCGT
     2821 CGAGGATACA CATCCGCTCA GGCCGTTCTT CGAGACATGG CGCGAGAAGA TTTTCTCCAA
     2881 GAAGCCGAAG GCCATCCTCA TCATCTCCGG CCACTGGGAG ACAGTGAAGC CAACCGTGAA
     2941 CGCCGTGCAC ATCAACGACA CCATCCACGA CTTCGACGAC TACCCAGCCG CCATGTACCA
     3001 GTTCAAGTAC CCAGCTCCAG GCGAGCCAGA GCTTGCGAGA AAGGTGGAAG AGATCCTCAA
     3061 GAAGTCCGGG TTCGAGACAG CCGAGACAGA CCAAAAGAGG GGCCTTGATC ACGGCGCCTG
     3121 GGTTCCACTC ATGCTCATGT ATCCAGAGGC GGACATCCCG GTGTGCCAGC TCTCAGTTCA
     3181 GCCACATCTC GACGGCACCT ACCACTACAA TCTCGGCAGA GCCCTCGCGC CGCTCAAGAA
     3241 TGATGGCGTG CTCATTATTG GCTCCGGCAG CGCCACACAT CCACTCGATG AGACACCGCA
     3301 CTACTTCGAT GGTGTTGCCC CTTGGGCCGC TGCCTTCGAT TCTTGGCTTA GGAAGGCCCT
     3361 CATCAACGGC CGCTTCGAGG AAGTGAACAT CTACGAGAGC AAGGCCCCGA ACTGGAAGCT
     3421 CGCCCATCCA TTTCCAGAGC ACTTCTACCC GCTCCACGTT GTGCTCGGCG CTGCTGGTGA
     3481 AAAGTGGAAG GCCGAGCTGA TCCACTCCTC CTGGGATCAT GGCACACTTT GCCACGGCTC
     3541 CTACAAGTTC ACCTCCGCCg gatccggagc aaccaacttt agcctgctca agcaagcagg
     3601 agatgttgag gaaaatcctg gccccatgac cgccatcaag atgaacacca acggcgaggg
     3661 cgagacacag cacatcctca tgatcccgtt catggcgcag ggccacctca ggccatttct
     3721 cgaactcgcc atgttcctct acaagcgctc ccacgtgatc atcaccctgc tcacaactcc
     3781 gctcaatgcc ggcttcctca ggcacctcct tcaccaccat tcctactcct ccagcggcat
     3841 caggatcgtc gagctgccat tcaactccac caaccacgga ctcccaccgg gcatcgagaa
     3901 caccgataag ctcacactcc cgctcgtggt gtccctcttc cattccacca tcagcctcga
     3961 tccgcacctc cgcgattaca tctccaggca tttcagccca gccaggccac cactctgcgt
     4021 gatccatgat gtgttcctcg gctgggttga ccaggtggcc aaggatgtgg gctctacagg
     4081 cgtggtgttc acaacaggcg gcgcttatgg cacatccgcc tacgtgtcca tctggaacga
     4141 tctcccgcac cagaactact ccgacgacca agagttcccg ctgccaggct tcccagagaa
     4201 ccataagttc cgcaggtccc agctccatcg gttcctcaga tatgccgacg gctccgacga
     4261 ttggtccaag tatttccagc cgcagctccg ccagtccatg aagtcttttg gctggctctg
     4321 caactccgtg gaagagatcg agacactcgg cttctccatc ctccgcaact acaccaagct
     4381 gccgatctgg ggcatcggcc cacttattgc ttccccagtg cagcactcct cctccgacaa
     4441 caattcaaca ggcgccgagt tcgtgcagtg gctcagcctc aaagagccgg actccgtcct
     4501 ctacatctcc ttcggctccc agaacacgat cagcccgacg cagatgatgg aactcgctgc
     4561 tggccttgag tcctccgaga agccattcct ctgggtgatc agagccccgt tcggcttcga
     4621 catcaacgaa gagatgcgcc cagagtggct gccagagggc tttgaggaac gcatgaaggt
     4681 gaagaaacag ggcaagctcg tgtacaagct cggcccgcag cttgagatcc tcaaccatga
     4741 atccatcggc ggctttctca cccactgcgg atggaacagc atccttgagt ctcttcgcga
     4801 gggcgttccg atgcttggat ggccacttgc tgccgagcag gcctacaacc tcaagtacct
     4861 cgaagatgag atgggcgtcg cggttgagct tgctagaggc ctcgaaggcg agatctccaa
     4921 agagaaggtc aagcgcatcg tcgagatgat ccttgagcgc aacgagggct ccaaaggctg
     4981 ggagatgaag aatcgcgccg tggaaatggg caaaaagctc aaggacgccg tgaacgagga
     5041 aaaagagctg aagggctcct ccgtgaaggc gatcgacgat ttcctcgacg ccgtcatgca
     5101 ggccaaactt gagccaagcc tccagtgata gtgaGCTTct cgagtttctc cataataatg
     5161 tgtgagtagt tcccagataa gggaattagg gttcctatag ggtttcgctc atgtgttgag
     5221 catataagaa acccttagta tgtatttgta tttgtaaaat acttctatca ataaaatttc
     5281 taattcctaa aaccaaaatc cagtactaaa atccagatcc cccgaattaC GCTgagctcA
     5341 GTGtttgatc gccggcggta ccgagtgtac ttcaagtcac tcaattcggc gttaattcag
     5401 tacattaaaa acgtccgcaa tgtgttatta agttgtctaa gcgtcaattt gtttacacca
     5461 caatatatcc tgccaccagc cagccaacag ctccccgacc ggcagctcgg cacaaaatca
     5521 ccactcgata caggcagccc atcagtccgg gacggcgtca gcgggagagc cgttgtaagg
     5581 cggcagactt tgctcatgtt accgatgcta ttcggaagaa cggcaactaa gctgccgggt
     5641 ttgaaacacg gatgatctcg cggagggtag catgttgatt gtaacgatga cagagcgttg
     5701 ctgcctgtga tcaccgcggt ttcaaaatcg gctccgtcga tactatgtta tacgccaact
     5761 ttgaaaacaa ctttgaaaaa gctgttttct ggtatttaag gttttagaat gcaaggaaca
     5821 gtgaattgga gttcgtcttg ttataattag cttcttgggg tatctttaaa tactgtagaa
     5881 aagaggaagg aaataataaa tggctaaaat gagaatatca ccggaattga aaaaactgat
     5941 cgaaaaatac cgctgcgtaa aagatacgga aggaatgtct cctgctaagg tatataagct
     6001 ggtgggagaa aatgaaaacc tatatttaaa aatgacggac agccggtata aagggaccac
     6061 ctatgatgtg gaacgggaaa aggacatgat gctatggctg gaaggaaagc tgcctgttcc
     6121 aaaggtcctg cactttgaac ggcatgatgg ctggagcaat ctgctcatga gtgaggccga
     6181 tggcgtcctt tgctcggaag agtatgaaga tgaacaaagc cctgaaaaga ttatcgagct
     6241 gtatgcggag tgcatcaggc tctttcactc catcgacata tcggattgtc cctatacgaa
     6301 tagcttagac agccgcttag ccgaattgga ttacttactg aataacgatc tggccgatgt
     6361 ggattgcgaa aactgggaag aagacactcc atttaaagat ccgcgcgagc tgtatgattt
     6421 tttaaagacg gaaaagcccg aagaggaact tgtcttttcc cacggcgacc tgggagacag
     6481 caacatcttt gtgaaagatg gcaaagtaag tggctttatt gatcttggga gaagcggcag
     6541 ggcggacaag tggtatgaca ttgccttctg cgtccggtcg atcagggagg atatcgggga
     6601 agaacagtat gtcgagctat tttttgactt actggggatc aagcctgatt gggagaaaat
     6661 aaaatattat attttactgg atgaattgtt ttagtaccta gaatgcatga ccaaaatccc
     6721 ttaacgtgag ttttcgttcc actgagcgtc agaccccgta gaaaagatca aaggatcttc
     6781 ttgagatcct ttttttctgc gcgtaatctg ctgcttgcaa acaaaaaaac caccgctacc
     6841 agcggtggtt tgtttgccgg atcaagagct accaactctt tttccgaagg taactggctt
     6901 cagcagagcg cagataccaa atactgtcct tctagtgtag ccgtagttag gccaccactt
     6961 caagaactct gtagcaccgc ctacatacct cgctctgcta atcctgttac cagtggctgc
     7021 tgccagtggc gataagtcgt gtcttaccgg gttggactca agacgatagt taccggataa
     7081 ggcgcagcgg tcgggctgaa cggggggttc gtgcacacag cccagcttgg agcgaacgac
     7141 ctacaccgaa ctgagatacc tacagcgtga gctatgagaa agcgccacgc ttcccgaagg
     7201 gagaaaggcg gacaggtatc cggtaagcgg cagggtcgga acaggagagc gcacgaggga
     7261 gcttccaggg ggaaacgcct ggtatcttta tagtcctgtc gggtttcgcc acctctgact
     7321 tgagcgtcga tttttgtgat gctcgtcagg ggggcggagc ctatggaaaa acgccagcaa
     7381 cgcggccttt ttacggttcc tggccttttg ctggcctttt gctcacatgt tctttcctgc
     7441 gttatcccct gattctgtgg ataaccgtat taccgccttt gagtgagctg ataccgctcg
     7501 ccgcagccga acgaccgagc gcagcgagtc agtgagcgag gaagcggaag agggcctgat
     7561 gcggtatttt ctccttacgc atctgtgcgg tatttcacac cgcatatggt gcactctcag
     7621 tacaatctgc tctgatgccg catagttaag ccagtataca ctccgctatc gctacgtgac
     7681 tgggtcatgg ctgcgccccg acacccgcca acacccgctg acgcgccctg acgggcttgt
     7741 ctgctcccgg catccgctta cagacaagct gtgaccgttt ccgggagctg catgtgtcag
     7801 aggttttcac cgtcatcacc gaaacgcgcg aggcagggtg ccttgatgtg ggcgccggcg
     7861 gtcgagtggc gacggcgcgg cttgtccgcg ccctggtaga ttgcctggcc gtaggccagc
     7921 catttttgag cggccagcgg ccgcgatagg ccgacgcgaa gcggcggggc gtagggagcg
     7981 cagcgaccga agggtaggcg ctttttgcag ctcttgggct gtgcgctggc cagacagtta
     8041 tgcacaggcc aggcgggttt taagagtttt aataagtttt aaagagtttt aggcggaaaa
     8101 atcgcctttt ttctctttta tatcagtcac ttacatgtgt gaccggttcc caatgtacgg
     8161 ctttgggttc ccaatgtacg ggttccggtt cccaatgtac ggctttgggt tcccaatgta
     8221 cgtgctatcc acaggaaaga ggccttttcg acctttttcc cctgctaggg caatttgccc
     8281 tagcatctgc tccgtacatt aggaaccggc ggatgcttcg ccctcgatca ggttgcggta
     8341 gcgcatgact aggatcgggc cagcctgccc cgcctcctcc ttcaaatcgt actccggcag
     8401 gtcatttgac ccgatcagct tgcgcacggt gaaacagaac ttcttgaact ctccggcgct
     8461 gccactgcgt tcgtagatcg tcttgaacaa ccatctggct tctgccttgc ctgcggcgcg
     8521 gcgtgccagg cggtagagaa aacggccgat gccgggatcg atcaaaaagt aatcggggtg
     8581 aaccgtcagc acgtccgggt tcttgccttc tgtgatctcg cggtacatcc aatcagctag
     8641 ctcgatctcg atgtactccg gccgcccggt ttcgctcttt acgatcttgt agcggctaat
     8701 caaggcttca ccctcggata ccgtcaccag gcggccgttc ttggccttct tcgtacgctg
     8761 catggcaacg tgcgtggtgt ttaaccgaat gcaggtttct accaggtcgt ctttctgctt
     8821 tccgccatcg gctcgccggc agaacttgag tacgtccgca acgtgtggac ggaacacgcg
     8881 gccgggcttg tctcccttcc cttcccggta tcggttcatg gattcggtta gatgggaaac
     8941 cgccatcagt accaggtcgt aatcccacac actggccatg ccggccggcc ctgcggaaac
     9001 ctctacgtgc ccgtctggaa gctcgtagcg gatcacctcg ccagctcgtc ggtcacgctt
     9061 cgacagacgg aaaacggcca cgtccatgat gctgcgacta tcgcgggtgc ccacgtcata
     9121 gagcatcgga acgaaaaaat ctggttgctc gtcgcccttg ggcggcttcc taatcgacgg
     9181 cgcaccggct gccggcggtt gccgggattc tttgcggatt cgatcagcgg ccgcttgcca
     9241 cgattcaccg gggcgtgctt ctgcctcgat gcgttgccgc tgggcggcct gcgcggcctt
     9301 caacttctcc accaggtcat cacccagcgc cgcgccgatt tgtaccgggc cggatggttt
     9361 gcgaccgtca cgccgattcc tcgggcttgg gggttccagt gccattgcag ggccggcaga
     9421 caacccagcc gcttacgcct ggccaaccgc ccgttcctcc acacatgggg cattccacgg
     9481 cgtcggtgcc tggttgttct tgattttcca tgccgcctcc tttagccgct aaaattcatc
     9541 tactcattta ttcatttgct catttactct ggtagctgcg cgatgtattc agatagcagc
     9601 tcggtaatgg tcttgccttg gcgtaccgcg tacatcttca gcttggtgtg atcctccgcc
     9661 ggcaactgaa agttgacccg cttcatggct ggcgtgtctg ccaggctggc caacgttgca
     9721 gccttgctgc tgcgtgcgct cggacggccg gcacttagcg tgtttgtgct tttgctcatt
     9781 ttctctttac ctcattaact caaatgagtt ttgatttaat ttcagcggcc agcgcctgga
     9841 cctcgcgggc agcgtcgccc tcgggttctg attcaagaac ggttgtgccg gcggcggcag
     9901 tgcctgggta gctcacgcgc tgcgtgatac gggactcaag aatgggcagc tcgtacccgg
     9961 ccagcgcctc ggcaacctca ccgccgatgc gcgtgccttt gatcgcccgc gacacgacaa
    10021 aggccgcttg tagccttcca tccgtgacct caatgcgctg cttaaccagc tccaccaggt
    10081 cggcggtggc ccatatgtcg taagggcttg gctgcaccgg aatcagcacg aagtcggctg
    10141 ccttgatcgc ggacacagcc aagtccgccg cctggggcgc tccgtcgatc actacgaagt
    10201 cgcgccggcc gatggccttc acgtcgcggt caatcgtcgg gcggtcgatg ccgacaacgg
    10261 ttagcggttg atcttcccgc acggccgccc aatcgcgggc actgccctgg ggatcggaat
    10321 cgactaacag aacatcggcc ccggcgagtt gcagggcgcg ggctagatgg gttgcgatgg
    10381 tcgtcttgcc tgacccgcct ttctggttaa gtacagcgat aaccttcatg cgttcccctt
    10441 gcgtatttgt ttatttactc atcgcatcat atacgcagcg accgcatgac gcaagctgtt
    10501 ttactcaaat acacatcacc tttttagacg gcggcgctcg gtttcttcag cggccaagct
    10561 ggccggccag gccgccagct tggcatcaga caaaccggcc aggatttcat gcagccgcac
    10621 ggttgagccg tgcgcgggcg gctcgaacac gtacccggcc gcgatcatct ccgcctcgat
    10681 ctcttcggta atgaaaaacg gttcgtcctg gccgtcctgg tgcggtttca tgcttgttcc
    10741 tcttggcgtt cattctcggc ggccgccagg gcgtcggcct cggtcaatgc gtcctcacgg
    10801 aaggcaccgc gccgcctggc ctcggtgggc gtcacttcct cgctgcgctc aagtgcgcgg
    10861 tacagggtcg agcgatgcac gccaagcagt gcagccgcct ctttcacggt gcggccttcc
    10921 tggtcgatca gctcgcgggc gtgcgcgatc tgtgccgggg tgagggtagg gcgggggcca
    10981 aacttcacgc ctcgggcctt ggcggcctcg cgcccgctcc gggtgcggtc gatgattagg
    11041 gaacgctcga actcggcaat gccggcgaac acggtcaaca ccatgcggcc ggccggcgtg
    11101 gtggtgtcgg cccacggctc tgccaggcta cgcaggcccg cgccggcctc ctggatgcgc
    11161 tcggcaatgt ccagtaggtc gcgggtgctg cgggccaggc ggtctagcct ggtcactgtc
    11221 acaacgtcgc cagggcgtag gtggtcaagc atcctggcca gctccgggcg gtcgcgcctg
    11281 gtgccggtga tcttctcgga aaacagcttg gtgcagccgg ccgcgtgcag ttcggcccgt
    11341 tggttggtca agtcctggtc gtcggtgctg acgcgggcat agcccagcag gccagcggcg
    11401 gcgctcttgt tcatggcgta atgtctccgg ttctagtcgc aagtattcta ctttatgcga
    11461 ctaaaacacg cgacaagaaa acgccaggaa aagggcaggg cggcagcctg tcgcgtaact
    11521 taggacttgt gcgacatgtc gttttcagaa gacggctgca ctgaacgtca gaagccgact
    11581 gcactatagc agcggagggg ttggatcaaa gtactttgat cccgagggga accctgtggt
    11641 tggcatgcac atacaaatgg acgaacggat aaaccttttc acgccctttt aaatatccgt
    11701 tattctaa
//
