# Supplementary material for: Viral delivery of recombinases to activate heritable genetic switches in plants
Source: bioRxiv preprint, doi:10.1101/2024.03.03.583219, version 1 (2024-03-05)
Supplement: Supplementary_Fileset_1 [file 583219_file02.zip › Vector maps/pJPC430: CinH switch, unrecombined.gb]

LOCUS       pJPC430_(Unrecombined) 12946 bp ds-DNA     circular     21-JAN-2024
DEFINITION  .
FEATURES             Location/Qualifiers
     misc_feature    complement(1..26)
                     /label="T-DNA border (R)"
                     /ApEinfo_revcolor="#c6c9d1"
                     /ApEinfo_fwdcolor="#c6c9d1"
     misc_feature    138..890
                     /label="2x CaMV 35S promoter"
                     /ApEinfo_revcolor="#84b0dc"
                     /ApEinfo_fwdcolor="#84b0dc"
     primer          799..819
                     /label="oJC1345"
                     /note="sequence: tttGAAGACttggagCCACTGACGTAAGGGATGACG"
                     /ApEinfo_revcolor="#f7977a"
                     /ApEinfo_fwdcolor="#f7977a"
     misc_feature    839..885
                     /label="minimal CaMV 35S promoter"
                     /ApEinfo_revcolor="#f58a5e"
                     /ApEinfo_fwdcolor="#f58a5e"
     misc_feature    907..968
                     /label="TMV Omega"
                     /ApEinfo_revcolor="#c7b0e3"
                     /ApEinfo_fwdcolor="#c7b0e3"
     misc_feature    1018..1136
                     /label="RS2"
                     /ApEinfo_revcolor="#b1ff67"
                     /ApEinfo_fwdcolor="#b1ff67"
     misc_feature    1138..1935
                     /label="neomycin phosphotransferase"
                     /ApEinfo_revcolor="#b7e6d7"
                     /ApEinfo_fwdcolor="#b7e6d7"
     terminator      1944..2193
                     /label="HSP terminator"
                     /ApEinfo_revcolor="#9d1b1c"
                     /ApEinfo_fwdcolor="#9d1b1c"
     misc_feature    2256..2374
                     /label="RS2"
                     /ApEinfo_revcolor="#b1ff67"
                     /ApEinfo_fwdcolor="#b1ff67"
     misc_feature    2416..3906
                     /label="CYP76AD1"
                     /ApEinfo_revcolor="#0f7ffe"
                     /ApEinfo_fwdcolor="#0f7ffe"
     primer          complement(2520..2541)
                     /label="oJC1346"
                     /note="sequence: tttGAAGACttagcgGATCGGAAGCGGCTTTGGT"
                     /ApEinfo_revcolor="#f7977a"
                     /ApEinfo_fwdcolor="#f7977a"
     misc_feature    3907..3915
                     /label="GSG linker"
                     /ApEinfo_revcolor="#b1ff67"
                     /ApEinfo_fwdcolor="#b1ff67"
     misc_feature    3916..3972
                     /label="P2A"
                     /ApEinfo_revcolor="#85dae9"
                     /ApEinfo_fwdcolor="#85dae9"
     misc_feature    3973..4797
                     /label="DODA"
                     /ApEinfo_revcolor="#ffef86"
                     /ApEinfo_fwdcolor="#ffef86"
     misc_feature    4798..4806
                     /label="GSG linker"
                     /ApEinfo_revcolor="#75c6a9"
                     /ApEinfo_fwdcolor="#75c6a9"
     CDS             4807..4863
                     /label="P2A"
                     /ApEinfo_revcolor="#ffef86"
                     /ApEinfo_fwdcolor="#ffef86"
     misc_feature    4864..6372
                     /label="Glucosyltransferase"
                     /ApEinfo_revcolor="#fc66fe"
                     /ApEinfo_fwdcolor="#fc66fe"
     terminator      6377..6567
                     /label="35S terminator"
                     /ApEinfo_revcolor="#9d1b1c"
                     /ApEinfo_fwdcolor="#9d1b1c"
     misc_feature    6383..6557
                     /label="CaMV poly(A) signal"
                     /ApEinfo_revcolor="#9eafd2"
                     /ApEinfo_fwdcolor="#9eafd2"
     misc_feature    complement(6688..6713)
                     /label="LB"
                     /ApEinfo_revcolor="#f58a5e"
                     /ApEinfo_fwdcolor="#f58a5e"
     gene            7138..7932
                     /label="KanR"
                     /ApEinfo_revcolor="#c7b0e3"
                     /ApEinfo_fwdcolor="#c7b0e3"
     misc_feature    8019..8607
                     /label="ori"
                     /ApEinfo_revcolor="#c6c9d1"
                     /ApEinfo_fwdcolor="#c6c9d1"
     misc_feature    8223..8503
                     /label="pBR322 origin"
                     /ApEinfo_revcolor="#f58a5e"
                     /ApEinfo_fwdcolor="#f58a5e"
     misc_feature    8643..8903
                     /label="bom site from pBR322"
                     /ApEinfo_revcolor="#b1ff67"
                     /ApEinfo_fwdcolor="#b1ff67"
     modified_base   complement(8791..8791)
                     /label="SapI site removed (G>C)"
                     /ApEinfo_revcolor="#b1ff67"
                     /ApEinfo_fwdcolor="#b1ff67"
     misc_feature    complement(8793..8933)
                     /label="BOM pBR322"
                     /ApEinfo_revcolor="#b1ff67"
                     /ApEinfo_fwdcolor="#b1ff67"
     modified_base   complement(9017..9017)
                     /label="Esp3I site removed (G>A)"
                     /ApEinfo_revcolor="#b1ff67"
                     /ApEinfo_fwdcolor="#b1ff67"
     modified_base   complement(9254..9254)
                     /label="SapI site removed (G>C)"
                     /ApEinfo_revcolor="#b1ff67"
                     /ApEinfo_fwdcolor="#b1ff67"
     misc_feature    complement(9277..9471)
                     /label="pVS1 oriV"
                     /ApEinfo_revcolor="#d6b295"
                     /ApEinfo_fwdcolor="#d6b295"
     modified_base   complement(9480..9480)
                     /label="BsaI site removed (T>C)"
                     /ApEinfo_revcolor="#b1ff67"
                     /ApEinfo_fwdcolor="#b1ff67"
     misc_feature    complement(9537..10643)
                     /label="pVS1 replication protein"
                     /ApEinfo_revcolor="#f58a5e"
                     /ApEinfo_fwdcolor="#f58a5e"
     misc_feature    complement(11038..11667)
                     /label="pVS1 partitioning protein"
                     /ApEinfo_revcolor="#f58a5e"
                     /ApEinfo_fwdcolor="#f58a5e"
     misc_feature    complement(11038..11667)
                     /label="pVS1 StaA"
                     /ApEinfo_revcolor="#b4abac"
                     /ApEinfo_fwdcolor="#b4abac"
     modified_base   complement(11866..11866)
                     /label="Esp3I site removed (T>G)"
                     /ApEinfo_revcolor="#b1ff67"
                     /ApEinfo_fwdcolor="#b1ff67"
     misc_feature    complement(11966..12652)
                     /label="pVS1 resolvase"
                     /ApEinfo_revcolor="#f58a5e"
                     /ApEinfo_fwdcolor="#f58a5e"
ORIGIN
        1 taaacgctct tttctcttag gtttacccgc caatatatcc tgtcaaacac tgatagtttt
       61 tcgtacgacc ctcggtaccg atcggcgcgc cGGAGagatc gcgcacgccA ATGctaccgt
      121 aggtcctGCT TCAGGAGGTC AACATGGTGG AGCACGACAC TCTGGTCTAC TCCAAAAATG
      181 TCAAAGATAC AGTCTCAGAA GATCAAAGGG CTATTGAGAC TTTTCAACAA AGGATAATTT
      241 CGGGAAACCT CCTCGGATTC CATTGCCCAG CTATCTGTCA CTTCATCGAA AGGACAGTAG
      301 AAAAGGAAGG TGGCTCCTAC AAATGCCATC ATTGCGATAA AGGAAAGGCT ATCATTCAAG
      361 ATCTCTCTGC CGACAGTGGT CCCAAAGATG GACCCCCACC CACGAGGAGC ATCGTGGAAA
      421 AAGAAGAGGT TCCAACCACG TCTACAAAGC AAGTGGATTG ATGTGATAAC ATGGTGGAGC
      481 ACGACACTCT GGTCTACTCC AAAAATGTCA AAGATACAGT CTCAGAAGAT CAAAGGGCTA
      541 TTGAGACTTT TCAACAAAGG ATAATTTCGG GAAACCTCCT CGGATTCCAT TGCCCAGCTA
      601 TCTGTCACTT CATCGAAAGG ACAGTAGAAA AGGAAGGTGG CTCCTACAAA TGCCATCATT
      661 GCGATAAAGG AAAGGCTATC ATTCAAGATC TCTCTGCCGA CAGTGGTCCC AAAGATGGAC
      721 CCCCACCCAC GAGGAGCATC GTGGAAAAAG AAGAGGTTCC AACCACGTCT ACAAAGCAAG
      781 TGGATTGATG TGACATCTCC ACTGACGTAA GGGATGACGC ACAATCCCAC TATCCTTCGC
      841 AAGACCCTTC CTCTATATAA GGAAGTTCAT TTCATTTGGA GAGGACACGC TCGAGTATAA
      901 GAGCTCATTT TTACAACAAT TACCAACAAC AACAAACAAC AAACAACATT ACAATTACAT
      961 TTACAATTAT CGATACAATc TGAGAaCACG ACGCTgagct cGGACggcgc gccGGAGcgt
     1021 aaattataaa ctttaaatat caaagttaca tgttatatat ggttaaaaat catttaaatg
     1081 ttacatagtt ttaagaactt ttatattgta actttagggt ataccccaaa gtaacgAATG
     1141 gggattgaac aagatggatt gcacgcaggt tctccggccg cttgggtgga gaggctattc
     1201 ggctatgact gggcacaaca gacaatcggc tgctctgatg ccgccgtgtt ccggctgtca
     1261 gcgcaggggc gcccggttct ttttgtcaag accgacctgt ccggtgccct gaatgaactc
     1321 caggacgagg cagcgcggct atcgtggctg gccacgacgg gcgttccttg cgcagctgtg
     1381 ctcgacgttg tcactgaagc gggaagggac tggctgctat tgggcgaagt gccggggcag
     1441 gatctcctgt catctcacct tgctcctgcc gagaaagtat ccatcatggc tgatgcaatg
     1501 cggcggctgc atacgcttga tccggctacc tgcccattcg accaccaagc gaaacatcgc
     1561 atcgagcgag cacgtactcg gatggaagcc ggtcttgtcg atcaggatga tctggacgaa
     1621 gagcatcagg ggctcgcgcc agccgaactg ttcgccaggc tcaaggcgcg catgcccgac
     1681 ggcgaggatc tcgtcgtgac acatggcgat gcctgcttgc cgaatatcat ggtggaaaat
     1741 ggccgctttt ctggattcat cgactgtggc cggctgggtg tggcggaccg ctatcaggac
     1801 atagcgttgg ctacccgtga tattgctgaa gagcttggcg gcgaatgggc tgaccgcttc
     1861 ctcgtgcttt acggtatcgc cgctcccgat tcgcagcgca tcgccttcta tcgccttctt
     1921 gacgagttct tctgagcggG CTTatatgaa gatgaagatg aaatatttgg tgtgtcaaat
     1981 aaaaagcttg tgtgcttaag tttgtgtttt tttcttggct tgttgtgtta tgaatttgtg
     2041 gctttttcta atattaaatg aatgtaagat cacattataa tgaataaaca aatgtttcta
     2101 taatccattg tgaatgtttt gttggatctc ttctgcagca tataactact gtatgtgcta
     2161 tggtatggac tatggaatat gattaaagat aagcgctgag ctcCCGGggc gcgccGGAGa
     2221 gatcgcgcac gccAATGcta ccgtaggtcc tGCTTcgtaa attataaact ttaaatatca
     2281 aagttacatg ttatatatgg ttaaaaatca tttaaatgtt acatagtttt aagaactttt
     2341 atattgtaac tttagggtat accccaaagt aacgCGCTga gctcTCCCgg cgcgccGGAG
     2401 agatcgcgca cgccAATGGA TCATGCGACC CTCGCCATGA TCCTCGCGAT CTGGTTCATC
     2461 AGCTTCCACT TCATCAAGCT GCTGTTCTCC CAGCAGACCA CCAAGCTGCT TCCGCCAGGA
     2521 CCAAAGCCGC TTCCGATCAT CGGCAACATC CTTGAGGTGG GCAAGAAGCC GCATCGGTCC
     2581 TTCGCCAACC TCGCCAAGAT TCACGGCCCA CTCATTTCCC TCAGACTCGG CTCTGTGACC
     2641 ACCATCGTTG TGTCCTCTGC CGACGTGGCC AAAGAGATGT TCCTCAAGAA GGATCACCCG
     2701 CTCTCCAACC GCACGATCCC GAATAGTGTT ACAGCCGGCG ACCACCACAA GCTCACCATG
     2761 TCTTGGCTCC CGGTGTCTCC GAAGTGGCGC AACTTCCGCA AGATTACCGC CGTGCATCTG
     2821 CTCTCCCCAC AGAGACTCGA TGCCTGCCAG ACATTCAGGC ACGCCAAGGT GCAGCAGCTC
     2881 TACGAGTACG TTCAAGAGTG CGCCCAGAAA GGCCAGGCCG TGGATATTGG CAAGGCCGCC
     2941 TTTACGACCA GCCTCAACCT CCTCAGCAAG CTGTTCTTCA GCGTCGAGCT GGCGCACCAC
     3001 AAGTCCCATA CCAGCCAAGA GTTCAAAGAG CTGATCTGGA ACATCATGGA AGATATAGGC
     3061 AAGCCGAACT ACGCCGACTA CTTCCCGATT CTCGGCTGCG TTGACCCATC TGGCATTAGA
     3121 AGAAGGCTCG CCTGCTCCTT CGACAAGCTG ATCGCCGTGT TCCAGGGCAT CATCTGCGAG
     3181 AGACTCGCCC CAGATTCCTC CACCACAACT ACCACCACCA CCGACGACGT GCTCGATGTG
     3241 CTCCTCCAGC TGTTCAAGCA GAACGAGCTG ACGATGGGCG AGATCAACCA CCTCCTCGTG
     3301 GACATCTTCG ACGCCGGCAC CGATACCACA TCCTCCACAT TCGAGTGGGT GATGACCGAG
     3361 CTGATCCGCA ATCCAGAGAT GATGGAAAAG GCCCAAGAGG AAATCAAGCA GGTCCTCGGC
     3421 AAGGACAAGC AGATCCAAGA GTCCGACATC ATCAACCTGC CGTACCTCCA GGCGATCATC
     3481 AAAGAGACAC TCCGCCTCCA TCCGCCGACC GTGTTCTTGC TCCCAAGAAA GGCCGACACC
     3541 GATGTCGAGC TGTACGGCTA CATCGTGCCG AAGGATGCCC AGATCCTCGT GAACCTCTGG
     3601 GCCATTGGCA GGGACCCAAA CGCCTGGCAG AACGCCGATA TTTTCAGCCC AGAGCGCTTC
     3661 ATCGGCTGCG AGATCGATGT TAAGGGCCGC GATTTCGGCC TCCTTCCATT TGGCGCTGGC
     3721 CGCAGAATTT GCCCAGGCAT GAATCTCGCC ATCAGGATGC TCACCCTCAT GCTCGCCACA
     3781 CTCCTCCAGT TCTTCAACTG GAAGCTCGAA GGCGACATCT CCCCGAAGGA CCTCGACATG
     3841 GACGAGAAGT TCGGCATTGC GCTCCAAAAG ACCAAGCCGC TCAAGCTCAT CCCGATTCCG
     3901 CGCTACggta gcggagctac caattttagc ctccttaagc aggcTggtga tgtagaagag
     3961 aaccccgggc ctATGAAGAT GATGAACGGC GAGGACGCCA ACGACCAGAT GATCAAAGAG
     4021 TCCTTCTTCA TCACCCACGG CAACCCGATC CTCACCGTCG AGGATACACA TCCGCTCAGG
     4081 CCGTTCTTCG AGACATGGCG CGAGAAGATT TTCTCCAAGA AGCCGAAGGC CATCCTCATC
     4141 ATCTCCGGCC ACTGGGAGAC AGTGAAGCCA ACCGTGAACG CCGTGCACAT CAACGACACC
     4201 ATCCACGACT TCGACGACTA CCCAGCCGCC ATGTACCAGT TCAAGTACCC AGCTCCAGGC
     4261 GAGCCAGAGC TTGCGAGAAA GGTGGAAGAG ATCCTCAAGA AGTCCGGGTT CGAGACAGCC
     4321 GAGACAGACC AAAAGAGGGG CCTTGATCAC GGCGCCTGGG TTCCACTCAT GCTCATGTAT
     4381 CCAGAGGCGG ACATCCCGGT GTGCCAGCTC TCAGTTCAGC CACATCTCGA CGGCACCTAC
     4441 CACTACAATC TCGGCAGAGC CCTCGCGCCG CTCAAGAATG ATGGCGTGCT CATTATTGGC
     4501 TCCGGCAGCG CCACACATCC ACTCGATGAG ACACCGCACT ACTTCGATGG TGTTGCCCCT
     4561 TGGGCCGCTG CCTTCGATTC TTGGCTTAGG AAGGCCCTCA TCAACGGCCG CTTCGAGGAA
     4621 GTGAACATCT ACGAGAGCAA GGCCCCGAAC TGGAAGCTCG CCCATCCATT TCCAGAGCAC
     4681 TTCTACCCGC TCCACGTTGT GCTCGGCGCT GCTGGTGAAA AGTGGAAGGC CGAGCTGATC
     4741 CACTCCTCCT GGGATCATGG CACACTTTGC CACGGCTCCT ACAAGTTCAC CTCCGCCgga
     4801 tccggagcaa ccaactttag cctgctcaag caagcaggag atgttgagga aaatcctggc
     4861 cccatgaccg ccatcaagat gaacaccaac ggcgagggcg agacacagca catcctcatg
     4921 atcccgttca tggcgcaggg ccacctcagg ccatttctcg aactcgccat gttcctctac
     4981 aagcgctccc acgtgatcat caccctgctc acaactccgc tcaatgccgg cttcctcagg
     5041 cacctccttc accaccattc ctactcctcc agcggcatca ggatcgtcga gctgccattc
     5101 aactccacca accacggact cccaccgggc atcgagaaca ccgataagct cacactcccg
     5161 ctcgtggtgt ccctcttcca ttccaccatc agcctcgatc cgcacctccg cgattacatc
     5221 tccaggcatt tcagcccagc caggccacca ctctgcgtga tccatgatgt gttcctcggc
     5281 tgggttgacc aggtggccaa ggatgtgggc tctacaggcg tggtgttcac aacaggcggc
     5341 gcttatggca catccgccta cgtgtccatc tggaacgatc tcccgcacca gaactactcc
     5401 gacgaccaag agttcccgct gccaggcttc ccagagaacc ataagttccg caggtcccag
     5461 ctccatcggt tcctcagata tgccgacggc tccgacgatt ggtccaagta tttccagccg
     5521 cagctccgcc agtccatgaa gtcttttggc tggctctgca actccgtgga agagatcgag
     5581 acactcggct tctccatcct ccgcaactac accaagctgc cgatctgggg catcggccca
     5641 cttattgctt ccccagtgca gcactcctcc tccgacaaca attcaacagg cgccgagttc
     5701 gtgcagtggc tcagcctcaa agagccggac tccgtcctct acatctcctt cggctcccag
     5761 aacacgatca gcccgacgca gatgatggaa ctcgctgctg gccttgagtc ctccgagaag
     5821 ccattcctct gggtgatcag agccccgttc ggcttcgaca tcaacgaaga gatgcgccca
     5881 gagtggctgc cagagggctt tgaggaacgc atgaaggtga agaaacaggg caagctcgtg
     5941 tacaagctcg gcccgcagct tgagatcctc aaccatgaat ccatcggcgg ctttctcacc
     6001 cactgcggat ggaacagcat ccttgagtct cttcgcgagg gcgttccgat gcttggatgg
     6061 ccacttgctg ccgagcaggc ctacaacctc aagtacctcg aagatgagat gggcgtcgcg
     6121 gttgagcttg ctagaggcct cgaaggcgag atctccaaag agaaggtcaa gcgcatcgtc
     6181 gagatgatcc ttgagcgcaa cgagggctcc aaaggctggg agatgaagaa tcgcgccgtg
     6241 gaaatgggca aaaagctcaa ggacgccgtg aacgaggaaa aagagctgaa gggctcctcc
     6301 gtgaaggcga tcgacgattt cctcgacgcc gtcatgcagg ccaaacttga gccaagcctc
     6361 cagtgatagt gaGCTTctcg agtttctcca taataatgtg tgagtagttc ccagataagg
     6421 gaattagggt tcctataggg tttcgctcat gtgttgagca tataagaaac ccttagtatg
     6481 tatttgtatt tgtaaaatac ttctatcaat aaaatttcta attcctaaaa ccaaaatcca
     6541 gtactaaaat ccagatcccc cgaattaCGC TgagctcAGT Gtttgatcgc cggcggtacc
     6601 gagtgtactt caagtcactc aattcggcgt taattcagta cattaaaaac gtccgcaatg
     6661 tgttattaag ttgtctaagc gtcaatttgt ttacaccaca atatatcctg ccaccagcca
     6721 gccaacagct ccccgaccgg cagctcggca caaaatcacc actcgataca ggcagcccat
     6781 cagtccggga cggcgtcagc gggagagccg ttgtaaggcg gcagactttg ctcatgttac
     6841 cgatgctatt cggaagaacg gcaactaagc tgccgggttt gaaacacgga tgatctcgcg
     6901 gagggtagca tgttgattgt aacgatgaca gagcgttgct gcctgtgatc accgcggttt
     6961 caaaatcggc tccgtcgata ctatgttata cgccaacttt gaaaacaact ttgaaaaagc
     7021 tgttttctgg tatttaaggt tttagaatgc aaggaacagt gaattggagt tcgtcttgtt
     7081 ataattagct tcttggggta tctttaaata ctgtagaaaa gaggaaggaa ataataaatg
     7141 gctaaaatga gaatatcacc ggaattgaaa aaactgatcg aaaaataccg ctgcgtaaaa
     7201 gatacggaag gaatgtctcc tgctaaggta tataagctgg tgggagaaaa tgaaaaccta
     7261 tatttaaaaa tgacggacag ccggtataaa gggaccacct atgatgtgga acgggaaaag
     7321 gacatgatgc tatggctgga aggaaagctg cctgttccaa aggtcctgca ctttgaacgg
     7381 catgatggct ggagcaatct gctcatgagt gaggccgatg gcgtcctttg ctcggaagag
     7441 tatgaagatg aacaaagccc tgaaaagatt atcgagctgt atgcggagtg catcaggctc
     7501 tttcactcca tcgacatatc ggattgtccc tatacgaata gcttagacag ccgcttagcc
     7561 gaattggatt acttactgaa taacgatctg gccgatgtgg attgcgaaaa ctgggaagaa
     7621 gacactccat ttaaagatcc gcgcgagctg tatgattttt taaagacgga aaagcccgaa
     7681 gaggaacttg tcttttccca cggcgacctg ggagacagca acatctttgt gaaagatggc
     7741 aaagtaagtg gctttattga tcttgggaga agcggcaggg cggacaagtg gtatgacatt
     7801 gccttctgcg tccggtcgat cagggaggat atcggggaag aacagtatgt cgagctattt
     7861 tttgacttac tggggatcaa gcctgattgg gagaaaataa aatattatat tttactggat
     7921 gaattgtttt agtacctaga atgcatgacc aaaatccctt aacgtgagtt ttcgttccac
     7981 tgagcgtcag accccgtaga aaagatcaaa ggatcttctt gagatccttt ttttctgcgc
     8041 gtaatctgct gcttgcaaac aaaaaaacca ccgctaccag cggtggtttg tttgccggat
     8101 caagagctac caactctttt tccgaaggta actggcttca gcagagcgca gataccaaat
     8161 actgtccttc tagtgtagcc gtagttaggc caccacttca agaactctgt agcaccgcct
     8221 acatacctcg ctctgctaat cctgttacca gtggctgctg ccagtggcga taagtcgtgt
     8281 cttaccgggt tggactcaag acgatagtta ccggataagg cgcagcggtc gggctgaacg
     8341 gggggttcgt gcacacagcc cagcttggag cgaacgacct acaccgaact gagataccta
     8401 cagcgtgagc tatgagaaag cgccacgctt cccgaaggga gaaaggcgga caggtatccg
     8461 gtaagcggca gggtcggaac aggagagcgc acgagggagc ttccaggggg aaacgcctgg
     8521 tatctttata gtcctgtcgg gtttcgccac ctctgacttg agcgtcgatt tttgtgatgc
     8581 tcgtcagggg ggcggagcct atggaaaaac gccagcaacg cggccttttt acggttcctg
     8641 gccttttgct ggccttttgc tcacatgttc tttcctgcgt tatcccctga ttctgtggat
     8701 aaccgtatta ccgcctttga gtgagctgat accgctcgcc gcagccgaac gaccgagcgc
     8761 agcgagtcag tgagcgagga agcggaagag ggcctgatgc ggtattttct ccttacgcat
     8821 ctgtgcggta tttcacaccg catatggtgc actctcagta caatctgctc tgatgccgca
     8881 tagttaagcc agtatacact ccgctatcgc tacgtgactg ggtcatggct gcgccccgac
     8941 acccgccaac acccgctgac gcgccctgac gggcttgtct gctcccggca tccgcttaca
     9001 gacaagctgt gaccgtttcc gggagctgca tgtgtcagag gttttcaccg tcatcaccga
     9061 aacgcgcgag gcagggtgcc ttgatgtggg cgccggcggt cgagtggcga cggcgcggct
     9121 tgtccgcgcc ctggtagatt gcctggccgt aggccagcca tttttgagcg gccagcggcc
     9181 gcgataggcc gacgcgaagc ggcggggcgt agggagcgca gcgaccgaag ggtaggcgct
     9241 ttttgcagct cttgggctgt gcgctggcca gacagttatg cacaggccag gcgggtttta
     9301 agagttttaa taagttttaa agagttttag gcggaaaaat cgcctttttt ctcttttata
     9361 tcagtcactt acatgtgtga ccggttccca atgtacggct ttgggttccc aatgtacggg
     9421 ttccggttcc caatgtacgg ctttgggttc ccaatgtacg tgctatccac aggaaagagg
     9481 ccttttcgac ctttttcccc tgctagggca atttgcccta gcatctgctc cgtacattag
     9541 gaaccggcgg atgcttcgcc ctcgatcagg ttgcggtagc gcatgactag gatcgggcca
     9601 gcctgccccg cctcctcctt caaatcgtac tccggcaggt catttgaccc gatcagcttg
     9661 cgcacggtga aacagaactt cttgaactct ccggcgctgc cactgcgttc gtagatcgtc
     9721 ttgaacaacc atctggcttc tgccttgcct gcggcgcggc gtgccaggcg gtagagaaaa
     9781 cggccgatgc cgggatcgat caaaaagtaa tcggggtgaa ccgtcagcac gtccgggttc
     9841 ttgccttctg tgatctcgcg gtacatccaa tcagctagct cgatctcgat gtactccggc
     9901 cgcccggttt cgctctttac gatcttgtag cggctaatca aggcttcacc ctcggatacc
     9961 gtcaccaggc ggccgttctt ggccttcttc gtacgctgca tggcaacgtg cgtggtgttt
    10021 aaccgaatgc aggtttctac caggtcgtct ttctgctttc cgccatcggc tcgccggcag
    10081 aacttgagta cgtccgcaac gtgtggacgg aacacgcggc cgggcttgtc tcccttccct
    10141 tcccggtatc ggttcatgga ttcggttaga tgggaaaccg ccatcagtac caggtcgtaa
    10201 tcccacacac tggccatgcc ggccggccct gcggaaacct ctacgtgccc gtctggaagc
    10261 tcgtagcgga tcacctcgcc agctcgtcgg tcacgcttcg acagacggaa aacggccacg
    10321 tccatgatgc tgcgactatc gcgggtgccc acgtcataga gcatcggaac gaaaaaatct
    10381 ggttgctcgt cgcccttggg cggcttccta atcgacggcg caccggctgc cggcggttgc
    10441 cgggattctt tgcggattcg atcagcggcc gcttgccacg attcaccggg gcgtgcttct
    10501 gcctcgatgc gttgccgctg ggcggcctgc gcggccttca acttctccac caggtcatca
    10561 cccagcgccg cgccgatttg taccgggccg gatggtttgc gaccgtcacg ccgattcctc
    10621 gggcttgggg gttccagtgc cattgcaggg ccggcagaca acccagccgc ttacgcctgg
    10681 ccaaccgccc gttcctccac acatggggca ttccacggcg tcggtgcctg gttgttcttg
    10741 attttccatg ccgcctcctt tagccgctaa aattcatcta ctcatttatt catttgctca
    10801 tttactctgg tagctgcgcg atgtattcag atagcagctc ggtaatggtc ttgccttggc
    10861 gtaccgcgta catcttcagc ttggtgtgat cctccgccgg caactgaaag ttgacccgct
    10921 tcatggctgg cgtgtctgcc aggctggcca acgttgcagc cttgctgctg cgtgcgctcg
    10981 gacggccggc acttagcgtg tttgtgcttt tgctcatttt ctctttacct cattaactca
    11041 aatgagtttt gatttaattt cagcggccag cgcctggacc tcgcgggcag cgtcgccctc
    11101 gggttctgat tcaagaacgg ttgtgccggc ggcggcagtg cctgggtagc tcacgcgctg
    11161 cgtgatacgg gactcaagaa tgggcagctc gtacccggcc agcgcctcgg caacctcacc
    11221 gccgatgcgc gtgcctttga tcgcccgcga cacgacaaag gccgcttgta gccttccatc
    11281 cgtgacctca atgcgctgct taaccagctc caccaggtcg gcggtggccc atatgtcgta
    11341 agggcttggc tgcaccggaa tcagcacgaa gtcggctgcc ttgatcgcgg acacagccaa
    11401 gtccgccgcc tggggcgctc cgtcgatcac tacgaagtcg cgccggccga tggccttcac
    11461 gtcgcggtca atcgtcgggc ggtcgatgcc gacaacggtt agcggttgat cttcccgcac
    11521 ggccgcccaa tcgcgggcac tgccctgggg atcggaatcg actaacagaa catcggcccc
    11581 ggcgagttgc agggcgcggg ctagatgggt tgcgatggtc gtcttgcctg acccgccttt
    11641 ctggttaagt acagcgataa ccttcatgcg ttccccttgc gtatttgttt atttactcat
    11701 cgcatcatat acgcagcgac cgcatgacgc aagctgtttt actcaaatac acatcacctt
    11761 tttagacggc ggcgctcggt ttcttcagcg gccaagctgg ccggccaggc cgccagcttg
    11821 gcatcagaca aaccggccag gatttcatgc agccgcacgg ttgagccgtg cgcgggcggc
    11881 tcgaacacgt acccggccgc gatcatctcc gcctcgatct cttcggtaat gaaaaacggt
    11941 tcgtcctggc cgtcctggtg cggtttcatg cttgttcctc ttggcgttca ttctcggcgg
    12001 ccgccagggc gtcggcctcg gtcaatgcgt cctcacggaa ggcaccgcgc cgcctggcct
    12061 cggtgggcgt cacttcctcg ctgcgctcaa gtgcgcggta cagggtcgag cgatgcacgc
    12121 caagcagtgc agccgcctct ttcacggtgc ggccttcctg gtcgatcagc tcgcgggcgt
    12181 gcgcgatctg tgccggggtg agggtagggc gggggccaaa cttcacgcct cgggccttgg
    12241 cggcctcgcg cccgctccgg gtgcggtcga tgattaggga acgctcgaac tcggcaatgc
    12301 cggcgaacac ggtcaacacc atgcggccgg ccggcgtggt ggtgtcggcc cacggctctg
    12361 ccaggctacg caggcccgcg ccggcctcct ggatgcgctc ggcaatgtcc agtaggtcgc
    12421 gggtgctgcg ggccaggcgg tctagcctgg tcactgtcac aacgtcgcca gggcgtaggt
    12481 ggtcaagcat cctggccagc tccgggcggt cgcgcctggt gccggtgatc ttctcggaaa
    12541 acagcttggt gcagccggcc gcgtgcagtt cggcccgttg gttggtcaag tcctggtcgt
    12601 cggtgctgac gcgggcatag cccagcaggc cagcggcggc gctcttgttc atggcgtaat
    12661 gtctccggtt ctagtcgcaa gtattctact ttatgcgact aaaacacgcg acaagaaaac
    12721 gccaggaaaa gggcagggcg gcagcctgtc gcgtaactta ggacttgtgc gacatgtcgt
    12781 tttcagaaga cggctgcact gaacgtcaga agccgactgc actatagcag cggaggggtt
    12841 ggatcaaagt actttgatcc cgaggggaac cctgtggttg gcatgcacat acaaatggac
    12901 gaacggataa accttttcac gcccttttaa atatccgtta ttctaa
//
